# Supplementary material for: Adaptation of a transmitted/founder simian-human immunodeficiency virus for enhanced replication in rhesus macaques
Source: PLoS Pathog. 2023 Jul 3;19(7):e1011059. doi: 10.1371/journal.ppat.1011059 (PMC10348547; doi:10.1371/journal.ppat.1011059)
Supplement: S2 File — (TXT) [file ppat.1011059.s006.txt]

LOCUS       seq1_w1                 2574 bp    RNA     linear   SYN 03-MAY-2023
DEFINITION  [Simian-
            Human_immunodeficiency_virus]_[virus_isolate_RM5593_w1]_envelope_gl
            ycoprotein_(env)_and_vpu_protein_(vpu)_genes,_partial_cds.
ACCESSION   
VERSION
KEYWORDS    .
SOURCE      Simian-Human immunodeficiency virus
  ORGANISM  Simian-Human immunodeficiency virus
            Viruses; Riboviria; Pararnavirae; Artverviricota; Revtraviricetes;
            Ortervirales; Retroviridae; Orthoretrovirinae; Lentivirus; Primate
            lentivirus group.
REFERENCE   1  (bases 1 to 2574)
  AUTHORS   Bauer,A., Lindemuth,E., Marino,F.E., Krause,R., Joy,J.,
            Docken,S.S., Mallick,S., McCormick,K., Holt,C., Georgiev,I.,
            Felber,B., Keele,B.F., Veazey,R., Davenport,M.P., Li,H., Shaw,G.M.
            and Bar,K.J.
  TITLE     Adaptation of a transmitted/founder simian-human immunodeficiency
            virus 1 for enhanced replication in rhesus macaques
  JOURNAL   Unpublished
REFERENCE   2  (bases 1 to 2574)
  AUTHORS   Bauer,A., Lindemuth,E., Marino,F.E., Krause,R., Joy,J.,
            Docken,S.S., Mallick,S., McCormick,K., Holt,C., Georgiev,I.,
            Felber,B., Keele,B.F., Veazey,R., Davenport,M.P., Li,H., Shaw,G.M.
            and Bar,K.J.
  TITLE     Direct Submission
  JOURNAL   Submitted (03-MAY-2023) Infectious Diseases, University of
            Pennsylvania, 3610 Hamilton Walk, Philadelphia, PA 19104, USA
COMMENT     Bankit Comment: LocalID:seq1_w1
            Bankit Comment: BankIt2700165
            Bankit Comment: FeatPropSourceSeq:seq1_w1
            
            ##Assembly-Data-START##
            Assembly Method       :: Geneious Prime v. 2023.1.2
            Sequencing Technology :: Illumina
            ##Assembly-Data-END##
FEATURES             Location/Qualifiers
     source          1..2574
                     /organism="Simian-Human immunodeficiency virus"
                     /mol_type="other RNA"
                     /strain="CAP256SU"
                     /host="Macaca Mulatta"
                     /db_xref="taxon:57667"
                     /country="USA"
                     /collection_date="01-Jun-2020"
     gene            1..2574
                     /gene="env"
     CDS             1..2574
                     /gene="env"
                     /codon_start=1
                     /product="envelope glycoprotein"
                     /translation="MKVMGIQRNYPQWWIWSMLGFWMLMICNGMWVTVYYGVPVWKEA
                     KTTLFCASDAKAYEKEVHNVWATHACVPTDPNPQEMVLKNVTENFNMWKNDMVDQMHE
                     DVISLWDQSLKPCVKLTPLCVTLNCTNATASNSSIIEGMKNCSFNITTELRDKREKKN
                     ALFYKLDIVQLDGNSSQYRLINCNTSVITQACPKVSFDPIPIHYCAPAGYAILKCNNK
                     TFTGTGPCNNVSTVQCTHGIKPVVSTQLLLNGSLAEGEIIIRSENITNNVKTIIVHLN
                     ESVKIECTRPNNNTRTSIRIGPGQAFYATGQVIGDIREAHCNISESKWNETLQRVSKK
                     LKEYFPHKNITFQPSSGGDLEITTHHFNCGGEFFYCNTSSLFNRTYMANSTDMANSTE
                     TNSTRTITIHCRIKQIINMWQEVGRAMYAPPIAGNITCISNITGLLLTRDGGKNNTET
                     FRPGGGNMKDNWRSELYKYKVVEVKPLGVAPTNARRRVVEREKRAVGMGAVFLGFLGA
                     AGSTMGAASITLTVQARQLLSGIVQQQSNLLKAIEAQQHMLKLTVWGIKQLQARVLAL
                     ERYLKDQQLLGMWGCSGKLICTTNVYWNSSWSNKTYGDIWDNMTWMQWEREISNYTEI
                     IYELLEESQNQQEKNEQDLLALDRWNSLWNWFNITNWLWYIKIFIMIVGGLIGLRIIF
                     AVLSLVNRVRQGYSPLSLQTLLPTPRGPARPEGIEEEGGEQGRDRSIRLLTGLSELIW
                     DDLRNLCLFSYHHLRDLILIAARIVQLLGRRGWEALKYLWNILQYWIQELKNSAAIAV
                     AYLQYGWSYFHEAVQAGWRSATETLAGAWGDLWETLRRGGRWILAIPRRIRQGLELTL
                     L"
BASE COUNT      899 a    447 c    605 g    623 t
ORIGIN      
        1 atgaaagtga tggggataca gaggaattat ccacaatggt ggatatggag catgttaggc
       61 ttttggatgc taatgatttg taatgggatg tgggtcacag tctactatgg ggtacctgtg
      121 tggaaagaag caaaaactac tctattttgt gcatcagatg ctaaagcata tgagaaagaa
      181 gtgcataatg tctgggctac acatgcctgt gtacccacag accccaatcc acaagaaatg
      241 gttttaaaaa atgtaacaga aaatttcaac atgtggaaaa atgacatggt ggatcagatg
      301 catgaagatg taattagttt atgggatcaa agcctcaagc catgtgtaaa gttgacccca
      361 ctctgtgtca ctctaaactg taccaatgct actgccagca atagcagtat aatagaggga
      421 atgaaaaatt gctctttcaa tataaccaca gaattaagag ataagagaga gaaaaagaat
      481 gcactttttt ataaacttga tatagtacaa ctagatggca actctagtca gtatagatta
      541 ataaattgta atacctcagt cataacacaa gcctgtccaa aggtctcttt tgacccaatt
      601 cctatacatt attgtgctcc agccggttat gcgattctaa agtgtaataa taagacattc
      661 actggaacag gaccgtgtaa taatgtcagc acagtacaat gtacacatgg aattaagcca
      721 gtggtttcaa ctcaactatt gttaaatggt agcctagcag aaggagagat aataattaga
      781 tctgaaaata taacaaacaa tgtcaaaaca ataatagtac atctcaatga atctgtaaag
      841 attgagtgta cgagacccaa taataataca agaacaagta taagaatagg accaggacaa
      901 gcattttatg caacaggaca agtaatagga gacataagag aagcacattg taacattagt
      961 gaaagtaaat ggaatgaaac tttacaaagg gtaagtaaaa aattaaaaga atacttccct
     1021 cataagaata taacatttca accatcctca ggaggggacc tagaaattac aacacatcac
     1081 tttaattgtg gaggagaatt tttctattgc aatacatcaa gcctgtttaa taggacatat
     1141 atggctaata gtacagatat ggctaatagt acagaaacta acagtacacg aaccatcaca
     1201 atccactgca gaataaaaca aattataaac atgtggcagg aggtgggacg agcaatgtat
     1261 gcccctccca ttgcaggaaa cataacatgt atatcaaata tcacaggact actattgaca
     1321 agggatggag gaaaaaacaa tacggagaca ttcagacctg gaggaggaaa tatgaaggac
     1381 aattggagaa gtgaattata taaatataaa gtggtagaag ttaagccatt aggagtagca
     1441 cccactaatg caagaaggag agtggtggag agagaaaaaa gagcagtggg aatgggagct
     1501 gtgttccttg ggttcttggg agcggcagga agcactatgg gcgcagcatc aataacgctg
     1561 acggtacagg ccagacaatt attgtctggt atagtgcaac agcaaagcaa tttgctgaag
     1621 gctatagagg ctcaacagca tatgttgaaa ctcacggtct ggggcattaa acagctccag
     1681 gcaagagtcc tggccttgga aagataccta aaggatcaac agctcctagg gatgtggggc
     1741 tgctctggaa aactcatctg caccactaat gtatattgga actctagttg gagtaataaa
     1801 acttatggtg atatttggga taacatgacc tggatgcagt gggagagaga aattagcaat
     1861 tatacagaaa taatatatga attgcttgaa gaatcacaaa accagcagga aaagaatgaa
     1921 caagatttac tagcattgga cagatggaac agtctgtgga attggtttaa cataacaaat
     1981 tggctgtggt atataaaaat attcataatg atagtaggag gcttgatagg tttaagaata
     2041 atttttgctg tgctttcttt agtaaataga gttaggcagg gatactcacc tctgtcgttg
     2101 cagaccctcc tcccaacccc acggggaccc gccaggcccg aaggaataga agaagaaggt
     2161 ggagagcaag gcagagacag atccattcga ttgctgaccg gattgtcaga acttatctgg
     2221 gacgacctga ggaacctgtg cctcttcagc taccaccact tgagagactt aatcttaatt
     2281 gcagcgagga ttgtgcaact tctgggacgc agggggtggg aagccctcaa atatctttgg
     2341 aacatcctcc agtattggat ccaggaactg aagaatagtg ctgcaatagc agtagcctac
     2401 ctacaatatg ggtggagcta tttccatgag gcggtccaag ccggctggag atctgcgaca
     2461 gagactcttg cgggcgcgtg gggagactta tgggagactc ttaggagagg tggaagatgg
     2521 atcctcgcaa tccctaggag gattagacaa gggcttgagc tcactctctt gtga
//
LOCUS       seq2_w1                 2574 bp    RNA     linear   SYN 03-MAY-2023
DEFINITION  UNVERIFIED:
            [Simian-
            Human_immunodeficiency_virus]_[virus_isolate_RM5593_w1]_envelope_gl
            ycoprotein_(env)_and_vpu_protein_(vpu)_genes,_partial_cds.
ACCESSION   
VERSION
KEYWORDS    UNVERIFIED.
SOURCE      Simian-Human immunodeficiency virus
  ORGANISM  Simian-Human immunodeficiency virus
            Viruses; Riboviria; Pararnavirae; Artverviricota; Revtraviricetes;
            Ortervirales; Retroviridae; Orthoretrovirinae; Lentivirus; Primate
            lentivirus group.
REFERENCE   1  (bases 1 to 2574)
  AUTHORS   Bauer,A., Lindemuth,E., Marino,F.E., Krause,R., Joy,J.,
            Docken,S.S., Mallick,S., McCormick,K., Holt,C., Georgiev,I.,
            Felber,B., Keele,B.F., Veazey,R., Davenport,M.P., Li,H., Shaw,G.M.
            and Bar,K.J.
  TITLE     Adaptation of a transmitted/founder simian-human immunodeficiency
            virus 1 for enhanced replication in rhesus macaques
  JOURNAL   Unpublished
REFERENCE   2  (bases 1 to 2574)
  AUTHORS   Bauer,A., Lindemuth,E., Marino,F.E., Krause,R., Joy,J.,
            Docken,S.S., Mallick,S., McCormick,K., Holt,C., Georgiev,I.,
            Felber,B., Keele,B.F., Veazey,R., Davenport,M.P., Li,H., Shaw,G.M.
            and Bar,K.J.
  TITLE     Direct Submission
  JOURNAL   Submitted (03-MAY-2023) Infectious Diseases, University of
            Pennsylvania, 3610 Hamilton Walk, Philadelphia, PA 19104, USA
COMMENT     GenBank staff is unable to verify sequence and/or annotation
            provided by the submitter.
            Bankit Comment: LocalID:seq2_w1
            Bankit Comment: BankIt2700165
            Bankit Comment: FeatPropSourceSeq:seq1_w1
            
            ##Assembly-Data-START##
            Assembly Method       :: Geneious Prime v. 2023.1.2
            Sequencing Technology :: Illumina
            ##Assembly-Data-END##
FEATURES             Location/Qualifiers
     source          1..2574
                     /organism="Simian-Human immunodeficiency virus"
                     /mol_type="other RNA"
                     /strain="CAP256SU"
                     /host="Macaca Mulatta"
                     /db_xref="taxon:57667"
                     /country="USA"
                     /collection_date="01-Jun-2020"
BASE COUNT      904 a    446 c    600 g    624 t
ORIGIN      
        1 atgagagtga tggggataca gaggaattat ccacaatggt ggatatggag catgttaggc
       61 ttttggatgc taatgatttg taataggatg tgggtcacag tctactatgg ggtacctgtg
      121 tggaaagaag caaaaactac tctattttgt gcatcagatg ctaaagcata tgagaaagaa
      181 gtgcataatg tctgggctac acatgcctgt gtacccacag accccaatcc acaagaaatg
      241 gttttaaaaa atgtaacaga aaatttcaac atgtggaaaa atgacatggt ggatcagatg
      301 catgaagatg taattagttt ataggatcaa agcctcaagc catgtgtaaa gttgacccca
      361 ctctgtgtca ctctaaactg taccaatgct actgccagca atagcagtat aatagaggga
      421 atgaaaaatt gctctttcaa tataaccaca gaattaagag ataagagaga gaaaaagaat
      481 gcactttttt ataaacttga tatagtacaa ctagatggca actctagtca gtatagatta
      541 ataaattgta atacctcagt cataacacaa gcctgtccaa aggtctcttt tgacccaatt
      601 cctatacatt attgtgctcc agctggttat gcgattctaa agtgtaataa taagacattc
      661 actggaacag gaccgtgtaa taatgtcagc acagtacaat gtacacatgg aattaagcca
      721 gtgatttcaa ctcaactatt gttaaatggt agcctagcag aaggagagat aataattaga
      781 tctgaaaata taacaaacaa tgtcaaaaca ataatagtac atctcaatga atctgtaaag
      841 attgagtgta cgagacccaa taataataca agaacaagta taagaatagg accaggacaa
      901 gcattttatg caacaggaca agtaatagga gacataaaag aagcacattg taacattagt
      961 gaaagtaaat ggaatgaaac tttacaaagg gtaagtaaaa aattaaaaga atacttccct
     1021 cataagaata taacatttca accatcctca ggaggggacc tagaaattac aacacatcac
     1081 tttaattgtg gaggagaatt tttctattgc aatacatcaa gcctgtttaa taggacatat
     1141 atggctaata gtacagatat ggctaatagt acagaaacta acagtacacg aaccatcaca
     1201 atccactgca gaataaaaca aattataaac atgtggcagg aggtgggacg agcaatgtat
     1261 gcccctccca ttgcaggaaa cataacatgt atatcaaata tcacaggact actattgaca
     1321 agggatggag gaaaaaacaa tacggagaca ttcagacctg gaggaggaaa tatgaaggac
     1381 aattggagaa gtgaattata taaatataaa gtggtagaag ttaagccatt aggagtagca
     1441 cccactaatg caagaaggag agtggtggag agagaaaaaa gagcagtggg aatgggagct
     1501 gtgttccttg ggttcttggg agcggcagga agcactatgg gcgcagcatc aataacgctg
     1561 acggtacagg ccagacaatt attgtctggt atagtgcaac agcaaagcaa tttgctgaag
     1621 gctatagagg ctcaacagca tatgttgaaa ctcacggtct ggggcattaa acagctccag
     1681 gcaagagtcc tggccttgga aagataccta aaggatcaac agctcctagg gatgtggggc
     1741 tgctctggaa aactcatctg caccactaat gtatattgga actctagttg gagtaataaa
     1801 acttatggtg atatttggga taacatgacc tggatgcagt gggagagaga aattagcaat
     1861 tatacagaaa taatatatga attgcttgaa gaatcacaaa accagcagga aaagaatgaa
     1921 caagatttac tagcattgga cagatggaac agtctgtgga attggtttaa cataacaaat
     1981 tggctgtggt atataaaaat attcataatg atagtaggag gcttgatagg tttaagaata
     2041 atttttgctg tgctttcttt agtaaataga gttaggcagg gatactcacc tctgtcgttg
     2101 cagaccctcc tcccaacccc acggggaccc gccaggcccg aaggaataga agaagaaggt
     2161 ggagagcaag gcagagacag atccattcga ttgctgaccg gattgtcaga acttatctgg
     2221 gacgacctga ggaacctgtg cctcttcagc taccaccact tgagagactt aatcttaatt
     2281 gcagcgagga ttgtgcaact tctgggacgc agggggtggg aagccctcaa atatctttgg
     2341 aacatcctcc agtattggat ccaggaactg aagaatagtg ctgcaatagc agtagcctac
     2401 ctacaatata ggtggagcta tttccatgag gcggtccaag ccggctggag atctgcgaca
     2461 gagactcttg cgggcgcgtg gggagactta taggagactc ttaggagagg tggaagatgg
     2521 atcctcgcaa tccctaggag gattagacaa gggcttgagc tcactctctt gtga
//
LOCUS       seq3_w1                 2574 bp    RNA     linear   SYN 03-MAY-2023
DEFINITION  [Simian-
            Human_immunodeficiency_virus]_[virus_isolate_RM5593_w1]_envelope_gl
            ycoprotein_(env)_and_vpu_protein_(vpu)_genes,_partial_cds.
ACCESSION   
VERSION
KEYWORDS    .
SOURCE      Simian-Human immunodeficiency virus
  ORGANISM  Simian-Human immunodeficiency virus
            Viruses; Riboviria; Pararnavirae; Artverviricota; Revtraviricetes;
            Ortervirales; Retroviridae; Orthoretrovirinae; Lentivirus; Primate
            lentivirus group.
REFERENCE   1  (bases 1 to 2574)
  AUTHORS   Bauer,A., Lindemuth,E., Marino,F.E., Krause,R., Joy,J.,
            Docken,S.S., Mallick,S., McCormick,K., Holt,C., Georgiev,I.,
            Felber,B., Keele,B.F., Veazey,R., Davenport,M.P., Li,H., Shaw,G.M.
            and Bar,K.J.
  TITLE     Adaptation of a transmitted/founder simian-human immunodeficiency
            virus 1 for enhanced replication in rhesus macaques
  JOURNAL   Unpublished
REFERENCE   2  (bases 1 to 2574)
  AUTHORS   Bauer,A., Lindemuth,E., Marino,F.E., Krause,R., Joy,J.,
            Docken,S.S., Mallick,S., McCormick,K., Holt,C., Georgiev,I.,
            Felber,B., Keele,B.F., Veazey,R., Davenport,M.P., Li,H., Shaw,G.M.
            and Bar,K.J.
  TITLE     Direct Submission
  JOURNAL   Submitted (03-MAY-2023) Infectious Diseases, University of
            Pennsylvania, 3610 Hamilton Walk, Philadelphia, PA 19104, USA
COMMENT     Bankit Comment: LocalID:seq3_w1
            Bankit Comment: BankIt2700165
            Bankit Comment: FeatPropSourceSeq:seq1_w1
            
            ##Assembly-Data-START##
            Assembly Method       :: Geneious Prime v. 2023.1.2
            Sequencing Technology :: Illumina
            ##Assembly-Data-END##
FEATURES             Location/Qualifiers
     source          1..2574
                     /organism="Simian-Human immunodeficiency virus"
                     /mol_type="other RNA"
                     /strain="CAP256SU"
                     /host="Macaca Mulatta"
                     /db_xref="taxon:57667"
                     /country="USA"
                     /collection_date="01-Jun-2020"
     gene            1..2574
                     /gene="env"
     CDS             1..2574
                     /gene="env"
                     /codon_start=1
                     /product="envelope glycoprotein"
                     /translation="MRVMGIQRNYPQWWIWSMLGFWMLMICNGMWVTVYYGVPVWKEA
                     KTTLFCASDAKAYEKEVHNVWATHACVPTDPNPQEMVLKNVTENFNMWKNDMVDQMHE
                     DVISLWDQSLKPCVKLTPLCVTLNCTNATASNSSIIEGMKNCSFNITTELRDKREKKN
                     ALFYKLDIVQLDGNSSQYRLINCNTSVITQACPKVSFDPIPIHYCAPAGYAILKCNNK
                     TFTGTGPCNNVSTVQCTHGIKPVVSTQLLLNGSLAEGEIIIRSENITNNVKTIIVHLN
                     ESVKIECTRPNNKTRTSIRIGPGQAFYATGQVIGDIREAHCNISESKWNETLQRVSKK
                     LKEYFPHKNITFQPSSGGDLEITTHHFNCGGEFFYCNTSSLFNRTYMANSTDMANSTE
                     TNSTRTITIRCRIKQIINMWQEVGRAMYAPPIAGNITCISNITGLLLTRDGGKNNTET
                     FRPGGGNMKDNWRSELYKYKVVEVKPLGVAPTNARRRVVEREKRAVGMGAVFLGFLGA
                     AGSTMGAASITLTVQARQLLSGIVQQQSNLLKAIEAQQHMLKLTVWGIKQLQARVLAL
                     ERYLKDQQLLGMWGCSGKLICTTNVYWNSSWSNKTYGDIWDNMTWMQWEREISNYTEI
                     IYELLEESQNQQEKNEQDLLALDRWNSLWNWFNITNWLWYIKIFIMIVGGLIGLRIIF
                     AVLSLVNRVRQGYSPLSLQTLLPTPRGPARPEGIEEEGGEQGRDRSIRLLTGLSELIW
                     DDLRNLCLFSYHHLRDLILIAARIVQLLGRRGWEALKYLWNILQYWIQELKNSAAIAV
                     AYLQYGWSYFHEAVQAGWRSATETLAGAWGDLWETLRRGGRWILAIPRRIRQGLELTL
                     L"
BASE COUNT      898 a    446 c    607 g    623 t
ORIGIN      
        1 atgagagtga tggggataca gaggaattat ccacaatggt ggatatggag catgttaggc
       61 ttttggatgc taatgatttg taatgggatg tgggtcacag tctactatgg ggtacctgtg
      121 tggaaagaag caaaaactac tctattttgt gcatcagatg ctaaagcata tgagaaagaa
      181 gtgcataatg tctgggctac acatgcctgt gtacccacag accccaatcc acaagaaatg
      241 gttttaaaaa atgtaacaga aaatttcaac atgtggaaaa atgacatggt ggatcagatg
      301 catgaagatg taattagttt atgggatcaa agcctcaagc catgtgtaaa gttgacccca
      361 ctctgtgtca ctctaaactg taccaatgct actgccagca atagcagtat aatagaggga
      421 atgaaaaatt gctctttcaa tataaccaca gaattaagag ataagagaga gaaaaagaat
      481 gcactttttt ataaacttga tatagtacaa ctagatggca actctagtca gtatagatta
      541 ataaattgta atacctcagt cataacacaa gcctgtccaa aggtctcttt tgacccaatt
      601 cctatacatt attgtgctcc agctggttat gcgattctaa agtgtaataa taagacattc
      661 actggaacag gaccgtgtaa taatgtcagc acagtacaat gtacacatgg aattaagcca
      721 gtggtttcaa ctcaactatt gttaaatggt agcctagcag aaggagagat aataattaga
      781 tctgaaaata taacaaacaa tgtcaaaaca ataatagtac atctcaatga atctgtaaag
      841 attgagtgta cgagacccaa taataaaaca agaacaagta taagaatagg accaggacaa
      901 gcattttatg caacaggaca agtaatagga gacataagag aagcacattg taacattagt
      961 gaaagtaaat ggaatgaaac tttacaaagg gtaagtaaaa aattaaaaga atacttccct
     1021 cataagaata taacatttca accatcctca ggaggggacc tagaaattac aacacatcac
     1081 tttaattgtg gaggagaatt tttctattgc aatacatcaa gcctgtttaa taggacatat
     1141 atggctaata gtacagatat ggctaatagt acagaaacta acagtacacg aaccatcaca
     1201 atccgctgca gaataaaaca aattataaac atgtggcagg aggtgggacg agcaatgtat
     1261 gcccctccca ttgcaggaaa cataacatgt atatcaaata tcacaggact actattgaca
     1321 agggatggag gaaaaaacaa tacggagaca ttcagacctg gaggaggaaa tatgaaggac
     1381 aattggagaa gtgaattata taaatataaa gtggtagaag ttaagccatt aggagtagca
     1441 cccactaatg caagaaggag agtggtggag agagaaaaaa gagcagtggg aatgggagct
     1501 gtgttccttg ggttcttggg agcggcagga agcactatgg gcgcagcatc aataacgctg
     1561 acggtacagg ccagacaatt attgtctggt atagtgcaac agcaaagcaa tttgctgaag
     1621 gctatagagg ctcaacagca tatgttgaaa ctcacggtct ggggcattaa acagctccag
     1681 gcaagagtcc tggccttgga aagataccta aaggatcaac agctcctagg gatgtggggc
     1741 tgctctggaa aactcatctg caccactaat gtatattgga actctagttg gagtaataaa
     1801 acttatggtg atatttggga taacatgacc tggatgcagt gggagagaga aattagcaat
     1861 tatacagaaa taatatatga attgcttgaa gaatcacaaa accagcagga aaagaatgaa
     1921 caagatttac tagcattgga cagatggaac agtctgtgga attggtttaa cataacaaat
     1981 tggctgtggt atataaaaat attcataatg atagtaggag gcttgatagg tttaagaata
     2041 atttttgctg tgctttcttt agtaaataga gttaggcagg gatactcacc tctgtcgttg
     2101 cagaccctcc tcccaacccc acggggaccc gccaggcccg aaggaataga agaagaaggt
     2161 ggagagcaag gcagagacag atccattcga ttgctgaccg gattgtcaga acttatctgg
     2221 gacgacctga ggaacctgtg cctcttcagc taccaccact tgagagactt aatcttaatt
     2281 gcagcgagga ttgtgcaact tctgggacgc agggggtggg aagccctcaa atatctttgg
     2341 aacatcctcc agtattggat ccaggaactg aagaatagtg ctgcaatagc agtagcctac
     2401 ctacaatatg ggtggagcta tttccatgag gcggtccaag ccggctggag atctgcgaca
     2461 gagactcttg cgggcgcgtg gggagactta tgggagactc ttaggagagg tggaagatgg
     2521 atcctcgcaa tccctaggag gattagacaa gggcttgagc tcactctctt gtga
//
LOCUS       seq4_w1                 2574 bp    RNA     linear   SYN 03-MAY-2023
DEFINITION  [Simian-
            Human_immunodeficiency_virus]_[virus_isolate_RM5593_w1]_envelope_gl
            ycoprotein_(env)_and_vpu_protein_(vpu)_genes,_partial_cds.
ACCESSION   
VERSION
KEYWORDS    .
SOURCE      Simian-Human immunodeficiency virus
  ORGANISM  Simian-Human immunodeficiency virus
            Viruses; Riboviria; Pararnavirae; Artverviricota; Revtraviricetes;
            Ortervirales; Retroviridae; Orthoretrovirinae; Lentivirus; Primate
            lentivirus group.
REFERENCE   1  (bases 1 to 2574)
  AUTHORS   Bauer,A., Lindemuth,E., Marino,F.E., Krause,R., Joy,J.,
            Docken,S.S., Mallick,S., McCormick,K., Holt,C., Georgiev,I.,
            Felber,B., Keele,B.F., Veazey,R., Davenport,M.P., Li,H., Shaw,G.M.
            and Bar,K.J.
  TITLE     Adaptation of a transmitted/founder simian-human immunodeficiency
            virus 1 for enhanced replication in rhesus macaques
  JOURNAL   Unpublished
REFERENCE   2  (bases 1 to 2574)
  AUTHORS   Bauer,A., Lindemuth,E., Marino,F.E., Krause,R., Joy,J.,
            Docken,S.S., Mallick,S., McCormick,K., Holt,C., Georgiev,I.,
            Felber,B., Keele,B.F., Veazey,R., Davenport,M.P., Li,H., Shaw,G.M.
            and Bar,K.J.
  TITLE     Direct Submission
  JOURNAL   Submitted (03-MAY-2023) Infectious Diseases, University of
            Pennsylvania, 3610 Hamilton Walk, Philadelphia, PA 19104, USA
COMMENT     Bankit Comment: LocalID:seq4_w1
            Bankit Comment: BankIt2700165
            Bankit Comment: FeatPropSourceSeq:seq1_w1
            
            ##Assembly-Data-START##
            Assembly Method       :: Geneious Prime v. 2023.1.2
            Sequencing Technology :: Illumina
            ##Assembly-Data-END##
FEATURES             Location/Qualifiers
     source          1..2574
                     /organism="Simian-Human immunodeficiency virus"
                     /mol_type="other RNA"
                     /strain="CAP256SU"
                     /host="Macaca Mulatta"
                     /db_xref="taxon:57667"
                     /country="USA"
                     /collection_date="01-Jun-2020"
     gene            1..2574
                     /gene="env"
     CDS             1..2574
                     /gene="env"
                     /codon_start=1
                     /product="envelope glycoprotein"
                     /translation="MRVMGIQRNYPQWWIWSMLGFWMLMICNGMWVTVYYGVPVWKEA
                     KTTLFCASDAKAYEKEVHNVWATHACVPTDPNPQEMVLKNVTENFNMWKNDMVDQMHE
                     DVISLWDQSLKPCVKLTPLCVTLNCTNATASNSSIIEGMKNCSFNITTELRDKREKKN
                     ALFYKLDIVQLDGNSSQYRLINCNTSVITQACPKVSFDPIPIHYCAPAGYAILKCNNK
                     TFTGTGPCNNVSTVQCTHGIKPVISTQLLLNGSLAEGEIIIRSENITNNVKTIIVHLN
                     ESVKIECTRPNNNTRTSIRIGPGQAFYATGQVIGDIREAHCNISESKWNETLQRVSKK
                     LKEYFPHKNITFQPSSGGDLEITTHHFNCGGEFFYCNTSSLFNRTYMANSTDMANSTE
                     TNSTRTITIHCRIKQIINMWQEVGRAMYAPPIAGNITCISNITGLLLTRDGGKNNTET
                     FRPGGGNMKDNWRSELYKYKVVEVKPLGVAPTNARRRVVEREKRAVGMGAVFLGFLGA
                     AGSTMGAASITLTVQARQLLSGIVQQQSNLLKAIEAQQHMLKLTVWGIKQLQARVLAL
                     ERYLKDQQLLGMWGCSGKLICTTNVYWNSSWSNKTYGDIWDNMTWMQWEREISNYTEI
                     IYELLEESQNQQEKNEQDLLALDRWNSLWNWFNITNWLWYIKIFIMIVGGLIGLRIIF
                     AVLSLVNRVRQGYSPLSLQTLLPTPRGPARPEGIEEEGGEQGRDRSIRLLTGLSELIW
                     DDLRNLCLFSYHHLRDLILIAARIVQLLGRRGWEALKYLWNILQYWIQELKNSAAIAV
                     AYLQYGWSYFHEAVQAGWRSATETLAGAWGDLWETLRRGGRWILAIPRRIRQGLELTL
                     L"
BASE COUNT      899 a    446 c    605 g    624 t
ORIGIN      
        1 atgagagtga tggggataca gaggaattat ccacaatggt ggatatggag catgttaggc
       61 ttttggatgc taatgatttg taatgggatg tgggtcacag tctactatgg ggtacctgtg
      121 tggaaagaag caaaaactac tctattttgt gcatcagatg ctaaagcata tgagaaagaa
      181 gtgcataatg tctgggctac acatgcctgt gtacccacag accccaatcc acaagaaatg
      241 gttttaaaaa atgtaacaga aaatttcaac atgtggaaaa atgacatggt ggatcagatg
      301 catgaagatg taattagttt atgggatcaa agcctcaagc catgtgtaaa gttgacccca
      361 ctctgtgtca ctctaaactg taccaatgct actgccagca atagcagtat aatagaggga
      421 atgaaaaatt gctctttcaa tataaccaca gaattaagag ataagagaga gaaaaagaat
      481 gcactttttt ataaacttga tatagtacaa ctagatggca actctagtca gtatagatta
      541 ataaattgta atacctcagt cataacacaa gcctgtccaa aggtctcttt tgacccaatt
      601 cctatacatt attgtgctcc agctggttat gcgattctaa agtgtaataa taagacattc
      661 actggaacag gaccgtgtaa taatgtcagc acagtacaat gtacacatgg aattaagcca
      721 gtgatttcaa ctcaactatt gttaaatggt agcctagcag aaggagagat aataattaga
      781 tctgaaaata taacaaacaa tgtcaaaaca ataatagtac atctcaatga atctgtaaag
      841 attgagtgta cgagacccaa taataataca agaacaagta taagaatagg accaggacaa
      901 gcattttatg caacaggaca agtaatagga gacataagag aagcacattg taacattagt
      961 gaaagtaaat ggaatgaaac tttacaaagg gtaagtaaaa aattaaaaga atacttccct
     1021 cataagaata taacatttca accatcctca ggaggggacc tagaaattac aacacatcac
     1081 tttaattgtg gaggagaatt tttctattgc aatacatcaa gcctgtttaa taggacatat
     1141 atggctaata gtacagatat ggctaatagt acagaaacta acagtacacg aaccatcaca
     1201 atccactgca gaataaaaca aattataaac atgtggcagg aggtgggacg agcaatgtat
     1261 gcccctccca ttgcaggaaa cataacatgt atatcaaata tcacaggact actattgaca
     1321 agggatggag gaaaaaacaa tacggagaca ttcagacctg gaggaggaaa tatgaaggac
     1381 aattggagaa gtgaattata taaatataaa gtggtagaag ttaagccatt aggagtagca
     1441 cccactaatg caagaaggag agtggtggag agagaaaaaa gagcagtggg aatgggagct
     1501 gtgttccttg ggttcttggg agcggcagga agcactatgg gcgcagcatc aataacgctg
     1561 acggtacagg ccagacaatt attgtctggt atagtgcaac agcaaagcaa tttgctgaag
     1621 gctatagagg ctcaacagca tatgttgaaa ctcacggtct ggggcattaa acagctccag
     1681 gcaagagtcc tggccttgga aagataccta aaggatcaac agctcctagg gatgtggggc
     1741 tgctctggaa aactcatctg caccactaat gtatattgga actctagttg gagtaataaa
     1801 acttatggtg atatttggga taacatgacc tggatgcagt gggagagaga aattagcaat
     1861 tatacagaaa taatatatga attgcttgaa gaatcacaaa accagcagga aaagaatgaa
     1921 caagatttac tagcattgga cagatggaac agtctgtgga attggtttaa cataacaaat
     1981 tggctgtggt atataaaaat attcataatg atagtaggag gcttgatagg tttaagaata
     2041 atttttgctg tgctttcttt agtaaataga gttaggcagg gatactcacc tctgtcgttg
     2101 cagaccctcc tcccaacccc acggggaccc gccaggcccg aaggaataga agaagaaggt
     2161 ggagagcaag gcagagacag atccattcga ttgctgaccg gattgtcaga acttatctgg
     2221 gacgacctga ggaacctgtg cctcttcagc taccaccact tgagagactt aatcttaatt
     2281 gcagcgagga ttgtgcaact tctgggacgc agggggtggg aagccctcaa atatctttgg
     2341 aacatcctcc agtattggat ccaggaactg aagaatagtg ctgcaatagc agtagcctac
     2401 ctacaatatg ggtggagcta tttccatgag gcggtccaag ccggctggag atctgcgaca
     2461 gagactcttg cgggcgcgtg gggagactta tgggagactc ttaggagagg tggaagatgg
     2521 atcctcgcaa tccctaggag gattagacaa gggcttgagc tcactctctt gtga
//
LOCUS       seq5_w1                 2574 bp    RNA     linear   SYN 03-MAY-2023
DEFINITION  [Simian-
            Human_immunodeficiency_virus]_[virus_isolate_RM5593_w1]_envelope_gl
            ycoprotein_(env)_and_vpu_protein_(vpu)_genes,_partial_cds.
ACCESSION   
VERSION
KEYWORDS    .
SOURCE      Simian-Human immunodeficiency virus
  ORGANISM  Simian-Human immunodeficiency virus
            Viruses; Riboviria; Pararnavirae; Artverviricota; Revtraviricetes;
            Ortervirales; Retroviridae; Orthoretrovirinae; Lentivirus; Primate
            lentivirus group.
REFERENCE   1  (bases 1 to 2574)
  AUTHORS   Bauer,A., Lindemuth,E., Marino,F.E., Krause,R., Joy,J.,
            Docken,S.S., Mallick,S., McCormick,K., Holt,C., Georgiev,I.,
            Felber,B., Keele,B.F., Veazey,R., Davenport,M.P., Li,H., Shaw,G.M.
            and Bar,K.J.
  TITLE     Adaptation of a transmitted/founder simian-human immunodeficiency
            virus 1 for enhanced replication in rhesus macaques
  JOURNAL   Unpublished
REFERENCE   2  (bases 1 to 2574)
  AUTHORS   Bauer,A., Lindemuth,E., Marino,F.E., Krause,R., Joy,J.,
            Docken,S.S., Mallick,S., McCormick,K., Holt,C., Georgiev,I.,
            Felber,B., Keele,B.F., Veazey,R., Davenport,M.P., Li,H., Shaw,G.M.
            and Bar,K.J.
  TITLE     Direct Submission
  JOURNAL   Submitted (03-MAY-2023) Infectious Diseases, University of
            Pennsylvania, 3610 Hamilton Walk, Philadelphia, PA 19104, USA
COMMENT     Bankit Comment: LocalID:seq5_w1
            Bankit Comment: BankIt2700165
            Bankit Comment: FeatPropSourceSeq:seq1_w1
            
            ##Assembly-Data-START##
            Assembly Method       :: Geneious Prime v. 2023.1.2
            Sequencing Technology :: Illumina
            ##Assembly-Data-END##
FEATURES             Location/Qualifiers
     source          1..2574
                     /organism="Simian-Human immunodeficiency virus"
                     /mol_type="other RNA"
                     /strain="CAP256SU"
                     /host="Macaca Mulatta"
                     /db_xref="taxon:57667"
                     /country="USA"
                     /collection_date="01-Jun-2020"
     gene            1..2574
                     /gene="env"
     CDS             1..2574
                     /gene="env"
                     /codon_start=1
                     /product="envelope glycoprotein"
                     /translation="MRVMGIQRNYPQWWIWSMLGFWMLMICNGMWVTVYYGVPVWKEA
                     KTTLFCASDAKAYEKEVHNVWATHACVPTDPNPQEMVLKNVTENFNMWKNDMVDQMHE
                     DVISLWDQSLKPCVKLTPLCVTLNCTNATASNSSIIEGMKNCSFNITTELRDKREKKN
                     ALFYKLDIVQLDGNSSQYRLINCNTSVITQACPKVSFDPIPIHYCAPAGYAILKCNNK
                     TFTGTGPCNNVSTVQCTHGIKPVISTQLLLNGSLAEGEIIIRSENITNNVKTIIVHLN
                     ESVKIECTRPNNNTRTSIRIGPGQAFYATGQVIGDIREAHCNISESKWNETLQRVSKK
                     LKEYFPHKNITFQPSSGGDLEITTHHFNCGGEFFYCNTSSLFNRTYMANSTDMANSTE
                     TNSTRTITIRCRIKQIINMWQEVGRAMYAPPIAGNITCISNITGLLLTRDGGKNNTET
                     FRPGGGNMKDNWRSELYKYKVVEVKPLGVAPTNARRRVVEREKRAVGMGAVFLGFLGA
                     AGSTMGAASITLTVQARQLLSGIVQQQSNLLKAIEAQQHMLKLTVWGIKQLQARVLAL
                     ERYLKDQQLLGMWGCSGKLICTTNVYWNSSWSNKTYGDIWDNMTWMQWEREISNYTEI
                     IYELLEESQNQQEKNEQDLLALDRWNSLWNWFNITNWLWYIKIFIMIVGGLIGLRIIF
                     AVLSLVNRVRQGYSPLSLQTLLPTPRGPARPEGIEEEGGEQGRDRSIRLLTGLSELIW
                     DDLRNLCLFSYHHLRDLILIAARIVQLLGRRGWEALKYLWNILQYWIQELKNSAAIAV
                     AYLQYGWSYFHEAVQAGWRSATETLAGAWGDLWETLRRGGRWILAIPRRIRQGLELTL
                     L"
BASE COUNT      898 a    446 c    606 g    624 t
ORIGIN      
        1 atgagagtga tggggataca gaggaattat ccacaatggt ggatatggag catgttaggc
       61 ttttggatgc taatgatttg taatgggatg tgggtcacag tctactatgg ggtacctgtg
      121 tggaaagaag caaaaactac tctattttgt gcatcagatg ctaaagcata tgagaaagaa
      181 gtgcataatg tctgggctac acatgcctgt gtacccacag accccaatcc acaagaaatg
      241 gttttaaaaa atgtaacaga aaatttcaac atgtggaaaa atgacatggt ggatcagatg
      301 catgaagatg taattagttt atgggatcaa agcctcaagc catgtgtaaa gttgacccca
      361 ctctgtgtca ctctaaactg taccaatgct actgccagca atagcagtat aatagaggga
      421 atgaaaaatt gctctttcaa tataaccaca gaattaagag ataagagaga gaaaaagaat
      481 gcactttttt ataaacttga tatagtacaa ctagatggca actctagtca gtatagatta
      541 ataaattgta atacctcagt cataacacaa gcctgtccaa aggtctcttt tgacccaatt
      601 cctatacatt attgtgctcc agctggttat gcgattctaa agtgtaataa taagacattc
      661 actggaacag gaccgtgtaa taatgtcagc acagtacaat gtacacatgg aattaagcca
      721 gtgatttcaa ctcaactatt gttaaatggt agcctagcag aaggagagat aataattaga
      781 tctgaaaata taacaaacaa tgtcaaaaca ataatagtac atctcaatga atctgtaaag
      841 attgagtgta cgagacccaa taataataca agaacaagta taagaatagg accaggacaa
      901 gcattttatg caacaggaca agtaatagga gacataagag aagcacattg taacattagt
      961 gaaagtaaat ggaatgaaac tttacaaagg gtaagtaaaa aattaaaaga atacttccct
     1021 cataagaata taacatttca accatcctca ggaggggacc tagaaattac aacacatcac
     1081 tttaattgtg gaggagaatt tttctattgc aatacatcaa gcctgtttaa taggacatat
     1141 atggctaata gtacagatat ggctaatagt acagaaacta acagtacacg aaccatcaca
     1201 atccgctgca gaataaaaca aattataaac atgtggcagg aggtgggacg agcaatgtat
     1261 gcccctccca ttgcaggaaa cataacatgt atatcaaata tcacaggact actattgaca
     1321 agggatggag gaaaaaacaa tacggagaca ttcagacctg gaggaggaaa tatgaaggac
     1381 aattggagaa gtgaattata taaatataaa gtggtagaag ttaagccatt aggagtagca
     1441 cccactaatg caagaaggag agtggtggag agagaaaaaa gagcagtggg aatgggagct
     1501 gtgttccttg ggttcttggg agcggcagga agcactatgg gcgcagcatc aataacgctg
     1561 acggtacagg ccagacaatt attgtctggt atagtgcaac agcaaagcaa tttgctgaag
     1621 gctatagagg ctcaacagca tatgttgaaa ctcacggtct ggggcattaa acagctccag
     1681 gcaagagtcc tggccttgga aagataccta aaggatcaac agctcctagg gatgtggggc
     1741 tgctctggaa aactcatctg caccactaat gtatattgga actctagttg gagtaataaa
     1801 acttatggtg atatttggga taacatgacc tggatgcagt gggagagaga aattagcaat
     1861 tatacagaaa taatatatga attgcttgaa gaatcacaaa accagcagga aaagaatgaa
     1921 caagatttac tagcattgga cagatggaac agtctgtgga attggtttaa cataacaaat
     1981 tggctgtggt atataaaaat attcataatg atagtaggag gcttgatagg tttaagaata
     2041 atttttgctg tgctttcttt agtaaataga gttaggcagg gatactcacc tctgtcgttg
     2101 cagaccctcc tcccaacccc acggggaccc gccaggcccg aaggaataga agaagaaggt
     2161 ggagagcaag gcagagacag atccattcga ttgctgaccg gattgtcaga acttatctgg
     2221 gacgacctga ggaacctgtg cctcttcagc taccaccact tgagagactt aatcttaatt
     2281 gcagcgagga ttgtgcaact tctgggacgc agggggtggg aagccctcaa atatctttgg
     2341 aacatcctcc agtattggat ccaggaactg aagaatagtg ctgcaatagc agtagcctac
     2401 ctacaatatg ggtggagcta tttccatgag gcggtccaag ccggctggag atctgcgaca
     2461 gagactcttg cgggcgcgtg gggagactta tgggagactc ttaggagagg tggaagatgg
     2521 atcctcgcaa tccctaggag gattagacaa gggcttgagc tcactctctt gtga
//
LOCUS       seq6_w1                 2574 bp    RNA     linear   SYN 03-MAY-2023
DEFINITION  [Simian-
            Human_immunodeficiency_virus]_[virus_isolate_RM5593_w1]_envelope_gl
            ycoprotein_(env)_and_vpu_protein_(vpu)_genes,_partial_cds.
ACCESSION   
VERSION
KEYWORDS    .
SOURCE      Simian-Human immunodeficiency virus
  ORGANISM  Simian-Human immunodeficiency virus
            Viruses; Riboviria; Pararnavirae; Artverviricota; Revtraviricetes;
            Ortervirales; Retroviridae; Orthoretrovirinae; Lentivirus; Primate
            lentivirus group.
REFERENCE   1  (bases 1 to 2574)
  AUTHORS   Bauer,A., Lindemuth,E., Marino,F.E., Krause,R., Joy,J.,
            Docken,S.S., Mallick,S., McCormick,K., Holt,C., Georgiev,I.,
            Felber,B., Keele,B.F., Veazey,R., Davenport,M.P., Li,H., Shaw,G.M.
            and Bar,K.J.
  TITLE     Adaptation of a transmitted/founder simian-human immunodeficiency
            virus 1 for enhanced replication in rhesus macaques
  JOURNAL   Unpublished
REFERENCE   2  (bases 1 to 2574)
  AUTHORS   Bauer,A., Lindemuth,E., Marino,F.E., Krause,R., Joy,J.,
            Docken,S.S., Mallick,S., McCormick,K., Holt,C., Georgiev,I.,
            Felber,B., Keele,B.F., Veazey,R., Davenport,M.P., Li,H., Shaw,G.M.
            and Bar,K.J.
  TITLE     Direct Submission
  JOURNAL   Submitted (03-MAY-2023) Infectious Diseases, University of
            Pennsylvania, 3610 Hamilton Walk, Philadelphia, PA 19104, USA
COMMENT     Bankit Comment: LocalID:seq6_w1
            Bankit Comment: BankIt2700165
            Bankit Comment: FeatPropSourceSeq:seq1_w1
            
            ##Assembly-Data-START##
            Assembly Method       :: Geneious Prime v. 2023.1.2
            Sequencing Technology :: Illumina
            ##Assembly-Data-END##
FEATURES             Location/Qualifiers
     source          1..2574
                     /organism="Simian-Human immunodeficiency virus"
                     /mol_type="other RNA"
                     /strain="CAP256SU"
                     /host="Macaca Mulatta"
                     /db_xref="taxon:57667"
                     /country="USA"
                     /collection_date="01-Jun-2020"
     gene            1..2574
                     /gene="env"
     CDS             1..2574
                     /gene="env"
                     /codon_start=1
                     /product="envelope glycoprotein"
                     /translation="MRVMGIQRNYPQWWIWSMLGFWMLMICNGMWVTVYYGVPVWKEA
                     KTTLFCASDAKAYEKEVHNVWATHACVPTDPNPQEMVLKNVTENFNMWKNDMVDQMHE
                     DVISLWDQSLKPCVKLTPLCVTLNCTNATASNSSIIEGMKNCSFNITTELRDKREKKN
                     ALFYKLDIVQLDGNSSQYRLINCNTSVITQACPKVSFDPIPIHYCAPAGYAILKCNNK
                     TFTGTGPCNNVSTVQCTHGIKPVISTQLLLNGSLAEGEIIIRSENITNNVKTIIVHLN
                     ESVKIECTRPNNNTRTSIRIGPGQAFYATGQVIGDIREAHCNISESKWNETLQRVSKK
                     LKEYFPHKNITFQPSSGGDLEITTHHFNCGGEFFYCNTSSLFNRTYMANSTDMANSTE
                     TNSTRTITIRCRIKQIINMWQEVGRAMYAPPIAGNITCISNITGLLLTRDGGKNNTET
                     FRPGGGNMKDNWRSELYKYKVVEVKPLGVAPTNARRRVVEREKRAVGMGAVFLGFLGA
                     AGSTMGAASITLTVQARQLLSGIVQQQSNLLKAIEAQQHMLKLTVWGIKQLQARVLAL
                     ERYLKDQQLLGMWGCSGKLICTTNVYWNSSWSNKTYGDIWDNMTWMQWEREISNYTEI
                     IYELLEESQNQQEKNEQDLLALDRWNSLWNWFNITNWLWYIKIFIMIVGGLIGLRIIF
                     AVLSLVNRVRQGYSPLSLQTLLPTPRGPARPEGIEEEGGEQGRDRSIRLLTGLSELIW
                     DDLRNLCLFSYHHLRDLILIAARIVQLLGRRGWEALKYLWNILQYWIQELKNSAAIAV
                     AYLQYGWSYFHEAVQAGWRSATETLAGAWGDLWETLRRGGRWILAIPRRIRQGLELTL
                     L"
BASE COUNT      898 a    446 c    606 g    624 t
ORIGIN      
        1 atgagagtga tggggataca gaggaattat ccacaatggt ggatatggag catgttaggc
       61 ttttggatgc taatgatttg taatgggatg tgggtcacag tctactatgg ggtacctgtg
      121 tggaaagaag caaaaactac tctattttgt gcatcagatg ctaaagcata tgagaaagaa
      181 gtgcataatg tctgggctac acatgcctgt gtacccacag accccaatcc acaagaaatg
      241 gttttaaaaa atgtaacaga aaatttcaac atgtggaaaa atgacatggt ggatcagatg
      301 catgaagatg taattagttt atgggatcaa agcctcaagc catgtgtaaa gttgacccca
      361 ctctgtgtca ctctaaactg taccaatgct actgccagca atagcagtat aatagaggga
      421 atgaaaaatt gctctttcaa tataaccaca gaattaagag ataagagaga gaaaaagaat
      481 gcactttttt ataaacttga tatagtacaa ctagatggca actctagtca gtatagatta
      541 ataaattgta atacctcagt cataacacaa gcctgtccaa aggtctcttt tgacccaatt
      601 cctatacatt attgtgctcc agctggttat gcgattctaa agtgtaataa taagacattc
      661 actggaacag gaccgtgtaa taatgtcagc acagtacaat gtacacatgg aattaagcca
      721 gtgatttcaa ctcaactatt gttaaatggt agcctagcag aaggagagat aataattaga
      781 tctgaaaata taacaaacaa tgtcaaaaca ataatagtac atctcaatga atctgtaaag
      841 attgagtgta cgagacccaa taataataca agaacaagta taagaatagg accaggacaa
      901 gcattttatg caacaggaca agtaatagga gacataagag aagcacattg taacattagt
      961 gaaagtaaat ggaatgaaac tttacaaagg gtaagtaaaa aattaaaaga atacttccct
     1021 cataagaata taacatttca accatcctca ggaggggacc tagaaattac aacacatcac
     1081 tttaattgtg gaggagaatt tttctattgc aatacatcaa gcctgtttaa taggacatat
     1141 atggctaata gtacagatat ggctaatagt acagaaacta acagtacacg aaccatcaca
     1201 atccgctgca gaataaaaca aattataaac atgtggcagg aggtgggacg agcaatgtat
     1261 gcccctccca ttgcaggaaa cataacatgt atatcaaata tcacaggact actattgaca
     1321 agggatggag gaaaaaacaa tacggagaca ttcagacctg gaggaggaaa tatgaaggac
     1381 aattggagaa gtgaattata taaatataaa gtggtagaag ttaagccatt aggagtagca
     1441 cccactaatg caagaaggag agtggtggag agagaaaaaa gagcagtggg aatgggagct
     1501 gtgttccttg ggttcttggg agcggcagga agcactatgg gcgcagcatc aataacgctg
     1561 acggtacagg ccagacaatt attgtctggt atagtgcaac agcaaagcaa tttgctgaag
     1621 gctatagagg ctcaacagca tatgttgaaa ctcacggtct ggggcattaa acagctccag
     1681 gcaagagtcc tggccttgga aagataccta aaggatcaac agctcctagg gatgtggggc
     1741 tgctctggaa aactcatctg caccactaat gtatattgga actctagttg gagtaataaa
     1801 acttatggtg atatttggga taacatgacc tggatgcagt gggagagaga aattagcaat
     1861 tatacagaaa taatatatga attgcttgaa gaatcacaaa accagcagga aaagaatgaa
     1921 caagatttac tagcattgga cagatggaac agtctgtgga attggtttaa cataacaaat
     1981 tggctgtggt atataaaaat attcataatg atagtaggag gcttgatagg tttaagaata
     2041 atttttgctg tgctttcttt agtaaataga gttaggcagg gatactcacc tctgtcgttg
     2101 cagaccctcc tcccaacccc acggggaccc gccaggcccg aaggaataga agaagaaggt
     2161 ggagagcaag gcagagacag atccattcga ttgctgaccg gattgtcaga acttatctgg
     2221 gacgacctga ggaacctgtg cctcttcagc taccaccact tgagagactt aatcttaatt
     2281 gcagcgagga ttgtgcaact tctgggacgc agggggtggg aagccctcaa atatctttgg
     2341 aacatcctcc agtattggat ccaggaactg aagaatagtg ctgcaatagc agtagcctac
     2401 ctacaatatg ggtggagcta tttccatgag gcggtccaag ccggctggag atctgcgaca
     2461 gagactcttg cgggcgcgtg gggagactta tgggagactc ttaggagagg tggaagatgg
     2521 atcctcgcaa tccctaggag gattagacaa gggcttgagc tcactctctt gtga
//
LOCUS       seq7_w1                 2574 bp    RNA     linear   SYN 03-MAY-2023
DEFINITION  [Simian-
            Human_immunodeficiency_virus]_[virus_isolate_RM5593_w1]_envelope_gl
            ycoprotein_(env)_and_vpu_protein_(vpu)_genes,_partial_cds.
ACCESSION   
VERSION
KEYWORDS    .
SOURCE      Simian-Human immunodeficiency virus
  ORGANISM  Simian-Human immunodeficiency virus
            Viruses; Riboviria; Pararnavirae; Artverviricota; Revtraviricetes;
            Ortervirales; Retroviridae; Orthoretrovirinae; Lentivirus; Primate
            lentivirus group.
REFERENCE   1  (bases 1 to 2574)
  AUTHORS   Bauer,A., Lindemuth,E., Marino,F.E., Krause,R., Joy,J.,
            Docken,S.S., Mallick,S., McCormick,K., Holt,C., Georgiev,I.,
            Felber,B., Keele,B.F., Veazey,R., Davenport,M.P., Li,H., Shaw,G.M.
            and Bar,K.J.
  TITLE     Adaptation of a transmitted/founder simian-human immunodeficiency
            virus 1 for enhanced replication in rhesus macaques
  JOURNAL   Unpublished
REFERENCE   2  (bases 1 to 2574)
  AUTHORS   Bauer,A., Lindemuth,E., Marino,F.E., Krause,R., Joy,J.,
            Docken,S.S., Mallick,S., McCormick,K., Holt,C., Georgiev,I.,
            Felber,B., Keele,B.F., Veazey,R., Davenport,M.P., Li,H., Shaw,G.M.
            and Bar,K.J.
  TITLE     Direct Submission
  JOURNAL   Submitted (03-MAY-2023) Infectious Diseases, University of
            Pennsylvania, 3610 Hamilton Walk, Philadelphia, PA 19104, USA
COMMENT     Bankit Comment: LocalID:seq7_w1
            Bankit Comment: BankIt2700165
            Bankit Comment: FeatPropSourceSeq:seq1_w1
            
            ##Assembly-Data-START##
            Assembly Method       :: Geneious Prime v. 2023.1.2
            Sequencing Technology :: Illumina
            ##Assembly-Data-END##
FEATURES             Location/Qualifiers
     source          1..2574
                     /organism="Simian-Human immunodeficiency virus"
                     /mol_type="other RNA"
                     /strain="CAP256SU"
                     /host="Macaca Mulatta"
                     /db_xref="taxon:57667"
                     /country="USA"
                     /collection_date="01-Jun-2020"
     gene            1..2574
                     /gene="env"
     CDS             1..2574
                     /gene="env"
                     /codon_start=1
                     /product="envelope glycoprotein"
                     /translation="MRVMGIQRNYPQWWIWSMLGFWMLMICNGMWVTVYYGVPVWKEA
                     KTTLFCASDAKAYEKEVHNVWATHACVPTDPNPQEMVLKNVTENFNMWKNDMVDQMHE
                     DVISLWDQSLKPCVKLTPLCVTLNCTNATASNSSIIEGMKNCSFNITTELRDKREKKN
                     ALFYKLDIVQLDGNSSQYRLINCNTSVITQACPKVSFDPIPIHYCAPAGYAILKCNNK
                     TFTGTGPCNNVSTVQCTHGIKPVISTQLLLNGSLAEGEIIIRSENITNNVKTIIVHLN
                     ESVKIECTRPNNNTRTSIRIGPGQAFYATGQVIGDIREAHCNISESKWNETLQRVSKK
                     LKEYFPHKNITFQPSSGGDLEITTHHFNCGGEFFYCNTSSLFNRTYMANSTDMANSTE
                     TNSTRTITIRCRIKQIINMWQEVGRAMYAPPIAGNITCISNITGLLLTRDGGKNNTET
                     FRPGGGNMKDNWRSELYKYKVVEVKPLGVAPTNARRRVVEREKRAVGMGAVFLGFLGA
                     AGSTMGAASITLTVQARQLLSGIVQQQSNLLKAIEAQQHMLKLTVWGIKQLQARVLAL
                     ERYLKDQQLLGMWGCSGKLICTTNVYWNSSWSNKTYGDIWDNMTWMQWEREISNYTEI
                     IYELLEESQNQQEKNEQDLLALDRWNSLWNWFNITNWLWYIKIFIMIVGGLIGLRIIF
                     AVLSLVNRVRQGYSPLSLQTLLPTPRGPARPEGIEEEGGEQGRDRSIRLLTGLSELIW
                     DDLRNLCLFSYHHLRDLILIAARIVQLLGRRGWEALKYLWNILQYWIQELKNSAAIAV
                     AYLQYGWSYFHEAVQAGWRSATETLAGAWGDLWETLRRGGRWILAIPRRIRQGLELTL
                     L"
BASE COUNT      898 a    446 c    606 g    624 t
ORIGIN      
        1 atgagagtga tggggataca gaggaattat ccacaatggt ggatatggag catgttaggc
       61 ttttggatgc taatgatttg taatgggatg tgggtcacag tctactatgg ggtacctgtg
      121 tggaaagaag caaaaactac tctattttgt gcatcagatg ctaaagcata tgagaaagaa
      181 gtgcataatg tctgggctac acatgcctgt gtacccacag accccaatcc acaagaaatg
      241 gttttaaaaa atgtaacaga aaatttcaac atgtggaaaa atgacatggt ggatcagatg
      301 catgaagatg taattagttt atgggatcaa agcctcaagc catgtgtaaa gttgacccca
      361 ctctgtgtca ctctaaactg taccaatgct actgccagca atagcagtat aatagaggga
      421 atgaaaaatt gctctttcaa tataaccaca gaattaagag ataagagaga gaaaaagaat
      481 gcactttttt ataaacttga tatagtacaa ctagatggca actctagtca gtatagatta
      541 ataaattgta atacctcagt cataacacaa gcctgtccaa aggtctcttt tgacccaatt
      601 cctatacatt attgtgctcc agctggttat gcgattctaa agtgtaataa taagacattc
      661 actggaacag gaccgtgtaa taatgtcagc acagtacaat gtacacatgg aattaagcca
      721 gtgatttcaa ctcaactatt gttaaatggt agcctagcag aaggagagat aataattaga
      781 tctgaaaata taacaaacaa tgtcaaaaca ataatagtac atctcaatga atctgtaaag
      841 attgagtgta cgagacccaa taataataca agaacaagta taagaatagg accaggacaa
      901 gcattttatg caacaggaca agtaatagga gacataagag aagcacattg taacattagt
      961 gaaagtaaat ggaatgaaac tttacaaagg gtaagtaaaa aattaaaaga atacttccct
     1021 cataagaata taacatttca accatcctca ggaggggacc tagaaattac aacacatcac
     1081 tttaattgtg gaggagaatt tttctattgc aatacatcaa gcctgtttaa taggacatat
     1141 atggctaata gtacagatat ggctaatagt acagaaacta acagtacacg aaccatcaca
     1201 atccgctgca gaataaaaca aattataaac atgtggcagg aggtgggacg agcaatgtat
     1261 gcccctccca ttgcaggaaa cataacatgt atatcaaata tcacaggact actattgaca
     1321 agggatggag gaaaaaacaa tacggagaca ttcagacctg gaggaggaaa tatgaaggac
     1381 aattggagaa gtgaattata taaatataaa gtggtagaag ttaagccatt aggagtagca
     1441 cccactaatg caagaaggag agtggtggag agagaaaaaa gagcagtggg aatgggagct
     1501 gtgttccttg ggttcttggg agcggcagga agcactatgg gcgcagcatc aataacgctg
     1561 acggtacagg ccagacaatt attgtctggt atagtgcaac agcaaagcaa tttgctgaag
     1621 gctatagagg ctcaacagca tatgttgaaa ctcacggtct ggggcattaa acagctccag
     1681 gcaagagtcc tggccttgga aagataccta aaggatcaac agctcctagg gatgtggggc
     1741 tgctctggaa aactcatctg caccactaat gtatattgga actctagttg gagtaataaa
     1801 acttatggtg atatttggga taacatgacc tggatgcagt gggagagaga aattagcaat
     1861 tatacagaaa taatatatga attgcttgaa gaatcacaaa accagcagga aaagaatgaa
     1921 caagatttac tagcattgga cagatggaac agtctgtgga attggtttaa cataacaaat
     1981 tggctgtggt atataaaaat attcataatg atagtaggag gcttgatagg tttaagaata
     2041 atttttgctg tgctttcttt agtaaataga gttaggcagg gatactcacc tctgtcgttg
     2101 cagaccctcc tcccaacccc acggggaccc gccaggcccg aaggaataga agaagaaggt
     2161 ggagagcaag gcagagacag atccattcga ttgctgaccg gattgtcaga acttatctgg
     2221 gacgacctga ggaacctgtg cctcttcagc taccaccact tgagagactt aatcttaatt
     2281 gcagcgagga ttgtgcaact tctgggacgc agggggtggg aagccctcaa atatctttgg
     2341 aacatcctcc agtattggat ccaggaactg aagaatagtg ctgcaatagc agtagcctac
     2401 ctacaatatg ggtggagcta tttccatgag gcggtccaag ccggctggag atctgcgaca
     2461 gagactcttg cgggcgcgtg gggagactta tgggagactc ttaggagagg tggaagatgg
     2521 atcctcgcaa tccctaggag gattagacaa gggcttgagc tcactctctt gtga
//
LOCUS       seq8_w1                 2574 bp    RNA     linear   SYN 03-MAY-2023
DEFINITION  [Simian-
            Human_immunodeficiency_virus]_[virus_isolate_RM5593_w1]_envelope_gl
            ycoprotein_(env)_and_vpu_protein_(vpu)_genes,_partial_cds.
ACCESSION   
VERSION
KEYWORDS    .
SOURCE      Simian-Human immunodeficiency virus
  ORGANISM  Simian-Human immunodeficiency virus
            Viruses; Riboviria; Pararnavirae; Artverviricota; Revtraviricetes;
            Ortervirales; Retroviridae; Orthoretrovirinae; Lentivirus; Primate
            lentivirus group.
REFERENCE   1  (bases 1 to 2574)
  AUTHORS   Bauer,A., Lindemuth,E., Marino,F.E., Krause,R., Joy,J.,
            Docken,S.S., Mallick,S., McCormick,K., Holt,C., Georgiev,I.,
            Felber,B., Keele,B.F., Veazey,R., Davenport,M.P., Li,H., Shaw,G.M.
            and Bar,K.J.
  TITLE     Adaptation of a transmitted/founder simian-human immunodeficiency
            virus 1 for enhanced replication in rhesus macaques
  JOURNAL   Unpublished
REFERENCE   2  (bases 1 to 2574)
  AUTHORS   Bauer,A., Lindemuth,E., Marino,F.E., Krause,R., Joy,J.,
            Docken,S.S., Mallick,S., McCormick,K., Holt,C., Georgiev,I.,
            Felber,B., Keele,B.F., Veazey,R., Davenport,M.P., Li,H., Shaw,G.M.
            and Bar,K.J.
  TITLE     Direct Submission
  JOURNAL   Submitted (03-MAY-2023) Infectious Diseases, University of
            Pennsylvania, 3610 Hamilton Walk, Philadelphia, PA 19104, USA
COMMENT     Bankit Comment: LocalID:seq8_w1
            Bankit Comment: BankIt2700165
            Bankit Comment: FeatPropSourceSeq:seq1_w1
            
            ##Assembly-Data-START##
            Assembly Method       :: Geneious Prime v. 2023.1.2
            Sequencing Technology :: Illumina
            ##Assembly-Data-END##
FEATURES             Location/Qualifiers
     source          1..2574
                     /organism="Simian-Human immunodeficiency virus"
                     /mol_type="other RNA"
                     /strain="CAP256SU"
                     /host="Macaca Mulatta"
                     /db_xref="taxon:57667"
                     /country="USA"
                     /collection_date="01-Jun-2020"
     gene            1..2574
                     /gene="env"
     CDS             1..2574
                     /gene="env"
                     /codon_start=1
                     /product="envelope glycoprotein"
                     /translation="MRVMGIQRNYPQWWIWSMLGFWMLMICNGMWVTVYYGVPVWKEA
                     KTTLFCASDAKAYEKEVHNVWATHACVPTDPNPQEMVLKNVTENFNMWKNDMVDQMHE
                     DVISLWDQSLKPCVKLTPLCVTLNCTNATASNSSIIEGMKNCSFNITTELRDKREKKN
                     ALFYKLDIVQLDGNSSQYRLINCNTSVITQACPKVSFDPIPIHYCAPAGYAILKCNNK
                     TFTGTGPCNNVSTVQCTHGIKPVISTQLLLNGSLAEGEIIIRSENITNNVKTIIVHLN
                     ESVKIECTRPNNNTRTSIRIGPGQAFYATGQVIGDIREAHCNISESKWNETLQRVSKK
                     LKEYFPHKNITFQPSSGGDLEITTHHFNCGGEFFYCNTSSLFNRTYMANSTDMANSTE
                     TNSTRTITIRCRIKQIINMWQEVGRAMYAPPIAGNITCISNITGLLLTRDGGKNNTET
                     FRPGGGNMKDNWRSELYKYKVVEVKPLGVAPTNARRRVVEREKRAVGMGAVFLGFLGA
                     AGSTMGAASITLTVQARQLLSGIVQQQSNLLKAIEAQQHMLKLTVWGIKQLQARVLAL
                     ERYLKDQQLLGMWGCSGKLICTTNVYWNSSWSNKTYGDIWDNMTWMQWEREISNYTEI
                     IYELLEESQNQQEKNEQDLLALDRWNSLWNWFNITNWLWYIKIFIMIVGGLIGLRIIF
                     AVLSLVNRVRQGYSPLSLQTLLPTPRGPARPEGIEEEGGEQGRDRSIRLLTGLSELIW
                     DDLRNLCLFSYHHLRDLILIAARIVQLLGRRGWEALKYLWNILQYWIQELKNSAAIAV
                     AYLQYGWSYFHEAVQAGWRSATETLAGAWGDLWETLRRGGRWILAIPRRIRQGLELTL
                     L"
BASE COUNT      898 a    446 c    606 g    624 t
ORIGIN      
        1 atgagagtga tggggataca gaggaattat ccacaatggt ggatatggag catgttaggc
       61 ttttggatgc taatgatttg taatgggatg tgggtcacag tctactatgg ggtacctgtg
      121 tggaaagaag caaaaactac tctattttgt gcatcagatg ctaaagcata tgagaaagaa
      181 gtgcataatg tctgggctac acatgcctgt gtacccacag accccaatcc acaagaaatg
      241 gttttaaaaa atgtaacaga aaatttcaac atgtggaaaa atgacatggt ggatcagatg
      301 catgaagatg taattagttt atgggatcaa agcctcaagc catgtgtaaa gttgacccca
      361 ctctgtgtca ctctaaactg taccaatgct actgccagca atagcagtat aatagaggga
      421 atgaaaaatt gctctttcaa tataaccaca gaattaagag ataagagaga gaaaaagaat
      481 gcactttttt ataaacttga tatagtacaa ctagatggca actctagtca gtatagatta
      541 ataaattgta atacctcagt cataacacaa gcctgtccaa aggtctcttt tgacccaatt
      601 cctatacatt attgtgctcc agctggttat gcgattctaa agtgtaataa taagacattc
      661 actggaacag gaccgtgtaa taatgtcagc acagtacaat gtacacatgg aattaagcca
      721 gtgatttcaa ctcaactatt gttaaatggt agcctagcag aaggagagat aataattaga
      781 tctgaaaata taacaaacaa tgtcaaaaca ataatagtac atctcaatga atctgtaaag
      841 attgagtgta cgagacccaa taataataca agaacaagta taagaatagg accaggacaa
      901 gcattttatg caacaggaca agtaatagga gacataagag aagcacattg taacattagt
      961 gaaagtaaat ggaatgaaac tttacaaagg gtaagtaaaa aattaaaaga atacttccct
     1021 cataagaata taacatttca accatcctca ggaggggacc tagaaattac aacacatcac
     1081 tttaattgtg gaggagaatt tttctattgc aatacatcaa gcctgtttaa taggacatat
     1141 atggctaata gtacagatat ggctaatagt acagaaacta acagtacacg aaccatcaca
     1201 atccgctgca gaataaaaca aattataaac atgtggcagg aggtgggacg agcaatgtat
     1261 gcccctccca ttgcaggaaa cataacatgt atatcaaata tcacaggact actattgaca
     1321 agggatggag gaaaaaacaa tacggagaca ttcagacctg gaggaggaaa tatgaaggac
     1381 aattggagaa gtgaattata taaatataaa gtggtagaag ttaagccatt aggagtagca
     1441 cccactaatg caagaaggag agtggtggag agagaaaaaa gagcagtggg aatgggagct
     1501 gtgttccttg ggttcttggg agcggcagga agcactatgg gcgcagcatc aataacgctg
     1561 acggtacagg ccagacaatt attgtctggt atagtgcaac agcaaagcaa tttgctgaag
     1621 gctatagagg ctcaacagca tatgttgaaa ctcacggtct ggggcattaa acagctccag
     1681 gcaagagtcc tggccttgga aagataccta aaggatcaac agctcctagg gatgtggggc
     1741 tgctctggaa aactcatctg caccactaat gtatattgga actctagttg gagtaataaa
     1801 acttatggtg atatttggga taacatgacc tggatgcagt gggagagaga aattagcaat
     1861 tatacagaaa taatatatga attgcttgaa gaatcacaaa accagcagga aaagaatgaa
     1921 caagatttac tagcattgga cagatggaac agtctgtgga attggtttaa cataacaaat
     1981 tggctgtggt atataaaaat attcataatg atagtaggag gcttgatagg tttaagaata
     2041 atttttgctg tgctttcttt agtaaataga gttaggcagg gatactcacc tctgtcgttg
     2101 cagaccctcc tcccaacccc acggggaccc gccaggcccg aaggaataga agaagaaggt
     2161 ggagagcaag gcagagacag atccattcga ttgctgaccg gattgtcaga acttatctgg
     2221 gacgacctga ggaacctgtg cctcttcagc taccaccact tgagagactt aatcttaatt
     2281 gcagcgagga ttgtgcaact tctgggacgc agggggtggg aagccctcaa atatctttgg
     2341 aacatcctcc agtattggat ccaggaactg aagaatagtg ctgcaatagc agtagcctac
     2401 ctacaatatg ggtggagcta tttccatgag gcggtccaag ccggctggag atctgcgaca
     2461 gagactcttg cgggcgcgtg gggagactta tgggagactc ttaggagagg tggaagatgg
     2521 atcctcgcaa tccctaggag gattagacaa gggcttgagc tcactctctt gtga
//
LOCUS       seq9_w1                 2574 bp    RNA     linear   SYN 03-MAY-2023
DEFINITION  [Simian-
            Human_immunodeficiency_virus]_[virus_isolate_RM5593_w1]_envelope_gl
            ycoprotein_(env)_and_vpu_protein_(vpu)_genes,_partial_cds.
ACCESSION   
VERSION
KEYWORDS    .
SOURCE      Simian-Human immunodeficiency virus
  ORGANISM  Simian-Human immunodeficiency virus
            Viruses; Riboviria; Pararnavirae; Artverviricota; Revtraviricetes;
            Ortervirales; Retroviridae; Orthoretrovirinae; Lentivirus; Primate
            lentivirus group.
REFERENCE   1  (bases 1 to 2574)
  AUTHORS   Bauer,A., Lindemuth,E., Marino,F.E., Krause,R., Joy,J.,
            Docken,S.S., Mallick,S., McCormick,K., Holt,C., Georgiev,I.,
            Felber,B., Keele,B.F., Veazey,R., Davenport,M.P., Li,H., Shaw,G.M.
            and Bar,K.J.
  TITLE     Adaptation of a transmitted/founder simian-human immunodeficiency
            virus 1 for enhanced replication in rhesus macaques
  JOURNAL   Unpublished
REFERENCE   2  (bases 1 to 2574)
  AUTHORS   Bauer,A., Lindemuth,E., Marino,F.E., Krause,R., Joy,J.,
            Docken,S.S., Mallick,S., McCormick,K., Holt,C., Georgiev,I.,
            Felber,B., Keele,B.F., Veazey,R., Davenport,M.P., Li,H., Shaw,G.M.
            and Bar,K.J.
  TITLE     Direct Submission
  JOURNAL   Submitted (03-MAY-2023) Infectious Diseases, University of
            Pennsylvania, 3610 Hamilton Walk, Philadelphia, PA 19104, USA
COMMENT     Bankit Comment: LocalID:seq9_w1
            Bankit Comment: BankIt2700165
            Bankit Comment: FeatPropSourceSeq:seq1_w1
            
            ##Assembly-Data-START##
            Assembly Method       :: Geneious Prime v. 2023.1.2
            Sequencing Technology :: Illumina
            ##Assembly-Data-END##
FEATURES             Location/Qualifiers
     source          1..2574
                     /organism="Simian-Human immunodeficiency virus"
                     /mol_type="other RNA"
                     /strain="CAP256SU"
                     /host="Macaca Mulatta"
                     /db_xref="taxon:57667"
                     /country="USA"
                     /collection_date="01-Jun-2020"
     gene            1..2574
                     /gene="env"
     CDS             1..2574
                     /gene="env"
                     /codon_start=1
                     /product="envelope glycoprotein"
                     /translation="MRVMGIQRNYPQWWIWSMLGFWMLMICNGMWVTVYYGVPVWKEA
                     KTTLFCASDAKAYEKEVHNVWATHACVPTDPNPQEMVLKNVTENFNMWKNDMVDQMHE
                     DVISLWDQSLKPCVKLTPLCVTLNCTNATASNSSIIEGMKNCSFNITTELRDKREKKN
                     ALFYKLDIVQLDGNSSQYRLINCNTSVITQACPKVSFDPIPIHYCAPAGYAILKCNNK
                     TFTGTGPCNNVSTVQCTHGIKPVVSTQLLLNGSLAEGEIIIRSENITDNVKTIIVHLN
                     ESVKIECTRPNNNTRTSIRIGPGQAFYATGQVIGDIREAHCNISESKWNETLQRVSKK
                     LKEYFPHKNITFQPSSGGDLEITTHHFNCGGEFFYCNTSSLFNRTYMANSTDMANSTE
                     TNSTRTITIRCRIKQIINMWQEVGRAMYAPPIAGNITCISNITGLLLTRDGGKNNTET
                     FRPGGGNMKDNWRSELYKYKVVEVKPLGVAPTNARRRVVEREKRAVGMGAVFLGFLGA
                     AGSTMGAASITLTVQARQLLSGIVQQQSNLLKAIEAQQHMLKLTVWGIKQLQARVLAL
                     ERYLKDQQLLGMWGCSGKLICTTNVYWNSSWSNKTYGDIWDNMTWMQWEREISNYTEI
                     IYELLEESQNQQEKNEQDLLALDRWNSLWNWFNITNWLWYIKIFIMIVGGLIGLRIIF
                     AVLSLVNRVRQGYSPLSLQTLLPTPRGPARPEGIEEEGGEQGRDRSIRLLTGLSELIW
                     DDLRNLCLFSYHHLRDLILIAARIVQLLGRRGREALKYLWNILQYWIQELKNSAAIAV
                     AYLQYGWSYFHEAVQAGWRSATETLAGAWGDLWETLRRGGRWILAIPRRIRQGLELTL
                     L"
BASE COUNT      896 a    447 c    608 g    623 t
ORIGIN      
        1 atgagagtga tggggataca gaggaattat ccacaatggt ggatatggag catgttaggc
       61 ttttggatgc taatgatttg taatgggatg tgggtcacag tctactatgg ggtacctgtg
      121 tggaaagaag caaaaactac tctattttgt gcatcagatg ctaaagcata tgagaaagaa
      181 gtgcataatg tctgggctac acatgcctgt gtacccacag accccaatcc acaagaaatg
      241 gttttaaaaa atgtaacaga aaatttcaac atgtggaaaa atgacatggt ggatcagatg
      301 catgaagatg taattagttt atgggatcaa agcctcaagc catgtgtaaa gttgacccca
      361 ctctgtgtca ctctaaactg taccaatgct actgccagca atagcagtat aatagaggga
      421 atgaaaaatt gctctttcaa tataaccaca gaattaagag ataagagaga gaaaaagaat
      481 gcactttttt ataaacttga tatagtacaa ctagatggca actctagtca gtatagatta
      541 ataaattgta atacctcagt cataacacaa gcctgtccaa aggtctcttt tgacccaatt
      601 cctatacatt attgtgctcc agctggttat gcgattctaa agtgtaataa taagacattc
      661 actggaacag gaccgtgtaa taatgtcagc acagtacaat gtacacatgg aattaagcca
      721 gtggtttcaa ctcaactatt gttaaatggt agcctagcag aaggagagat aataattaga
      781 tctgaaaata taacagacaa tgtcaaaaca ataatagtac atctcaatga atctgtaaag
      841 attgagtgta cgagacccaa taataataca agaacaagta taagaatagg accaggacaa
      901 gcattttatg caacaggaca agtaatagga gacataagag aagcacattg taacattagt
      961 gaaagtaaat ggaatgaaac tttacaaagg gtaagtaaaa aattaaaaga atacttccct
     1021 cataagaata taacatttca accatcctca ggaggggacc tagaaattac aacacatcac
     1081 tttaattgtg gaggagaatt tttctattgc aatacatcaa gcctgtttaa taggacatat
     1141 atggctaata gtacagatat ggctaatagt acagaaacta acagtacacg aaccatcaca
     1201 atccgctgca gaataaaaca aattataaac atgtggcagg aggtgggacg agcaatgtat
     1261 gcccctccca ttgcaggaaa cataacatgt atatcaaata tcacaggact actattgaca
     1321 agggatggag gaaaaaacaa tacggagaca ttcagacctg gaggaggaaa tatgaaggac
     1381 aattggagaa gtgaattata taaatataaa gtggtagaag ttaagccatt aggagtagca
     1441 cccactaatg caagaaggag agtggtggag agagaaaaaa gagcagtggg aatgggagct
     1501 gtgttccttg ggttcttggg agcggcagga agcactatgg gcgcagcatc aataacgctg
     1561 acggtacagg ccagacaatt attgtctggt atagtgcaac agcaaagcaa tttgctgaag
     1621 gctatagagg ctcaacagca tatgttgaaa ctcacggtct ggggcattaa acagctccag
     1681 gcaagagtcc tggccttgga aagataccta aaggatcaac agctcctagg gatgtggggc
     1741 tgctctggaa aactcatctg caccactaat gtatattgga actctagttg gagtaataaa
     1801 acttatggtg atatttggga taacatgacc tggatgcagt gggagagaga aattagcaat
     1861 tatacagaaa taatatatga attgcttgaa gaatcacaaa accagcagga aaagaatgaa
     1921 caagatttac tagcattgga cagatggaac agtctgtgga attggtttaa cataacaaat
     1981 tggctgtggt atataaaaat attcataatg atagtaggag gcttgatagg tttaagaata
     2041 atttttgctg tgctttcttt agtaaataga gttaggcagg gatactcacc tctgtcgttg
     2101 cagaccctcc tcccaacccc acggggaccc gccaggcccg aaggaataga agaagaaggt
     2161 ggagagcaag gcagagacag atccattcga ttgctgaccg gattgtcaga acttatctgg
     2221 gacgacctga ggaacctgtg cctcttcagc taccaccact tgagagactt aatcttaatt
     2281 gcagcgagga ttgtgcaact tctgggacgc agggggcggg aagccctcaa atatctttgg
     2341 aacatcctcc agtattggat ccaggaactg aagaatagtg ctgcaatagc agtagcctac
     2401 ctacaatatg ggtggagcta tttccatgag gcggtccaag ccggctggag atctgcgaca
     2461 gagactcttg cgggcgcgtg gggagactta tgggagactc ttaggagagg tggaagatgg
     2521 atcctcgcaa tccctaggag gattagacaa gggcttgagc tcactctctt gtga
//
LOCUS       seq10_w1                2575 bp    RNA     linear   SYN 03-MAY-2023
DEFINITION  UNVERIFIED:
            [Simian-
            Human_immunodeficiency_virus]_[virus_isolate_RM5593_w1]_envelope_gl
            ycoprotein_(env)_and_vpu_protein_(vpu)_genes,_partial_cds.
ACCESSION   
VERSION
KEYWORDS    UNVERIFIED.
SOURCE      Simian-Human immunodeficiency virus
  ORGANISM  Simian-Human immunodeficiency virus
            Viruses; Riboviria; Pararnavirae; Artverviricota; Revtraviricetes;
            Ortervirales; Retroviridae; Orthoretrovirinae; Lentivirus; Primate
            lentivirus group.
REFERENCE   1  (bases 1 to 2575)
  AUTHORS   Bauer,A., Lindemuth,E., Marino,F.E., Krause,R., Joy,J.,
            Docken,S.S., Mallick,S., McCormick,K., Holt,C., Georgiev,I.,
            Felber,B., Keele,B.F., Veazey,R., Davenport,M.P., Li,H., Shaw,G.M.
            and Bar,K.J.
  TITLE     Adaptation of a transmitted/founder simian-human immunodeficiency
            virus 1 for enhanced replication in rhesus macaques
  JOURNAL   Unpublished
REFERENCE   2  (bases 1 to 2575)
  AUTHORS   Bauer,A., Lindemuth,E., Marino,F.E., Krause,R., Joy,J.,
            Docken,S.S., Mallick,S., McCormick,K., Holt,C., Georgiev,I.,
            Felber,B., Keele,B.F., Veazey,R., Davenport,M.P., Li,H., Shaw,G.M.
            and Bar,K.J.
  TITLE     Direct Submission
  JOURNAL   Submitted (03-MAY-2023) Infectious Diseases, University of
            Pennsylvania, 3610 Hamilton Walk, Philadelphia, PA 19104, USA
COMMENT     GenBank staff is unable to verify sequence and/or annotation
            provided by the submitter.
            Bankit Comment: LocalID:seq10_w1
            Bankit Comment: BankIt2700165
            Bankit Comment: FeatPropSourceSeq:seq1_w1
            
            ##Assembly-Data-START##
            Assembly Method       :: Geneious Prime v. 2023.1.2
            Sequencing Technology :: Illumina
            ##Assembly-Data-END##
FEATURES             Location/Qualifiers
     source          1..2575
                     /organism="Simian-Human immunodeficiency virus"
                     /mol_type="other RNA"
                     /strain="CAP256SU"
                     /host="Macaca Mulatta"
                     /db_xref="taxon:57667"
                     /country="USA"
                     /collection_date="01-Jun-2020"
BASE COUNT      897 a    446 c    608 g    624 t
ORIGIN      
        1 atgagagtga tggggataca gaggaattat ccacaatggt ggatatggag catgttaggc
       61 ttttggatgc taatgatttg taatgggatg tgggtcacag tctactatgg ggtacctgtg
      121 tggaaagaag caaaaactac tctattttgt gcatcagatg ctaaagcata tgagaaagaa
      181 gtgcataatg tctgggctac acatgcctgt gtacccacag accccaatcc acaagaaatg
      241 gttttaaaaa aatgtaacag aaaatttcaa catgtggaaa aatgacatgg tggatcagat
      301 gcatgaagat gtaattagtt tatgggatca aagcctcaag ccatgtgtaa agttgacccc
      361 actctgtgtc actctaaact gtaccaatgc tactgccagc aatagcagta taatagaggg
      421 aatgaaaaat tgctctttca atataaccac agaattaaga gataagagag agaaaaagaa
      481 tgcacttttt tataaacttg atatagtaca actagatggc aactctagtc agtatagatt
      541 aataaattgt aatacctcag tcataacaca agcctgtcca aaggtctctt ttgacccaat
      601 tcctatacat tattgtgctc cagctggtta tgcgattcta aagtgtaata ataagacatt
      661 cactggaaca ggaccgtgta ataatgtcag cacagtacaa tgtacacatg gaattaagcc
      721 agtggtttca actcaactat tgttaaatgg tagcctagca gaaggagaga taataattag
      781 atctgaaaat ataacagaca atgtcaaaac aataatagta catctcaatg aatctgtaaa
      841 gattgagtgt acgagaccca ataataatac aagaacaagt ataagaatag gaccaggaca
      901 agcattttat gcaacaggac aagtaatagg agacataaga gaagcacatt gtaacattag
      961 tgaaagtaaa tggaatgaaa ctttacaaag ggtaagtaaa aaattaaaag aatacttccc
     1021 tcataagaat ataacatttc aaccatcctc aggaggggac ctagaaatta caacacatca
     1081 ctttaattgt ggaggagaat ttttctattg caatacatca agcctgttta ataggacata
     1141 tatggctaat agtacagata tggctaatag tacagaaact aacagtacac gaaccatcac
     1201 aatccgctgc agaataaaac aaattataaa catgtggcag gaggtgggac gagcaatgta
     1261 tgcccctccc attgcaggaa acataacatg tatatcaaat atcacaggac tactattgac
     1321 aagggatgga ggaaaaaaca atacggagac attcagacct ggaggaggaa atatgaagga
     1381 caattggaga agtgaattat ataaatataa agtggtagaa gttaagccat taggagtagc
     1441 acccactaat gcaagaagga gagtggtgga gagagaaaaa agagcagtgg gaatgggagc
     1501 tgtgttcctt gggttcttgg gagcggcagg aagcactatg ggcgcagcat caataacgct
     1561 gacggtacag gccagacaat tattgtctgg tatagtgcaa cagcaaagca atttgctgaa
     1621 ggctatagag gctcaacagc atatgttgaa actcacggtc tggggcatta aacagctcca
     1681 ggcaagagtc ctggccttgg aaagatacct aaaggatcaa cagctcctag ggatgtgggg
     1741 ctgctctgga aaactcatct gcaccactaa tgtatattgg aactctagtt ggagtaataa
     1801 aacttatggt gatatttggg ataacatgac ctggatgcag tgggagagag aaattagcaa
     1861 ttatacagaa ataatatatg aattgcttga agaatcacaa aaccagcagg aaaagaatga
     1921 acaagattta ctagcattgg acagatggaa cagtctgtgg aattggttta acataacaaa
     1981 ttggctgtgg tatataaaaa tattcataat gatagtagga ggcttgatag gtttaagaat
     2041 aatttttgct gtgctttctt tagtaaatag agttaggcag ggatactcac ctctgtcgtt
     2101 gcagaccctc ctcccaaccc cacggggacc cgccaggccc gaaggaatag aagaagaagg
     2161 tggagagcaa ggcagagaca gatccattcg attgctgacc ggattgtcag aacttatctg
     2221 ggacgacctg aggaacctgt gcctcttcag ctaccaccac ttgagagact taatcttaat
     2281 tgcagcgagg attgtgcaac ttctgggacg cagggggtgg gaagccctca aatatctttg
     2341 gaacatcctc cagtattgga tccaggaact gaagaatagt gctgcaatag cagtagccta
     2401 cctacaatat gggtggagct atttccatga ggcggtccaa gccggctgga gatctgcgac
     2461 agagactctt gcgggcgcgt ggggagactt atgggagact cttaggagag gtggaagatg
     2521 gatcctcgca atccctagga ggattagaca agggcttgag ctcactctct tgtga
//
LOCUS       seq11_w1                2574 bp    RNA     linear   SYN 03-MAY-2023
DEFINITION  [Simian-
            Human_immunodeficiency_virus]_[virus_isolate_RM5593_w1]_envelope_gl
            ycoprotein_(env)_and_vpu_protein_(vpu)_genes,_partial_cds.
ACCESSION   
VERSION
KEYWORDS    .
SOURCE      Simian-Human immunodeficiency virus
  ORGANISM  Simian-Human immunodeficiency virus
            Viruses; Riboviria; Pararnavirae; Artverviricota; Revtraviricetes;
            Ortervirales; Retroviridae; Orthoretrovirinae; Lentivirus; Primate
            lentivirus group.
REFERENCE   1  (bases 1 to 2574)
  AUTHORS   Bauer,A., Lindemuth,E., Marino,F.E., Krause,R., Joy,J.,
            Docken,S.S., Mallick,S., McCormick,K., Holt,C., Georgiev,I.,
            Felber,B., Keele,B.F., Veazey,R., Davenport,M.P., Li,H., Shaw,G.M.
            and Bar,K.J.
  TITLE     Adaptation of a transmitted/founder simian-human immunodeficiency
            virus 1 for enhanced replication in rhesus macaques
  JOURNAL   Unpublished
REFERENCE   2  (bases 1 to 2574)
  AUTHORS   Bauer,A., Lindemuth,E., Marino,F.E., Krause,R., Joy,J.,
            Docken,S.S., Mallick,S., McCormick,K., Holt,C., Georgiev,I.,
            Felber,B., Keele,B.F., Veazey,R., Davenport,M.P., Li,H., Shaw,G.M.
            and Bar,K.J.
  TITLE     Direct Submission
  JOURNAL   Submitted (03-MAY-2023) Infectious Diseases, University of
            Pennsylvania, 3610 Hamilton Walk, Philadelphia, PA 19104, USA
COMMENT     Bankit Comment: LocalID:seq11_w1
            Bankit Comment: BankIt2700165
            Bankit Comment: FeatPropSourceSeq:seq1_w1
            
            ##Assembly-Data-START##
            Assembly Method       :: Geneious Prime v. 2023.1.2
            Sequencing Technology :: Illumina
            ##Assembly-Data-END##
FEATURES             Location/Qualifiers
     source          1..2574
                     /organism="Simian-Human immunodeficiency virus"
                     /mol_type="other RNA"
                     /strain="CAP256SU"
                     /host="Macaca Mulatta"
                     /db_xref="taxon:57667"
                     /country="USA"
                     /collection_date="01-Jun-2020"
     gene            1..2574
                     /gene="env"
     CDS             1..2574
                     /gene="env"
                     /codon_start=1
                     /product="envelope glycoprotein"
                     /translation="MRVMGIQRNYPQWWIWSMLGFWMLMICNGMWVTVYYGVPVWKEA
                     KTTLFCASDAKAYEKEVHNVWATHACVPTDPNPQEMVLKNVTENFNMWKNDMVDQMHE
                     DVISLWDQSLKPCVKLTPLCVTLNCTNATASNSSIIEGMKNCSFNITTELRDKREKKN
                     ALFYKLDIVQLDGNSSQYRLINCNTSVITQACPKVSFDPIPIHYCAPAGYAILKCNNK
                     TFTGTGPCNNVSTVQCTHGIKPVISTQLLLNGSLAEGEIIIRSENITNNVKTIIVHLN
                     ESVKIECTRPNNNTRTSIRIGPGQAFYATGQVIGDIREAHCNISESKWNETLQRVSKK
                     LKEYFPHKNITFQPSSGGDLEIITHHFNCGGEFFYCNTSSLFNRTYMANSTDMANSTE
                     TNSTRTITIHCRIKQIINMWQEVGRAMYAPPIAGNITCISNITGLLLTRDGGKNNTET
                     FRPGGGNMKDNWRSELYKYKVVEVKPLGVAPTNARRRVVEREKRAVGMGAVFLGFLGA
                     AGSTMGAASITLTVQARQLLSGIVQQQSNLLKAIEAQQHMLKLTVWGIKQLQARVLAL
                     ERYLKDQQLLGMWGCSGKLICTTNVYWNSSWSNKTYGDIWDNMTWMQWEREISNYTEI
                     IYELLEESQNQQEKNEQDLLALDRWNSLWNWFNITNWLWYIKIFIMIVGGLIGLRIIF
                     AVLSLVNRVRQGYSPLSLQTLLPTPRGPARPEGIEEEGGEQGRDRSIRLLTGLSELIW
                     DDLRNLCLFSYHHLRDLILIAARIVQLLGRRGWEALKYLWNILQYWIQELKNSAAIAV
                     AYLQYGWSYFHEAVQAGWRSATETLAGAWGDLWETLRRGGRWILAIPRRIRQGLELTL
                     L"
BASE COUNT      899 a    445 c    605 g    625 t
ORIGIN      
        1 atgagagtga tggggataca gaggaattat ccacaatggt ggatatggag catgttaggc
       61 ttttggatgc taatgatttg taatgggatg tgggtcacag tctactatgg ggtacctgtg
      121 tggaaagaag caaaaactac tctattttgt gcatcagatg ctaaagcata tgagaaagaa
      181 gtgcataatg tctgggctac acatgcctgt gtacccacag accccaatcc acaagaaatg
      241 gttttaaaaa atgtaacaga aaatttcaac atgtggaaaa atgacatggt ggatcagatg
      301 catgaagatg taattagttt atgggatcaa agcctcaagc catgtgtaaa gttgacccca
      361 ctctgtgtca ctctaaactg taccaatgct actgccagca atagcagtat aatagaggga
      421 atgaaaaatt gctctttcaa tataaccaca gaattaagag ataagagaga gaaaaagaat
      481 gcactttttt ataaacttga tatagtacaa ctagatggca actctagtca gtatagatta
      541 ataaattgta atacctcagt cataacacaa gcctgtccaa aggtctcttt tgacccaatt
      601 cctatacatt attgtgctcc agctggttat gcgattctaa agtgtaataa taagacattc
      661 actggaacag gaccgtgtaa taatgtcagc acagtacaat gtacacatgg aattaagcca
      721 gtgatttcaa ctcaactatt gttaaatggt agcctagcag aaggagagat aataattaga
      781 tctgaaaata taacaaacaa tgtcaaaaca ataatagtac atctcaatga atctgtaaag
      841 attgagtgta cgagacccaa taataataca agaacaagta taagaatagg accaggacaa
      901 gcattttatg caacaggaca agtaatagga gacataagag aagcacattg taacattagt
      961 gaaagtaaat ggaatgaaac tttacaaagg gtaagtaaaa aattaaaaga atacttccct
     1021 cataagaata taacatttca accatcctca ggaggggacc tagaaattat aacacatcac
     1081 tttaattgtg gaggagaatt tttctattgc aatacatcaa gcctgtttaa taggacatat
     1141 atggctaata gtacagatat ggctaatagt acagaaacta acagtacacg aaccatcaca
     1201 atccactgca gaataaaaca aattataaac atgtggcagg aggtgggacg agcaatgtat
     1261 gcccctccca ttgcaggaaa cataacatgt atatcaaata tcacaggact actattgaca
     1321 agggatggag gaaaaaacaa tacggagaca ttcagacctg gaggaggaaa tatgaaggac
     1381 aattggagaa gtgaattata taaatataaa gtggtagaag ttaagccatt aggagtagca
     1441 cccactaatg caagaaggag agtggtggag agagaaaaaa gagcagtggg aatgggagct
     1501 gtgttccttg ggttcttggg agcggcagga agcactatgg gcgcagcatc aataacgctg
     1561 acggtacagg ccagacaatt attgtctggt atagtgcaac agcaaagcaa tttgctgaag
     1621 gctatagagg ctcaacagca tatgttgaaa ctcacggtct ggggcattaa acagctccag
     1681 gcaagagtcc tggccttgga aagataccta aaggatcaac agctcctagg gatgtggggc
     1741 tgctctggaa aactcatctg caccactaat gtatattgga actctagttg gagtaataaa
     1801 acttatggtg atatttggga taacatgacc tggatgcagt gggagagaga aattagcaat
     1861 tatacagaaa taatatatga attgcttgaa gaatcacaaa accagcagga aaagaatgaa
     1921 caagatttac tagcattgga cagatggaac agtctgtgga attggtttaa cataacaaat
     1981 tggctgtggt atataaaaat attcataatg atagtaggag gcttgatagg tttaagaata
     2041 atttttgctg tgctttcttt agtaaataga gttaggcagg gatactcacc tctgtcgttg
     2101 cagaccctcc tcccaacccc acggggaccc gccaggcccg aaggaataga agaagaaggt
     2161 ggagagcaag gcagagacag atccattcga ttgctgaccg gattgtcaga acttatctgg
     2221 gacgacctga ggaacctgtg cctcttcagc taccaccact tgagagactt aatcttaatt
     2281 gcagcgagga ttgtgcaact tctgggacgc agggggtggg aagccctcaa atatctttgg
     2341 aacatcctcc agtattggat ccaggaactg aagaatagtg ctgcaatagc agtagcctac
     2401 ctacaatatg ggtggagcta tttccatgag gcggtccaag ccggctggag atctgcgaca
     2461 gagactcttg cgggcgcgtg gggagactta tgggagactc ttaggagagg tggaagatgg
     2521 atcctcgcaa tccctaggag gattagacaa gggcttgagc tcactctctt gtga
//
LOCUS       seq12_w1                2254 bp    RNA     linear   SYN 03-MAY-2023
DEFINITION  UNVERIFIED:
            [Simian-
            Human_immunodeficiency_virus]_[virus_isolate_RM5593_w1]_envelope_gl
            ycoprotein_(env)_and_vpu_protein_(vpu)_genes,_partial_cds.
ACCESSION   
VERSION
KEYWORDS    UNVERIFIED.
SOURCE      Simian-Human immunodeficiency virus
  ORGANISM  Simian-Human immunodeficiency virus
            Viruses; Riboviria; Pararnavirae; Artverviricota; Revtraviricetes;
            Ortervirales; Retroviridae; Orthoretrovirinae; Lentivirus; Primate
            lentivirus group.
REFERENCE   1  (bases 1 to 2254)
  AUTHORS   Bauer,A., Lindemuth,E., Marino,F.E., Krause,R., Joy,J.,
            Docken,S.S., Mallick,S., McCormick,K., Holt,C., Georgiev,I.,
            Felber,B., Keele,B.F., Veazey,R., Davenport,M.P., Li,H., Shaw,G.M.
            and Bar,K.J.
  TITLE     Adaptation of a transmitted/founder simian-human immunodeficiency
            virus 1 for enhanced replication in rhesus macaques
  JOURNAL   Unpublished
REFERENCE   2  (bases 1 to 2254)
  AUTHORS   Bauer,A., Lindemuth,E., Marino,F.E., Krause,R., Joy,J.,
            Docken,S.S., Mallick,S., McCormick,K., Holt,C., Georgiev,I.,
            Felber,B., Keele,B.F., Veazey,R., Davenport,M.P., Li,H., Shaw,G.M.
            and Bar,K.J.
  TITLE     Direct Submission
  JOURNAL   Submitted (03-MAY-2023) Infectious Diseases, University of
            Pennsylvania, 3610 Hamilton Walk, Philadelphia, PA 19104, USA
COMMENT     GenBank staff is unable to verify sequence and/or annotation
            provided by the submitter.
            Bankit Comment: LocalID:seq12_w1
            Bankit Comment: BankIt2700165
            Bankit Comment: FeatPropSourceSeq:seq1_w1
            
            ##Assembly-Data-START##
            Assembly Method       :: Geneious Prime v. 2023.1.2
            Sequencing Technology :: Illumina
            ##Assembly-Data-END##
FEATURES             Location/Qualifiers
     source          1..2254
                     /organism="Simian-Human immunodeficiency virus"
                     /mol_type="other RNA"
                     /strain="CAP256SU"
                     /host="Macaca Mulatta"
                     /db_xref="taxon:57667"
                     /country="USA"
                     /collection_date="01-Jun-2020"
BASE COUNT      803 a    383 c    509 g    559 t
ORIGIN      
        1 atgagagtga tggggataca gaggaattat ccacaatggt ggatatggag catgttaggc
       61 ttttggatgc taatgatttg taatgggatg tgggtcacag tctactatgg ggtacctgtg
      121 tggaaagaag caaaaactac tctattttgt gcatcagatg ctaaagcata tgagaaagaa
      181 gtgcataatg tctgggctac acatgcctgt gtacccacag accccaatcc acaagaaatg
      241 gttttaaaaa atgtaacaga aaatttcaac atgtggaaaa atgacatggt ggatcagatg
      301 catgaagatg taattagttt atgggatcaa agcctcaagc catgtgtaaa gttgacccca
      361 ctctgtgtca ctctaaactg taccaatgct actgccagca atagcagtat aatagaggga
      421 atgaaaaatt gctctttcaa tataaccaca gaattaagag ataagagaga gaaaaagaat
      481 gcactttttt ataaacttga tatagtacaa ctagatggca actctagtca gtatagatta
      541 ataaattgta atacctcagt cataacacaa gcctgtccaa aggtctcttt tgacccaatt
      601 cctatacatt attgtgctcc agctggttat gcgattctaa agtgtaataa taagacattc
      661 actggaacag gaccgtgtaa taatgtcagc acagtacaat gtacacatgg aattaagcca
      721 gtgatttcaa ctcaactatt gttaaatggt agcctagcag aaggagagat aataattaga
      781 tctgaaaata taacaaacaa tgtcaaaaca ataatagtac atctcaatga atctgtaaag
      841 attgagtgta cgagacccaa taataataca agaacaagta taagaatagg accaggacaa
      901 gcattttatg caacaggaca agtaatagga gacataagag aagcacattg taacattagt
      961 gaaagtaaat ggaatgaaac tttacaaagg gtaagtaaaa aattaaaaga atacttccct
     1021 cataagaata taacatttca accatcctca ggaggggacc tagaaattac aacacatcac
     1081 tttaattgtg gaggagaatt tttctattgc aatacatcaa gcctgtttaa taggacatat
     1141 atggctaata gtacagatat ggctaatagt acagaaacta acagtacacg aaccatcaca
     1201 atccgctgca gaataaaaac aaattataaa catgtggcag gaggtgggac gagcaatgta
     1261 tgcccctccc attgcaggaa acataacatg tatatcaaat atcacaggac tactattgac
     1321 aagggatgga ggaaaaaaca atacggagac attcagacct ggaggaggaa atatgaagga
     1381 caattggaga agtgaattat ataaatataa agtggtagaa gttaagccat taggagtagc
     1441 acccactaat gtatattgga actctagttg gagtaataaa acttatggtg atatttggga
     1501 taacatgacc tggatgcagt gggagagaga aattagcaat tatacagaaa taatatatga
     1561 attgcttgaa gaatcacaaa accagcagga aaagaatgaa caagatttac tagcattgga
     1621 cagatggaac agtctgtgga attggtttaa cataacaaat tggctgtggt atataaaaat
     1681 attcataatg atagtaggag gcttgatagg tttaagaata atttttgctg tgctttcttt
     1741 agtaaataga gttaggcagg gatactcacc tctgtcgttg cagaccctcc tcccaacccc
     1801 acggggaccc gccaggcccg aaggaataga agaagaaggt ggagagcaag gcagagacag
     1861 atccattcga ttgctgaccg gattgtcaga acttatctgg gacgacctga ggaacctgtg
     1921 cctcttcagc taccaccact tgagagactt aatcttaatt gcagcgagga ttgtgcaact
     1981 tctgggacgc agggggtggg aagccctcaa atatctttgg aacatcctcc agtattggat
     2041 ccaggaactg aagaatagtg ctgcaatagc agtagcctac ctacaatatg ggtggagcta
     2101 tttccatgag gcggtccaag ccggctggag atctgcgaca gagactcttg cgggcgcgtg
     2161 gggagactta tgggagactc ttaggagagg tggaagatgg atcctcgcaa tccctaggag
     2221 gattagacaa gggcttgagc tcactctctt gtga
//
LOCUS       seq13_w1                2574 bp    RNA     linear   SYN 03-MAY-2023
DEFINITION  [Simian-
            Human_immunodeficiency_virus]_[virus_isolate_RM5593_w1]_envelope_gl
            ycoprotein_(env)_and_vpu_protein_(vpu)_genes,_partial_cds.
ACCESSION   
VERSION
KEYWORDS    .
SOURCE      Simian-Human immunodeficiency virus
  ORGANISM  Simian-Human immunodeficiency virus
            Viruses; Riboviria; Pararnavirae; Artverviricota; Revtraviricetes;
            Ortervirales; Retroviridae; Orthoretrovirinae; Lentivirus; Primate
            lentivirus group.
REFERENCE   1  (bases 1 to 2574)
  AUTHORS   Bauer,A., Lindemuth,E., Marino,F.E., Krause,R., Joy,J.,
            Docken,S.S., Mallick,S., McCormick,K., Holt,C., Georgiev,I.,
            Felber,B., Keele,B.F., Veazey,R., Davenport,M.P., Li,H., Shaw,G.M.
            and Bar,K.J.
  TITLE     Adaptation of a transmitted/founder simian-human immunodeficiency
            virus 1 for enhanced replication in rhesus macaques
  JOURNAL   Unpublished
REFERENCE   2  (bases 1 to 2574)
  AUTHORS   Bauer,A., Lindemuth,E., Marino,F.E., Krause,R., Joy,J.,
            Docken,S.S., Mallick,S., McCormick,K., Holt,C., Georgiev,I.,
            Felber,B., Keele,B.F., Veazey,R., Davenport,M.P., Li,H., Shaw,G.M.
            and Bar,K.J.
  TITLE     Direct Submission
  JOURNAL   Submitted (03-MAY-2023) Infectious Diseases, University of
            Pennsylvania, 3610 Hamilton Walk, Philadelphia, PA 19104, USA
COMMENT     Bankit Comment: LocalID:seq13_w1
            Bankit Comment: BankIt2700165
            Bankit Comment: FeatPropSourceSeq:seq1_w1
            
            ##Assembly-Data-START##
            Assembly Method       :: Geneious Prime v. 2023.1.2
            Sequencing Technology :: Illumina
            ##Assembly-Data-END##
FEATURES             Location/Qualifiers
     source          1..2574
                     /organism="Simian-Human immunodeficiency virus"
                     /mol_type="other RNA"
                     /strain="CAP256SU"
                     /host="Macaca Mulatta"
                     /db_xref="taxon:57667"
                     /country="USA"
                     /collection_date="01-Jun-2020"
     gene            1..2574
                     /gene="env"
     CDS             1..2574
                     /gene="env"
                     /codon_start=1
                     /product="envelope glycoprotein"
                     /translation="MRVMGIQRNYPQWWIWSMLGFWMLMICNGMWVTVYYGAPVWKEA
                     KTTLFCASDAKAYEKEVHNVWATHACVPTDPNPQEMVLKNVTENFNMWKNDMVDQMHE
                     DVISLWDQSLKPCVKLTPLCVTLNCTNATASNSSIIEGMKNCSFNITTELRDKREKKN
                     ALFYKLDIVQLDGNSSQYRLINCNTSVITQACPKVSFDPIPIHYCAPAGYAILKCNNK
                     TFTGTGPCNNVSTVQCTHGIKPVVSTQLLLNGSLAEGEIIIRSENITDNVKTIIVHLN
                     ESVKIECTRPNNNTRTSIRIGPGQAFYATGQVIGDIREAHCNISESKWNETLQRVSKK
                     LKEYFPHKNITFQPSSGGDLEITTHHFNCGGEFFYCNTSSLFNRTYMANSTDMANSTE
                     TNSTRTITIRCRIKQIINMWQEVGRAMYAPPIAGNITCISNITGLLLTRDGGKNNTET
                     FRPGGGNMKDNWRSELYKYKVVEVKPLGVAPTNARRRVVEREKRAVGMGAVFLGFLGA
                     AGSTMGAASITLTVQARQLLSGIVQQQSNLLKAIEAQQHMLKLTVWGIKQLQARVLAL
                     ERYLKDQQLLGMWGCSGKLICTTNVYWNSSWSNKTYGDIWDNMTWMQWEREISNYTEI
                     IYELLEESQNQQEKNEQDLLALDRWNSLWNWFNITNWLWYIKIFIMIVGGLIGLRIIF
                     AVLSLVNRVRQGYSPLSLQTLLPTPRGPARPEGIEEEGGEQGRDRSIRLLTGLSELIW
                     DDLRNLCLFSYHHLRDLILIAARIVQLLGRRGWEALKYLWNILQYWIQELKNSAAIAV
                     AYLQYGWSYFHEAVQAGWRSATETLAGAWGDLWETLRRGGRWILAIPRRIRQGLELTL
                     L"
BASE COUNT      896 a    447 c    608 g    623 t
ORIGIN      
        1 atgagagtga tggggataca gaggaattat ccacaatggt ggatatggag catgttaggc
       61 ttttggatgc taatgatttg taatgggatg tgggtcacag tctactatgg ggcacctgtg
      121 tggaaagaag caaaaactac tctattttgt gcatcagatg ctaaagcata tgagaaagaa
      181 gtgcataatg tctgggctac acatgcctgt gtacccacag accccaatcc acaagaaatg
      241 gttttaaaaa atgtaacaga aaatttcaac atgtggaaaa atgacatggt ggatcagatg
      301 catgaagatg taattagttt atgggatcaa agcctcaagc catgtgtaaa gttgacccca
      361 ctctgtgtca ctctaaactg taccaatgct actgccagca atagcagtat aatagaggga
      421 atgaaaaatt gctctttcaa tataaccaca gaattaagag ataagagaga gaaaaagaat
      481 gcactttttt ataaacttga tatagtacaa ctagatggca actctagtca gtatagatta
      541 ataaattgta atacctcagt cataacacaa gcctgtccaa aggtctcttt tgacccaatt
      601 cctatacatt attgtgctcc agctggttat gcgattctaa agtgtaataa taagacattc
      661 actggaacag gaccgtgtaa taatgtcagc acagtacaat gtacacatgg aattaagcca
      721 gtggtttcaa ctcaactatt gttaaatggt agcctagcag aaggagagat aataattaga
      781 tctgaaaata taacagacaa tgtcaaaaca ataatagtac atctcaatga atctgtaaag
      841 attgagtgta cgagacccaa taataataca agaacaagta taagaatagg accaggacaa
      901 gcattttatg caacaggaca agtaatagga gacataagag aagcacattg taacattagt
      961 gaaagtaaat ggaatgaaac tttacaaagg gtaagtaaaa aattaaaaga atacttccct
     1021 cataagaata taacatttca accatcctca ggaggggacc tagaaattac aacacatcac
     1081 tttaattgtg gaggagaatt tttctattgc aatacatcaa gcctgtttaa taggacatat
     1141 atggctaata gtacagatat ggctaatagt acagaaacta acagtacacg aaccatcaca
     1201 atccgctgca gaataaaaca aattataaac atgtggcagg aggtgggacg agcaatgtat
     1261 gcccctccca ttgcaggaaa cataacatgt atatcaaata tcacaggact actattgaca
     1321 agggatggag gaaaaaacaa tacggagaca ttcagacctg gaggaggaaa tatgaaggac
     1381 aattggagaa gtgaattata taaatataaa gtggtagaag ttaagccatt aggagtagca
     1441 cccactaatg caagaaggag agtggtggag agagaaaaaa gagcagtggg aatgggagct
     1501 gtgttccttg ggttcttggg agcggcagga agcactatgg gcgcagcatc aataacgctg
     1561 acggtacagg ccagacaatt attgtctggt atagtgcaac agcaaagcaa tttgctgaag
     1621 gctatagagg ctcaacagca tatgttgaaa ctcacggtct ggggcattaa acagctccag
     1681 gcaagagtcc tggccttgga aagataccta aaggatcaac agctcctagg gatgtggggc
     1741 tgctctggaa aactcatctg caccactaat gtatattgga actctagttg gagtaataaa
     1801 acttatggtg atatttggga taacatgacc tggatgcagt gggagagaga aattagcaat
     1861 tatacagaaa taatatatga attgcttgaa gaatcacaaa accagcagga aaagaatgaa
     1921 caagatttac tagcattgga cagatggaac agtctgtgga attggtttaa cataacaaat
     1981 tggctgtggt atataaaaat attcataatg atagtaggag gcttgatagg tttaagaata
     2041 atttttgctg tgctttcttt agtaaataga gttaggcagg gatactcacc tctgtcgttg
     2101 cagaccctcc tcccaacccc acggggaccc gccaggcccg aaggaataga agaagaaggt
     2161 ggagagcaag gcagagacag atccattcga ttgctgaccg gattgtcaga acttatctgg
     2221 gacgacctga ggaacctgtg cctcttcagc taccaccact tgagagactt aatcttaatt
     2281 gcagcgagga ttgtgcaact tctgggacgc agggggtggg aagccctcaa atatctttgg
     2341 aacatcctcc agtattggat ccaggaactg aagaatagtg ctgcaatagc agtagcctac
     2401 ctacaatatg ggtggagcta tttccatgag gcggtccaag ccggctggag atctgcgaca
     2461 gagactcttg cgggcgcgtg gggagactta tgggagactc ttaggagagg tggaagatgg
     2521 atcctcgcaa tccctaggag gattagacaa gggcttgagc tcactctctt gtga
//
LOCUS       seq14_w1                2574 bp    RNA     linear   SYN 03-MAY-2023
DEFINITION  [Simian-
            Human_immunodeficiency_virus]_[virus_isolate_RM5593_w1]_envelope_gl
            ycoprotein_(env)_and_vpu_protein_(vpu)_genes,_partial_cds.
ACCESSION   
VERSION
KEYWORDS    .
SOURCE      Simian-Human immunodeficiency virus
  ORGANISM  Simian-Human immunodeficiency virus
            Viruses; Riboviria; Pararnavirae; Artverviricota; Revtraviricetes;
            Ortervirales; Retroviridae; Orthoretrovirinae; Lentivirus; Primate
            lentivirus group.
REFERENCE   1  (bases 1 to 2574)
  AUTHORS   Bauer,A., Lindemuth,E., Marino,F.E., Krause,R., Joy,J.,
            Docken,S.S., Mallick,S., McCormick,K., Holt,C., Georgiev,I.,
            Felber,B., Keele,B.F., Veazey,R., Davenport,M.P., Li,H., Shaw,G.M.
            and Bar,K.J.
  TITLE     Adaptation of a transmitted/founder simian-human immunodeficiency
            virus 1 for enhanced replication in rhesus macaques
  JOURNAL   Unpublished
REFERENCE   2  (bases 1 to 2574)
  AUTHORS   Bauer,A., Lindemuth,E., Marino,F.E., Krause,R., Joy,J.,
            Docken,S.S., Mallick,S., McCormick,K., Holt,C., Georgiev,I.,
            Felber,B., Keele,B.F., Veazey,R., Davenport,M.P., Li,H., Shaw,G.M.
            and Bar,K.J.
  TITLE     Direct Submission
  JOURNAL   Submitted (03-MAY-2023) Infectious Diseases, University of
            Pennsylvania, 3610 Hamilton Walk, Philadelphia, PA 19104, USA
COMMENT     Bankit Comment: LocalID:seq14_w1
            Bankit Comment: BankIt2700165
            Bankit Comment: FeatPropSourceSeq:seq1_w1
            
            ##Assembly-Data-START##
            Assembly Method       :: Geneious Prime v. 2023.1.2
            Sequencing Technology :: Illumina
            ##Assembly-Data-END##
FEATURES             Location/Qualifiers
     source          1..2574
                     /organism="Simian-Human immunodeficiency virus"
                     /mol_type="other RNA"
                     /strain="CAP256SU"
                     /host="Macaca Mulatta"
                     /db_xref="taxon:57667"
                     /country="USA"
                     /collection_date="01-Jun-2020"
     gene            1..2574
                     /gene="env"
     CDS             1..2574
                     /gene="env"
                     /codon_start=1
                     /product="envelope glycoprotein"
                     /translation="MRVMGIQRNYPQWWIWSMLGFWMLMICNGMWVTVYYGVPVWKEA
                     KTTLFCASDAKAYEKEVHNVWATHACVPTDPNPQEMVLKNVTENFNMWKNDMVDQMHE
                     DVISLWDQSLKPCVKLTPLCVTLNCTNATASNSSIIEGMKNCSFNITTELRDKREKKN
                     ALFYKLDIVQLDGNSSQYRLINCNTSVITQACPKVSFDPIPIHYCAPAGYAILKCNNK
                     TFTGTGPCNNVSTVQCTHGIKPVISTQLLLNGSLAEGEIIIRSENITNNVKTIIVHLN
                     ESVKIECTRPNNNTRTSIRIGPGQAFYATGQVIGDIREAHCNISESKWNETLQRVSKK
                     LKEYFPHKNITFQPSSGGDLEITTHHFNCGGEFFYCNTSSLFNRTYMANSTDMANSTE
                     TNSTRTITIRCRIKQIINMWQEVGRAMYAPPIAGNITCISNITGLLLTRDGGKNNTET
                     FRPGGGNMKDNWRSELYKYKVVEVKPLGVAPTNARRRVVEREKRAVGMGAVFLGFLGA
                     AGSTMGAASITLTVQARQLLSGIVQQQSNLLKAIEAQQHMLKLTVWGIKQLQARVLAL
                     ERYLKDQQLLGMWGCSGKLICTTNVYWNSSWSNKTYGDIWDNMTWMQWEREISNYTEI
                     IYELLEESQNQQEKNEQDLLALDRWNSLWNWFNITNWLWYIKIFIMIVGGLIGLRIIF
                     AVLSLVNRVRQGYSPLSLQTLLPTPRGPARPEGIEEEGGEQGRDRSIRLLTGLSELIW
                     DDLRNLCLFSYHHLRDLILIAARIVQLLGRRGWEALKYLWNILQYWIQELKNSAAIAV
                     AYLQYGWSYFHEAVQAGWRSATETLAGAWGDLWETLRRGGRWILAIPRRIRQGLELTL
                     L"
BASE COUNT      898 a    445 c    606 g    625 t
ORIGIN      
        1 atgagagtga tggggataca gaggaattat ccacaatggt ggatatggag catgttaggc
       61 ttttggatgc taatgatttg taatgggatg tgggtcacag tctactatgg ggtacctgtg
      121 tggaaagaag caaaaactac tctattttgt gcatcagatg ctaaagcata tgagaaagaa
      181 gtgcataatg tctgggctac acatgcctgt gtacccacag accccaatcc acaagaaatg
      241 gttttaaaaa atgtaacaga aaatttcaac atgtggaaaa atgacatggt ggatcagatg
      301 catgaagatg taattagttt atgggatcaa agcctcaagc catgtgtaaa gttgacccca
      361 ctctgtgtca ctctaaactg taccaatgct actgccagca atagcagtat aatagaggga
      421 atgaaaaatt gctctttcaa tataaccaca gaattaagag ataagagaga gaaaaagaat
      481 gcactttttt ataaacttga tatagtacaa ctagatggca actctagtca gtatagatta
      541 ataaattgta atacctcagt cataacacaa gcctgtccaa aggtctcttt tgacccaatt
      601 cctatacatt attgtgctcc agctggttat gcgattctaa agtgtaataa taagacattc
      661 actggaacag gaccgtgtaa taatgtcagc acagtacaat gtacacatgg aattaagcca
      721 gtgatttcaa ctcaactatt gttaaatggt agcctagcag aaggagagat aataattaga
      781 tctgaaaata taacaaacaa tgtcaaaaca ataatagtac atctcaatga atctgtaaag
      841 attgagtgta cgagacccaa taataataca agaacaagta taagaatagg accaggacaa
      901 gcattttatg caacaggaca agtaatagga gacataagag aagcacattg taacattagt
      961 gaaagtaaat ggaatgaaac tttacaaagg gtaagtaaaa aattaaaaga atacttccct
     1021 cataagaata taacatttca accatcctca ggaggggacc tagaaattac aacacatcac
     1081 tttaattgtg gaggagaatt tttctattgc aatacatcaa gcctgtttaa taggacatat
     1141 atggctaata gtacagatat ggctaatagt acagaaacta acagtacacg aaccatcaca
     1201 atccgctgca gaataaaaca aattataaac atgtggcagg aggtgggacg agcaatgtat
     1261 gcccctccca ttgcaggaaa cataacatgt atatcaaata tcacaggact actattgaca
     1321 agggatggag gaaaaaacaa tacggagaca ttcagacctg gaggaggaaa tatgaaggac
     1381 aattggagaa gtgaattata taaatataaa gtggtagaag ttaagccatt aggagtagca
     1441 cccactaatg caagaaggag agtggtggag agagaaaaaa gagcagtggg aatgggagct
     1501 gtgttccttg ggttcttggg agcggcagga agcactatgg gcgcagcatc aataacgctg
     1561 acggtacagg ccagacaatt attgtctggt atagtgcaac agcaaagcaa tttgctgaag
     1621 gctatagagg ctcaacagca tatgttgaaa ctcacggtct ggggcattaa acagctccag
     1681 gcaagagtcc tggccttgga aagataccta aaggatcaac agctcctagg gatgtggggc
     1741 tgctctggaa aactcatctg caccactaat gtatattgga attctagttg gagtaataaa
     1801 acttatggtg atatttggga taacatgacc tggatgcagt gggagagaga aattagcaat
     1861 tatacagaaa taatatatga attgcttgaa gaatcacaaa accagcagga aaagaatgaa
     1921 caagatttac tagcattgga cagatggaac agtctgtgga attggtttaa cataacaaat
     1981 tggctgtggt atataaaaat attcataatg atagtaggag gcttgatagg tttaagaata
     2041 atttttgctg tgctttcttt agtaaataga gttaggcagg gatactcacc tctgtcgttg
     2101 cagaccctcc tcccaacccc acggggaccc gccaggcccg aaggaataga agaagaaggt
     2161 ggagagcaag gcagagacag atccattcga ttgctgaccg gattgtcaga acttatctgg
     2221 gacgacctga ggaacctgtg cctcttcagc taccaccact tgagagactt aatcttaatt
     2281 gcagcgagga ttgtgcaact tctgggacgc agggggtggg aagccctcaa atatctttgg
     2341 aacatcctcc agtattggat ccaggaactg aagaatagtg ctgcaatagc agtagcctac
     2401 ctacaatatg ggtggagcta tttccatgag gcggtccaag ccggctggag atctgcgaca
     2461 gagactcttg cgggcgcgtg gggagactta tgggagactc ttaggagagg tggaagatgg
     2521 atcctcgcaa tccctaggag gattagacaa gggcttgagc tcactctctt gtga
//
LOCUS       seq15_w1                2574 bp    RNA     linear   SYN 03-MAY-2023
DEFINITION  [Simian-
            Human_immunodeficiency_virus]_[virus_isolate_RM5593_w1]_envelope_gl
            ycoprotein_(env)_and_vpu_protein_(vpu)_genes,_partial_cds.
ACCESSION   
VERSION
KEYWORDS    .
SOURCE      Simian-Human immunodeficiency virus
  ORGANISM  Simian-Human immunodeficiency virus
            Viruses; Riboviria; Pararnavirae; Artverviricota; Revtraviricetes;
            Ortervirales; Retroviridae; Orthoretrovirinae; Lentivirus; Primate
            lentivirus group.
REFERENCE   1  (bases 1 to 2574)
  AUTHORS   Bauer,A., Lindemuth,E., Marino,F.E., Krause,R., Joy,J.,
            Docken,S.S., Mallick,S., McCormick,K., Holt,C., Georgiev,I.,
            Felber,B., Keele,B.F., Veazey,R., Davenport,M.P., Li,H., Shaw,G.M.
            and Bar,K.J.
  TITLE     Adaptation of a transmitted/founder simian-human immunodeficiency
            virus 1 for enhanced replication in rhesus macaques
  JOURNAL   Unpublished
REFERENCE   2  (bases 1 to 2574)
  AUTHORS   Bauer,A., Lindemuth,E., Marino,F.E., Krause,R., Joy,J.,
            Docken,S.S., Mallick,S., McCormick,K., Holt,C., Georgiev,I.,
            Felber,B., Keele,B.F., Veazey,R., Davenport,M.P., Li,H., Shaw,G.M.
            and Bar,K.J.
  TITLE     Direct Submission
  JOURNAL   Submitted (03-MAY-2023) Infectious Diseases, University of
            Pennsylvania, 3610 Hamilton Walk, Philadelphia, PA 19104, USA
COMMENT     Bankit Comment: LocalID:seq15_w1
            Bankit Comment: BankIt2700165
            Bankit Comment: FeatPropSourceSeq:seq1_w1
            
            ##Assembly-Data-START##
            Assembly Method       :: Geneious Prime v. 2023.1.2
            Sequencing Technology :: Illumina
            ##Assembly-Data-END##
FEATURES             Location/Qualifiers
     source          1..2574
                     /organism="Simian-Human immunodeficiency virus"
                     /mol_type="other RNA"
                     /strain="CAP256SU"
                     /host="Macaca Mulatta"
                     /db_xref="taxon:57667"
                     /country="USA"
                     /collection_date="01-Jun-2020"
     gene            1..2574
                     /gene="env"
     CDS             1..2574
                     /gene="env"
                     /codon_start=1
                     /product="envelope glycoprotein"
                     /translation="MRVMGIQRNYPQWWIWSMLGFWMLMICNGMWVTVYYGVPVWKEA
                     KTTLFCASDAKAYEKEVHNVWATHACVPTDPNPQEMVLKNVTENFNMWKNDMVDQMHE
                     DVISLWDQSLKPCVKLTPLCVTLNCTNATASNSSIIEGMKNCSFNITTELRDKREKKN
                     ALFYKLDIVQLDGNSSQYRLINCNTSVITQACPKVSFDPIPIHYCAPAGYAILKCNNK
                     TFTGTGPCNNVSTVQCTHGIKPVISTQLLLNGSLAEGEIIIRSENITNNVKTIIVHLN
                     ESVKIECTRPNNNTRTSIRIGPGQAFYATGQVIGDIREAHCNISESKWNETLQRVSKK
                     LKEYFPHKNITFQPSSGGDLEITTHHFNCGGEFFYCNTSSLFNRTYMANSTDMANSTE
                     TNSTRTITIHCRIKQIINMWQEVGRAMYAPPIAGNITCISNITGLLLTRDGGKNNTET
                     FRPGGGNMKDNWRSELYKYKVVEVKPLGVAPTNARRRVVEREKRAVGMGAVFLGFLGA
                     AGSTMGAASITLTVQARQLLSGIVQQQSNLLKAIEAQQHMLKLTVWGIKQLQARVLAL
                     ERYLKDQQLLGMWGCSGKLICTTNVYWNSSWSNKTYGDIWDNMTWMQWEREISNYTEI
                     IYELLEESQNQQEKNEQDLLALDRWNSLWNWFNITNWLWYIKIFIMIVGGLIGLRIIF
                     AVLSLVNRVRQGYSPLSLQTLLPTPRGPARPEGIEEEGGEQGRDRSIRLLTGLSELIW
                     DDLRNLCLFSYHHLRDLILIAARIVQLLGRRGWEALKYLWNILQYWIQELKNSAAIAV
                     AYLQYGWSYFHEAVQAGWRSATETLAGAWGDLWETLRRGGRWILAIPRRIRQGLELTL
                     L"
BASE COUNT      899 a    445 c    605 g    625 t
ORIGIN      
        1 atgagagtga tggggataca gaggaattat ccacaatggt ggatatggag catgttaggc
       61 ttttggatgc taatgatttg taatgggatg tgggtcacag tctactatgg ggtacctgtg
      121 tggaaagaag caaaaactac tctattttgt gcatcagatg ctaaagcata tgagaaagaa
      181 gtgcataatg tctgggctac acatgcctgt gtacccacag accccaatcc acaagaaatg
      241 gttttaaaaa atgtaacaga aaatttcaac atgtggaaaa atgacatggt ggatcagatg
      301 catgaagatg taattagttt atgggatcaa agcctcaagc catgtgtaaa gttgacccca
      361 ctctgtgtca ctctaaactg taccaatgct actgccagca atagcagtat aatagaggga
      421 atgaaaaatt gctctttcaa tataaccaca gaattaagag ataagagaga gaaaaagaat
      481 gcactttttt ataaacttga tatagtacaa ctagatggca actctagtca gtatagatta
      541 ataaattgta atacctcagt cataacacaa gcctgtccaa aggtctcttt tgacccaatt
      601 cctatacatt attgtgctcc agctggttat gcgattctaa agtgtaataa taagacattc
      661 actggaacag gaccgtgtaa taatgtcagc acagtacaat gtacacatgg aattaagcca
      721 gtgatttcaa ctcaactatt gttaaatggt agcctagcag aaggagagat aataattaga
      781 tctgaaaata taacaaacaa tgtcaaaaca ataatagtac atctcaatga atctgtaaag
      841 attgagtgta cgagacccaa taataataca agaacaagta taagaatagg accaggacaa
      901 gcattttatg caacaggaca agtaatagga gacataagag aagcacattg taacattagt
      961 gaaagtaaat ggaatgaaac tttacaaagg gtaagtaaaa aattaaaaga atacttccct
     1021 cataagaata taacatttca accatcctca ggaggggacc tagaaattac aacacatcac
     1081 tttaattgtg gaggagaatt tttctattgc aatacatcaa gcctgtttaa taggacatat
     1141 atggctaata gtacagatat ggctaatagt acagaaacta acagtacacg aaccatcaca
     1201 atccactgca gaataaaaca aattataaac atgtggcagg aggtgggacg agcaatgtat
     1261 gcccctccca ttgcaggaaa cataacatgt atatcaaata tcacaggact actattgaca
     1321 agggatggag gaaaaaacaa tacggagaca ttcagacctg gaggaggaaa tatgaaggac
     1381 aattggagaa gtgaattata taaatataaa gtggtagaag ttaagccatt aggagtagca
     1441 cccactaatg caagaaggag agtggtggag agagaaaaaa gagcagtggg aatgggagct
     1501 gtgttccttg ggttcttggg agcggcagga agcactatgg gcgcagcatc aataacgctg
     1561 acggtacagg ccagacaatt attgtctggt atagtgcaac agcaaagcaa tttgctgaag
     1621 gctatagagg ctcaacagca tatgttgaaa ctcacggtct ggggcattaa acagctccag
     1681 gcaagagtcc tggccttgga aagataccta aaggatcaac agctcctagg gatgtggggc
     1741 tgctctggaa aactcatctg caccactaat gtatattgga actctagttg gagtaataaa
     1801 acttatggtg atatttggga taacatgacc tggatgcagt gggagagaga aattagcaat
     1861 tatacagaaa taatatatga attgcttgaa gaatcacaaa accagcagga aaagaatgaa
     1921 caagatttac tagcattgga cagatggaac agtctgtgga attggtttaa cataacaaat
     1981 tggctgtggt atataaaaat attcataatg atagtaggag gcttgatagg tttaagaata
     2041 atttttgctg tgctttcttt agtaaataga gttaggcagg gatactcacc tctgtcgttg
     2101 cagaccctcc tcccaacccc acggggaccc gccaggcccg aaggaataga agaagaaggt
     2161 ggagagcaag gcagagacag atccattcga ttgctgaccg gattgtcaga acttatctgg
     2221 gacgacctga ggaacctgtg cctcttcagc taccaccact tgagagactt aatcttaatt
     2281 gcagcgagga ttgtgcaact tctgggacgc agggggtggg aagccctcaa atatctttgg
     2341 aacatcctcc agtattggat ccaggaactg aagaatagtg ctgcaatagc agtagcctac
     2401 ctacaatatg ggtggagcta tttccatgag gcggtccaag ccggctggag atctgcgaca
     2461 gagactcttg cgggcgcgtg gggagactta tgggagactc ttaggagagg tggaagatgg
     2521 atcctcgcaa ttcctaggag gattagacaa gggcttgagc tcactctctt gtga
//
LOCUS       seq16_w1                2574 bp    RNA     linear   SYN 03-MAY-2023
DEFINITION  [Simian-
            Human_immunodeficiency_virus]_[virus_isolate_RM5593_w1]_envelope_gl
            ycoprotein_(env)_and_vpu_protein_(vpu)_genes,_partial_cds.
ACCESSION   
VERSION
KEYWORDS    .
SOURCE      Simian-Human immunodeficiency virus
  ORGANISM  Simian-Human immunodeficiency virus
            Viruses; Riboviria; Pararnavirae; Artverviricota; Revtraviricetes;
            Ortervirales; Retroviridae; Orthoretrovirinae; Lentivirus; Primate
            lentivirus group.
REFERENCE   1  (bases 1 to 2574)
  AUTHORS   Bauer,A., Lindemuth,E., Marino,F.E., Krause,R., Joy,J.,
            Docken,S.S., Mallick,S., McCormick,K., Holt,C., Georgiev,I.,
            Felber,B., Keele,B.F., Veazey,R., Davenport,M.P., Li,H., Shaw,G.M.
            and Bar,K.J.
  TITLE     Adaptation of a transmitted/founder simian-human immunodeficiency
            virus 1 for enhanced replication in rhesus macaques
  JOURNAL   Unpublished
REFERENCE   2  (bases 1 to 2574)
  AUTHORS   Bauer,A., Lindemuth,E., Marino,F.E., Krause,R., Joy,J.,
            Docken,S.S., Mallick,S., McCormick,K., Holt,C., Georgiev,I.,
            Felber,B., Keele,B.F., Veazey,R., Davenport,M.P., Li,H., Shaw,G.M.
            and Bar,K.J.
  TITLE     Direct Submission
  JOURNAL   Submitted (03-MAY-2023) Infectious Diseases, University of
            Pennsylvania, 3610 Hamilton Walk, Philadelphia, PA 19104, USA
COMMENT     Bankit Comment: LocalID:seq16_w1
            Bankit Comment: BankIt2700165
            Bankit Comment: FeatPropSourceSeq:seq1_w1
            
            ##Assembly-Data-START##
            Assembly Method       :: Geneious Prime v. 2023.1.2
            Sequencing Technology :: Illumina
            ##Assembly-Data-END##
FEATURES             Location/Qualifiers
     source          1..2574
                     /organism="Simian-Human immunodeficiency virus"
                     /mol_type="other RNA"
                     /strain="CAP256SU"
                     /host="Macaca Mulatta"
                     /db_xref="taxon:57667"
                     /country="USA"
                     /collection_date="01-Jun-2020"
     gene            1..2574
                     /gene="env"
     CDS             1..2574
                     /gene="env"
                     /codon_start=1
                     /product="envelope glycoprotein"
                     /translation="MRVMGIQRNYPQWWIWSMLGFWMLMICNGMWVTVYYGVPVWKEA
                     KTTLFCASDAKAYEKEVHNVWATHACVPTDPNPQEMVLKNVTENFNMWKNDMVDQMHE
                     DVISLWDQSLKPCVKLTPLCVTLNCTNATASNSSIIEGMKNCSFNITTELRDKREKKN
                     ALFYKLDIVQLDGNSNQYRLINCNTSVITQACPKVSFDPIPIHYCAPAGYAILKCNNK
                     TFTGTGPCNNVSTVQCTHGIKPVISTQLLLNGSLAEGEIIIRSENITNNVKTIIVHLN
                     ESVKIECTRPNNNTRTSIRIGPGQAFYATGQVIGDIREAHCNISESKWNETLQRVSKK
                     LKEYFPHKNITFQPSSGGDLEITTHHFNCGGEFFYCNTSSLFNRTYMANSTDMANSTE
                     TNSTRTITIHCRIKQIINMWQEVGRAMYAPPIAGNITCISNITGLLLTRDGGKNNTET
                     FRPGGGNMKDNWRSELYKYKVVEVKPLGVAPTNARRRVVEREKRAVGMGAVFLGFLGA
                     AGSTMGAASITLTVQARQLLSGIVQQQSNLLKAIEAQQHMLKLTVWGIKQLQARVLAL
                     ERYLKDQQLLGMWGCSGKLICTTNVYWNSSWSNKTYGDIWDNMTWMQWEREISNYTEI
                     IYELLEESQNQQEKNEQDLLALDRWNSLWNWFNITNWLWYIKIFIMIVGGLIGLRIIF
                     AVLSLVNRVRQGYSPLSLQTLLPTPRGPARPEGIEEEGGEQGRDRSIRLLTGLSELIW
                     DDLRNLCLFSYHHLRDLILIAARIVQLLGRRGWEALKYLWNILQYWIQELKNSAAIAV
                     AYLQYGWSYFHEAVQAGWRSATETLAGAWGDLWETLRRGGRWILAIPRRIRQGLELTL
                     L"
BASE COUNT      900 a    446 c    604 g    624 t
ORIGIN      
        1 atgagagtga tggggataca gaggaattat ccacaatggt ggatatggag catgttaggc
       61 ttttggatgc taatgatttg taatgggatg tgggtcacag tctactatgg ggtacctgtg
      121 tggaaagaag caaaaactac tctattttgt gcatcagatg ctaaagcata tgagaaagaa
      181 gtgcataatg tctgggctac acatgcctgt gtacccacag accccaatcc acaagaaatg
      241 gttttaaaaa atgtaacaga aaatttcaac atgtggaaaa atgacatggt ggatcagatg
      301 catgaagatg taattagttt atgggatcaa agcctcaagc catgtgtaaa gttgacccca
      361 ctctgtgtca ctctaaactg taccaatgct actgccagca atagcagtat aatagaggga
      421 atgaaaaatt gctctttcaa tataaccaca gaattaagag ataagagaga gaaaaagaat
      481 gcactttttt ataaacttga tatagtacaa ctagatggca actctaatca gtatagatta
      541 ataaattgta atacctcagt cataacacaa gcctgtccaa aggtctcttt tgacccaatt
      601 cctatacatt attgtgctcc agctggttat gcgattctaa agtgtaataa taagacattc
      661 actggaacag gaccgtgtaa taatgtcagc acagtacaat gtacacatgg aattaagcca
      721 gtgatttcaa ctcaactatt gttaaatggt agcctagcag aaggagagat aataattaga
      781 tctgaaaata taacaaacaa tgtcaaaaca ataatagtac atctcaatga atctgtaaag
      841 attgagtgta cgagacccaa taataataca agaacaagta taagaatagg accaggacaa
      901 gcattttatg caacaggaca agtaatagga gacataagag aagcacattg taacattagt
      961 gaaagtaaat ggaatgaaac tttacaaagg gtaagtaaaa aattaaaaga atacttccct
     1021 cataagaata taacatttca accatcctca ggaggggacc tagaaattac aacacatcac
     1081 tttaattgtg gaggagaatt tttctattgc aatacatcaa gcctgtttaa taggacatat
     1141 atggctaata gtacagatat ggctaatagt acagaaacta acagtacacg aaccatcaca
     1201 atccactgca gaataaaaca aattataaac atgtggcagg aggtgggacg agcaatgtat
     1261 gcccctccca ttgcaggaaa cataacatgt atatcaaata tcacaggact actattgaca
     1321 agggatggag gaaaaaacaa tacggagaca ttcagacctg gaggaggaaa tatgaaggac
     1381 aattggagaa gtgaattata taaatataaa gtggtagaag ttaagccatt aggagtagca
     1441 cccactaatg caagaaggag agtggtggag agagaaaaaa gagcagtggg aatgggagct
     1501 gtgttccttg ggttcttggg agcggcagga agcactatgg gcgcagcatc aataacgctg
     1561 acggtacagg ccagacaatt attgtctggt atagtgcaac agcaaagcaa tttgctgaag
     1621 gctatagagg ctcaacagca tatgttgaaa ctcacggtct ggggcattaa acagctccag
     1681 gcaagagtcc tggccttgga aagataccta aaggatcaac agctcctagg gatgtggggc
     1741 tgctctggaa aactcatctg caccactaat gtatattgga actctagttg gagtaataaa
     1801 acttatggtg atatttggga taacatgacc tggatgcagt gggagagaga aattagcaat
     1861 tatacagaaa taatatatga attgcttgaa gaatcacaaa accagcagga aaagaatgaa
     1921 caagatttac tagcattgga cagatggaac agtctgtgga attggtttaa cataacaaat
     1981 tggctgtggt atataaaaat attcataatg atagtaggag gcttgatagg tttaagaata
     2041 atttttgctg tgctttcttt agtaaataga gttaggcagg gatactcacc tctgtcgttg
     2101 cagaccctcc tcccaacccc acggggaccc gccaggcccg aaggaataga agaagaaggt
     2161 ggagagcaag gcagagacag atccattcga ttgctgaccg gattgtcaga acttatctgg
     2221 gacgacctga ggaacctgtg cctcttcagc taccaccact tgagagactt aatcttaatt
     2281 gcagcgagga ttgtgcaact tctgggacgc agggggtggg aagccctcaa atatctttgg
     2341 aacatcctcc agtattggat ccaggaactg aagaatagtg ctgcaatagc agtagcctac
     2401 ctacaatatg ggtggagcta tttccatgag gcggtccaag ccggctggag atctgcgaca
     2461 gagactcttg cgggcgcgtg gggagactta tgggagactc ttaggagagg tggaagatgg
     2521 atcctcgcaa tccctaggag gattagacaa gggcttgagc tcactctctt gtga
//
LOCUS       seq17_w1                2574 bp    RNA     linear   SYN 03-MAY-2023
DEFINITION  [Simian-
            Human_immunodeficiency_virus]_[virus_isolate_RM5593_w1]_envelope_gl
            ycoprotein_(env)_and_vpu_protein_(vpu)_genes,_partial_cds.
ACCESSION   
VERSION
KEYWORDS    .
SOURCE      Simian-Human immunodeficiency virus
  ORGANISM  Simian-Human immunodeficiency virus
            Viruses; Riboviria; Pararnavirae; Artverviricota; Revtraviricetes;
            Ortervirales; Retroviridae; Orthoretrovirinae; Lentivirus; Primate
            lentivirus group.
REFERENCE   1  (bases 1 to 2574)
  AUTHORS   Bauer,A., Lindemuth,E., Marino,F.E., Krause,R., Joy,J.,
            Docken,S.S., Mallick,S., McCormick,K., Holt,C., Georgiev,I.,
            Felber,B., Keele,B.F., Veazey,R., Davenport,M.P., Li,H., Shaw,G.M.
            and Bar,K.J.
  TITLE     Adaptation of a transmitted/founder simian-human immunodeficiency
            virus 1 for enhanced replication in rhesus macaques
  JOURNAL   Unpublished
REFERENCE   2  (bases 1 to 2574)
  AUTHORS   Bauer,A., Lindemuth,E., Marino,F.E., Krause,R., Joy,J.,
            Docken,S.S., Mallick,S., McCormick,K., Holt,C., Georgiev,I.,
            Felber,B., Keele,B.F., Veazey,R., Davenport,M.P., Li,H., Shaw,G.M.
            and Bar,K.J.
  TITLE     Direct Submission
  JOURNAL   Submitted (03-MAY-2023) Infectious Diseases, University of
            Pennsylvania, 3610 Hamilton Walk, Philadelphia, PA 19104, USA
COMMENT     Bankit Comment: LocalID:seq17_w1
            Bankit Comment: BankIt2700165
            Bankit Comment: FeatPropSourceSeq:seq1_w1
            
            ##Assembly-Data-START##
            Assembly Method       :: Geneious Prime v. 2023.1.2
            Sequencing Technology :: Illumina
            ##Assembly-Data-END##
FEATURES             Location/Qualifiers
     source          1..2574
                     /organism="Simian-Human immunodeficiency virus"
                     /mol_type="other RNA"
                     /strain="CAP256SU"
                     /host="Macaca Mulatta"
                     /db_xref="taxon:57667"
                     /country="USA"
                     /collection_date="01-Jun-2020"
     gene            1..2574
                     /gene="env"
     CDS             1..2574
                     /gene="env"
                     /codon_start=1
                     /product="envelope glycoprotein"
                     /translation="MRVMGIQRNYPQWWIWSMLGFWMLMICNGMWVTVYYGVPVWKEA
                     KTTLFCASDAKAYEKEVHNVWATHACVPTDPNPQEMVLKNVTENFNMWKNDMVDQMHE
                     DVISLWDQSLKPCVKLTPLCVTLNCTNATASNSSIIEGMKNCSFNITTELRDKREKKN
                     ALFYKLDIVQLDGNSSQYRLINCNTSVITQACPKVSFDPIPIHYCAPAGYAILKCNNK
                     TFTGTGPCNNVSTVQCTHGIKPVVSTQLLLNGSLAEGEIIIRSENITNNVKTIIVHLN
                     ESVKIECTRPNNNTRTSIRIGPGQAFYATGQVIGDIREAHCNISESKWNETLQRVSKK
                     LKEYFPHKNITFQPSSGGDLEITTHHFNCGGEFFYCNTSSLFNRTYMANSTDMANSTE
                     TNSTRTITIHCRIKQIINMWQEVGRAMYAPPIAGNITCISNITGLLLTRDGGKNNTET
                     FRPGGGNMKDNWRSELYKYKVVEVKPLGVAPTNARRRVVEREKRAVGMGAVFLGFLGA
                     AGSTMGAASITLTVQARQLLSGIVQQQSNLLKAIEAQQHMLKLTVWGIKQLQARVLAL
                     ERYLKDQQLLGMWGCSGKLICTTNVYWNSSWSNKTYGDIWDNMTWMQWEREISNYTEI
                     IYELLEESQNQQEKNEQDLLALDRWNSLWNWFNITNWLWYIKIFIMIVGGLIGLRIIF
                     AVLSLVNRVRQGYSPLSLQTLLPTPRGPARPEGIEEEGGEQGRDRSIRLLTGLSELIW
                     DDLRNLCLFSYHHLRDLILIAARIVQLLGRRGWEALKYLWNILQYWIQELKNSAAIAV
                     AYLQYGWSYFHEAVQAGWRSATETLAGAWGDLWETLRRGGRWILAIPRRIRQGLELTL
                     L"
BASE COUNT      898 a    446 c    606 g    624 t
ORIGIN      
        1 atgagagtga tggggataca gaggaattat ccacaatggt ggatatggag catgttaggc
       61 ttttggatgc taatgatttg taatgggatg tgggtcacag tctactatgg ggtacctgtg
      121 tggaaagaag caaaaactac tctattttgt gcatcagatg ctaaagcata tgagaaagaa
      181 gtgcataatg tctgggctac acatgcctgt gtacccacag accccaatcc acaagaaatg
      241 gttttaaaaa atgtaacaga aaatttcaac atgtggaaaa atgacatggt ggatcagatg
      301 catgaagatg taattagttt atgggatcaa agcctcaagc catgtgtaaa gttgacccca
      361 ctctgtgtca ctctaaactg taccaatgct actgccagca atagcagtat aatagaggga
      421 atgaaaaatt gctctttcaa tataaccaca gaattaagag ataagagaga gaaaaagaat
      481 gcactttttt ataaacttga tatagtacaa ctagatggca actctagtca gtatagatta
      541 ataaattgta atacctcagt cataacacaa gcctgtccaa aggtctcttt tgacccaatt
      601 cctatacatt attgtgctcc agctggttat gcgattctaa agtgtaataa taagacattc
      661 actggaacag gaccgtgtaa taatgtcagc acagtacaat gtacacatgg aattaagcca
      721 gtggtttcaa ctcaactatt gttaaatggt agcctagcag aaggagagat aataattaga
      781 tctgaaaata taacaaacaa tgtcaaaaca ataatagtac atctcaatga atctgtaaag
      841 attgagtgta cgagacccaa taataataca agaacaagta taagaatagg accaggacaa
      901 gcattttatg caacaggaca agtaatagga gacataagag aagcacattg taacattagt
      961 gaaagtaaat ggaatgaaac tttacaaagg gtaagtaaaa aattaaaaga atacttccct
     1021 cataagaata taacatttca accatcctca ggaggggacc tagaaattac aacacatcac
     1081 tttaattgtg gaggagaatt tttctattgc aatacatcaa gcctgtttaa taggacatat
     1141 atggctaata gtacagatat ggctaatagt acagaaacta acagtacacg aaccatcaca
     1201 atccactgca gaataaaaca aattataaac atgtggcagg aggtgggacg agcaatgtat
     1261 gcccctccca ttgcaggaaa cataacatgt atatcaaata tcacaggact actattgaca
     1321 agggatggag gaaaaaacaa tacggagaca ttcagacctg gaggaggaaa tatgaaggac
     1381 aattggagaa gtgaattata taaatataaa gtggtagaag ttaagccatt aggagtagca
     1441 cccactaatg caagaaggag agtggtggag agagaaaaaa gagcagtggg aatgggagct
     1501 gtgttccttg ggttcttggg agcggcagga agcactatgg gcgcagcatc aataacgctg
     1561 acggtacagg ccagacaatt attgtctggt atagtgcaac agcaaagcaa tttgctgaag
     1621 gctatagagg ctcaacagca tatgttgaaa ctcacggtct ggggcattaa acagctccag
     1681 gcaagagtcc tggccttgga aagataccta aaggatcaac agctcctagg gatgtggggc
     1741 tgctctggaa aactcatctg caccactaat gtatattgga actctagttg gagtaataaa
     1801 acttatggtg atatttggga taacatgacc tggatgcagt gggagagaga aattagcaat
     1861 tatacagaaa taatatatga attgcttgaa gaatcacaaa accagcagga aaagaatgaa
     1921 caagatttac tagcattgga cagatggaac agtctgtgga attggtttaa cataacaaat
     1981 tggctgtggt atataaaaat attcataatg atagtaggag gcttgatagg tttaagaata
     2041 atttttgctg tgctttcttt agtaaataga gttaggcagg gatactcacc tctgtcgttg
     2101 cagaccctcc tcccaacccc acggggaccc gccaggcccg aaggaataga agaagaaggt
     2161 ggagagcaag gcagagacag atccattcga ttgctgaccg gattgtcaga acttatctgg
     2221 gacgacctga ggaacctgtg cctcttcagc taccaccact tgagagactt aatcttaatt
     2281 gcagcgagga ttgtgcaact tctgggacgc agggggtggg aagccctcaa atatctttgg
     2341 aacatcctcc agtattggat ccaggaactg aagaatagtg ctgcaatagc agtagcctac
     2401 ctacaatatg ggtggagcta tttccatgag gcggtccaag ccggctggag atctgcgaca
     2461 gagactcttg cgggcgcgtg gggagactta tgggagactc ttaggagagg tggaagatgg
     2521 atcctcgcaa tccctaggag gattagacaa gggcttgagc tcactctctt gtga
//
LOCUS       seq18_w1                2574 bp    RNA     linear   SYN 03-MAY-2023
DEFINITION  [Simian-
            Human_immunodeficiency_virus]_[virus_isolate_RM5593_w1]_envelope_gl
            ycoprotein_(env)_and_vpu_protein_(vpu)_genes,_partial_cds.
ACCESSION   
VERSION
KEYWORDS    .
SOURCE      Simian-Human immunodeficiency virus
  ORGANISM  Simian-Human immunodeficiency virus
            Viruses; Riboviria; Pararnavirae; Artverviricota; Revtraviricetes;
            Ortervirales; Retroviridae; Orthoretrovirinae; Lentivirus; Primate
            lentivirus group.
REFERENCE   1  (bases 1 to 2574)
  AUTHORS   Bauer,A., Lindemuth,E., Marino,F.E., Krause,R., Joy,J.,
            Docken,S.S., Mallick,S., McCormick,K., Holt,C., Georgiev,I.,
            Felber,B., Keele,B.F., Veazey,R., Davenport,M.P., Li,H., Shaw,G.M.
            and Bar,K.J.
  TITLE     Adaptation of a transmitted/founder simian-human immunodeficiency
            virus 1 for enhanced replication in rhesus macaques
  JOURNAL   Unpublished
REFERENCE   2  (bases 1 to 2574)
  AUTHORS   Bauer,A., Lindemuth,E., Marino,F.E., Krause,R., Joy,J.,
            Docken,S.S., Mallick,S., McCormick,K., Holt,C., Georgiev,I.,
            Felber,B., Keele,B.F., Veazey,R., Davenport,M.P., Li,H., Shaw,G.M.
            and Bar,K.J.
  TITLE     Direct Submission
  JOURNAL   Submitted (03-MAY-2023) Infectious Diseases, University of
            Pennsylvania, 3610 Hamilton Walk, Philadelphia, PA 19104, USA
COMMENT     Bankit Comment: LocalID:seq18_w1
            Bankit Comment: BankIt2700165
            Bankit Comment: FeatPropSourceSeq:seq1_w1
            
            ##Assembly-Data-START##
            Assembly Method       :: Geneious Prime v. 2023.1.2
            Sequencing Technology :: Illumina
            ##Assembly-Data-END##
FEATURES             Location/Qualifiers
     source          1..2574
                     /organism="Simian-Human immunodeficiency virus"
                     /mol_type="other RNA"
                     /strain="CAP256SU"
                     /host="Macaca Mulatta"
                     /db_xref="taxon:57667"
                     /country="USA"
                     /collection_date="01-Jun-2020"
     gene            1..2574
                     /gene="env"
     CDS             1..2574
                     /gene="env"
                     /codon_start=1
                     /product="envelope glycoprotein"
                     /translation="MRVMGIQRNYPQWWIWSMLGFWMLMICNGMWVTVYYGVPVWKEA
                     KTTLFCASDAKAYEKEVHNVWATHACVPTDPNPQEMVLKNVTENFNMWKNDMVDQMHE
                     DVISLWDQSLKPCVKLTPLCVTLNCTNATASNSSIIEGMKNCSFNITTELRDKREKKN
                     ALFYKLDIVQLDGNSSQYRLINCNTSVITQACPKVSFDPIPIHYCAPAGYAILKCNNK
                     TFTGTGPCNNVSTVQCTHGIKPVISTQLLLNGSLAEGEIIIRSENITNNVKTIIVHLN
                     ESVKIECTRPNNNTRTSIRIGPGQAFYATGQVIGDIREAHCNISESKWNETLQRVSKK
                     LKEYFPHKNITFQPSSGGDLEITTHHFNCGGEFFYCNTSSLFNRTYMANSTDMANSTE
                     TNSTRTITIRCRIKQIINMWQEVGRAMYAPPIAGNITCISNITGLLLTRDGGKNNTET
                     FRPGGGNMKDNWRSELYKYKVVEVKPLGVAPTNARRRVVEREKRAVGMGAVFLGFLGA
                     AGSTMGAASITLTVQARQLLSGIVQQQSNLLKAIEAQQHMLKLTVWGIKQLQARVLAL
                     ERYLKDQQLLGMWGCSGKLICTTNVYWNSSWSNKTYGDIWDNMTWMQWEREISNYTEI
                     IYELLEESQNQQEKNEQDLLALDRWNSLWNWFNITNWLWYIKIFIMIVGGLIGLRIIF
                     AVLSLVNRVRQGYSPLSLQTLLPTPRGPARPEGIEEEGGEQGRDRSIRLLTGLSELIW
                     DDLRNLCLFSYHHLRDLILIAARIVQLLGRRGWEALKYLWNILQYWIQELKNSAAIAV
                     AYLQYGWSYFHEAVQAGWRSATETLAGAWGDLWETLRRGGRWILAIPRRIRQGLELTL
                     L"
BASE COUNT      898 a    446 c    606 g    624 t
ORIGIN      
        1 atgagagtga tggggataca gaggaattat ccacaatggt ggatatggag catgttaggc
       61 ttttggatgc taatgatttg taatgggatg tgggtcacag tctactatgg ggtacctgtg
      121 tggaaagaag caaaaactac tctattttgt gcatcagatg ctaaagcata tgagaaagaa
      181 gtgcataatg tctgggctac acatgcctgt gtacccacag accccaatcc acaagaaatg
      241 gttttaaaaa atgtaacaga aaatttcaac atgtggaaaa atgacatggt ggatcagatg
      301 catgaagatg taattagttt atgggatcaa agcctcaagc catgtgtaaa gttgacccca
      361 ctctgtgtca ctctaaactg taccaatgct actgccagca atagcagtat aatagaggga
      421 atgaaaaatt gctctttcaa tataaccaca gaattaagag ataagagaga gaaaaagaat
      481 gcactttttt ataaacttga tatagtacaa ctagatggca actctagtca gtatagatta
      541 ataaattgta atacctcagt cataacacaa gcctgtccaa aggtctcttt tgacccaatt
      601 cctatacatt attgtgctcc agctggttat gcgattctaa agtgtaataa taagacattc
      661 actggaacag gaccgtgtaa taatgtcagc acagtacaat gtacacatgg aattaagcca
      721 gtgatttcaa ctcaactatt gttaaatggt agcctagcag aaggagagat aataattaga
      781 tctgaaaata taacaaacaa tgtcaaaaca ataatagtac atctcaatga atctgtaaag
      841 attgagtgta cgagacccaa taataataca agaacaagta taagaatagg accaggacaa
      901 gcattttatg caacaggaca agtaatagga gacataagag aagcacattg taacattagt
      961 gaaagtaaat ggaatgaaac tttacaaagg gtaagtaaaa aattaaaaga atacttccct
     1021 cataagaata taacatttca accatcctca ggaggggacc tagaaattac aacacatcac
     1081 tttaattgtg gaggagaatt tttctattgc aatacatcaa gcctgtttaa taggacatat
     1141 atggctaata gtacagatat ggctaatagt acagaaacta acagtacacg aaccatcaca
     1201 atccgctgca gaataaaaca aattataaac atgtggcagg aggtgggacg agcaatgtat
     1261 gcccctccca ttgcaggaaa cataacatgt atatcaaata tcacaggact actattgaca
     1321 agggatggag gaaaaaacaa tacggagaca ttcagacctg gaggaggaaa tatgaaggac
     1381 aattggagaa gtgaattata taaatataaa gtggtagaag ttaagccatt aggagtagca
     1441 cccactaatg caagaaggag agtggtggag agagaaaaaa gagcagtggg aatgggagct
     1501 gtgttccttg ggttcttggg agcggcagga agcactatgg gcgcagcatc aataacgctg
     1561 acggtacagg ccagacaatt attgtctggt atagtgcaac agcaaagcaa tttgctgaag
     1621 gctatagagg ctcaacagca tatgttgaaa ctcacggtct ggggcattaa acagctccag
     1681 gcaagagtcc tggccttgga aagataccta aaggatcaac agctcctagg gatgtggggc
     1741 tgctctggaa aactcatctg caccactaat gtatattgga actctagttg gagtaataaa
     1801 acttatggtg atatttggga taacatgacc tggatgcagt gggagagaga aattagcaat
     1861 tatacagaaa taatatatga attgcttgaa gaatcacaaa accagcagga aaagaatgaa
     1921 caagatttac tagcattgga cagatggaac agtctgtgga attggtttaa cataacaaat
     1981 tggctgtggt atataaaaat attcataatg atagtaggag gcttgatagg tttaagaata
     2041 atttttgctg tgctttcttt agtaaataga gttaggcagg gatactcacc tctgtcgttg
     2101 cagaccctcc tcccaacccc acggggaccc gccaggcccg aaggaataga agaagaaggt
     2161 ggagagcaag gcagagacag atccattcga ttgctgaccg gattgtcaga acttatctgg
     2221 gacgacctga ggaacctgtg cctcttcagc taccaccact tgagagactt aatcttaatt
     2281 gcagcgagga ttgtgcaact tctgggacgc agggggtggg aagccctcaa atatctttgg
     2341 aacatcctcc agtattggat ccaggaactg aagaatagtg ctgcaatagc agtagcctac
     2401 ctacaatatg ggtggagcta tttccatgag gcggtccaag ccggctggag atctgcgaca
     2461 gagactcttg cgggcgcgtg gggagactta tgggagactc ttaggagagg tggaagatgg
     2521 atcctcgcaa tccctaggag gattagacaa gggcttgagc tcactctctt gtga
//
LOCUS       seq19_w1                2574 bp    RNA     linear   SYN 03-MAY-2023
DEFINITION  [Simian-
            Human_immunodeficiency_virus]_[virus_isolate_RM5593_w1]_envelope_gl
            ycoprotein_(env)_and_vpu_protein_(vpu)_genes,_partial_cds.
ACCESSION   
VERSION
KEYWORDS    .
SOURCE      Simian-Human immunodeficiency virus
  ORGANISM  Simian-Human immunodeficiency virus
            Viruses; Riboviria; Pararnavirae; Artverviricota; Revtraviricetes;
            Ortervirales; Retroviridae; Orthoretrovirinae; Lentivirus; Primate
            lentivirus group.
REFERENCE   1  (bases 1 to 2574)
  AUTHORS   Bauer,A., Lindemuth,E., Marino,F.E., Krause,R., Joy,J.,
            Docken,S.S., Mallick,S., McCormick,K., Holt,C., Georgiev,I.,
            Felber,B., Keele,B.F., Veazey,R., Davenport,M.P., Li,H., Shaw,G.M.
            and Bar,K.J.
  TITLE     Adaptation of a transmitted/founder simian-human immunodeficiency
            virus 1 for enhanced replication in rhesus macaques
  JOURNAL   Unpublished
REFERENCE   2  (bases 1 to 2574)
  AUTHORS   Bauer,A., Lindemuth,E., Marino,F.E., Krause,R., Joy,J.,
            Docken,S.S., Mallick,S., McCormick,K., Holt,C., Georgiev,I.,
            Felber,B., Keele,B.F., Veazey,R., Davenport,M.P., Li,H., Shaw,G.M.
            and Bar,K.J.
  TITLE     Direct Submission
  JOURNAL   Submitted (03-MAY-2023) Infectious Diseases, University of
            Pennsylvania, 3610 Hamilton Walk, Philadelphia, PA 19104, USA
COMMENT     Bankit Comment: LocalID:seq19_w1
            Bankit Comment: BankIt2700165
            Bankit Comment: FeatPropSourceSeq:seq1_w1
            
            ##Assembly-Data-START##
            Assembly Method       :: Geneious Prime v. 2023.1.2
            Sequencing Technology :: Illumina
            ##Assembly-Data-END##
FEATURES             Location/Qualifiers
     source          1..2574
                     /organism="Simian-Human immunodeficiency virus"
                     /mol_type="other RNA"
                     /strain="CAP256SU"
                     /host="Macaca Mulatta"
                     /db_xref="taxon:57667"
                     /country="USA"
                     /collection_date="01-Jun-2020"
     gene            1..2574
                     /gene="env"
     CDS             1..2574
                     /gene="env"
                     /codon_start=1
                     /product="envelope glycoprotein"
                     /translation="MRVMGIQRNYPQWWIWSMLGFWMLMICNGMWVTVYYGVPVWKEA
                     KTTLFCASDAKAYEKEVHNVWATHACVPTDPNPQEMVLKNVTENFNMWKNDMVDQMHE
                     DVISLWDQSLKPCVKLTPLCVTLNCTNATASNSSIIEGMKNCSFNITTELRDKREKKN
                     ALFYKLDIVQLDGNSSQYRLINCNTSVITQACPKVSFDPIPIHYCAPAGYAILKCNNK
                     TFTGTGPCNNVSTVQCTHGIKPVISTQLLLNGSLAEGEIIIRSENITNNVKTIIVHLN
                     ESVKIECTRPNNNTRTSIRIGPGQAFYATGQVIGDIREAHCNISESKWNETLQRVSKK
                     LKEYFPHKNITFQPSSGGDLEITTHHFNCGGEFFYCNTSSLFNRTYMANSTDMANSTE
                     TNSTRTITIHCRIKQIINMWQEVGRAMYAPPIAGNITCISNITGLLLTRDGGKNNTET
                     FRPGGGNMKDNWRSELYKYKVVEVKPLGVAPTNARRRVVEREKRAVGMGAVFLGFLGA
                     AGSTMGAASITLTVQARQLLSGIVQQQSNLLKAIEAQQHMLKLTVWGIKQLQARVLAL
                     ERYLKDQQLLGMWGCSGKLICTTNVYWNSSWSNKTYGDIWDNMTWMQWEREISNYTEI
                     IYELLEESQNQQEKNEQDLLALDRWNSLWNWFNITNWLWYIKIFIMIVGGLIGLRIIF
                     AVLSLVNRVRQGYSPLSLQTLLPTPRGPARPEGIEEEGGEQGRDRSIRLLTGLSELIW
                     DDLRNLCLFSYHHLRDLILIAARIVQLLGRRGWEALKYLWNILQYWIQELKNSAAIAV
                     AYLQYGWSYFHEAVQAGWRSATETLAGAWGDLWETLRRGGRWILAIPRRIRQGLELTL
                     L"
BASE COUNT      899 a    446 c    605 g    624 t
ORIGIN      
        1 atgagagtga tggggataca gaggaattat ccacaatggt ggatatggag catgttaggc
       61 ttttggatgc taatgatttg taatgggatg tgggtcacag tctactatgg ggtacctgtg
      121 tggaaagaag caaaaactac tctattttgt gcatcagatg ctaaagcata tgagaaagaa
      181 gtgcataatg tctgggctac acatgcctgt gtacccacag accccaatcc acaagaaatg
      241 gttttaaaaa atgtaacaga aaatttcaac atgtggaaaa atgacatggt ggatcagatg
      301 catgaagatg taattagttt atgggatcaa agcctcaagc catgtgtaaa gttgacccca
      361 ctctgtgtca ctctaaactg taccaatgct actgccagca atagcagtat aatagaggga
      421 atgaaaaatt gctctttcaa tataaccaca gaattaagag ataagagaga gaaaaagaat
      481 gcactttttt ataaacttga tatagtacaa ctagatggca actctagtca gtatagatta
      541 ataaattgta atacctcagt cataacacaa gcctgtccaa aggtctcttt tgacccaatt
      601 cctatacatt attgtgctcc agctggttat gcgattctaa agtgtaataa taagacattc
      661 actggaacag gaccgtgtaa taatgtcagc acagtacaat gtacacatgg aattaagcca
      721 gtgatttcaa ctcaactatt gttaaatggt agcctagcag aaggagagat aataattaga
      781 tctgaaaata taacaaacaa tgtcaaaaca ataatagtac atctcaatga atctgtaaag
      841 attgagtgta cgagacccaa taataataca agaacaagta taagaatagg accaggacaa
      901 gcattttatg caacaggaca agtaatagga gacataagag aagcacattg taacattagt
      961 gaaagtaaat ggaatgaaac tttacaaagg gtaagtaaaa aattaaaaga atacttccct
     1021 cataagaata taacatttca accatcctca ggaggggacc tagaaattac aacacatcac
     1081 tttaattgtg gaggagaatt tttctattgc aatacatcaa gcctgtttaa taggacatat
     1141 atggctaata gtacagatat ggctaatagt acagaaacta acagtacacg aaccatcaca
     1201 atccactgca gaataaaaca aattataaac atgtggcagg aggtgggacg agcaatgtat
     1261 gcccctccca ttgcaggaaa cataacatgt atatcaaata tcacaggact actattgaca
     1321 agggatggag gaaaaaacaa tacggagaca ttcagacctg gaggaggaaa tatgaaggac
     1381 aattggagaa gtgaattata taaatataaa gtggtagaag ttaagccatt aggagtagca
     1441 cccactaatg caagaaggag agtggtggag agagaaaaaa gagcagtggg aatgggagct
     1501 gtgttccttg ggttcttggg agcggcagga agcactatgg gcgcagcatc aataacgctg
     1561 acggtacagg ccagacaatt attgtctggt atagtgcaac agcaaagcaa tttgctgaag
     1621 gctatagagg ctcaacagca tatgttgaaa ctcacggtct ggggcattaa acagctccag
     1681 gcaagagtcc tggccttgga aagataccta aaggatcaac agctcctagg gatgtggggc
     1741 tgctctggaa aactcatctg caccactaat gtatattgga actctagttg gagtaataaa
     1801 acttatggtg atatttggga taacatgacc tggatgcagt gggagagaga aattagcaat
     1861 tatacagaaa taatatatga attgcttgaa gaatcacaaa accagcagga aaagaatgaa
     1921 caagatttac tagcattgga cagatggaac agtctgtgga attggtttaa cataacaaat
     1981 tggctgtggt atataaaaat attcataatg atagtaggag gcttgatagg tttaagaata
     2041 atttttgctg tgctttcttt agtaaataga gttaggcagg gatactcacc tctgtcgttg
     2101 cagaccctcc tcccaacccc acggggaccc gccaggcccg aaggaataga agaagaaggt
     2161 ggagagcaag gcagagacag atccattcga ttgctgaccg gattgtcaga acttatctgg
     2221 gacgacctga ggaacctgtg cctcttcagc taccaccact tgagagactt aatcttaatt
     2281 gcagcgagga ttgtgcaact tctgggacgc agggggtggg aagccctcaa atatctttgg
     2341 aacatcctcc agtattggat ccaggaactg aagaatagtg ctgcaatagc agtagcctac
     2401 ctacaatatg ggtggagcta tttccatgag gcggtccaag ccggctggag atctgcgaca
     2461 gagactcttg cgggcgcgtg gggagactta tgggagactc ttaggagagg tggaagatgg
     2521 atcctcgcaa tccctaggag gattagacaa gggcttgagc tcactctctt gtga
//
LOCUS       seq20_w1                2574 bp    RNA     linear   SYN 03-MAY-2023
DEFINITION  [Simian-
            Human_immunodeficiency_virus]_[virus_isolate_RM5593_w1]_envelope_gl
            ycoprotein_(env)_and_vpu_protein_(vpu)_genes,_partial_cds.
ACCESSION   
VERSION
KEYWORDS    .
SOURCE      Simian-Human immunodeficiency virus
  ORGANISM  Simian-Human immunodeficiency virus
            Viruses; Riboviria; Pararnavirae; Artverviricota; Revtraviricetes;
            Ortervirales; Retroviridae; Orthoretrovirinae; Lentivirus; Primate
            lentivirus group.
REFERENCE   1  (bases 1 to 2574)
  AUTHORS   Bauer,A., Lindemuth,E., Marino,F.E., Krause,R., Joy,J.,
            Docken,S.S., Mallick,S., McCormick,K., Holt,C., Georgiev,I.,
            Felber,B., Keele,B.F., Veazey,R., Davenport,M.P., Li,H., Shaw,G.M.
            and Bar,K.J.
  TITLE     Adaptation of a transmitted/founder simian-human immunodeficiency
            virus 1 for enhanced replication in rhesus macaques
  JOURNAL   Unpublished
REFERENCE   2  (bases 1 to 2574)
  AUTHORS   Bauer,A., Lindemuth,E., Marino,F.E., Krause,R., Joy,J.,
            Docken,S.S., Mallick,S., McCormick,K., Holt,C., Georgiev,I.,
            Felber,B., Keele,B.F., Veazey,R., Davenport,M.P., Li,H., Shaw,G.M.
            and Bar,K.J.
  TITLE     Direct Submission
  JOURNAL   Submitted (03-MAY-2023) Infectious Diseases, University of
            Pennsylvania, 3610 Hamilton Walk, Philadelphia, PA 19104, USA
COMMENT     Bankit Comment: LocalID:seq20_w1
            Bankit Comment: BankIt2700165
            Bankit Comment: FeatPropSourceSeq:seq1_w1
            
            ##Assembly-Data-START##
            Assembly Method       :: Geneious Prime v. 2023.1.2
            Sequencing Technology :: Illumina
            ##Assembly-Data-END##
FEATURES             Location/Qualifiers
     source          1..2574
                     /organism="Simian-Human immunodeficiency virus"
                     /mol_type="other RNA"
                     /strain="CAP256SU"
                     /host="Macaca Mulatta"
                     /db_xref="taxon:57667"
                     /country="USA"
                     /collection_date="01-Jun-2020"
     gene            1..2574
                     /gene="env"
     CDS             1..2574
                     /gene="env"
                     /codon_start=1
                     /product="envelope glycoprotein"
                     /translation="MRVMGIQRNYPQWWIWSMLGFWMLMICNGMWVTVYYGVPVWKEA
                     KTTLFCASDAKAYEKEVHNVWATHACVPTDPNPQEMVLKNVTENFNMWKNDMVDQMHE
                     DVISLWDQSLKPCVKLTPLCVTLNCTNATASNSSIIEGMKNCSFNITTELRDKREKKN
                     ALFYKLDIVQLDGNSSQYRLINCNTSVITQACPKVSFDPIPIHYCAPAGYAILKCNNK
                     TFTGTGPCNNVSTVQCTHGIKPVISTQLLLNGSLAEGEIIIRSENITNNVKTIIVHLN
                     ESVKIECTRPNNNTRTSIRIGPGQAFYATGQVIGDIREAHCNISESKWNETLQRVSKK
                     LKEYFPHKNITFQPSSGGDLEITTHHFNCGGEFFYCNTSSLFNRTYMANSTDMANSTE
                     TNSTRTITIRCRIKQIINMWQEVGRAMYAPPIAGNITCISNITGLLLTRDGGKNNTET
                     FRPGGGNMKDNWRSELYKYKVVEVKPLGVAPTNARRRVVEREKRAVGMGAVFLGFLGA
                     AGSTMGAASITLTVQARQLLSGIVQQQSNLLKAIEAQQHMLKLTVWGIKQLQARVLAL
                     ERYLKDQQLLGMWGCSGKLICTTNVYWNSSWSNKTYGDIWDNMTWMQWEREISNYTEI
                     IYELLEESQNQQEKNEQDLLALDRWNSLWNWFNITNWLWYIKIFIMIVGGLIGLRIIF
                     AVLSLVNRVRQGYSPLSLQTLLPTPRGPARPEGIEEEGGEQGRDRSIRLLTGLSELIW
                     DDLRNLCLFSYHHLRDLILIAARIVQLLGRRGWEALKYLWNILQYWIQELKNSAAIAV
                     AYLQYGWSYFHEAVQAGWRSATETLAGAWGDLWETLRRGGRWILAIPRRIRQGLELTL
                     L"
BASE COUNT      898 a    446 c    606 g    624 t
ORIGIN      
        1 atgagagtga tggggataca gaggaattat ccacaatggt ggatatggag catgttaggc
       61 ttttggatgc taatgatttg taatgggatg tgggtcacag tctactatgg ggtacctgtg
      121 tggaaagaag caaaaactac tctattttgt gcatcagatg ctaaagcata tgagaaagaa
      181 gtgcataatg tctgggctac acatgcctgt gtacccacag accccaatcc acaagaaatg
      241 gttttaaaaa atgtaacaga aaatttcaac atgtggaaaa atgacatggt ggatcagatg
      301 catgaagatg taattagttt atgggatcaa agcctcaagc catgtgtaaa gttgacccca
      361 ctctgtgtca ctctaaactg taccaatgct actgccagca atagcagtat aatagaggga
      421 atgaaaaatt gctctttcaa tataaccaca gaattaagag ataagagaga gaaaaagaat
      481 gcactttttt ataaacttga tatagtacaa ctagatggca actctagtca gtatagatta
      541 ataaattgta atacctcagt cataacacaa gcctgtccaa aggtctcttt tgacccaatt
      601 cctatacatt attgtgctcc agctggttat gcgattctaa agtgtaataa taagacattc
      661 actggaacag gaccgtgtaa taatgtcagc acagtacaat gtacacatgg aattaagcca
      721 gtgatttcaa ctcaactatt gttaaatggt agcctagcag aaggagagat aataattaga
      781 tctgaaaata taacaaacaa tgtcaaaaca ataatagtac atctcaatga atctgtaaag
      841 attgagtgta cgagacccaa taataataca agaacaagta taagaatagg accaggacaa
      901 gcattttatg caacaggaca agtaatagga gacataagag aagcacattg taacattagt
      961 gaaagtaaat ggaatgaaac tttacaaagg gtaagtaaaa aattaaaaga atacttccct
     1021 cataagaata taacatttca accatcctca ggaggggacc tagaaattac aacacatcac
     1081 tttaattgtg gaggagaatt tttctattgc aatacatcaa gcctgtttaa taggacatat
     1141 atggctaata gtacagatat ggctaatagt acagaaacta acagtacacg aaccatcaca
     1201 atccgctgca gaataaaaca aattataaac atgtggcagg aggtgggacg agcaatgtat
     1261 gcccctccca ttgcaggaaa cataacatgt atatcaaata tcacaggact actattgaca
     1321 agggatggag gaaaaaacaa tacggagaca ttcagacctg gaggaggaaa tatgaaggac
     1381 aattggagaa gtgaattata taaatataaa gtggtagaag ttaagccatt aggagtagca
     1441 cccactaatg caagaaggag agtggtggag agagaaaaaa gagcagtggg aatgggagct
     1501 gtgttccttg ggttcttggg agcggcagga agcactatgg gcgcagcatc aataacgctg
     1561 acggtacagg ccagacaatt attgtctggt atagtgcaac agcaaagcaa tttgctgaag
     1621 gctatagagg ctcaacagca tatgttgaaa ctcacggtct ggggcattaa acagctccag
     1681 gcaagagtcc tggccttgga aagataccta aaggatcaac agctcctagg gatgtggggc
     1741 tgctctggaa aactcatctg caccactaat gtatattgga actctagttg gagtaataaa
     1801 acttatggtg atatttggga taacatgacc tggatgcagt gggagagaga aattagcaat
     1861 tatacagaaa taatatatga attgcttgaa gaatcacaaa accagcagga aaagaatgaa
     1921 caagatttac tagcattgga cagatggaac agtctgtgga attggtttaa cataacaaat
     1981 tggctgtggt atataaaaat attcataatg atagtaggag gcttgatagg tttaagaata
     2041 atttttgctg tgctttcttt agtaaataga gttaggcagg gatactcacc tctgtcgttg
     2101 cagaccctcc tcccaacccc acggggaccc gccaggcccg aaggaataga agaagaaggt
     2161 ggagagcaag gcagagacag atccattcga ttgctgaccg gattgtcaga acttatctgg
     2221 gacgacctga ggaacctgtg cctcttcagc taccaccact tgagagactt aatcttaatt
     2281 gcagcgagga ttgtgcaact tctgggacgc agggggtggg aagccctcaa atatctttgg
     2341 aacatcctcc agtattggat ccaggaactg aagaatagtg ctgcaatagc agtagcctac
     2401 ctacaatatg ggtggagcta tttccatgag gcggtccaag ccggctggag atctgcgaca
     2461 gagactcttg cgggcgcgtg gggagactta tgggagactc ttaggagagg tggaagatgg
     2521 atcctcgcaa tccctaggag gattagacaa gggcttgagc tcactctctt gtga
//
LOCUS       seq21_w1                2574 bp    RNA     linear   SYN 03-MAY-2023
DEFINITION  [Simian-
            Human_immunodeficiency_virus]_[virus_isolate_RM5593_w1]_envelope_gl
            ycoprotein_(env)_and_vpu_protein_(vpu)_genes,_partial_cds.
ACCESSION   
VERSION
KEYWORDS    .
SOURCE      Simian-Human immunodeficiency virus
  ORGANISM  Simian-Human immunodeficiency virus
            Viruses; Riboviria; Pararnavirae; Artverviricota; Revtraviricetes;
            Ortervirales; Retroviridae; Orthoretrovirinae; Lentivirus; Primate
            lentivirus group.
REFERENCE   1  (bases 1 to 2574)
  AUTHORS   Bauer,A., Lindemuth,E., Marino,F.E., Krause,R., Joy,J.,
            Docken,S.S., Mallick,S., McCormick,K., Holt,C., Georgiev,I.,
            Felber,B., Keele,B.F., Veazey,R., Davenport,M.P., Li,H., Shaw,G.M.
            and Bar,K.J.
  TITLE     Adaptation of a transmitted/founder simian-human immunodeficiency
            virus 1 for enhanced replication in rhesus macaques
  JOURNAL   Unpublished
REFERENCE   2  (bases 1 to 2574)
  AUTHORS   Bauer,A., Lindemuth,E., Marino,F.E., Krause,R., Joy,J.,
            Docken,S.S., Mallick,S., McCormick,K., Holt,C., Georgiev,I.,
            Felber,B., Keele,B.F., Veazey,R., Davenport,M.P., Li,H., Shaw,G.M.
            and Bar,K.J.
  TITLE     Direct Submission
  JOURNAL   Submitted (03-MAY-2023) Infectious Diseases, University of
            Pennsylvania, 3610 Hamilton Walk, Philadelphia, PA 19104, USA
COMMENT     Bankit Comment: LocalID:seq21_w1
            Bankit Comment: BankIt2700165
            Bankit Comment: FeatPropSourceSeq:seq1_w1
            
            ##Assembly-Data-START##
            Assembly Method       :: Geneious Prime v. 2023.1.2
            Sequencing Technology :: Illumina
            ##Assembly-Data-END##
FEATURES             Location/Qualifiers
     source          1..2574
                     /organism="Simian-Human immunodeficiency virus"
                     /mol_type="other RNA"
                     /strain="CAP256SU"
                     /host="Macaca Mulatta"
                     /db_xref="taxon:57667"
                     /country="USA"
                     /collection_date="01-Jun-2020"
     gene            1..2574
                     /gene="env"
     CDS             1..2574
                     /gene="env"
                     /codon_start=1
                     /product="envelope glycoprotein"
                     /translation="MRVMGIQRNYPQWWIWSMLGFWMLMICNGMWVTVYYGVPVWKEA
                     KTTLFCASDAKAYEKEVHNVWATHACVPTDPNPQEMVLKNVTENFNMWKNDMVDQMHE
                     DVISLWDQSLKPCVKLTPLCVTLNCTNATASNSSIIEGMKNCSFNITTELRDKREKKN
                     ALFYKLDIVQLDGNSSQYRLINCNTSVITQACPKVSFDPIPIHYCAPAGYAILKCNNK
                     TFTGTGPCNNVSTVQCTHGIKPVISTQLLLNGSLAEGEIIIRSENITNNVKTIIVHLN
                     ESVKIECTRPNNNTRTSIRIGPGQAFYATGQVIGDIREAHCNISESKWNETLQRVSKK
                     LKEYFPHKNITFQPSSGGDLEITTHHFNCGGEFFYCNTSSLFNRTYMANSTDMANSTE
                     TNSTRTITIRCRIKQIINMWQEVGRAMYAPPIAGNITCISNITGLLLTRDGGKNNTET
                     FRPGGGNMKDNWRSELYKYKVVEVKPLGVAPTNARRRVVEREKRAVGMGAVFLGFLGA
                     AGSTMGAASITLTVQARQLLSGIVQQQSNLLKAIEAQQHMLKLTVWGIKQLQARVLAL
                     ERYLKDQQLLGMWGCSGKLICTTNVYWNSSWSNKTYGDIWDNMTWMQWEREISNYTEI
                     IYELLEESQNQQEKNEQDLLALDRWNSLWNWFNITNWLWYIKIFIMIVGGLIGLRIIF
                     AVLSLVNRVRQGYSPLSLQTLLPTPRGPARPEGIEEEGGEQGRDRSIRLLTGLSELIW
                     DDLRNLCLFSYHHLRDLILIAARIVQLLGRRGWEALKYLWNILQYWIQELKNSAAIAV
                     AYLQYGWSYFHEAVQAGWRSATETLAGAWGDLWETLRRGGRWILAIPRRIRQGLELTL
                     L"
BASE COUNT      898 a    446 c    606 g    624 t
ORIGIN      
        1 atgagagtga tggggataca gaggaattat ccacaatggt ggatatggag catgttaggc
       61 ttttggatgc taatgatttg taatgggatg tgggtcacag tctactatgg ggtacctgtg
      121 tggaaagaag caaaaactac tctattttgt gcatcagatg ctaaagcata tgagaaagaa
      181 gtgcataatg tctgggctac acatgcctgt gtacccacag accccaatcc acaagaaatg
      241 gttttaaaaa atgtaacaga aaatttcaac atgtggaaaa atgacatggt ggatcagatg
      301 catgaagatg taattagttt atgggatcaa agcctcaagc catgtgtaaa gttgacccca
      361 ctctgtgtca ctctaaactg taccaatgct actgccagca atagcagtat aatagaggga
      421 atgaaaaatt gctctttcaa tataaccaca gaattaagag ataagagaga gaaaaagaat
      481 gcactttttt ataaacttga tatagtacaa ctagatggca actctagtca gtatagatta
      541 ataaattgta atacctcagt cataacacaa gcctgtccaa aggtctcttt tgacccaatt
      601 cctatacatt attgtgctcc agctggttat gcgattctaa agtgtaataa taagacattc
      661 actggaacag gaccgtgtaa taatgtcagc acagtacaat gtacacatgg aattaagcca
      721 gtgatttcaa ctcaactatt gttaaatggt agcctagcag aaggagagat aataattaga
      781 tctgaaaata taacaaacaa tgtcaaaaca ataatagtac atctcaatga atctgtaaag
      841 attgagtgta cgagacccaa taataataca agaacaagta taagaatagg accaggacaa
      901 gcattttatg caacaggaca agtaatagga gacataagag aagcacattg taacattagt
      961 gaaagtaaat ggaatgaaac tttacaaagg gtaagtaaaa aattaaaaga atacttccct
     1021 cataagaata taacatttca accatcctca ggaggggacc tagaaattac aacacatcac
     1081 tttaattgtg gaggagaatt tttctattgc aatacatcaa gcctgtttaa taggacatat
     1141 atggctaata gtacagatat ggctaatagt acagaaacta acagtacacg aaccatcaca
     1201 atccgctgca gaataaaaca aattataaac atgtggcagg aggtgggacg agcaatgtat
     1261 gcccctccca ttgcaggaaa cataacatgt atatcaaata tcacaggact actattgaca
     1321 agggatggag gaaaaaacaa tacggagaca ttcagacctg gaggaggaaa tatgaaggac
     1381 aattggagaa gtgaattata taaatataaa gtggtagaag ttaagccatt aggagtagca
     1441 cccactaatg caagaaggag agtggtggag agagaaaaaa gagcagtggg aatgggagct
     1501 gtgttccttg ggttcttggg agcggcagga agcactatgg gcgcagcatc aataacgctg
     1561 acggtacagg ccagacaatt attgtctggt atagtgcaac agcaaagcaa tttgctgaag
     1621 gctatagagg ctcaacagca tatgttgaaa ctcacggtct ggggcattaa acagctccag
     1681 gcaagagtcc tggccttgga aagataccta aaggatcaac agctcctagg gatgtggggc
     1741 tgctctggaa aactcatctg caccactaat gtatattgga actctagttg gagtaataaa
     1801 acttatggtg atatttggga taacatgacc tggatgcagt gggagagaga aattagcaat
     1861 tatacagaaa taatatatga attgcttgaa gaatcacaaa accagcagga aaagaatgaa
     1921 caagatttac tagcattgga cagatggaac agtctgtgga attggtttaa cataacaaat
     1981 tggctgtggt atataaaaat attcataatg atagtaggag gcttgatagg tttaagaata
     2041 atttttgctg tgctttcttt agtaaataga gttaggcagg gatactcacc tctgtcgttg
     2101 cagaccctcc tcccaacccc acggggaccc gccaggcccg aaggaataga agaagaaggt
     2161 ggagagcaag gcagagacag atccattcga ttgctgaccg gattgtcaga acttatctgg
     2221 gacgacctga ggaacctgtg cctcttcagc taccaccact tgagagactt aatcttaatt
     2281 gcagcgagga ttgtgcaact tctgggacgc agggggtggg aagccctcaa atatctttgg
     2341 aacatcctcc agtattggat ccaggaactg aagaatagtg ctgcaatagc agtagcctac
     2401 ctacaatatg ggtggagcta tttccatgag gcggtccaag ccggctggag atctgcgaca
     2461 gagactcttg cgggcgcgtg gggagactta tgggagactc ttaggagagg tggaagatgg
     2521 atcctcgcaa tccctaggag gattagacaa gggcttgagc tcactctctt gtga
//
LOCUS       seq22_w1                2574 bp    RNA     linear   SYN 03-MAY-2023
DEFINITION  [Simian-
            Human_immunodeficiency_virus]_[virus_isolate_RM5593_w1]_envelope_gl
            ycoprotein_(env)_and_vpu_protein_(vpu)_genes,_partial_cds.
ACCESSION   
VERSION
KEYWORDS    .
SOURCE      Simian-Human immunodeficiency virus
  ORGANISM  Simian-Human immunodeficiency virus
            Viruses; Riboviria; Pararnavirae; Artverviricota; Revtraviricetes;
            Ortervirales; Retroviridae; Orthoretrovirinae; Lentivirus; Primate
            lentivirus group.
REFERENCE   1  (bases 1 to 2574)
  AUTHORS   Bauer,A., Lindemuth,E., Marino,F.E., Krause,R., Joy,J.,
            Docken,S.S., Mallick,S., McCormick,K., Holt,C., Georgiev,I.,
            Felber,B., Keele,B.F., Veazey,R., Davenport,M.P., Li,H., Shaw,G.M.
            and Bar,K.J.
  TITLE     Adaptation of a transmitted/founder simian-human immunodeficiency
            virus 1 for enhanced replication in rhesus macaques
  JOURNAL   Unpublished
REFERENCE   2  (bases 1 to 2574)
  AUTHORS   Bauer,A., Lindemuth,E., Marino,F.E., Krause,R., Joy,J.,
            Docken,S.S., Mallick,S., McCormick,K., Holt,C., Georgiev,I.,
            Felber,B., Keele,B.F., Veazey,R., Davenport,M.P., Li,H., Shaw,G.M.
            and Bar,K.J.
  TITLE     Direct Submission
  JOURNAL   Submitted (03-MAY-2023) Infectious Diseases, University of
            Pennsylvania, 3610 Hamilton Walk, Philadelphia, PA 19104, USA
COMMENT     Bankit Comment: LocalID:seq22_w1
            Bankit Comment: BankIt2700165
            Bankit Comment: FeatPropSourceSeq:seq1_w1
            
            ##Assembly-Data-START##
            Assembly Method       :: Geneious Prime v. 2023.1.2
            Sequencing Technology :: Illumina
            ##Assembly-Data-END##
FEATURES             Location/Qualifiers
     source          1..2574
                     /organism="Simian-Human immunodeficiency virus"
                     /mol_type="other RNA"
                     /strain="CAP256SU"
                     /host="Macaca Mulatta"
                     /db_xref="taxon:57667"
                     /country="USA"
                     /collection_date="01-Jun-2020"
     gene            1..2574
                     /gene="env"
     CDS             1..2574
                     /gene="env"
                     /codon_start=1
                     /product="envelope glycoprotein"
                     /translation="MRVMGIQRNYPQWWIWSMLGFWMLMICNGMWVTVYYGVPVWKEA
                     KTTLFCASDAKAYEKEVHNVWATHACVPTDPNPQEMVLKNVTENFNMWKNDMVDQMHE
                     DVISLWDQSLKPCVKLTPLCVTLNCTNATASNSSIIEGMKNCSFNITTELRDKREKKN
                     ALFYKLDIVQLDGNSSQYRLINCNTSVITQACPKVSFDPIPIHYCAPAGYAILKCNNK
                     TFTGTGPCNNVSTVQCTHGIKPVISTQLLLNGSLAEGEIIIRSENITNNVKTIIVHLN
                     ESVKIECTRPNNNTRTSIRIGPGQAFYATGQVIGDIREAHCNISESKWNETLQRVSKK
                     LKEYFPHKNITFQPSSGGDLEITTHHFNCGGEFFYCNTSSLFNRTYMANSTDMANSTE
                     TNSTRTITIRCRIKQIINMWQEVGRAMYAPPIAGNITCISNITGLLLTRDGGKNNTET
                     FRPGGGNMKDNWRSELYKYKVVEVKPLGVAPTNARRRVVEREKRAVGMGAVFLGFLGA
                     AGSTMGAASITLTVQARQLLSGIVQQQSNLLKAIEAQQHMLKLTVWGIKQLQARVLAL
                     ERYLKDQQLLGMWGCSGKLICTTNVYWNSSWSNKTYGDIWDNMTWMQWEREISNYTEI
                     IYELLEESQNQQEKNEQDLLALDRWNSLWNWFNITNWLWYIKIFIMIVGGLIGLRIIF
                     AVLSLVNRVRQGYSPLSLQTLLPTPRGPARPEGIEEEGGEQGRDRSIRLLTGLSELIW
                     DDLRNLCLFSYHHLRDLILIAARIVQLLGRRGWEALKYLWNILQYWIQELKNSAAIAV
                     AYLQYGWSYFHEAVQAGWRSATETLAGAWGDLWETLRRGGRWILAIPRRIRQGLELTL
                     L"
BASE COUNT      898 a    446 c    606 g    624 t
ORIGIN      
        1 atgagagtga tggggataca gaggaattat ccacaatggt ggatatggag catgttaggc
       61 ttttggatgc taatgatttg taatgggatg tgggtcacag tctactatgg ggtacctgtg
      121 tggaaagaag caaaaactac tctattttgt gcatcagatg ctaaagcata tgagaaagaa
      181 gtgcataatg tctgggctac acatgcctgt gtacccacag accccaatcc acaagaaatg
      241 gttttaaaaa atgtaacaga aaatttcaac atgtggaaaa atgacatggt ggatcagatg
      301 catgaagatg taattagttt atgggatcaa agcctcaagc catgtgtaaa gttgacccca
      361 ctctgtgtca ctctaaactg taccaatgct actgccagca atagcagtat aatagaggga
      421 atgaaaaatt gctctttcaa tataaccaca gaattaagag ataagagaga gaaaaagaat
      481 gcactttttt ataaacttga tatagtacaa ctagatggca actctagtca gtatagatta
      541 ataaattgta atacctcagt cataacacaa gcctgtccaa aggtctcttt tgacccaatt
      601 cctatacatt attgtgctcc agctggttat gcgattctaa agtgtaataa taagacattc
      661 actggaacag gaccgtgtaa taatgtcagc acagtacaat gtacacatgg aattaagcca
      721 gtgatttcaa ctcaactatt gttaaatggt agcctagcag aaggagagat aataattaga
      781 tctgaaaata taacaaacaa tgtcaaaaca ataatagtac atctcaatga atctgtaaag
      841 attgagtgta cgagacccaa taataataca agaacaagta taagaatagg accaggacaa
      901 gcattttatg caacaggaca agtaatagga gacataagag aagcacattg taacattagt
      961 gaaagtaaat ggaatgaaac tttacaaagg gtaagtaaaa aattaaaaga atacttccct
     1021 cataagaata taacatttca accatcctca ggaggggacc tagaaattac aacacatcac
     1081 tttaattgtg gaggagaatt tttctattgc aatacatcaa gcctgtttaa taggacatat
     1141 atggctaata gtacagatat ggctaatagt acagaaacta acagtacacg aaccatcaca
     1201 atccgctgca gaataaaaca aattataaac atgtggcagg aggtgggacg agcaatgtat
     1261 gcccctccca ttgcaggaaa cataacatgt atatcaaata tcacaggact actattgaca
     1321 agggatggag gaaaaaacaa tacggagaca ttcagacctg gaggaggaaa tatgaaggac
     1381 aattggagaa gtgaattata taaatataaa gtggtagaag ttaagccatt aggagtagca
     1441 cccactaatg caagaaggag agtggtggag agagaaaaaa gagcagtggg aatgggagct
     1501 gtgttccttg ggttcttggg agcggcagga agcactatgg gcgcagcatc aataacgctg
     1561 acggtacagg ccagacaatt attgtctggt atagtgcaac agcaaagcaa tttgctgaag
     1621 gctatagagg ctcaacagca tatgttgaaa ctcacggtct ggggcattaa acagctccag
     1681 gcaagagtcc tggccttgga aagataccta aaggatcaac agctcctagg gatgtggggc
     1741 tgctctggaa aactcatctg caccactaat gtatattgga actctagttg gagtaataaa
     1801 acttatggtg atatttggga taacatgacc tggatgcagt gggagagaga aattagcaat
     1861 tatacagaaa taatatatga attgcttgaa gaatcacaaa accagcagga aaagaatgaa
     1921 caagatttac tagcattgga cagatggaac agtctgtgga attggtttaa cataacaaat
     1981 tggctgtggt atataaaaat attcataatg atagtaggag gcttgatagg tttaagaata
     2041 atttttgctg tgctttcttt agtaaataga gttaggcagg gatactcacc tctgtcgttg
     2101 cagaccctcc tcccaacccc acggggaccc gccaggcccg aaggaataga agaagaaggt
     2161 ggagagcaag gcagagacag atccattcga ttgctgaccg gattgtcaga acttatctgg
     2221 gacgacctga ggaacctgtg cctcttcagc taccaccact tgagagactt aatcttaatt
     2281 gcagcgagga ttgtgcaact tctgggacgc agggggtggg aagccctcaa atatctttgg
     2341 aacatcctcc agtattggat ccaggaactg aagaatagtg ctgcaatagc agtagcctac
     2401 ctacaatatg ggtggagcta tttccatgag gcggtccaag ccggctggag atctgcgaca
     2461 gagactcttg cgggcgcgtg gggagactta tgggagactc ttaggagagg tggaagatgg
     2521 atcctcgcaa tccctaggag gattagacaa gggcttgagc tcactctctt gtga
//
LOCUS       seq23_w1                2574 bp    RNA     linear   SYN 03-MAY-2023
DEFINITION  [Simian-
            Human_immunodeficiency_virus]_[virus_isolate_RM5593_w1]_envelope_gl
            ycoprotein_(env)_and_vpu_protein_(vpu)_genes,_partial_cds.
ACCESSION   
VERSION
KEYWORDS    .
SOURCE      Simian-Human immunodeficiency virus
  ORGANISM  Simian-Human immunodeficiency virus
            Viruses; Riboviria; Pararnavirae; Artverviricota; Revtraviricetes;
            Ortervirales; Retroviridae; Orthoretrovirinae; Lentivirus; Primate
            lentivirus group.
REFERENCE   1  (bases 1 to 2574)
  AUTHORS   Bauer,A., Lindemuth,E., Marino,F.E., Krause,R., Joy,J.,
            Docken,S.S., Mallick,S., McCormick,K., Holt,C., Georgiev,I.,
            Felber,B., Keele,B.F., Veazey,R., Davenport,M.P., Li,H., Shaw,G.M.
            and Bar,K.J.
  TITLE     Adaptation of a transmitted/founder simian-human immunodeficiency
            virus 1 for enhanced replication in rhesus macaques
  JOURNAL   Unpublished
REFERENCE   2  (bases 1 to 2574)
  AUTHORS   Bauer,A., Lindemuth,E., Marino,F.E., Krause,R., Joy,J.,
            Docken,S.S., Mallick,S., McCormick,K., Holt,C., Georgiev,I.,
            Felber,B., Keele,B.F., Veazey,R., Davenport,M.P., Li,H., Shaw,G.M.
            and Bar,K.J.
  TITLE     Direct Submission
  JOURNAL   Submitted (03-MAY-2023) Infectious Diseases, University of
            Pennsylvania, 3610 Hamilton Walk, Philadelphia, PA 19104, USA
COMMENT     Bankit Comment: LocalID:seq23_w1
            Bankit Comment: BankIt2700165
            Bankit Comment: FeatPropSourceSeq:seq1_w1
            
            ##Assembly-Data-START##
            Assembly Method       :: Geneious Prime v. 2023.1.2
            Sequencing Technology :: Illumina
            ##Assembly-Data-END##
FEATURES             Location/Qualifiers
     source          1..2574
                     /organism="Simian-Human immunodeficiency virus"
                     /mol_type="other RNA"
                     /strain="CAP256SU"
                     /host="Macaca Mulatta"
                     /db_xref="taxon:57667"
                     /country="USA"
                     /collection_date="01-Jun-2020"
     gene            1..2574
                     /gene="env"
     CDS             1..2574
                     /gene="env"
                     /codon_start=1
                     /product="envelope glycoprotein"
                     /translation="MRVMGIQRNYPQWWIWSMLGFWMLMICNGMWVTVYYGVPVWKEA
                     KTTLFCASDAKAYEKEVHNVWATHACVPTDPNPQEMVLKNVTENFNMWKNDMVDQMHE
                     DVISLWDQSLKPCVKLTPLCVTLNCTNATASNSSIIEGMKNCSFNITTELRDKREKKN
                     ALFYKLDIVQLDGNSSQYRLINCNTSVITQACPKVSFDPIPIHYCAPAGYAILKCNNK
                     TFTGTGPCNNVSTVQCTHGIKPVISTQLLLNGSLAEGEIIIRSENITNNVKTIIVHLN
                     ESVKIECTRPNNNTRTSIRIGPGQAFYATGQVIGDIREAHCNISESKWNETLQRVSKK
                     LKEYFPHKNITFQPSSGGDLEITTHHFNCGGEFFYCNTSSLFNRTYMANSTDMANSTE
                     TNSTRTITIRCRIKQIINMWQEVGRAMYAPPIAGNITCISNITGLLLTRDGGKNNTET
                     FRPGGGNMKDNWRSELYKYKVVEVKPLGVAPTNARRRVVEREKRAVGMGAVFLGFLGA
                     AGSTMGAASITLTVQARQLLSGIVQQQSNLLKAIEAQQHMLKLTVWGIKQLQARVLAL
                     ERYLKDQQLLGMWGCSGKLICTTNVYWNSSWSNKTYGDIWDNMTWMQWEREISNYTEI
                     IYELLEESQNQQEKNEQDLLALDRWNSLWNWFNITNWLWYIKIFIMIVGGLIGLRIIF
                     AVLSLVNRVRQGYSPLSLQTLLPTPRGPARPEGIEEEGGEQGRDRSIRLLTGLSELIW
                     DDLRNLCLFSYHHLRDLILIAARIVQLLGRRGWEALKYLWNILQYWIQELKNSAAIAV
                     AYLQYGWSYFHEAVQAGWRSATETLAGAWGDLWETLRRGGRWILAIPRRIRQGLELTL
                     L"
BASE COUNT      898 a    446 c    606 g    624 t
ORIGIN      
        1 atgagagtga tggggataca gaggaattat ccacaatggt ggatatggag catgttaggc
       61 ttttggatgc taatgatttg taatgggatg tgggtcacag tctactatgg ggtacctgtg
      121 tggaaagaag caaaaactac tctattttgt gcatcagatg ctaaagcata tgagaaagaa
      181 gtgcataatg tctgggctac acatgcctgt gtacccacag accccaatcc acaagaaatg
      241 gttttaaaaa atgtaacaga aaatttcaac atgtggaaaa atgacatggt ggatcagatg
      301 catgaagatg taattagttt atgggatcaa agcctcaagc catgtgtaaa gttgacccca
      361 ctctgtgtca ctctaaactg taccaatgct actgccagca atagcagtat aatagaggga
      421 atgaaaaatt gctctttcaa tataaccaca gaattaagag ataagagaga gaaaaagaat
      481 gcactttttt ataaacttga tatagtacaa ctagatggca actctagtca gtatagatta
      541 ataaattgta atacctcagt cataacacaa gcctgtccaa aggtctcttt tgacccaatt
      601 cctatacatt attgtgctcc agctggttat gcgattctaa agtgtaataa taagacattc
      661 actggaacag gaccgtgtaa taatgtcagc acagtacaat gtacacatgg aattaagcca
      721 gtgatttcaa ctcaactatt gttaaatggt agcctagcag aaggagagat aataattaga
      781 tctgaaaata taacaaacaa tgtcaaaaca ataatagtac atctcaatga atctgtaaag
      841 attgagtgta cgagacccaa taataataca agaacaagta taagaatagg accaggacaa
      901 gcattttatg caacaggaca agtaatagga gacataagag aagcacattg taacattagt
      961 gaaagtaaat ggaatgaaac tttacaaagg gtaagtaaaa aattaaaaga atacttccct
     1021 cataagaata taacatttca accatcctca ggaggggacc tagaaattac aacacatcac
     1081 tttaattgtg gaggagaatt tttctattgc aatacatcaa gcctgtttaa taggacatat
     1141 atggctaata gtacagatat ggctaatagt acagaaacta acagtacacg aaccatcaca
     1201 atccgctgca gaataaaaca aattataaac atgtggcagg aggtgggacg agcaatgtat
     1261 gcccctccca ttgcaggaaa cataacatgt atatcaaata tcacaggact actattgaca
     1321 agggatggag gaaaaaacaa tacggagaca ttcagacctg gaggaggaaa tatgaaggac
     1381 aattggagaa gtgaattata taaatataaa gtggtagaag ttaagccatt aggagtagca
     1441 cccactaatg caagaaggag agtggtggag agagaaaaaa gagcagtggg aatgggagct
     1501 gtgttccttg ggttcttggg agcggcagga agcactatgg gcgcagcatc aataacgctg
     1561 acggtacagg ccagacaatt attgtctggt atagtgcaac agcaaagcaa tttgctgaag
     1621 gctatagagg ctcaacagca tatgttgaaa ctcacggtct ggggcattaa acagctccag
     1681 gcaagagtcc tggccttgga aagataccta aaggatcaac agctcctagg gatgtggggc
     1741 tgctctggaa aactcatctg caccactaat gtatattgga actctagttg gagtaataaa
     1801 acttatggtg atatttggga taacatgacc tggatgcagt gggagagaga aattagcaat
     1861 tatacagaaa taatatatga attgcttgaa gaatcacaaa accagcagga aaagaatgaa
     1921 caagatttac tagcattgga cagatggaac agtctgtgga attggtttaa cataacaaat
     1981 tggctgtggt atataaaaat attcataatg atagtaggag gcttgatagg tttaagaata
     2041 atttttgctg tgctttcttt agtaaataga gttaggcagg gatactcacc tctgtcgttg
     2101 cagaccctcc tcccaacccc acggggaccc gccaggcccg aaggaataga agaagaaggt
     2161 ggagagcaag gcagagacag atccattcga ttgctgaccg gattgtcaga acttatctgg
     2221 gacgacctga ggaacctgtg cctcttcagc taccaccact tgagagactt aatcttaatt
     2281 gcagcgagga ttgtgcaact tctgggacgc agggggtggg aagccctcaa atatctttgg
     2341 aacatcctcc agtattggat ccaggaactg aagaatagtg ctgcaatagc agtagcctac
     2401 ctacaatatg ggtggagcta tttccatgag gcggtccaag ccggctggag atctgcgaca
     2461 gagactcttg cgggcgcgtg gggagactta tgggagactc ttaggagagg tggaagatgg
     2521 atcctcgcaa tccctaggag gattagacaa gggcttgagc tcactctctt gtga
//
LOCUS       seq24_w1                2574 bp    RNA     linear   SYN 03-MAY-2023
DEFINITION  [Simian-
            Human_immunodeficiency_virus]_[virus_isolate_RM5593_w1]_envelope_gl
            ycoprotein_(env)_and_vpu_protein_(vpu)_genes,_partial_cds.
ACCESSION   
VERSION
KEYWORDS    .
SOURCE      Simian-Human immunodeficiency virus
  ORGANISM  Simian-Human immunodeficiency virus
            Viruses; Riboviria; Pararnavirae; Artverviricota; Revtraviricetes;
            Ortervirales; Retroviridae; Orthoretrovirinae; Lentivirus; Primate
            lentivirus group.
REFERENCE   1  (bases 1 to 2574)
  AUTHORS   Bauer,A., Lindemuth,E., Marino,F.E., Krause,R., Joy,J.,
            Docken,S.S., Mallick,S., McCormick,K., Holt,C., Georgiev,I.,
            Felber,B., Keele,B.F., Veazey,R., Davenport,M.P., Li,H., Shaw,G.M.
            and Bar,K.J.
  TITLE     Adaptation of a transmitted/founder simian-human immunodeficiency
            virus 1 for enhanced replication in rhesus macaques
  JOURNAL   Unpublished
REFERENCE   2  (bases 1 to 2574)
  AUTHORS   Bauer,A., Lindemuth,E., Marino,F.E., Krause,R., Joy,J.,
            Docken,S.S., Mallick,S., McCormick,K., Holt,C., Georgiev,I.,
            Felber,B., Keele,B.F., Veazey,R., Davenport,M.P., Li,H., Shaw,G.M.
            and Bar,K.J.
  TITLE     Direct Submission
  JOURNAL   Submitted (03-MAY-2023) Infectious Diseases, University of
            Pennsylvania, 3610 Hamilton Walk, Philadelphia, PA 19104, USA
COMMENT     Bankit Comment: LocalID:seq24_w1
            Bankit Comment: BankIt2700165
            Bankit Comment: FeatPropSourceSeq:seq1_w1
            
            ##Assembly-Data-START##
            Assembly Method       :: Geneious Prime v. 2023.1.2
            Sequencing Technology :: Illumina
            ##Assembly-Data-END##
FEATURES             Location/Qualifiers
     source          1..2574
                     /organism="Simian-Human immunodeficiency virus"
                     /mol_type="other RNA"
                     /strain="CAP256SU"
                     /host="Macaca Mulatta"
                     /db_xref="taxon:57667"
                     /country="USA"
                     /collection_date="01-Jun-2020"
     gene            1..2574
                     /gene="env"
     CDS             1..2574
                     /gene="env"
                     /codon_start=1
                     /product="envelope glycoprotein"
                     /translation="MRVMGIQRNYPQWWIWSMLGFWMLMICNGMWVTVYYGVPVWKEA
                     KTTLFCASDAKAYEKEVHNVWATHACVPTDPNPQEMVLKNVTENFNMWKNDMVDQMHE
                     DVISLWDQSLKPCVKLTPLCVTLNCTNATASNSSIIEGMKNCSFNITTELRDKREKKN
                     ALFYKLDIVQLDGNSSQYRLINCNTSVITQACPKVSFDPIPIHYCAPAGYAILKCNNK
                     TFTGTGPCNNVSTVQCTHGIKPVVSTQLLLNGSLAEGEIIIRSENITNNVKTIIVHLN
                     ESVKIECTRPNNNTRTSIRIGPGQAFYATGQVIGDIREAHCNISESKWNETLQRVSKK
                     LKEYFPHKNITFQPSSGGDLEITTHHFNCGGEFFYCNTSSLFNRTYMANSTDMANSTE
                     TNSTRTITIRCRIKQIINMWQEVGRAMYAPPIAGNITCISNITGLLLTRDGGKNNTET
                     FRPGGGNMKDNWRSELYKYKVVEVKPLGVAPTNARRRVVEREKRAVGMGAVFLGFLGA
                     AGSTMGAASITLTVQARQLLSGIVQQQSNLLKAIEAQQHMLKLTVWGIKQLQARVLAL
                     ERYLKDQQLLGMWGCSGKLICTTNVYWNSSWSNKTYGDIWDNMTWMQWEREISNYTEI
                     IYELLEESQNQQEKNEQDLLALDRWNSLWNWFNITNWLWYIKIFIMIVGGLIGLRIIF
                     AVLSLVNRVRQGYSPLSLQTLLPTPRGPARPEGIEEEGGEQGRDRSIRLLTGLSELIW
                     DDLRNLCLFSYHHLRDLILIAARIVQLLGRRGWEALKYLWNILQYWIQELKNSAAIAV
                     AYLQYGWSYFHEAVQAGWRSATETLAGAWGDLWETLRRGGRWILAIPRRIRQGLELTL
                     L"
BASE COUNT      897 a    446 c    607 g    624 t
ORIGIN      
        1 atgagagtga tggggataca gaggaattat ccacaatggt ggatatggag catgttaggc
       61 ttttggatgc taatgatttg taatgggatg tgggtcacag tctactatgg ggtacctgtg
      121 tggaaagaag caaaaactac tctattttgt gcatcagatg ctaaagcata tgagaaagaa
      181 gtgcataatg tctgggctac acatgcctgt gtacccacag accccaatcc acaagaaatg
      241 gttttaaaaa atgtaacaga aaatttcaac atgtggaaaa atgacatggt ggatcagatg
      301 catgaagatg taattagttt atgggatcaa agcctcaagc catgtgtaaa gttgacccca
      361 ctctgtgtca ctctaaactg taccaatgct actgccagca atagcagtat aatagaggga
      421 atgaaaaatt gctctttcaa tataaccaca gaattaagag ataagagaga gaaaaagaat
      481 gcactttttt ataaacttga tatagtacaa ctagatggca actctagtca gtatagatta
      541 ataaattgta atacctcagt cataacacaa gcctgtccaa aggtctcttt tgacccaatt
      601 cctatacatt attgtgctcc agctggttat gcgattctaa agtgtaataa taagacattc
      661 actggaacag gaccgtgtaa taatgtcagc acagtacaat gtacacatgg aattaagcca
      721 gtggtttcaa ctcaactatt gttaaatggt agcctagcag aaggagagat aataattaga
      781 tctgaaaata taacaaacaa tgtcaaaaca ataatagtac atctcaatga atctgtaaag
      841 attgagtgta cgagacccaa taataataca agaacaagta taagaatagg accaggacaa
      901 gcattttatg caacaggaca agtaatagga gacataagag aagcacattg taacattagt
      961 gaaagtaaat ggaatgaaac tttacaaagg gtaagtaaaa aattaaaaga atacttccct
     1021 cataagaata taacatttca accatcctca ggaggggacc tagaaattac aacacatcac
     1081 tttaattgtg gaggagaatt tttctattgc aatacatcaa gcctgtttaa taggacatat
     1141 atggctaata gtacagatat ggctaatagt acagaaacta acagtacacg aaccatcaca
     1201 atccgctgca gaataaaaca aattataaac atgtggcagg aggtgggacg agcaatgtat
     1261 gcccctccca ttgcaggaaa cataacatgt atatcaaata tcacaggact actattgaca
     1321 agggatggag gaaaaaacaa tacggagaca ttcagacctg gaggaggaaa tatgaaggac
     1381 aattggagaa gtgaattata taaatataaa gtggtagaag ttaagccatt aggagtagca
     1441 cccactaatg caagaaggag agtggtggag agagaaaaaa gagcagtggg aatgggagct
     1501 gtgttccttg ggttcttggg agcggcagga agcactatgg gcgcagcatc aataacgctg
     1561 acggtacagg ccagacaatt attgtctggt atagtgcaac agcaaagcaa tttgctgaag
     1621 gctatagagg ctcaacagca tatgttgaaa ctcacggtct ggggcattaa acagctccag
     1681 gcaagagtcc tggccttgga aagataccta aaggatcaac agctcctagg gatgtggggc
     1741 tgctctggaa aactcatctg caccactaat gtatattgga actctagttg gagtaataaa
     1801 acttatggtg atatttggga taacatgacc tggatgcagt gggagagaga aattagcaat
     1861 tatacagaaa taatatatga attgcttgaa gaatcacaaa accagcagga aaagaatgaa
     1921 caagatttac tagcattgga cagatggaac agtctgtgga attggtttaa cataacaaat
     1981 tggctgtggt atataaaaat attcataatg atagtaggag gcttgatagg tttaagaata
     2041 atttttgctg tgctttcttt agtaaataga gttaggcagg gatactcacc tctgtcgttg
     2101 cagaccctcc tcccaacccc acggggaccc gccaggcccg aaggaataga agaagaaggt
     2161 ggagagcaag gcagagacag atccattcga ttgctgaccg gattgtcaga acttatctgg
     2221 gacgacctga ggaacctgtg cctcttcagc taccaccact tgagagactt aatcttaatt
     2281 gcagcgagga ttgtgcaact tctgggacgc agggggtggg aagccctcaa atatctttgg
     2341 aacatcctcc agtattggat ccaggaactg aagaatagtg ctgcaatagc agtagcctac
     2401 ctacaatatg ggtggagcta tttccatgag gcggtccaag ccggctggag atctgcgaca
     2461 gagactcttg cgggcgcgtg gggagactta tgggagactc ttaggagagg tggaagatgg
     2521 atcctcgcaa tccctaggag gattagacaa gggcttgagc tcactctctt gtga
//
LOCUS       seq25_w1                2574 bp    RNA     linear   SYN 03-MAY-2023
DEFINITION  [Simian-
            Human_immunodeficiency_virus]_[virus_isolate_RM5593_w1]_envelope_gl
            ycoprotein_(env)_and_vpu_protein_(vpu)_genes,_partial_cds.
ACCESSION   
VERSION
KEYWORDS    .
SOURCE      Simian-Human immunodeficiency virus
  ORGANISM  Simian-Human immunodeficiency virus
            Viruses; Riboviria; Pararnavirae; Artverviricota; Revtraviricetes;
            Ortervirales; Retroviridae; Orthoretrovirinae; Lentivirus; Primate
            lentivirus group.
REFERENCE   1  (bases 1 to 2574)
  AUTHORS   Bauer,A., Lindemuth,E., Marino,F.E., Krause,R., Joy,J.,
            Docken,S.S., Mallick,S., McCormick,K., Holt,C., Georgiev,I.,
            Felber,B., Keele,B.F., Veazey,R., Davenport,M.P., Li,H., Shaw,G.M.
            and Bar,K.J.
  TITLE     Adaptation of a transmitted/founder simian-human immunodeficiency
            virus 1 for enhanced replication in rhesus macaques
  JOURNAL   Unpublished
REFERENCE   2  (bases 1 to 2574)
  AUTHORS   Bauer,A., Lindemuth,E., Marino,F.E., Krause,R., Joy,J.,
            Docken,S.S., Mallick,S., McCormick,K., Holt,C., Georgiev,I.,
            Felber,B., Keele,B.F., Veazey,R., Davenport,M.P., Li,H., Shaw,G.M.
            and Bar,K.J.
  TITLE     Direct Submission
  JOURNAL   Submitted (03-MAY-2023) Infectious Diseases, University of
            Pennsylvania, 3610 Hamilton Walk, Philadelphia, PA 19104, USA
COMMENT     Bankit Comment: LocalID:seq25_w1
            Bankit Comment: BankIt2700165
            Bankit Comment: FeatPropSourceSeq:seq1_w1
            
            ##Assembly-Data-START##
            Assembly Method       :: Geneious Prime v. 2023.1.2
            Sequencing Technology :: Illumina
            ##Assembly-Data-END##
FEATURES             Location/Qualifiers
     source          1..2574
                     /organism="Simian-Human immunodeficiency virus"
                     /mol_type="other RNA"
                     /strain="CAP256SU"
                     /host="Macaca Mulatta"
                     /db_xref="taxon:57667"
                     /country="USA"
                     /collection_date="01-Jun-2020"
     gene            1..2574
                     /gene="env"
     CDS             1..2574
                     /gene="env"
                     /codon_start=1
                     /product="envelope glycoprotein"
                     /translation="MRVMGIQRNYPQWWIWSMLGFWMLMICNGMWVTVYYGVPVWKEA
                     KTTLFCASDAKAYEKEVHNVWATHACVPTDPNPQEMVLKNVTENFNMWKNDMVDQMHE
                     DVISLWDQSLKPCVKLTPLCVTLNCTNATASNSSIIEGMKNCSFNITTELRDKREKKN
                     ALFYKLDIVQLDGNSSQYRLINCNTSVITQACPKVSFDPIPIHYCAPAGYAILKCNNK
                     TFTGTGPCNNVSTVQCTHGIKPVVSTQLLLNGSLAEGEIIIRSENITNNVKTIIVHLN
                     ESVKIECTRPNNNTRTSIRIGPGQAFYATGQVIGDIREAHCNISESKWNETLQRVSKK
                     LKEYFPHKNITFQPSSGGDLEITTHHFNCGGEFFYCNTSSLFNRTYMANSTDMANSTE
                     TNSTRTITIHCRIKQIINMWQEVGRAMYAPPIAGNITCISNITGLLLTRDGGKNNTET
                     FRPGGGNMKDNWRSELYKYKVVEVKPLGVAPTNARRRVVEREKRAVGMGAVFLGFLGV
                     AGSTMGAASITLTVQARQLLSGIVQQQSNLLKAIEAQQHMLKLTVWGIKQLQARVLAL
                     ERYLKDQQLLGMWGCSGKLICTTNVYWNSSWSNKTYGDIWDNMTWMQWEREISNYTEI
                     IYELLEESQNQQEKNEQDLLALDRWNSLWNWFNITNWLWYIKIFIMIVGGLIGLRIIF
                     AVLSLVNRVRQGYSPLSLQTLLPTPRGPARPEGIEEEGGEQGRDRSIRLLTGLSELIW
                     DDLRNLCLFSYHHLRDLILIAARIVQLLGRRGWEALKYLWNILQYWIQELKNSAAIAV
                     AYLQYGWSYFHEAVQAGWRSATETLAGAWGDLWETLRRGGRWILAIPRRIRQGLELTL
                     L"
BASE COUNT      898 a    445 c    606 g    625 t
ORIGIN      
        1 atgagagtga tggggataca gaggaattat ccacaatggt ggatatggag catgttaggc
       61 ttttggatgc taatgatttg taatgggatg tgggtcacag tctactatgg ggtacctgtg
      121 tggaaagaag caaaaactac tctattttgt gcatcagatg ctaaagcata tgagaaagaa
      181 gtgcataatg tctgggctac acatgcctgt gtacccacag accccaatcc acaagaaatg
      241 gttttaaaaa atgtaacaga aaatttcaac atgtggaaaa atgacatggt ggatcagatg
      301 catgaagatg taattagttt atgggatcaa agcctcaagc catgtgtaaa gttgacccca
      361 ctctgtgtca ctctaaactg taccaatgct actgccagca atagcagtat aatagaggga
      421 atgaaaaatt gctctttcaa tataaccaca gaattaagag ataagagaga gaaaaagaat
      481 gcactttttt ataaacttga tatagtacaa ctagatggca actctagtca gtatagatta
      541 ataaattgta atacctcagt cataacacaa gcctgtccaa aggtctcttt tgacccaatt
      601 cctatacatt attgtgctcc agctggttat gcgattctaa agtgtaataa taagacattc
      661 actggaacag gaccgtgtaa taatgtcagc acagtacaat gtacacatgg aattaagcca
      721 gtggtttcaa ctcaactatt gttaaatggt agcctagcag aaggagagat aataattaga
      781 tctgaaaata taacaaacaa tgtcaaaaca ataatagtac atctcaatga atctgtaaag
      841 attgagtgta cgagacccaa taataataca agaacaagta taagaatagg accaggacaa
      901 gcattttatg caacaggaca agtaatagga gacataagag aagcacattg taacattagt
      961 gaaagtaaat ggaatgaaac tttacaaagg gtaagtaaaa aattaaaaga atacttccct
     1021 cataagaata taacatttca accatcctca ggaggggacc tagaaattac aacacatcac
     1081 tttaattgtg gaggagaatt tttctattgc aatacatcaa gcctgtttaa taggacatat
     1141 atggctaata gtacagatat ggctaatagt acagaaacta acagtacacg aaccatcaca
     1201 atccactgca gaataaaaca aattataaac atgtggcagg aggtgggacg agcaatgtat
     1261 gcccctccca ttgcaggaaa cataacatgt atatcaaata tcacaggact actattgaca
     1321 agggatggag gaaaaaacaa tacggagaca ttcagacctg gaggaggaaa tatgaaggac
     1381 aattggagaa gtgaattata taaatataaa gtggtagaag ttaagccatt aggagtagca
     1441 cccactaatg caagaaggag agtggtggag agagaaaaaa gagcagtggg aatgggagct
     1501 gtgttccttg ggttcttggg agtggcagga agcactatgg gcgcagcatc aataacgctg
     1561 acggtacagg ccagacaatt attgtctggt atagtgcaac agcaaagcaa tttgctgaag
     1621 gctatagagg ctcaacagca tatgttgaaa ctcacggtct ggggcattaa acagctccag
     1681 gcaagagtcc tggccttgga aagataccta aaggatcaac agctcctagg gatgtggggc
     1741 tgctctggaa aactcatctg caccactaat gtatattgga actctagttg gagtaataaa
     1801 acttatggtg atatttggga taacatgacc tggatgcagt gggagagaga aattagcaat
     1861 tatacagaaa taatatatga attgcttgaa gaatcacaaa accagcagga aaagaatgaa
     1921 caagatttac tagcattgga cagatggaac agtctgtgga attggtttaa cataacaaat
     1981 tggctgtggt atataaaaat attcataatg atagtaggag gcttgatagg tttaagaata
     2041 atttttgctg tgctttcttt agtaaataga gttaggcagg gatactcacc tctgtcgttg
     2101 cagaccctcc tcccaacccc acggggaccc gccaggcccg aaggaataga agaagaaggt
     2161 ggagagcaag gcagagacag atccattcga ttgctgaccg gattgtcaga acttatctgg
     2221 gacgacctga ggaacctgtg cctcttcagc taccaccact tgagagactt aatcttaatt
     2281 gcagcgagga ttgtgcaact tctgggacgc agggggtggg aagccctcaa atatctttgg
     2341 aacatcctcc agtattggat ccaggaactg aagaatagtg ctgcaatagc agtagcctac
     2401 ctacaatatg ggtggagcta tttccatgag gcggtccaag ccggctggag atctgcgaca
     2461 gagactcttg cgggcgcgtg gggagactta tgggagactc ttaggagagg tggaagatgg
     2521 atcctcgcaa tccctaggag gattagacaa gggcttgagc tcactctctt gtga
//
LOCUS       seq26_w1                2574 bp    RNA     linear   SYN 03-MAY-2023
DEFINITION  [Simian-
            Human_immunodeficiency_virus]_[virus_isolate_RM5593_w1]_envelope_gl
            ycoprotein_(env)_and_vpu_protein_(vpu)_genes,_partial_cds.
ACCESSION   
VERSION
KEYWORDS    .
SOURCE      Simian-Human immunodeficiency virus
  ORGANISM  Simian-Human immunodeficiency virus
            Viruses; Riboviria; Pararnavirae; Artverviricota; Revtraviricetes;
            Ortervirales; Retroviridae; Orthoretrovirinae; Lentivirus; Primate
            lentivirus group.
REFERENCE   1  (bases 1 to 2574)
  AUTHORS   Bauer,A., Lindemuth,E., Marino,F.E., Krause,R., Joy,J.,
            Docken,S.S., Mallick,S., McCormick,K., Holt,C., Georgiev,I.,
            Felber,B., Keele,B.F., Veazey,R., Davenport,M.P., Li,H., Shaw,G.M.
            and Bar,K.J.
  TITLE     Adaptation of a transmitted/founder simian-human immunodeficiency
            virus 1 for enhanced replication in rhesus macaques
  JOURNAL   Unpublished
REFERENCE   2  (bases 1 to 2574)
  AUTHORS   Bauer,A., Lindemuth,E., Marino,F.E., Krause,R., Joy,J.,
            Docken,S.S., Mallick,S., McCormick,K., Holt,C., Georgiev,I.,
            Felber,B., Keele,B.F., Veazey,R., Davenport,M.P., Li,H., Shaw,G.M.
            and Bar,K.J.
  TITLE     Direct Submission
  JOURNAL   Submitted (03-MAY-2023) Infectious Diseases, University of
            Pennsylvania, 3610 Hamilton Walk, Philadelphia, PA 19104, USA
COMMENT     Bankit Comment: LocalID:seq26_w1
            Bankit Comment: BankIt2700165
            Bankit Comment: FeatPropSourceSeq:seq1_w1
            
            ##Assembly-Data-START##
            Assembly Method       :: Geneious Prime v. 2023.1.2
            Sequencing Technology :: Illumina
            ##Assembly-Data-END##
FEATURES             Location/Qualifiers
     source          1..2574
                     /organism="Simian-Human immunodeficiency virus"
                     /mol_type="other RNA"
                     /strain="CAP256SU"
                     /host="Macaca Mulatta"
                     /db_xref="taxon:57667"
                     /country="USA"
                     /collection_date="01-Jun-2020"
     gene            1..2574
                     /gene="env"
     CDS             1..2574
                     /gene="env"
                     /codon_start=1
                     /product="envelope glycoprotein"
                     /translation="MRVMGIQRNYPQWWIWSMLGFWMLMICNGMWVTVYYGVPVWKEA
                     KTTLFCASDAKAYEKEVHNVWATHACVPTDPNPQEMVLKNVTENFNMWKNDMVDQMHE
                     DVISLWDQSLKPCVKLTPLCVTLNCTNATASNSSIIEGMKNCSFNITTELRDKREKKN
                     ALFYKLDIVQLDGNSSQYRLINCNTSVITQACPKVSFDPIPIHYCAPAGYAILKCNNK
                     TFTGTGPCNNVSTVQCTHGIKPVISTQLLLNGSLAEGEIIIRSENITNNVKTIIVHLN
                     ESVKIGCTRPNNNTRTSIRIGPGQAFYATGQVIGDIREAHCNISESKWNETLQRVSKK
                     LKEYFPHKNITFQPSSGGDLEITTHHFNCGGEFFYCNTSSLFNRTYMANSTDMANSTE
                     TNSTRTITIRCRIKQIINMWQEVGRAMYAPPIAGNITCISNITGLLLTRDGGKNNTET
                     FRPGGGNMKDNWRSELYKYKVVEVKPLGVAPTNARRRVVEREKRAVGMGAVFLGFLGA
                     AGSTMGAASITLTVQARQLLSGIVQQQSNLLKAIEAQQHMLKLTVWGIKQLQARVLAL
                     ERYLKDQQLLGMWGCSGKLICTTNVYWNSSWSNKTYGDIWDNMTWMQWEREISNYTEI
                     IYELLEESQNQQEKNEQDLLALDRWNSLWNWFNITNWLWYIKIFIMIVGGLIGLRIIF
                     AVLSLVNRVRQGYSPLSLQTLLPTPRGPARPEGIEEEGGEQGRDRSIRLLTGLSELIW
                     DDLRNLCLFSYHHLRDLILIAARIVQLLGRRGWEALKYLWNILQYWIQELKNSAAIAV
                     AYLQYGWSYFHEAVQAGWRSATETLAGAWGDLWETLRRGGRWILAIPRRIRQGLELTL
                     L"
BASE COUNT      897 a    446 c    607 g    624 t
ORIGIN      
        1 atgagagtga tggggataca gaggaattat ccacaatggt ggatatggag catgttaggc
       61 ttttggatgc taatgatttg taatgggatg tgggtcacag tctactatgg ggtacctgtg
      121 tggaaagaag caaaaactac tctattttgt gcatcagatg ctaaagcata tgagaaagaa
      181 gtgcataatg tctgggctac acatgcctgt gtacccacag accccaatcc acaagaaatg
      241 gttttaaaaa atgtaacaga aaatttcaac atgtggaaaa atgacatggt ggatcagatg
      301 catgaagatg taattagttt atgggatcaa agcctcaagc catgtgtaaa gttgacccca
      361 ctctgtgtca ctctaaactg taccaatgct actgccagca atagcagtat aatagaggga
      421 atgaaaaatt gctctttcaa tataaccaca gaattaagag ataagagaga gaaaaagaat
      481 gcactttttt ataaacttga tatagtacaa ctagatggca actctagtca gtatagatta
      541 ataaattgta atacctcagt cataacacaa gcctgtccaa aggtctcttt tgacccaatt
      601 cctatacatt attgtgctcc agctggttat gcgattctaa agtgtaataa taagacattc
      661 actggaacag gaccgtgtaa taatgtcagc acagtacaat gtacacatgg aattaagcca
      721 gtgatttcaa ctcaactatt gttaaatggt agcctagcag aaggagagat aataattaga
      781 tctgaaaata taacaaacaa tgtcaaaaca ataatagtac atctcaatga atctgtaaag
      841 attgggtgta cgagacccaa taataataca agaacaagta taagaatagg accaggacaa
      901 gcattttatg caacaggaca agtaatagga gacataagag aagcacattg taacattagt
      961 gaaagtaaat ggaatgaaac tttacaaagg gtaagtaaaa aattaaaaga atacttccct
     1021 cataagaata taacatttca accatcctca ggaggggacc tagaaattac aacacatcac
     1081 tttaattgtg gaggagaatt tttctattgc aatacatcaa gcctgtttaa taggacatat
     1141 atggctaata gtacagatat ggctaatagt acagaaacta acagtacacg aaccatcaca
     1201 atccgctgca gaataaaaca aattataaac atgtggcagg aggtgggacg agcaatgtat
     1261 gcccctccca ttgcaggaaa cataacatgt atatcaaata tcacaggact actattgaca
     1321 agggatggag gaaaaaacaa tacggagaca ttcagacctg gaggaggaaa tatgaaggac
     1381 aattggagaa gtgaattata taaatataaa gtggtagaag ttaagccatt aggagtagca
     1441 cccactaatg caagaaggag agtggtggag agagaaaaaa gagcagtggg aatgggagct
     1501 gtgttccttg ggttcttggg agcggcagga agcactatgg gcgcagcatc aataacgctg
     1561 acggtacagg ccagacaatt attgtctggt atagtgcaac agcaaagcaa tttgctgaag
     1621 gctatagagg ctcaacagca tatgttgaaa ctcacggtct ggggcattaa acagctccag
     1681 gcaagagtcc tggccttgga aagataccta aaggatcaac agctcctagg gatgtggggc
     1741 tgctctggaa aactcatctg caccactaat gtatattgga actctagttg gagtaataaa
     1801 acttatggtg atatttggga taacatgacc tggatgcagt gggagagaga aattagcaat
     1861 tatacagaaa taatatatga attgcttgaa gaatcacaaa accagcagga aaagaatgaa
     1921 caagatttac tagcattgga cagatggaac agtctgtgga attggtttaa cataacaaat
     1981 tggctgtggt atataaaaat attcataatg atagtaggag gcttgatagg tttaagaata
     2041 atttttgctg tgctttcttt agtaaataga gttaggcagg gatactcacc tctgtcgttg
     2101 cagaccctcc tcccaacccc acggggaccc gccaggcccg aaggaataga agaagaaggt
     2161 ggagagcaag gcagagacag atccattcga ttgctgaccg gattgtcaga acttatctgg
     2221 gacgacctga ggaacctgtg cctcttcagc taccaccact tgagagactt aatcttaatt
     2281 gcagcgagga ttgtgcaact tctgggacgc agggggtggg aagccctcaa atatctttgg
     2341 aacatcctcc agtattggat ccaggaactg aagaatagtg ctgcaatagc agtagcctac
     2401 ctacaatatg ggtggagcta tttccatgag gcggtccaag ccggctggag atctgcgaca
     2461 gagactcttg cgggcgcgtg gggagactta tgggagactc ttaggagagg tggaagatgg
     2521 atcctcgcaa tccctaggag gattagacaa gggcttgagc tcactctctt gtga
//
LOCUS       seq27_w1                2574 bp    RNA     linear   SYN 03-MAY-2023
DEFINITION  [Simian-
            Human_immunodeficiency_virus]_[virus_isolate_RM5593_w1]_envelope_gl
            ycoprotein_(env)_and_vpu_protein_(vpu)_genes,_partial_cds.
ACCESSION   
VERSION
KEYWORDS    .
SOURCE      Simian-Human immunodeficiency virus
  ORGANISM  Simian-Human immunodeficiency virus
            Viruses; Riboviria; Pararnavirae; Artverviricota; Revtraviricetes;
            Ortervirales; Retroviridae; Orthoretrovirinae; Lentivirus; Primate
            lentivirus group.
REFERENCE   1  (bases 1 to 2574)
  AUTHORS   Bauer,A., Lindemuth,E., Marino,F.E., Krause,R., Joy,J.,
            Docken,S.S., Mallick,S., McCormick,K., Holt,C., Georgiev,I.,
            Felber,B., Keele,B.F., Veazey,R., Davenport,M.P., Li,H., Shaw,G.M.
            and Bar,K.J.
  TITLE     Adaptation of a transmitted/founder simian-human immunodeficiency
            virus 1 for enhanced replication in rhesus macaques
  JOURNAL   Unpublished
REFERENCE   2  (bases 1 to 2574)
  AUTHORS   Bauer,A., Lindemuth,E., Marino,F.E., Krause,R., Joy,J.,
            Docken,S.S., Mallick,S., McCormick,K., Holt,C., Georgiev,I.,
            Felber,B., Keele,B.F., Veazey,R., Davenport,M.P., Li,H., Shaw,G.M.
            and Bar,K.J.
  TITLE     Direct Submission
  JOURNAL   Submitted (03-MAY-2023) Infectious Diseases, University of
            Pennsylvania, 3610 Hamilton Walk, Philadelphia, PA 19104, USA
COMMENT     Bankit Comment: LocalID:seq27_w1
            Bankit Comment: BankIt2700165
            Bankit Comment: FeatPropSourceSeq:seq1_w1
            
            ##Assembly-Data-START##
            Assembly Method       :: Geneious Prime v. 2023.1.2
            Sequencing Technology :: Illumina
            ##Assembly-Data-END##
FEATURES             Location/Qualifiers
     source          1..2574
                     /organism="Simian-Human immunodeficiency virus"
                     /mol_type="other RNA"
                     /strain="CAP256SU"
                     /host="Macaca Mulatta"
                     /db_xref="taxon:57667"
                     /country="USA"
                     /collection_date="01-Jun-2020"
     gene            1..2574
                     /gene="env"
     CDS             1..2574
                     /gene="env"
                     /codon_start=1
                     /product="envelope glycoprotein"
                     /translation="MRVMGIQRNYPQWWIWSMLGFWMLMICNGMWVTVYYGVPVWKEA
                     KTTLFCASDAKAYEKEVHNVWATHACVPTDPNPQEMVLKNVTENFNMWKNDMVDQMHE
                     DVISLWDQSLKPCVKLTPLCVTLNCTNATASNSSIIEGMKNCSFNITTELRDKREKKN
                     ALFYKLDIVQLDGNSSQYRLINCNTSVITQACPKVSFDPIPIHYCAPAGYAILKCNNK
                     TFTGTGPCNNVSTVQCTHGIKPVISTQLLLNGSLAEGEIIIRSENITNNVKTIIVHLN
                     ESVKIECTRPNNNTRTSIRIGPGQAFYATGQVIGDIREAHCNISESKWNETLQRVSKK
                     LKEYFPHKNITFQPSSGGDLEITTHHFNCGGEFFYCNTSSLFNRTYMANSTDMANSTE
                     TNSTRTITIHCRIKQIINMWQEVGRAMYAPPIAGNITCISNITGLLLTRDGGKNNTET
                     FRPGGGNMKDNWRSELYKYKVVEVKPLGVAPTNARRRVVEREKRAVGMGAVFLGFLGA
                     AGSTMGAASITLTVQARQLLSGIVQQQSNLLKAIEAQQHMLKLTVWGIKQLQARVLAL
                     ERYLKDQQLLGMWGCSGKLICTTNVYWNSSWSNKTYGDIWDNMTWMQWEREISNYTEI
                     IYELLEESQNQQEKNEQDLLALDRWNSLWNWFNITNWLWYIKIFIMIVGGLIGLRIIF
                     AVLSLVNRVRQGYSPLSLQTLLPTPRGPARPEGIEEEGGEQGRDRSIRLLTGLSELIW
                     DDLRNLCLFSYHHLRDLILIAARIVQLLGRRGWEALKYLWNILQYWIQELKNSAAIAV
                     AYLQYGWSYFHEAVQAGWRSATETLAGAWGDLWETLRRGGRWILAIPRRIRQGLELTL
                     L"
BASE COUNT      899 a    446 c    605 g    624 t
ORIGIN      
        1 atgagagtga tggggataca gaggaattat ccacaatggt ggatatggag catgttaggc
       61 ttttggatgc taatgatttg taatgggatg tgggtcacag tctactatgg ggtacctgtg
      121 tggaaagaag caaaaactac tctattttgt gcatcagatg ctaaagcata tgagaaagaa
      181 gtgcataatg tctgggctac acatgcctgt gtacccacag accccaatcc acaagaaatg
      241 gttttaaaaa atgtaacaga aaatttcaac atgtggaaaa atgacatggt ggatcagatg
      301 catgaagatg taattagttt atgggatcaa agcctcaagc catgtgtaaa gttgacccca
      361 ctctgtgtca ctctaaactg taccaatgct actgccagca atagcagtat aatagaggga
      421 atgaaaaatt gctctttcaa tataaccaca gaattaagag ataagagaga gaaaaagaat
      481 gcactttttt ataaacttga tatagtacaa ctagatggca actctagtca gtatagatta
      541 ataaattgta atacctcagt cataacacaa gcctgtccaa aggtctcttt tgacccaatt
      601 cctatacatt attgtgctcc agctggttat gcgattctaa agtgtaataa taagacattc
      661 actggaacag gaccgtgtaa taatgtcagc acagtacaat gtacacatgg aattaagcca
      721 gtgatttcaa ctcaactatt gttaaatggt agcctagcag aaggagagat aataattaga
      781 tctgaaaata taacaaacaa tgtcaaaaca ataatagtac atctcaatga atctgtaaag
      841 attgagtgta cgagacccaa taataataca agaacaagta taagaatagg accaggacaa
      901 gcattttatg caacaggaca agtaatagga gacataagag aagcacattg taacattagt
      961 gaaagtaaat ggaatgaaac tttacaaagg gtaagtaaaa aattaaaaga atacttccct
     1021 cataagaata taacatttca accatcctca ggaggggacc tagaaattac aacacatcac
     1081 tttaattgtg gaggagaatt tttctattgc aatacatcaa gcctgtttaa taggacatat
     1141 atggctaata gtacagatat ggctaatagt acagaaacta acagtacacg aaccatcaca
     1201 atccactgca gaataaaaca aattataaac atgtggcagg aggtgggacg agcaatgtat
     1261 gcccctccca ttgcaggaaa cataacatgt atatcaaata tcacaggact actattgaca
     1321 agggatggag gaaaaaacaa tacggagaca ttcagacctg gaggaggaaa tatgaaggac
     1381 aattggagaa gtgaattata taaatataaa gtggtagaag ttaagccatt aggagtagca
     1441 cccactaatg caagaaggag agtggtggag agagaaaaaa gagcagtggg aatgggagct
     1501 gtgttccttg ggttcttggg agcggcagga agcactatgg gcgcagcatc aataacgctg
     1561 acggtacagg ccagacaatt attgtctggt atagtgcaac agcaaagcaa tttgctgaag
     1621 gctatagagg ctcaacagca tatgttgaaa ctcacggtct ggggcattaa acagctccag
     1681 gcaagagtcc tggccttgga aagataccta aaggatcaac agctcctagg gatgtggggc
     1741 tgctctggaa aactcatctg caccactaat gtatattgga actctagttg gagtaataaa
     1801 acttatggtg atatttggga taacatgacc tggatgcagt gggagagaga aattagcaat
     1861 tatacagaaa taatatatga attgcttgaa gaatcacaaa accagcagga aaagaatgaa
     1921 caagatttac tagcattgga cagatggaac agtctgtgga attggtttaa cataacaaat
     1981 tggctgtggt atataaaaat attcataatg atagtaggag gcttgatagg tttaagaata
     2041 atttttgctg tgctttcttt agtaaataga gttaggcagg gatactcacc tctgtcgttg
     2101 cagaccctcc tcccaacccc acggggaccc gccaggcccg aaggaataga agaagaaggt
     2161 ggagagcaag gcagagacag atccattcga ttgctgaccg gattgtcaga acttatctgg
     2221 gacgacctga ggaacctgtg cctcttcagc taccaccact tgagagactt aatcttaatt
     2281 gcagcgagga ttgtgcaact tctgggacgc agggggtggg aagccctcaa atatctttgg
     2341 aacatcctcc agtattggat ccaggaactg aagaatagtg ctgcaatagc agtagcctac
     2401 ctacaatatg ggtggagcta tttccatgag gcggtccaag ccggctggag atctgcgaca
     2461 gagactcttg cgggcgcgtg gggagactta tgggagactc ttaggagagg tggaagatgg
     2521 atcctcgcaa tccctaggag gattagacaa gggcttgagc tcactctctt gtga
//
LOCUS       seq28_w1                2574 bp    RNA     linear   SYN 03-MAY-2023
DEFINITION  [Simian-
            Human_immunodeficiency_virus]_[virus_isolate_RM5593_w1]_envelope_gl
            ycoprotein_(env)_and_vpu_protein_(vpu)_genes,_partial_cds.
ACCESSION   
VERSION
KEYWORDS    .
SOURCE      Simian-Human immunodeficiency virus
  ORGANISM  Simian-Human immunodeficiency virus
            Viruses; Riboviria; Pararnavirae; Artverviricota; Revtraviricetes;
            Ortervirales; Retroviridae; Orthoretrovirinae; Lentivirus; Primate
            lentivirus group.
REFERENCE   1  (bases 1 to 2574)
  AUTHORS   Bauer,A., Lindemuth,E., Marino,F.E., Krause,R., Joy,J.,
            Docken,S.S., Mallick,S., McCormick,K., Holt,C., Georgiev,I.,
            Felber,B., Keele,B.F., Veazey,R., Davenport,M.P., Li,H., Shaw,G.M.
            and Bar,K.J.
  TITLE     Adaptation of a transmitted/founder simian-human immunodeficiency
            virus 1 for enhanced replication in rhesus macaques
  JOURNAL   Unpublished
REFERENCE   2  (bases 1 to 2574)
  AUTHORS   Bauer,A., Lindemuth,E., Marino,F.E., Krause,R., Joy,J.,
            Docken,S.S., Mallick,S., McCormick,K., Holt,C., Georgiev,I.,
            Felber,B., Keele,B.F., Veazey,R., Davenport,M.P., Li,H., Shaw,G.M.
            and Bar,K.J.
  TITLE     Direct Submission
  JOURNAL   Submitted (03-MAY-2023) Infectious Diseases, University of
            Pennsylvania, 3610 Hamilton Walk, Philadelphia, PA 19104, USA
COMMENT     Bankit Comment: LocalID:seq28_w1
            Bankit Comment: BankIt2700165
            Bankit Comment: FeatPropSourceSeq:seq1_w1
            
            ##Assembly-Data-START##
            Assembly Method       :: Geneious Prime v. 2023.1.2
            Sequencing Technology :: Illumina
            ##Assembly-Data-END##
FEATURES             Location/Qualifiers
     source          1..2574
                     /organism="Simian-Human immunodeficiency virus"
                     /mol_type="other RNA"
                     /strain="CAP256SU"
                     /host="Macaca Mulatta"
                     /db_xref="taxon:57667"
                     /country="USA"
                     /collection_date="01-Jun-2020"
     gene            1..2574
                     /gene="env"
     CDS             1..2574
                     /gene="env"
                     /codon_start=1
                     /product="envelope glycoprotein"
                     /translation="MRVMGIQRNYPQWWIWSMLGFWMLMICNGMWVTVYYGVPVWKEA
                     KTTLFCASDAKAYEKEVHNVWATHACVPTDPNPQEMVLKNVTENFNMWKNDMVDQMHE
                     DVISLWDQSLKPCVKLTPLCVTLNCTNATASNSSIIEGMKNCSFNITTELRDKREKKN
                     ALFYKLDIVQLDGNSSQYRLINCNTSVITQACPKVSFDPIPIHYCAPAGYAILKCNNK
                     TFTGTGPCNNVSTVQCTHGIKPVISTQLLLNGSLAEGEIIIRSENITNNVKTIIVHLN
                     ESVKIECTRPNNNTRTSIRIGPGQAFYATGQVIGDIREAHCNISESKWNETLQRVSKK
                     LKEYFPHKNITFQPSSGGDLEITTHHFNCGGEFFYCNTSSLFNRTYMANSTDMANSTE
                     TNSTRTITIHCRIKQIINMWQEVGRAMYAPPIAGNITCISNITGLLLTRDGGKNNTET
                     FRPGGGNMKDNWRSELYKYKVVEVKPLGVAPTNARRRVVEREKRAVGMGAVFLGFLGA
                     AGSTMGAASITLTVQARQLLSGIVQQQSNLLKAIEAQQHMLKLTVWGIKQLQARVLAL
                     ERYLKDQQLLGMWGCSGKLICTTNVYWNSSWSNKTYGDIWDNMTWMQWEREISNYTEI
                     IYELLEESQNQQEKNEQDLLALDRWNSLWNWFNITNWLWYIKIFIMIVGGLIGLRIIF
                     AVLSLVNRVRQGYSPLSLQTLLPTPRGPARPEGIEEEGGEQGRDRSIRLLTGLSELIW
                     DDLRNLCLFSYHHLRDLILIAARIVQLLGRRGWEALKYLWNILQYWIQELKNSAAIAV
                     AYLQYGWSYFHEAVQAGWRSATETLAGAWGDLWETLRRGGRWILAIPRRIRQGLELTL
                     L"
BASE COUNT      899 a    446 c    605 g    624 t
ORIGIN      
        1 atgagagtga tggggataca gaggaattat ccacaatggt ggatatggag catgttaggc
       61 ttttggatgc taatgatttg taatgggatg tgggtcacag tctactatgg ggtacctgtg
      121 tggaaagaag caaaaactac tctattttgt gcatcagatg ctaaagcata tgagaaagaa
      181 gtgcataatg tctgggctac acatgcctgt gtacccacag accccaatcc acaagaaatg
      241 gttttaaaaa atgtaacaga aaatttcaac atgtggaaaa atgacatggt ggatcagatg
      301 catgaagatg taattagttt atgggatcaa agcctcaagc catgtgtaaa gttgacccca
      361 ctctgtgtca ctctaaactg taccaatgct actgccagca atagcagtat aatagaggga
      421 atgaaaaatt gctctttcaa tataaccaca gaattaagag ataagagaga gaaaaagaat
      481 gcactttttt ataaacttga tatagtacaa ctagatggca actctagtca gtatagatta
      541 ataaattgta atacctcagt cataacacaa gcctgtccaa aggtctcttt tgacccaatt
      601 cctatacatt attgtgctcc agctggttat gcgattctaa agtgtaataa taagacattc
      661 actggaacag gaccgtgtaa taatgtcagc acagtacaat gtacacatgg aattaagcca
      721 gtgatttcaa ctcaactatt gttaaatggt agcctagcag aaggagagat aataattaga
      781 tctgaaaata taacaaacaa tgtcaaaaca ataatagtac atctcaatga atctgtaaag
      841 attgagtgta cgagacccaa taataataca agaacaagta taagaatagg accaggacaa
      901 gcattttatg caacaggaca agtaatagga gacataagag aagcacattg taacattagt
      961 gaaagtaaat ggaatgaaac tttacaaagg gtaagtaaaa aattaaaaga atacttccct
     1021 cataagaata taacatttca accatcctca ggaggggacc tagaaattac aacacatcac
     1081 tttaattgtg gaggagaatt tttctattgc aatacatcaa gcctgtttaa taggacatat
     1141 atggctaata gtacagatat ggctaatagt acagaaacta acagtacacg aaccatcaca
     1201 atccactgca gaataaaaca aattataaac atgtggcagg aggtgggacg agcaatgtat
     1261 gcccctccca ttgcaggaaa cataacatgt atatcaaata tcacaggact actattgaca
     1321 agggatggag gaaaaaacaa tacggagaca ttcagacctg gaggaggaaa tatgaaggac
     1381 aattggagaa gtgaattata taaatataaa gtggtagaag ttaagccatt aggagtagca
     1441 cccactaatg caagaaggag agtggtggag agagaaaaaa gagcagtggg aatgggagct
     1501 gtgttccttg ggttcttggg agcggcagga agcactatgg gcgcagcatc aataacgctg
     1561 acggtacagg ccagacaatt attgtctggt atagtgcaac agcaaagcaa tttgctgaag
     1621 gctatagagg ctcaacagca tatgttgaaa ctcacggtct ggggcattaa acagctccag
     1681 gcaagagtcc tggccttgga aagataccta aaggatcaac agctcctagg gatgtggggc
     1741 tgctctggaa aactcatctg caccactaat gtatattgga actctagttg gagtaataaa
     1801 acttatggtg atatttggga taacatgacc tggatgcagt gggagagaga aattagcaat
     1861 tatacagaaa taatatatga attgcttgaa gaatcacaaa accagcagga aaagaatgaa
     1921 caagatttac tagcattgga cagatggaac agtctgtgga attggtttaa cataacaaat
     1981 tggctgtggt atataaaaat attcataatg atagtaggag gcttgatagg tttaagaata
     2041 atttttgctg tgctttcttt agtaaataga gttaggcagg gatactcacc tctgtcgttg
     2101 cagaccctcc tcccaacccc acggggaccc gccaggcccg aaggaataga agaagaaggt
     2161 ggagagcaag gcagagacag atccattcga ttgctgaccg gattgtcaga acttatctgg
     2221 gacgacctga ggaacctgtg cctcttcagc taccaccact tgagagactt aatcttaatt
     2281 gcagcgagga ttgtgcaact tctgggacgc agggggtggg aagccctcaa atatctttgg
     2341 aacatcctcc agtattggat ccaggaactg aagaatagtg ctgcaatagc agtagcctac
     2401 ctacaatatg ggtggagcta tttccatgag gcggtccaag ccggctggag atctgcgaca
     2461 gagactcttg cgggcgcgtg gggagactta tgggagactc ttaggagagg tggaagatgg
     2521 atcctcgcaa tccctaggag gattagacaa gggcttgagc tcactctctt gtga
//
LOCUS       seq29_w1                2574 bp    RNA     linear   SYN 03-MAY-2023
DEFINITION  [Simian-
            Human_immunodeficiency_virus]_[virus_isolate_RM5593_w1]_envelope_gl
            ycoprotein_(env)_and_vpu_protein_(vpu)_genes,_partial_cds.
ACCESSION   
VERSION
KEYWORDS    .
SOURCE      Simian-Human immunodeficiency virus
  ORGANISM  Simian-Human immunodeficiency virus
            Viruses; Riboviria; Pararnavirae; Artverviricota; Revtraviricetes;
            Ortervirales; Retroviridae; Orthoretrovirinae; Lentivirus; Primate
            lentivirus group.
REFERENCE   1  (bases 1 to 2574)
  AUTHORS   Bauer,A., Lindemuth,E., Marino,F.E., Krause,R., Joy,J.,
            Docken,S.S., Mallick,S., McCormick,K., Holt,C., Georgiev,I.,
            Felber,B., Keele,B.F., Veazey,R., Davenport,M.P., Li,H., Shaw,G.M.
            and Bar,K.J.
  TITLE     Adaptation of a transmitted/founder simian-human immunodeficiency
            virus 1 for enhanced replication in rhesus macaques
  JOURNAL   Unpublished
REFERENCE   2  (bases 1 to 2574)
  AUTHORS   Bauer,A., Lindemuth,E., Marino,F.E., Krause,R., Joy,J.,
            Docken,S.S., Mallick,S., McCormick,K., Holt,C., Georgiev,I.,
            Felber,B., Keele,B.F., Veazey,R., Davenport,M.P., Li,H., Shaw,G.M.
            and Bar,K.J.
  TITLE     Direct Submission
  JOURNAL   Submitted (03-MAY-2023) Infectious Diseases, University of
            Pennsylvania, 3610 Hamilton Walk, Philadelphia, PA 19104, USA
COMMENT     Bankit Comment: LocalID:seq29_w1
            Bankit Comment: BankIt2700165
            Bankit Comment: FeatPropSourceSeq:seq1_w1
            
            ##Assembly-Data-START##
            Assembly Method       :: Geneious Prime v. 2023.1.2
            Sequencing Technology :: Illumina
            ##Assembly-Data-END##
FEATURES             Location/Qualifiers
     source          1..2574
                     /organism="Simian-Human immunodeficiency virus"
                     /mol_type="other RNA"
                     /strain="CAP256SU"
                     /host="Macaca Mulatta"
                     /db_xref="taxon:57667"
                     /country="USA"
                     /collection_date="01-Jun-2020"
     gene            1..2574
                     /gene="env"
     CDS             1..2574
                     /gene="env"
                     /codon_start=1
                     /product="envelope glycoprotein"
                     /translation="MRVMGIQRNYPQWWIWSMLGFWMLMICNGMWVTVYYGVPVWKEA
                     KTTLFCASDAKAYEKEVHNVWATHACVPTDPNPQEMVLKNVTENFNMWKNDMVDQMHE
                     DVISLWDQSLKPCVKLTPLCVTLNCTNATASNSSIIEGMKNCSFNITTELRDKREKKN
                     ALFYKLDIVQLDGNSSQYRLINCNTSVITQACPKVSFDPIPIHYCAPAGYAILKCNNK
                     TFTGTGPCNNVSTVQCTHGIKPVISTQLLLNGSLAEGEIIIRSENITNNVKTIIVHLN
                     ESVKIECTRPNNNTRTSIRIGPGQAFYATGQVIGDIREAHCNISESKWNETLQRVSKK
                     LKEYFPHKNITFQPSSGGDLEITTHHFNCGGEFFYCNTSSLFNRTYMANSTDMANSTE
                     TNSTRTITIHCRIKQIINMWQEVGRAMYAPPIAGNITCISNITGLLLTRDGGKNNTET
                     FRPGGGNMKDNWRSELYKYKVVEVKPLGVAPTNARRRVVEREKRAVGMGAVFLGFLGA
                     AGSTMGAASITLTVQARQLLSGIVQQQSNLLKAIEAQQHMLKLTVWGIKQLQARVLAL
                     ERYLKDQQLLGMWGCSGKLICTTNVYWNSSWSNKTYGDIWDNMTWMQWEREISNYTEI
                     IYELLEESQNQQEKNEQDLLALDRWNSLWNWFNITNWLWYIKIFIMIVGGLIGLRIIF
                     AVLSLVNRVRQGYSPLSLQTLLPTPRGPARPEGIEEEGGEQGRDRSIRLLTGLSELIW
                     DDLRNLCLFSYHHLRDLILIAARIVQLLGRRGWEALKYLWNILQYWIQELKNSAAIAV
                     AYLQYGWSYFHEAVQAGWRSATETLAGAWGDLWETLRRGGRWILAIPRRIRQGLELTL
                     L"
BASE COUNT      899 a    446 c    605 g    624 t
ORIGIN      
        1 atgagagtga tggggataca gaggaattat ccacaatggt ggatatggag catgttaggc
       61 ttttggatgc taatgatttg taatgggatg tgggtcacag tctactatgg ggtacctgtg
      121 tggaaagaag caaaaactac tctattttgt gcatcagatg ctaaagcata tgagaaagaa
      181 gtgcataatg tctgggctac acatgcctgt gtacccacag accccaatcc acaagaaatg
      241 gttttaaaaa atgtaacaga aaatttcaac atgtggaaaa atgacatggt ggatcagatg
      301 catgaagatg taattagttt atgggatcaa agcctcaagc catgtgtaaa gttgacccca
      361 ctctgtgtca ctctaaactg taccaatgct actgccagca atagcagtat aatagaggga
      421 atgaaaaatt gctctttcaa tataaccaca gaattaagag ataagagaga gaaaaagaat
      481 gcactttttt ataaacttga tatagtacaa ctagatggca actctagtca gtatagatta
      541 ataaattgta atacctcagt cataacacaa gcctgtccaa aggtctcttt tgacccaatt
      601 cctatacatt attgtgctcc agctggttat gcgattctaa agtgtaataa taagacattc
      661 actggaacag gaccgtgtaa taatgtcagc acagtacaat gtacacatgg aattaagcca
      721 gtgatttcaa ctcaactatt gttaaatggt agcctagcag aaggagagat aataattaga
      781 tctgaaaata taacaaacaa tgtcaaaaca ataatagtac atctcaatga atctgtaaag
      841 attgagtgta cgagacccaa taataataca agaacaagta taagaatagg accaggacaa
      901 gcattttatg caacaggaca agtaatagga gacataagag aagcacattg taacattagt
      961 gaaagtaaat ggaatgaaac tttacaaagg gtaagtaaaa aattaaaaga atacttccct
     1021 cataagaata taacatttca accatcctca ggaggggacc tagaaattac aacacatcac
     1081 tttaattgtg gaggagaatt tttctattgc aatacatcaa gcctgtttaa taggacatat
     1141 atggctaata gtacagatat ggctaatagt acagaaacta acagtacacg aaccatcaca
     1201 atccactgca gaataaaaca aattataaac atgtggcagg aggtgggacg agcaatgtat
     1261 gcccctccca ttgcaggaaa cataacatgt atatcaaata tcacaggact actattgaca
     1321 agggatggag gaaaaaacaa tacggagaca ttcagacctg gaggaggaaa tatgaaggac
     1381 aattggagaa gtgaattata taaatataaa gtggtagaag ttaagccatt aggagtagca
     1441 cccactaatg caagaaggag agtggtggag agagaaaaaa gagcagtggg aatgggagct
     1501 gtgttccttg ggttcttggg agcggcagga agcactatgg gcgcagcatc aataacgctg
     1561 acggtacagg ccagacaatt attgtctggt atagtgcaac agcaaagcaa tttgctgaag
     1621 gctatagagg ctcaacagca tatgttgaaa ctcacggtct ggggcattaa acagctccag
     1681 gcaagagtcc tggccttgga aagataccta aaggatcaac agctcctagg gatgtggggc
     1741 tgctctggaa aactcatctg caccactaat gtatattgga actctagttg gagtaataaa
     1801 acttatggtg atatttggga taacatgacc tggatgcagt gggagagaga aattagcaat
     1861 tatacagaaa taatatatga attgcttgaa gaatcacaaa accagcagga aaagaatgaa
     1921 caagatttac tagcattgga cagatggaac agtctgtgga attggtttaa cataacaaat
     1981 tggctgtggt atataaaaat attcataatg atagtaggag gcttgatagg tttaagaata
     2041 atttttgctg tgctttcttt agtaaataga gttaggcagg gatactcacc tctgtcgttg
     2101 cagaccctcc tcccaacccc acggggaccc gccaggcccg aaggaataga agaagaaggt
     2161 ggagagcaag gcagagacag atccattcga ttgctgaccg gattgtcaga acttatctgg
     2221 gacgacctga ggaacctgtg cctcttcagc taccaccact tgagagactt aatcttaatt
     2281 gcagcgagga ttgtgcaact tctgggacgc agggggtggg aagccctcaa atatctttgg
     2341 aacatcctcc agtattggat ccaggaactg aagaatagtg ctgcaatagc agtagcctac
     2401 ctacaatatg ggtggagcta tttccatgag gcggtccaag ccggctggag atctgcgaca
     2461 gagactcttg cgggcgcgtg gggagactta tgggagactc ttaggagagg tggaagatgg
     2521 atcctcgcaa tccctaggag gattagacaa gggcttgagc tcactctctt gtga
//
LOCUS       seq30_w1                2574 bp    RNA     linear   SYN 03-MAY-2023
DEFINITION  [Simian-
            Human_immunodeficiency_virus]_[virus_isolate_RM5593_w1]_envelope_gl
            ycoprotein_(env)_and_vpu_protein_(vpu)_genes,_partial_cds.
ACCESSION   
VERSION
KEYWORDS    .
SOURCE      Simian-Human immunodeficiency virus
  ORGANISM  Simian-Human immunodeficiency virus
            Viruses; Riboviria; Pararnavirae; Artverviricota; Revtraviricetes;
            Ortervirales; Retroviridae; Orthoretrovirinae; Lentivirus; Primate
            lentivirus group.
REFERENCE   1  (bases 1 to 2574)
  AUTHORS   Bauer,A., Lindemuth,E., Marino,F.E., Krause,R., Joy,J.,
            Docken,S.S., Mallick,S., McCormick,K., Holt,C., Georgiev,I.,
            Felber,B., Keele,B.F., Veazey,R., Davenport,M.P., Li,H., Shaw,G.M.
            and Bar,K.J.
  TITLE     Adaptation of a transmitted/founder simian-human immunodeficiency
            virus 1 for enhanced replication in rhesus macaques
  JOURNAL   Unpublished
REFERENCE   2  (bases 1 to 2574)
  AUTHORS   Bauer,A., Lindemuth,E., Marino,F.E., Krause,R., Joy,J.,
            Docken,S.S., Mallick,S., McCormick,K., Holt,C., Georgiev,I.,
            Felber,B., Keele,B.F., Veazey,R., Davenport,M.P., Li,H., Shaw,G.M.
            and Bar,K.J.
  TITLE     Direct Submission
  JOURNAL   Submitted (03-MAY-2023) Infectious Diseases, University of
            Pennsylvania, 3610 Hamilton Walk, Philadelphia, PA 19104, USA
COMMENT     Bankit Comment: LocalID:seq30_w1
            Bankit Comment: BankIt2700165
            Bankit Comment: FeatPropSourceSeq:seq1_w1
            
            ##Assembly-Data-START##
            Assembly Method       :: Geneious Prime v. 2023.1.2
            Sequencing Technology :: Illumina
            ##Assembly-Data-END##
FEATURES             Location/Qualifiers
     source          1..2574
                     /organism="Simian-Human immunodeficiency virus"
                     /mol_type="other RNA"
                     /strain="CAP256SU"
                     /host="Macaca Mulatta"
                     /db_xref="taxon:57667"
                     /country="USA"
                     /collection_date="01-Jun-2020"
     gene            1..2574
                     /gene="env"
     CDS             1..2574
                     /gene="env"
                     /codon_start=1
                     /product="envelope glycoprotein"
                     /translation="MRVMGIQRNYPQWWIWSMLGFWMLMICNGMWVTVYYGVPVWKEA
                     KTTLFCASDAKAYEKEVHNVWATHACVPTDPNPQEMVLKNVTENFNMWKNDMVDQMHE
                     DVISLWDQSLKPCVKLTPLCVTLNCTNATASNSSIIEGMKNCSFNITTELRDKREKKN
                     ALFYKLDIVQLDGNSSQYRLINCNTSVITQACPKVSFDPIPIHYCAPAGYAILKCNNK
                     TFTGTGPCNNVSTVQCTHGIKPVISTQLLLNGSLAEGEIIIRSENITNNVKTIIVHLN
                     ESVKIECMRPNNNTRTSIRIGPGQAFYATGQVIGDIREAHCNISESKWNETLQRVSKK
                     LKEYFPHKNITFQPSSGGDLEITTHHFNCGGEFFYCNTSSLFNRTYMANSTDMANSTE
                     TNSTRTITIRCRIKQIINMWQEVGRAMYAPPIAGNITCISNITGLLLTRDGGKNNTET
                     FRPGGGNMKDNWRSELYKYKVVEVKPLGVAPTNARRRVVEREKRAVGMGAVFLGFLGA
                     AGSTMGAASITLTVQARQLLSGIVQQQSNLLKAIEAQQHMLKLTVWGIKQLQARVLAL
                     ERYLKDQQLLGMWGCSGKLICTTNVYWNSSWSNKTYGDIWDNMTWMQWEREISNYTEI
                     IYELLEESQNQQEKNEQDLLALDRWNSLWNWFNITNWLWYIKIFIMIVGGLIGLRIIF
                     AVLSLVNRVRQGYSPLSLQTLLPTPRGPARPEGIEEEGGEQGRDRSIRLLTGLSELIW
                     DDLRNLCLFSYHHLRDLILIAARIVQLLGRRGWEALKYLWNILQYWIQELKNSAAIAV
                     AYLQYGWSYFHEAVQAGWRSATETLAGAWGDLWETLRRGGRWILAIPRRIRQGLELTL
                     L"
BASE COUNT      898 a    445 c    606 g    625 t
ORIGIN      
        1 atgagagtga tggggataca gaggaattat ccacaatggt ggatatggag catgttaggc
       61 ttttggatgc taatgatttg taatgggatg tgggtcacag tctactatgg ggtacctgtg
      121 tggaaagaag caaaaactac tctattttgt gcatcagatg ctaaagcata tgagaaagaa
      181 gtgcataatg tctgggctac acatgcctgt gtacccacag accccaatcc acaagaaatg
      241 gttttaaaaa atgtaacaga aaatttcaac atgtggaaaa atgacatggt ggatcagatg
      301 catgaagatg taattagttt atgggatcaa agcctcaagc catgtgtaaa gttgacccca
      361 ctctgtgtca ctctaaactg taccaatgct actgccagca atagcagtat aatagaggga
      421 atgaaaaatt gctctttcaa tataaccaca gaattaagag ataagagaga gaaaaagaat
      481 gcactttttt ataaacttga tatagtacaa ctagatggca actctagtca gtatagatta
      541 ataaattgta atacctcagt cataacacaa gcctgtccaa aggtctcttt tgacccaatt
      601 cctatacatt attgtgctcc agctggttat gcgattctaa agtgtaataa taagacattc
      661 actggaacag gaccgtgtaa taatgtcagc acagtacaat gtacacatgg aattaagcca
      721 gtgatttcaa ctcaactatt gttaaatggt agcctagcag aaggagagat aataattaga
      781 tctgaaaata taacaaacaa tgtcaaaaca ataatagtac atctcaatga atctgtaaag
      841 attgagtgta tgagacccaa taataataca agaacaagta taagaatagg accaggacaa
      901 gcattttatg caacaggaca agtaatagga gacataagag aagcacattg taacattagt
      961 gaaagtaaat ggaatgaaac tttacaaagg gtaagtaaaa aattaaaaga atacttccct
     1021 cataagaata taacatttca accatcctca ggaggggacc tagaaattac aacacatcac
     1081 tttaattgtg gaggagaatt tttctattgc aatacatcaa gcctgtttaa taggacatat
     1141 atggctaata gtacagatat ggctaatagt acagaaacta acagtacacg aaccatcaca
     1201 atccgctgca gaataaaaca aattataaac atgtggcagg aggtgggacg agcaatgtat
     1261 gcccctccca ttgcaggaaa cataacatgt atatcaaata tcacaggact actattgaca
     1321 agggatggag gaaaaaacaa tacggagaca ttcagacctg gaggaggaaa tatgaaggac
     1381 aattggagaa gtgaattata taaatataaa gtggtagaag ttaagccatt aggagtagca
     1441 cccactaatg caagaaggag agtggtggag agagaaaaaa gagcagtggg aatgggagct
     1501 gtgttccttg ggttcttggg agcggcagga agcactatgg gcgcagcatc aataacgctg
     1561 acggtacagg ccagacaatt attgtctggt atagtgcaac agcaaagcaa tttgctgaag
     1621 gctatagagg ctcaacagca tatgttgaaa ctcacggtct ggggcattaa acagctccag
     1681 gcaagagtcc tggccttgga aagataccta aaggatcaac agctcctagg gatgtggggc
     1741 tgctctggaa aactcatctg caccactaat gtatattgga actctagttg gagtaataaa
     1801 acttatggtg atatttggga taacatgacc tggatgcagt gggagagaga aattagcaat
     1861 tatacagaaa taatatatga attgcttgaa gaatcacaaa accagcagga aaagaatgaa
     1921 caagatttac tagcattgga cagatggaac agtctgtgga attggtttaa cataacaaat
     1981 tggctgtggt atataaaaat attcataatg atagtaggag gcttgatagg tttaagaata
     2041 atttttgctg tgctttcttt agtaaataga gttaggcagg gatactcacc tctgtcgttg
     2101 cagaccctcc tcccaacccc acggggaccc gccaggcccg aaggaataga agaagaaggt
     2161 ggagagcaag gcagagacag atccattcga ttgctgaccg gattgtcaga acttatctgg
     2221 gacgacctga ggaacctgtg cctcttcagc taccaccact tgagagactt aatcttaatt
     2281 gcagcgagga ttgtgcaact tctgggacgc agggggtggg aagccctcaa atatctttgg
     2341 aacatcctcc agtattggat ccaggaactg aagaatagtg ctgcaatagc agtagcctac
     2401 ctacaatatg ggtggagcta tttccatgag gcggtccaag ccggctggag atctgcgaca
     2461 gagactcttg cgggcgcgtg gggagactta tgggagactc ttaggagagg tggaagatgg
     2521 atcctcgcaa tccctaggag gattagacaa gggcttgagc tcactctctt gtga
//
LOCUS       seq31_w1                2574 bp    RNA     linear   SYN 03-MAY-2023
DEFINITION  [Simian-
            Human_immunodeficiency_virus]_[virus_isolate_RM5593_w1]_envelope_gl
            ycoprotein_(env)_and_vpu_protein_(vpu)_genes,_partial_cds.
ACCESSION   
VERSION
KEYWORDS    .
SOURCE      Simian-Human immunodeficiency virus
  ORGANISM  Simian-Human immunodeficiency virus
            Viruses; Riboviria; Pararnavirae; Artverviricota; Revtraviricetes;
            Ortervirales; Retroviridae; Orthoretrovirinae; Lentivirus; Primate
            lentivirus group.
REFERENCE   1  (bases 1 to 2574)
  AUTHORS   Bauer,A., Lindemuth,E., Marino,F.E., Krause,R., Joy,J.,
            Docken,S.S., Mallick,S., McCormick,K., Holt,C., Georgiev,I.,
            Felber,B., Keele,B.F., Veazey,R., Davenport,M.P., Li,H., Shaw,G.M.
            and Bar,K.J.
  TITLE     Adaptation of a transmitted/founder simian-human immunodeficiency
            virus 1 for enhanced replication in rhesus macaques
  JOURNAL   Unpublished
REFERENCE   2  (bases 1 to 2574)
  AUTHORS   Bauer,A., Lindemuth,E., Marino,F.E., Krause,R., Joy,J.,
            Docken,S.S., Mallick,S., McCormick,K., Holt,C., Georgiev,I.,
            Felber,B., Keele,B.F., Veazey,R., Davenport,M.P., Li,H., Shaw,G.M.
            and Bar,K.J.
  TITLE     Direct Submission
  JOURNAL   Submitted (03-MAY-2023) Infectious Diseases, University of
            Pennsylvania, 3610 Hamilton Walk, Philadelphia, PA 19104, USA
COMMENT     Bankit Comment: LocalID:seq31_w1
            Bankit Comment: BankIt2700165
            Bankit Comment: FeatPropSourceSeq:seq1_w1
            
            ##Assembly-Data-START##
            Assembly Method       :: Geneious Prime v. 2023.1.2
            Sequencing Technology :: Illumina
            ##Assembly-Data-END##
FEATURES             Location/Qualifiers
     source          1..2574
                     /organism="Simian-Human immunodeficiency virus"
                     /mol_type="other RNA"
                     /strain="CAP256SU"
                     /host="Macaca Mulatta"
                     /db_xref="taxon:57667"
                     /country="USA"
                     /collection_date="01-Jun-2020"
     gene            1..2574
                     /gene="env"
     CDS             1..2574
                     /gene="env"
                     /codon_start=1
                     /product="envelope glycoprotein"
                     /translation="MRVMGIQRNYPQWWIWSMLGFWMLMICNGMWVTVYYGVPVWKEA
                     KTTLFCASDAKAYEKEVHNVWATHACVPTDPNPQEMVLKNVTENFNMWKNDMVDQMHE
                     DVISLWDQSLKPCVKLTPLCVTLNCTNATASNSSIIEGMKNCSFNITTELRDKREKKN
                     ALFYKLDIVQLDGNSSQYRLINCNTSVITQACPKVSFDPIPIHYCAPAGYAILKCNNK
                     TFTGTGPCNNVSTVQCTHGIKPVISTQLLLNGSLAEGEIIIRSENITNNVKTIIVHLN
                     ESVKIECTRPNNNTRTSIRIGPGQAFYATGQVIGDIREAHCNISESKWNETLQRVSKK
                     LKEYFPHKNITFQPSSGGDLEITTHHFNCGGEFFYCNTSSLFNRTYMANSTDMANSTE
                     TNSTRTITIRCRIKQIINMWQEVGRAMYAPPIAGNITCISNITGLLLTRDGGKNNTET
                     FRPGGGNMKDNWRSELYKYKVVEVKPLGVAPTNARRRVVEREKRAVGMGAVFLGFLGA
                     AGSTMGAASITLTVQARQLLSGIVQQQSNLLKAIEAQQHMLKLTVWGIKQLQARVLAL
                     ERYLKDQQLLGMWGCSGKLICTTNVYWNSSWSNKTYGDIWDNMTWMQWEREISNYTEI
                     IYELLEESQNQQEKNEQDLLALDRWNSLWNWFNITNWLWYIKIFIMIVGGLIGLRIIF
                     AVLSLVNRVRQGYSPLSLQTLLPTPRGPARPEGIEEEGGEQGRDRSIRLLTGLSELIW
                     DDLRNLCLFSYHHLRDLILIAARIVQLLGRRGWEALKYLWNILQYWIQELKNSAAIAV
                     AYLQYGWSYFHEAVQAGWRSATETLAGAWGDLWETLRRGGRWILAIPRRIRQGLELTL
                     L"
BASE COUNT      898 a    446 c    606 g    624 t
ORIGIN      
        1 atgagagtga tggggataca gaggaattat ccacaatggt ggatatggag catgttaggc
       61 ttttggatgc taatgatttg taatgggatg tgggtcacag tctactatgg ggtacctgtg
      121 tggaaagaag caaaaactac tctattttgt gcatcagatg ctaaagcata tgagaaagaa
      181 gtgcataatg tctgggctac acatgcctgt gtacccacag accccaatcc acaagaaatg
      241 gttttaaaaa atgtaacaga aaatttcaac atgtggaaaa atgacatggt ggatcagatg
      301 catgaagatg taattagttt atgggatcaa agcctcaagc catgtgtaaa gttgacccca
      361 ctctgtgtca ctctaaactg taccaatgct actgccagca atagcagtat aatagaggga
      421 atgaaaaatt gctctttcaa tataaccaca gaattaagag ataagagaga gaaaaagaat
      481 gcactttttt ataaacttga tatagtacaa ctagatggca actctagtca gtatagatta
      541 ataaattgta atacctcagt cataacacaa gcctgtccaa aggtctcttt tgacccaatt
      601 cctatacatt attgtgctcc agctggttat gcgattctaa agtgtaataa taagacattc
      661 actggaacag gaccgtgtaa taatgtcagc acagtacaat gtacacatgg aattaagcca
      721 gtgatttcaa ctcaactatt gttaaatggt agcctagcag aaggagagat aataattaga
      781 tctgaaaata taacaaacaa tgtcaaaaca ataatagtac atctcaatga atctgtaaag
      841 attgagtgta cgagacccaa taataataca agaacaagta taagaatagg accaggacaa
      901 gcattttatg caacaggaca agtaatagga gacataagag aagcacattg taacattagt
      961 gaaagtaaat ggaatgaaac tttacaaagg gtaagtaaaa aattaaaaga atacttccct
     1021 cataagaata taacatttca accatcctca ggaggggacc tagaaattac aacacatcac
     1081 tttaattgtg gaggagaatt tttctattgc aatacatcaa gcctgtttaa taggacatat
     1141 atggctaata gtacagatat ggctaatagt acagaaacta acagtacacg aaccatcaca
     1201 atccgctgca gaataaaaca aattataaac atgtggcagg aggtgggacg agcaatgtat
     1261 gcccctccca ttgcaggaaa cataacatgt atatcaaata tcacaggact actattgaca
     1321 agggatggag gaaaaaacaa tacggagaca ttcagacctg gaggaggaaa tatgaaggac
     1381 aattggagaa gtgaattata taaatataaa gtggtagaag ttaagccatt aggagtagca
     1441 cccactaatg caagaaggag agtggtggag agagaaaaaa gagcagtggg aatgggagct
     1501 gtgttccttg ggttcttggg agcggcagga agcactatgg gcgcagcatc aataacgctg
     1561 acggtacagg ccagacaatt attgtctggt atagtgcaac agcaaagcaa tttgctgaag
     1621 gctatagagg ctcaacagca tatgttgaaa ctcacggtct ggggcattaa acagctccag
     1681 gcaagagtcc tggccttgga aagataccta aaggatcaac agctcctagg gatgtggggc
     1741 tgctctggaa aactcatctg caccactaat gtatattgga actctagttg gagtaataaa
     1801 acttatggtg atatttggga taacatgacc tggatgcagt gggagagaga aattagcaat
     1861 tatacagaaa taatatatga attgcttgaa gaatcacaaa accagcagga aaagaatgaa
     1921 caagatttac tagcattgga cagatggaac agtctgtgga attggtttaa cataacaaat
     1981 tggctgtggt atataaaaat attcataatg atagtaggag gcttgatagg tttaagaata
     2041 atttttgctg tgctttcttt agtaaataga gttaggcagg gatactcacc tctgtcgttg
     2101 cagaccctcc tcccaacccc acggggaccc gccaggcccg aaggaataga agaagaaggt
     2161 ggagagcaag gcagagacag atccattcga ttgctgaccg gattgtcaga acttatctgg
     2221 gacgacctga ggaacctgtg cctcttcagc taccaccact tgagagactt aatcttaatt
     2281 gcagcgagga ttgtgcaact tctgggacgc agggggtggg aagccctcaa atatctttgg
     2341 aacatcctcc agtattggat ccaggaactg aagaatagtg ctgcaatagc agtagcctac
     2401 ctacaatatg ggtggagcta tttccatgag gcggtccaag ccggctggag atctgcgaca
     2461 gagactcttg cgggcgcgtg gggagactta tgggagactc ttaggagagg tggaagatgg
     2521 atcctcgcaa tccctaggag gattagacaa gggcttgagc tcactctctt gtga
//
LOCUS       seq32_w1                2574 bp    RNA     linear   SYN 03-MAY-2023
DEFINITION  [Simian-
            Human_immunodeficiency_virus]_[virus_isolate_RM5593_w1]_envelope_gl
            ycoprotein_(env)_and_vpu_protein_(vpu)_genes,_partial_cds.
ACCESSION   
VERSION
KEYWORDS    .
SOURCE      Simian-Human immunodeficiency virus
  ORGANISM  Simian-Human immunodeficiency virus
            Viruses; Riboviria; Pararnavirae; Artverviricota; Revtraviricetes;
            Ortervirales; Retroviridae; Orthoretrovirinae; Lentivirus; Primate
            lentivirus group.
REFERENCE   1  (bases 1 to 2574)
  AUTHORS   Bauer,A., Lindemuth,E., Marino,F.E., Krause,R., Joy,J.,
            Docken,S.S., Mallick,S., McCormick,K., Holt,C., Georgiev,I.,
            Felber,B., Keele,B.F., Veazey,R., Davenport,M.P., Li,H., Shaw,G.M.
            and Bar,K.J.
  TITLE     Adaptation of a transmitted/founder simian-human immunodeficiency
            virus 1 for enhanced replication in rhesus macaques
  JOURNAL   Unpublished
REFERENCE   2  (bases 1 to 2574)
  AUTHORS   Bauer,A., Lindemuth,E., Marino,F.E., Krause,R., Joy,J.,
            Docken,S.S., Mallick,S., McCormick,K., Holt,C., Georgiev,I.,
            Felber,B., Keele,B.F., Veazey,R., Davenport,M.P., Li,H., Shaw,G.M.
            and Bar,K.J.
  TITLE     Direct Submission
  JOURNAL   Submitted (03-MAY-2023) Infectious Diseases, University of
            Pennsylvania, 3610 Hamilton Walk, Philadelphia, PA 19104, USA
COMMENT     Bankit Comment: LocalID:seq32_w1
            Bankit Comment: BankIt2700165
            Bankit Comment: FeatPropSourceSeq:seq1_w1
            
            ##Assembly-Data-START##
            Assembly Method       :: Geneious Prime v. 2023.1.2
            Sequencing Technology :: Illumina
            ##Assembly-Data-END##
FEATURES             Location/Qualifiers
     source          1..2574
                     /organism="Simian-Human immunodeficiency virus"
                     /mol_type="other RNA"
                     /strain="CAP256SU"
                     /host="Macaca Mulatta"
                     /db_xref="taxon:57667"
                     /country="USA"
                     /collection_date="01-Jun-2020"
     gene            1..2574
                     /gene="env"
     CDS             1..2574
                     /gene="env"
                     /codon_start=1
                     /product="envelope glycoprotein"
                     /translation="MRVMGIQRNYPQWWIWSMLGFWMLMICNGMWVTVYYGVPVWKEA
                     KTTLFCASDAKAYEKEVHNVWATHACVPTDPNPQEMVLKNVTENFNMWKNDMVDQMHE
                     DVISLWDQSLKPCVKLTPLCVTLNCTNATASNSSIIEGMKNCSFNITTELRDKREKKN
                     ALFYKLDIVQLDGNSSQYRLINCNTSVITQACPKVSFDPIPIHYCAPAGYAILKCNNK
                     TFTGTGPCNNVSTVQCTHGIKPVISTQLLLNGSLAEGEIIIRSENITNNVKTIIVHLN
                     ESVKIECTRPNNNTRTSIRIGPGQAFYATGQVIGDIREAHCNISESKWNETLQRVSKK
                     LKEYFPHKNITFQPSSGGDLEITTHHFNCGGEFFYCNTSSLFNRTYMANSTDMANSTE
                     TNSTRTITIHCRIKQIINMWQEVGRAMYAPPIAGNITCISNITGLLLTRDGGKNNTET
                     FRPGGGNMKDNWRSELYKYKVVEVKPLGVAPTNARRRVVEREKRAVGMGAVFLGFLGA
                     AGSTMGAASITLTVQARQLLSGIVQQQSNLLKAIEAQQHMLKLTVWGIKQLQARVLAL
                     ERYLKDQQLLGMWGCSGKLICTTNVYWNSSWSNKTYGDIWDNMTWMQWEREISNYTEI
                     IYELLEESQNQQEKNEQDLLALDRWNSLWNWFNITNWLWYIKIFIMIVGGLIGLRIIF
                     AVLSLVNRVRQGYSPLSLQTLLPTPRGPARPEGIEEEGGEQGRDRSIRLLTGLSELIW
                     DDLRNLCLFSYHHLRDLILIAARIVQLLGRRGWEALKYLWNILQYWIQELKNSAAIAV
                     AYLQYGWSYFHEAVQAGWRSATETLAGAWGDLWETLRRGGRWILAIPRRIRQGLELTL
                     L"
BASE COUNT      899 a    446 c    605 g    624 t
ORIGIN      
        1 atgagagtga tggggataca gaggaattat ccacaatggt ggatatggag catgttaggc
       61 ttttggatgc taatgatttg taatgggatg tgggtcacag tctactatgg ggtacctgtg
      121 tggaaagaag caaaaactac tctattttgt gcatcagatg ctaaagcata tgagaaagaa
      181 gtgcataatg tctgggctac acatgcctgt gtacccacag accccaatcc acaagaaatg
      241 gttttaaaaa atgtaacaga aaatttcaac atgtggaaaa atgacatggt ggatcagatg
      301 catgaagatg taattagttt atgggatcaa agcctcaagc catgtgtaaa gttgacccca
      361 ctctgtgtca ctctaaactg taccaatgct actgccagca atagcagtat aatagaggga
      421 atgaaaaatt gctctttcaa tataaccaca gaattaagag ataagagaga gaaaaagaat
      481 gcactttttt ataaacttga tatagtacaa ctagatggca actctagtca gtatagatta
      541 ataaattgta atacctcagt cataacacaa gcctgtccaa aggtctcttt tgacccaatt
      601 cctatacatt attgtgctcc agctggttat gcgattctaa agtgtaataa taagacattc
      661 actggaacag gaccgtgtaa taatgtcagc acagtacaat gtacacatgg aattaagcca
      721 gtgatttcaa ctcaactatt gttaaatggt agcctagcag aaggagagat aataattaga
      781 tctgaaaata taacaaacaa tgtcaaaaca ataatagtac atctcaatga atctgtaaag
      841 attgagtgta cgagacccaa taataataca agaacaagta taagaatagg accaggacaa
      901 gcattttatg caacaggaca agtaatagga gacataagag aagcacattg taacattagt
      961 gaaagtaaat ggaatgaaac tttacaaagg gtaagtaaaa aattaaaaga atacttccct
     1021 cataagaata taacatttca accatcctca ggaggggacc tagaaattac aacacatcac
     1081 tttaattgtg gaggagaatt tttctattgc aatacatcaa gcctgtttaa taggacatat
     1141 atggctaata gtacagatat ggctaatagt acagaaacta acagtacacg aaccatcaca
     1201 atccactgca gaataaaaca aattataaac atgtggcagg aggtgggacg agcaatgtat
     1261 gcccctccca ttgcaggaaa cataacatgt atatcaaata tcacaggact actattgaca
     1321 agggatggag gaaaaaacaa tacggagaca ttcagacctg gaggaggaaa tatgaaggac
     1381 aattggagaa gtgaattata taaatataaa gtggtagaag ttaagccatt aggagtagca
     1441 cccactaatg caagaaggag agtggtggag agagaaaaaa gagcagtggg aatgggagct
     1501 gtgttccttg ggttcttggg agcggcagga agcactatgg gcgcagcatc aataacgctg
     1561 acggtacagg ccagacaatt attgtctggt atagtgcaac agcaaagcaa tttgctgaag
     1621 gctatagagg ctcaacagca tatgttgaaa ctcacggtct ggggcattaa acagctccag
     1681 gcaagagtcc tggccttgga aagataccta aaggatcaac agctcctagg gatgtggggc
     1741 tgctctggaa aactcatctg caccactaat gtatattgga actctagttg gagtaataaa
     1801 acttatggtg atatttggga taacatgacc tggatgcagt gggagagaga aattagcaat
     1861 tatacagaaa taatatatga attgcttgaa gaatcacaaa accagcagga aaagaatgaa
     1921 caagatttac tagcattgga cagatggaac agtctgtgga attggtttaa cataacaaat
     1981 tggctgtggt atataaaaat attcataatg atagtaggag gcttgatagg tttaagaata
     2041 atttttgctg tgctttcttt agtaaataga gttaggcagg gatactcacc tctgtcgttg
     2101 cagaccctcc tcccaacccc acggggaccc gccaggcccg aaggaataga agaagaaggt
     2161 ggagagcaag gcagagacag atccattcga ttgctgaccg gattgtcaga acttatctgg
     2221 gacgacctga ggaacctgtg cctcttcagc taccaccact tgagagactt aatcttaatt
     2281 gcagcgagga ttgtgcaact tctgggacgc agggggtggg aagccctcaa atatctttgg
     2341 aacatcctcc agtattggat ccaggaactg aagaatagtg ctgcaatagc agtagcctac
     2401 ctacaatatg ggtggagcta tttccatgag gcggtccaag ccggctggag atctgcgaca
     2461 gagactcttg cgggcgcgtg gggagactta tgggagactc ttaggagagg tggaagatgg
     2521 atcctcgcaa tccctaggag gattagacaa gggcttgagc tcactctctt gtga
//
LOCUS       seq33_w1                2574 bp    RNA     linear   SYN 03-MAY-2023
DEFINITION  [Simian-
            Human_immunodeficiency_virus]_[virus_isolate_RM5593_w1]_envelope_gl
            ycoprotein_(env)_and_vpu_protein_(vpu)_genes,_partial_cds.
ACCESSION   
VERSION
KEYWORDS    .
SOURCE      Simian-Human immunodeficiency virus
  ORGANISM  Simian-Human immunodeficiency virus
            Viruses; Riboviria; Pararnavirae; Artverviricota; Revtraviricetes;
            Ortervirales; Retroviridae; Orthoretrovirinae; Lentivirus; Primate
            lentivirus group.
REFERENCE   1  (bases 1 to 2574)
  AUTHORS   Bauer,A., Lindemuth,E., Marino,F.E., Krause,R., Joy,J.,
            Docken,S.S., Mallick,S., McCormick,K., Holt,C., Georgiev,I.,
            Felber,B., Keele,B.F., Veazey,R., Davenport,M.P., Li,H., Shaw,G.M.
            and Bar,K.J.
  TITLE     Adaptation of a transmitted/founder simian-human immunodeficiency
            virus 1 for enhanced replication in rhesus macaques
  JOURNAL   Unpublished
REFERENCE   2  (bases 1 to 2574)
  AUTHORS   Bauer,A., Lindemuth,E., Marino,F.E., Krause,R., Joy,J.,
            Docken,S.S., Mallick,S., McCormick,K., Holt,C., Georgiev,I.,
            Felber,B., Keele,B.F., Veazey,R., Davenport,M.P., Li,H., Shaw,G.M.
            and Bar,K.J.
  TITLE     Direct Submission
  JOURNAL   Submitted (03-MAY-2023) Infectious Diseases, University of
            Pennsylvania, 3610 Hamilton Walk, Philadelphia, PA 19104, USA
COMMENT     Bankit Comment: LocalID:seq33_w1
            Bankit Comment: BankIt2700165
            Bankit Comment: FeatPropSourceSeq:seq1_w1
            
            ##Assembly-Data-START##
            Assembly Method       :: Geneious Prime v. 2023.1.2
            Sequencing Technology :: Illumina
            ##Assembly-Data-END##
FEATURES             Location/Qualifiers
     source          1..2574
                     /organism="Simian-Human immunodeficiency virus"
                     /mol_type="other RNA"
                     /strain="CAP256SU"
                     /host="Macaca Mulatta"
                     /db_xref="taxon:57667"
                     /country="USA"
                     /collection_date="01-Jun-2020"
     gene            1..2574
                     /gene="env"
     CDS             1..2574
                     /gene="env"
                     /codon_start=1
                     /product="envelope glycoprotein"
                     /translation="MRVMGIQRNYPQWWIWSMLGFWMLMICNGMWVTVYYGVPVWKEA
                     KTTLFCASDAKAYEKEVHNVWATHACVPTDPNPQEMVLKNVTENFNMWKNDMVDQMHE
                     DVISLWDQSLKPCVKLTPLCVTLNCTNATASNSSIIEGMKNCSFNITTELRDKREKKN
                     ALFYKLDIVQLDGNSSQYRLINCNTSVITQACPKVSFDPIPIHYCAPAGYAILKCNNK
                     TFTGTGPCNNVSTVQCTHGIKPVISTQLLLNGSLAEGEIIIRSENITNNVKTIIVHLN
                     ESVKIECTRPNNNTRTSIRIGPGQAFYATGQVIGDIREAHCNISESKWNETLQRVSKK
                     LKEYFPHKNITFQPSSGGDLEITTHHFNCGGEFFYCNTSSLFNRTYMANSTDMANSTE
                     TNSTRTITIRCRIKQIINMWQEVGRAMYAPPIAGNITCISNITGLLLTRDGGKNNTET
                     FRPGGGNMKDNWRSELYKYKVVEVKPLGVAPTNARRRVVEREKRAVGMGAAFLGFLGA
                     AGSTMGAASITLTVQARQLLSGIVQQQSNLLKAIEAQQHMLKLTVWGIKQLQARVLAL
                     ERYLKDQQLLGMWGCSGKLICTTNVYWNSSWSNKTYGDIWDNMTWMQWEREISNYTEI
                     IYELLEESQNQQEKNEQDLLALDRWNSLWNWFNITNWLWYIKIFIMIVGGLIGLRIIF
                     AVLSLVNRVRQGYSPLSLQTLLPTPRGPARPEGIEEEGGEQGRDRSIRLLTGLSELIW
                     DDLRNLCLFSYHHLRDLILIAARIVQLLGRRGWEALKYLWNILQYWIQELKNSAAIAV
                     AYLQYGWSYFHEAVQAGWRSATETLAGAWGDLWETLRRGGRWILAIPRRIRQGLELTL
                     L"
BASE COUNT      898 a    447 c    606 g    623 t
ORIGIN      
        1 atgagagtga tggggataca gaggaattat ccacaatggt ggatatggag catgttaggc
       61 ttttggatgc taatgatttg taatgggatg tgggtcacag tctactatgg ggtacctgtg
      121 tggaaagaag caaaaactac tctattttgt gcatcagatg ctaaagcata tgagaaagaa
      181 gtgcataatg tctgggctac acatgcctgt gtacccacag accccaatcc acaagaaatg
      241 gttttaaaaa atgtaacaga aaatttcaac atgtggaaaa atgacatggt ggatcagatg
      301 catgaagatg taattagttt atgggatcaa agcctcaagc catgtgtaaa gttgacccca
      361 ctctgtgtca ctctaaactg taccaatgct actgccagca atagcagtat aatagaggga
      421 atgaaaaatt gctctttcaa tataaccaca gaattaagag ataagagaga gaaaaagaat
      481 gcactttttt ataaacttga tatagtacaa ctagatggca actctagtca gtatagatta
      541 ataaattgta atacctcagt cataacacaa gcctgtccaa aggtctcttt tgacccaatt
      601 cctatacatt attgtgctcc agctggttat gcgattctaa agtgtaataa taagacattc
      661 actggaacag gaccgtgtaa taatgtcagc acagtacaat gtacacatgg aattaagcca
      721 gtgatttcaa ctcaactatt gttaaatggt agcctagcag aaggagagat aataattaga
      781 tctgaaaata taacaaacaa tgtcaaaaca ataatagtac atctcaatga atctgtaaag
      841 attgagtgta cgagacccaa taataataca agaacaagta taagaatagg accaggacaa
      901 gcattttatg caacaggaca agtaatagga gacataagag aagcacattg taacattagt
      961 gaaagtaaat ggaatgaaac tttacaaagg gtaagtaaaa aattaaaaga atacttccct
     1021 cataagaata taacatttca accatcctca ggaggggacc tagaaattac aacacatcac
     1081 tttaattgtg gaggagaatt tttctattgc aatacatcaa gcctgtttaa taggacatat
     1141 atggctaata gtacagatat ggctaatagt acagaaacta acagtacacg aaccatcaca
     1201 atccgctgca gaataaaaca aattataaac atgtggcagg aggtgggacg agcaatgtat
     1261 gcccctccca ttgcaggaaa cataacatgt atatcaaata tcacaggact actattgaca
     1321 agggatggag gaaaaaacaa tacggagaca ttcagacctg gaggaggaaa tatgaaggac
     1381 aattggagaa gtgaattata taaatataaa gtggtagaag ttaagccatt aggagtagca
     1441 cccactaatg caagaaggag agtggtggag agagaaaaaa gagcagtggg aatgggagct
     1501 gcgttccttg ggttcttggg agcggcagga agcactatgg gcgcagcatc aataacgctg
     1561 acggtacagg ccagacaatt attgtctggt atagtgcaac agcaaagcaa tttgctgaag
     1621 gctatagagg ctcaacagca tatgttgaaa ctcacggtct ggggcattaa acagctccag
     1681 gcaagagtcc tggccttgga aagataccta aaggatcaac agctcctagg gatgtggggc
     1741 tgctctggaa aactcatctg caccactaat gtatattgga actctagttg gagtaataaa
     1801 acttatggtg atatttggga taacatgacc tggatgcagt gggagagaga aattagcaat
     1861 tatacagaaa taatatatga attgcttgaa gaatcacaaa accagcagga aaagaatgaa
     1921 caagatttac tagcattgga cagatggaac agtctgtgga attggtttaa cataacaaat
     1981 tggctgtggt atataaaaat attcataatg atagtaggag gcttgatagg tttaagaata
     2041 atttttgctg tgctttcttt agtaaataga gttaggcagg gatactcacc tctgtcgttg
     2101 cagaccctcc tcccaacccc acggggaccc gccaggcccg aaggaataga agaagaaggt
     2161 ggagagcaag gcagagacag atccattcga ttgctgaccg gattgtcaga acttatctgg
     2221 gacgacctga ggaacctgtg cctcttcagc taccaccact tgagagactt aatcttaatt
     2281 gcagcgagga ttgtgcaact tctgggacgc agggggtggg aagccctcaa atatctttgg
     2341 aacatcctcc agtattggat ccaggaactg aagaatagtg ctgcaatagc agtagcctac
     2401 ctacaatatg ggtggagcta tttccatgag gcggtccaag ccggctggag atctgcgaca
     2461 gagactcttg cgggcgcgtg gggagactta tgggagactc ttaggagagg tggaagatgg
     2521 atcctcgcaa tccctaggag gattagacaa gggcttgagc tcactctctt gtga
//
LOCUS       seq34_w1                2574 bp    RNA     linear   SYN 03-MAY-2023
DEFINITION  [Simian-
            Human_immunodeficiency_virus]_[virus_isolate_RM5593_w1]_envelope_gl
            ycoprotein_(env)_and_vpu_protein_(vpu)_genes,_partial_cds.
ACCESSION   
VERSION
KEYWORDS    .
SOURCE      Simian-Human immunodeficiency virus
  ORGANISM  Simian-Human immunodeficiency virus
            Viruses; Riboviria; Pararnavirae; Artverviricota; Revtraviricetes;
            Ortervirales; Retroviridae; Orthoretrovirinae; Lentivirus; Primate
            lentivirus group.
REFERENCE   1  (bases 1 to 2574)
  AUTHORS   Bauer,A., Lindemuth,E., Marino,F.E., Krause,R., Joy,J.,
            Docken,S.S., Mallick,S., McCormick,K., Holt,C., Georgiev,I.,
            Felber,B., Keele,B.F., Veazey,R., Davenport,M.P., Li,H., Shaw,G.M.
            and Bar,K.J.
  TITLE     Adaptation of a transmitted/founder simian-human immunodeficiency
            virus 1 for enhanced replication in rhesus macaques
  JOURNAL   Unpublished
REFERENCE   2  (bases 1 to 2574)
  AUTHORS   Bauer,A., Lindemuth,E., Marino,F.E., Krause,R., Joy,J.,
            Docken,S.S., Mallick,S., McCormick,K., Holt,C., Georgiev,I.,
            Felber,B., Keele,B.F., Veazey,R., Davenport,M.P., Li,H., Shaw,G.M.
            and Bar,K.J.
  TITLE     Direct Submission
  JOURNAL   Submitted (03-MAY-2023) Infectious Diseases, University of
            Pennsylvania, 3610 Hamilton Walk, Philadelphia, PA 19104, USA
COMMENT     Bankit Comment: LocalID:seq34_w1
            Bankit Comment: BankIt2700165
            Bankit Comment: FeatPropSourceSeq:seq1_w1
            
            ##Assembly-Data-START##
            Assembly Method       :: Geneious Prime v. 2023.1.2
            Sequencing Technology :: Illumina
            ##Assembly-Data-END##
FEATURES             Location/Qualifiers
     source          1..2574
                     /organism="Simian-Human immunodeficiency virus"
                     /mol_type="other RNA"
                     /strain="CAP256SU"
                     /host="Macaca Mulatta"
                     /db_xref="taxon:57667"
                     /country="USA"
                     /collection_date="01-Jun-2020"
     gene            1..2574
                     /gene="env"
     CDS             1..2574
                     /gene="env"
                     /codon_start=1
                     /product="envelope glycoprotein"
                     /translation="MRVMGIQRNYPQWWIWSMLGFWMLMICNGMWVTVYYGVPVWKEA
                     KTTLFCASDAKAYEKEVHNVWATHACVPTDPNPQEMVLKNVTENFNMWKNDMVDQMHE
                     DVISLWDQSLKPCVKLTPLCVTLNCTNATASNSSIIEGMKNCSFNITTELRDKREKKN
                     ALFYKLDIVQLDGNSSQYRLINCNTSVITQACPKVSFDPIPIHYCAPAGYAILKCNNK
                     TFTGTGPCNNVSTVQCTHGIKPVVSTQLLLNGSLAEGEIIIRSENITNNVKTIIVHLN
                     ESVKIECTRPNNNTRTSIRIGPGQAFYATGQVIGDIREAYCNISESKWNETLQRVSKK
                     LKEYFPHKNITFQPSSGGDLEITTHHFNCGGEFFYCNTSSLFNRTYMANSIDMANSTE
                     TNSTRTITIRCRIKQIINMWQEVGRAMYAPPIAGNITCISNITGLLLTRDGGKNNTET
                     FRPGGGNMKDNWRSELYKYKVVEVKPLGVAPTNARRRVVEREKRAVGMGAVFLGFLGA
                     AGSTMGAASITLTVQARQLLSGIVQQQSNLLKAIEAQQHMLKLTVWGIKQLQARVLAL
                     ERYLKDQQLLGMWGCSGKLICTTNVYWNSSWSNKTYGDIWDNMTWMQWEREISNYTEI
                     IYELLEESQNQQEKNEQDLLALDRWNSLWNWFNITNWLWYIKIFIMIVGGLIGLRIIF
                     AVLSLVNRVRQGYSPLSLQTLLPTPRGPARPEGIEEEGGEQGRDRSIRLLTGLSELIW
                     DDLRNLCLFSYHHLRDLILIAARIVQLLGRRGWEALKYLWNILQYWIQELKNSAAIAV
                     AYLQYGWSYFHEAVQAGWRSATETLAGAWGDLWETLRRGGRWILAIPRRIRQGLELTL
                     L"
BASE COUNT      897 a    444 c    607 g    626 t
ORIGIN      
        1 atgagagtga tggggataca gaggaattat ccacaatggt ggatatggag catgttaggc
       61 ttttggatgc taatgatttg taatgggatg tgggtcacag tctactatgg ggtacctgtg
      121 tggaaagaag caaaaactac tctattttgt gcatcagatg ctaaagcata tgagaaagaa
      181 gtgcataatg tctgggctac acatgcctgt gtacccacag accccaatcc acaagaaatg
      241 gttttaaaaa atgtaacaga aaatttcaac atgtggaaaa atgacatggt ggatcagatg
      301 catgaagatg taattagttt atgggatcaa agcctcaagc catgtgtaaa gttgacccca
      361 ctctgtgtca ctctaaactg taccaatgct actgccagca atagcagtat aatagaggga
      421 atgaaaaatt gctctttcaa tataaccaca gaattaagag ataagagaga gaaaaagaat
      481 gcactttttt ataaacttga tatagtacaa ctagatggca actctagtca gtatagatta
      541 ataaattgta atacctcagt cataacacaa gcctgtccaa aggtctcttt tgacccaatt
      601 cctatacatt attgtgctcc agctggttat gcgattctaa agtgtaataa taagacattc
      661 actggaacag gaccgtgtaa taatgtcagc acagtacaat gtacacatgg aattaagcca
      721 gtggtttcaa ctcaactatt gttaaatggt agcctagcag aaggagagat aataattaga
      781 tctgaaaata taacaaacaa tgtcaaaaca ataatagtac atctcaatga atctgtaaag
      841 attgagtgta cgagacccaa taataataca agaacaagta taagaatagg accaggacaa
      901 gcattttatg caacaggaca agtaatagga gacataagag aagcatattg taacattagt
      961 gaaagtaaat ggaatgaaac tttacaaagg gtaagtaaaa aattaaaaga atacttccct
     1021 cataagaata taacatttca accatcctca ggaggggacc tagaaattac aacacatcac
     1081 tttaattgtg gaggagaatt tttctattgc aatacatcaa gcctgtttaa taggacatat
     1141 atggctaata gtatagatat ggctaatagt acagaaacta acagtacacg aaccatcaca
     1201 atccgctgca gaataaaaca aattataaac atgtggcagg aggtgggacg agcaatgtat
     1261 gcccctccca ttgcaggaaa cataacatgt atatcaaata tcacaggact actattgaca
     1321 agggatggag gaaaaaacaa tacggagaca ttcagacctg gaggaggaaa tatgaaggac
     1381 aattggagaa gtgaattata taaatataaa gtggtagaag ttaagccatt aggagtagca
     1441 cccactaatg caagaaggag agtggtggag agagaaaaaa gagcagtggg aatgggagct
     1501 gtgttccttg ggttcttggg agcggcagga agcactatgg gcgcagcatc aataacgctg
     1561 acggtacagg ccagacaatt attgtctggt atagtgcaac agcaaagcaa tttgctgaag
     1621 gctatagagg ctcaacagca tatgttgaaa ctcacggtct ggggcattaa acagctccag
     1681 gcaagagtcc tggccttgga aagataccta aaggatcaac agctcctagg gatgtggggc
     1741 tgctctggaa aactcatctg caccactaat gtatattgga actctagttg gagtaataaa
     1801 acttatggtg atatttggga taacatgacc tggatgcagt gggagagaga aattagcaat
     1861 tatacagaaa taatatatga attgcttgaa gaatcacaaa accagcagga aaagaatgaa
     1921 caagatttac tagcattgga cagatggaac agtctgtgga attggtttaa cataacaaat
     1981 tggctgtggt atataaaaat attcataatg atagtaggag gcttgatagg tttaagaata
     2041 atttttgctg tgctttcttt agtaaataga gttaggcagg gatactcacc tctgtcgttg
     2101 cagaccctcc tcccaacccc acggggaccc gccaggcccg aaggaataga agaagaaggt
     2161 ggagagcaag gcagagacag atccattcga ttgctgaccg gattgtcaga acttatctgg
     2221 gacgacctga ggaacctgtg cctcttcagc taccaccact tgagagactt aatcttaatt
     2281 gcagcgagga ttgtgcaact tctgggacgc agggggtggg aagccctcaa atatctttgg
     2341 aacatcctcc agtattggat ccaggaactg aagaatagtg ctgcaatagc agtagcctac
     2401 ctacaatatg ggtggagcta tttccatgag gcggtccaag ccggctggag atctgcgaca
     2461 gagactcttg cgggcgcgtg gggagactta tgggagactc ttaggagagg tggaagatgg
     2521 atcctcgcaa tccctaggag gattagacaa gggcttgagc tcactctctt gtga
//
LOCUS       seq35_w1                2574 bp    RNA     linear   SYN 03-MAY-2023
DEFINITION  [Simian-
            Human_immunodeficiency_virus]_[virus_isolate_RM5593_w1]_envelope_gl
            ycoprotein_(env)_and_vpu_protein_(vpu)_genes,_partial_cds.
ACCESSION   
VERSION
KEYWORDS    .
SOURCE      Simian-Human immunodeficiency virus
  ORGANISM  Simian-Human immunodeficiency virus
            Viruses; Riboviria; Pararnavirae; Artverviricota; Revtraviricetes;
            Ortervirales; Retroviridae; Orthoretrovirinae; Lentivirus; Primate
            lentivirus group.
REFERENCE   1  (bases 1 to 2574)
  AUTHORS   Bauer,A., Lindemuth,E., Marino,F.E., Krause,R., Joy,J.,
            Docken,S.S., Mallick,S., McCormick,K., Holt,C., Georgiev,I.,
            Felber,B., Keele,B.F., Veazey,R., Davenport,M.P., Li,H., Shaw,G.M.
            and Bar,K.J.
  TITLE     Adaptation of a transmitted/founder simian-human immunodeficiency
            virus 1 for enhanced replication in rhesus macaques
  JOURNAL   Unpublished
REFERENCE   2  (bases 1 to 2574)
  AUTHORS   Bauer,A., Lindemuth,E., Marino,F.E., Krause,R., Joy,J.,
            Docken,S.S., Mallick,S., McCormick,K., Holt,C., Georgiev,I.,
            Felber,B., Keele,B.F., Veazey,R., Davenport,M.P., Li,H., Shaw,G.M.
            and Bar,K.J.
  TITLE     Direct Submission
  JOURNAL   Submitted (03-MAY-2023) Infectious Diseases, University of
            Pennsylvania, 3610 Hamilton Walk, Philadelphia, PA 19104, USA
COMMENT     Bankit Comment: LocalID:seq35_w1
            Bankit Comment: BankIt2700165
            Bankit Comment: FeatPropSourceSeq:seq1_w1
            
            ##Assembly-Data-START##
            Assembly Method       :: Geneious Prime v. 2023.1.2
            Sequencing Technology :: Illumina
            ##Assembly-Data-END##
FEATURES             Location/Qualifiers
     source          1..2574
                     /organism="Simian-Human immunodeficiency virus"
                     /mol_type="other RNA"
                     /strain="CAP256SU"
                     /host="Macaca Mulatta"
                     /db_xref="taxon:57667"
                     /country="USA"
                     /collection_date="01-Jun-2020"
     gene            1..2574
                     /gene="env"
     CDS             1..2574
                     /gene="env"
                     /codon_start=1
                     /product="envelope glycoprotein"
                     /translation="MRVMGIQRNYPQWWIWSMLGFWMLMICNGMWVTVYYGVPVWKEA
                     KTTLFCASDAKAYEKEVHNVWATHACVPTDPNPQEMVLKNVTENFNMWKNDMVDQMHE
                     DVISLWDQSLKPCVKLTPLCVTLNCTNATASNSSIIEGMKNCSFNITTELRDKREKKN
                     ALFYKLDIVQLDGNSSQYRLINCNTSVITQACPKVSFDPIPIHYCAPAGYAILKCNNK
                     TFTGTGPCNNVSTVQCTHGTKPVVSTQLLLNGSLAEGEIIIRSENITNNVKTIIVHLN
                     ESVKIECTRPNNNTRTSIRIGPGQAFYATGQVIGDIREAHCNISESKWNETLQRVSKK
                     LKEYFPHKNITFQPSSGGDLEITTHHFNCGGEFFYCNTSSLFNRTYMANSTDMANSTE
                     TNSTRTITIHCRIKQIINMWQEVGRAMYAPPIAGNITCISNITGLLLTRDGGKNNTET
                     FRPGGGNMKDNWRSELYKYKVVEVKPLGVAPTNARRRVVEREKRAVGMGAVFLGFLGA
                     AGSTMGAASITLTVQARQLLSGIVQQQSNLLKAIEAQQHMLKLTVWGIKQLQARVLAL
                     ERYLKDQQLLGMWGCSGKLICTTNVYWNSSWSNKTYGDIWDNMTWMQWEREISNYTEI
                     IYELLEESQNQQEKNEQDLLALDRWNSLWNWFNITNWLWYIKIFIMIVGGLIGLRIIF
                     AVLSLVNRVRQGYSPLSLQTLLPTPRGPARPEGIEEEGGEQGRDRSIRLLTGLSELIW
                     DDLRNLCLFSYHHLRDLILIAARIVQLLGRRGWEALKYLWNILQYWIQELKNSAAIAV
                     AYLQYGWSYFHEAVQAGWRSATETLAGAWGDLWETLRRGGRWILAIPRRIRQGLELTL
                     L"
BASE COUNT      898 a    447 c    606 g    623 t
ORIGIN      
        1 atgagagtga tggggataca gaggaattat ccacaatggt ggatatggag catgttaggc
       61 ttttggatgc taatgatttg taatgggatg tgggtcacag tctactatgg ggtacctgtg
      121 tggaaagaag caaaaactac tctattttgt gcatcagatg ctaaagcata tgagaaagaa
      181 gtgcataatg tctgggctac acatgcctgt gtacccacag accccaatcc acaagaaatg
      241 gttttaaaaa atgtaacaga aaatttcaac atgtggaaaa atgacatggt ggatcagatg
      301 catgaagatg taattagttt atgggatcaa agcctcaagc catgtgtaaa gttgacccca
      361 ctctgtgtca ctctaaactg taccaatgct actgccagca atagcagtat aatagaggga
      421 atgaaaaatt gctctttcaa tataaccaca gaattaagag ataagagaga gaaaaagaat
      481 gcactttttt ataaacttga tatagtacaa ctagatggca actctagtca gtatagatta
      541 ataaattgta atacctcagt cataacacaa gcctgtccaa aggtctcttt tgacccaatt
      601 cctatacatt attgtgctcc agctggttat gcgattctaa agtgtaataa taagacattc
      661 actggaacag gaccgtgtaa taatgtcagc acagtacaat gtacacatgg aactaagcca
      721 gtggtttcaa ctcaactatt gttaaatggt agcctagcag aaggagagat aataattaga
      781 tctgaaaata taacaaacaa tgtcaaaaca ataatagtac atctcaatga atctgtaaag
      841 attgagtgta cgagacccaa taataataca agaacaagta taagaatagg accaggacaa
      901 gcattttatg caacaggaca agtaatagga gacataagag aagcacattg taacattagt
      961 gaaagtaaat ggaatgaaac tttacaaagg gtaagtaaaa aattaaaaga atacttccct
     1021 cataagaata taacatttca accatcctca ggaggggacc tagaaattac aacacatcac
     1081 tttaattgtg gaggagaatt tttctattgc aatacatcaa gcctgtttaa taggacatat
     1141 atggctaata gtacagatat ggctaatagt acagaaacta acagtacacg aaccatcaca
     1201 atccactgca gaataaaaca aattataaac atgtggcagg aggtgggacg agcaatgtat
     1261 gcccctccca ttgcaggaaa cataacatgt atatcaaata tcacaggact actattgaca
     1321 agggatggag gaaaaaacaa tacggagaca ttcagacctg gaggaggaaa tatgaaggac
     1381 aattggagaa gtgaattata taaatataaa gtggtagaag ttaagccatt aggagtagca
     1441 cccactaatg caagaaggag agtggtggag agagaaaaaa gagcagtggg aatgggagct
     1501 gtgttccttg ggttcttggg agcggcagga agcactatgg gcgcagcatc aataacgctg
     1561 acggtacagg ccagacaatt attgtctggt atagtgcaac agcaaagcaa tttgctgaag
     1621 gctatagagg ctcaacagca tatgttgaaa ctcacggtct ggggcattaa acagctccag
     1681 gcaagagtcc tggccttgga aagataccta aaggatcaac agctcctagg gatgtggggc
     1741 tgctctggaa aactcatctg caccactaat gtatattgga actctagttg gagtaataaa
     1801 acttatggtg atatttggga taacatgacc tggatgcagt gggagagaga aattagcaat
     1861 tatacagaaa taatatatga attgcttgaa gaatcacaaa accagcagga aaagaatgaa
     1921 caagatttac tagcattgga cagatggaac agtctgtgga attggtttaa cataacaaat
     1981 tggctgtggt atataaaaat attcataatg atagtaggag gcttgatagg tttaagaata
     2041 atttttgctg tgctttcttt agtaaataga gttaggcagg gatactcacc tctgtcgttg
     2101 cagaccctcc tcccaacccc acggggaccc gccaggcccg aaggaataga agaagaaggt
     2161 ggagagcaag gcagagacag atccattcga ttgctgaccg gattgtcaga acttatctgg
     2221 gacgacctga ggaacctgtg cctcttcagc taccaccact tgagagactt aatcttaatt
     2281 gcagcgagga ttgtgcaact tctgggacgc agggggtggg aagccctcaa atatctttgg
     2341 aacatcctcc agtattggat ccaggaactg aagaatagtg ctgcaatagc agtagcctac
     2401 ctacaatatg ggtggagcta tttccatgag gcggtccaag ccggctggag atctgcgaca
     2461 gagactcttg cgggcgcgtg gggagactta tgggagactc ttaggagagg tggaagatgg
     2521 atcctcgcaa tccctaggag gattagacaa gggcttgagc tcactctctt gtga
//
LOCUS       seq36_w1                2574 bp    RNA     linear   SYN 03-MAY-2023
DEFINITION  [Simian-
            Human_immunodeficiency_virus]_[virus_isolate_RM5593_w1]_envelope_gl
            ycoprotein_(env)_and_vpu_protein_(vpu)_genes,_partial_cds.
ACCESSION   
VERSION
KEYWORDS    .
SOURCE      Simian-Human immunodeficiency virus
  ORGANISM  Simian-Human immunodeficiency virus
            Viruses; Riboviria; Pararnavirae; Artverviricota; Revtraviricetes;
            Ortervirales; Retroviridae; Orthoretrovirinae; Lentivirus; Primate
            lentivirus group.
REFERENCE   1  (bases 1 to 2574)
  AUTHORS   Bauer,A., Lindemuth,E., Marino,F.E., Krause,R., Joy,J.,
            Docken,S.S., Mallick,S., McCormick,K., Holt,C., Georgiev,I.,
            Felber,B., Keele,B.F., Veazey,R., Davenport,M.P., Li,H., Shaw,G.M.
            and Bar,K.J.
  TITLE     Adaptation of a transmitted/founder simian-human immunodeficiency
            virus 1 for enhanced replication in rhesus macaques
  JOURNAL   Unpublished
REFERENCE   2  (bases 1 to 2574)
  AUTHORS   Bauer,A., Lindemuth,E., Marino,F.E., Krause,R., Joy,J.,
            Docken,S.S., Mallick,S., McCormick,K., Holt,C., Georgiev,I.,
            Felber,B., Keele,B.F., Veazey,R., Davenport,M.P., Li,H., Shaw,G.M.
            and Bar,K.J.
  TITLE     Direct Submission
  JOURNAL   Submitted (03-MAY-2023) Infectious Diseases, University of
            Pennsylvania, 3610 Hamilton Walk, Philadelphia, PA 19104, USA
COMMENT     Bankit Comment: LocalID:seq36_w1
            Bankit Comment: BankIt2700165
            Bankit Comment: FeatPropSourceSeq:seq1_w1
            
            ##Assembly-Data-START##
            Assembly Method       :: Geneious Prime v. 2023.1.2
            Sequencing Technology :: Illumina
            ##Assembly-Data-END##
FEATURES             Location/Qualifiers
     source          1..2574
                     /organism="Simian-Human immunodeficiency virus"
                     /mol_type="other RNA"
                     /strain="CAP256SU"
                     /host="Macaca Mulatta"
                     /db_xref="taxon:57667"
                     /country="USA"
                     /collection_date="01-Jun-2020"
     gene            1..2574
                     /gene="env"
     CDS             1..2574
                     /gene="env"
                     /codon_start=1
                     /product="envelope glycoprotein"
                     /translation="MRVMGIQRNYPQWWIWSMLGFWMLMICNGMWVTVYYGVPVWKEA
                     KTTLFCASDAKAYEKEVHNVWATHACVPTDPNPQEMVLKNVTENFNMWKNDMVDQMHE
                     DVISLWDQSLKPCVKLTPLCVTLNCTNATASNSSIIEGMKNCSFNITTELRDKREKKN
                     ALFYKLDIVQLDGNSSQYRLINCNTSVITQACPKVSFDPIPIHYCAPAGYAILKCNNK
                     TFTGTGPCNNVSTVQCTHGIKPVVSTQLLLNGSLAEGEIIIRSENITNNVKTIIVHLN
                     ESVKIECTRPNNNTRTSIRIGPGQAFYATGQVIGDIREAHCNISESKWNETLQRVSKK
                     LKEYFPHKNITFQPSSGGDLEITTHHFNCGGEFFYCNTSSLFNRTYMANSTDMANSTE
                     TNSTRTITIHCRIKQIINMWQEVGRAMYAPPIAGNITCISNITGLLLTRDGGKNNTET
                     FRPGGGNMKDNWRSELYKYKVVEVKPLGVAPTNARRRVVEREKRAVGMGAVFLGFLGA
                     AGSTMGAASITLTVQARQLLSGIVQQQSNLLKAIEAQQHMLKLTVWGIKQLQARVLAL
                     ERYLKDQQLLGMWGCSGKLICTTNVYWNSSWSNKTYGDIWDNMTWMQWEREISNYTEI
                     IYELLEESQNQQEKNEQDLLALDRWNSLWNWFNITNWLWYIKIFIMIVGGLIGLRIIF
                     AVLSLVNRVRQGYSPLSLQTLLPTPRGPARPEGIEEEGGEQGRDRSIRLLTGLSELIW
                     DDLRNLCLFSYHHLRDLILIAARIVQLLGRRGWEALKYLWNILQYWIQELKNSAAIAV
                     AYLQYGWSYFHEAVQAGWRSATETLAGAWGDLWETLRRGGRWILAIPRRIRQGLELTL
                     L"
BASE COUNT      898 a    446 c    606 g    624 t
ORIGIN      
        1 atgagagtga tggggataca gaggaattat ccacaatggt ggatatggag catgttaggc
       61 ttttggatgc taatgatttg taatgggatg tgggtcacag tctactatgg ggtacctgtg
      121 tggaaagaag caaaaactac tctattttgt gcatcagatg ctaaagcata tgagaaagaa
      181 gtgcataatg tctgggctac acatgcctgt gtacccacag accccaatcc acaagaaatg
      241 gttttaaaaa atgtaacaga aaatttcaac atgtggaaaa atgacatggt ggatcagatg
      301 catgaagatg taattagttt atgggatcaa agcctcaagc catgtgtaaa gttgacccca
      361 ctctgtgtca ctctaaactg taccaatgct actgccagca atagcagtat aatagaggga
      421 atgaaaaatt gctctttcaa tataaccaca gaattaagag ataagagaga gaaaaagaat
      481 gcactttttt ataaacttga tatagtacaa ctagatggca actctagtca gtatagatta
      541 ataaattgta atacctcagt cataacacaa gcctgtccaa aggtctcttt tgacccaatt
      601 cctatacatt attgtgctcc agctggttat gcgattctaa agtgtaataa taagacattc
      661 actggaacag gaccgtgtaa taatgtcagc acagtacaat gtacacatgg aattaagcca
      721 gtggtttcaa ctcaactatt gttaaatggt agcctagcag aaggagagat aataattaga
      781 tctgaaaata taacaaacaa tgtcaaaaca ataatagtac atctcaatga atctgtaaag
      841 attgagtgta cgagacccaa taataataca agaacaagta taagaatagg accaggacaa
      901 gcattttatg caacaggaca agtaatagga gacataagag aagcacattg taacattagt
      961 gaaagtaaat ggaatgaaac tttacaaagg gtaagtaaaa aattaaaaga atacttccct
     1021 cataagaata taacatttca accatcctca ggaggggacc tagaaattac aacacatcac
     1081 tttaattgtg gaggagaatt tttctattgc aatacatcaa gcctgtttaa taggacatat
     1141 atggctaata gtacagatat ggctaatagt acagaaacta acagtacacg aaccatcaca
     1201 atccactgca gaataaaaca aattataaac atgtggcagg aggtgggacg agcaatgtat
     1261 gcccctccca ttgcaggaaa cataacatgt atatcaaata tcacaggact actattgaca
     1321 agggatggag gaaaaaacaa tacggagaca ttcagacctg gaggaggaaa tatgaaggac
     1381 aattggagaa gtgaattata taaatataaa gtggtagaag ttaagccatt aggagtagca
     1441 cccactaatg caagaaggag agtggtggag agagaaaaaa gagcagtggg aatgggagct
     1501 gtgttccttg ggttcttggg agcggcagga agcactatgg gcgcagcatc aataacgctg
     1561 acggtacagg ccagacaatt attgtctggt atagtgcaac agcaaagcaa tttgctgaag
     1621 gctatagagg ctcaacagca tatgttgaaa ctcacggtct ggggcattaa acagctccag
     1681 gcaagagtcc tggccttgga aagataccta aaggatcaac agctcctagg gatgtggggc
     1741 tgctctggaa aactcatctg caccactaat gtatattgga actctagttg gagtaataaa
     1801 acttatggtg atatttggga taacatgacc tggatgcagt gggagagaga aattagcaat
     1861 tatacagaaa taatatatga attgcttgaa gaatcacaaa accagcagga aaagaatgaa
     1921 caagatttac tagcattgga cagatggaac agtctgtgga attggtttaa cataacaaat
     1981 tggctgtggt atataaaaat attcataatg atagtaggag gcttgatagg tttaagaata
     2041 atttttgctg tgctttcttt agtaaataga gttaggcagg gatactcacc tctgtcgttg
     2101 cagaccctcc tcccaacccc acggggaccc gccaggcccg aaggaataga agaagaaggt
     2161 ggagagcaag gcagagacag atccattcga ttgctgaccg gattgtcaga acttatctgg
     2221 gacgacctga ggaacctgtg cctcttcagc taccaccact tgagagactt aatcttaatt
     2281 gcagcgagga ttgtgcaact tctgggacgc agggggtggg aagccctcaa atatctttgg
     2341 aacatcctcc agtattggat ccaggaactg aagaatagtg ctgcaatagc agtagcctac
     2401 ctacaatatg ggtggagcta tttccatgag gcggtccaag ccggctggag atctgcgaca
     2461 gagactcttg cgggcgcgtg gggagactta tgggagactc ttaggagagg tggaagatgg
     2521 atcctcgcaa tccctaggag gattagacaa gggcttgagc tcactctctt gtga
//
LOCUS       5593-W2-2-1-19-B4_SGA   2569 bp    RNA     linear   SYN 03-MAY-2023
DEFINITION  58,776 reads assembled to
            5593-W2-2-1-19-B4_S16_L001_R_001_read_consensus'.
ACCESSION   
VERSION
KEYWORDS    .
SOURCE      Simian-Human immunodeficiency virus
  ORGANISM  Simian-Human immunodeficiency virus
            Viruses; Riboviria; Pararnavirae; Artverviricota; Revtraviricetes;
            Ortervirales; Retroviridae; Orthoretrovirinae; Lentivirus; Primate
            lentivirus group.
REFERENCE   1  (bases 1 to 2569)
  AUTHORS   Bauer,A., Lindemuth,E., Marino,F.E., Krause,R., Joy,J.,
            Docken,S.S., Mallick,S., McCormick,K., Holt,C., Georgiev,I.,
            Felber,B., Keele,B.F., Veazey,R., Davenport,M.P., Li,H., Shaw,G.M.
            and Bar,K.J.
  TITLE     Adaptation of a transmitted/founder simian-human immunodeficiency
            virus 1 for enhanced replication in rhesus macaques
  JOURNAL   Unpublished
REFERENCE   2  (bases 1 to 2569)
  AUTHORS   Bauer,A., Lindemuth,E., Marino,F.E., Krause,R., Joy,J.,
            Docken,S.S., Mallick,S., McCormick,K., Holt,C., Georgiev,I.,
            Felber,B., Keele,B.F., Veazey,R., Davenport,M.P., Li,H., Shaw,G.M.
            and Bar,K.J.
  TITLE     Direct Submission
  JOURNAL   Submitted (03-MAY-2023) Infectious Diseases, University of
            Pennsylvania, 3610 Hamilton Walk, Philadelphia, PA 19104, USA
COMMENT     Bankit Comment: LocalID:5593-W2-2-1-19-B4_SGA
            Bankit Comment: BankIt2700193
            Bankit Comment: FeatPropSourceSeq:5593-W2-2-1-19-B4_SGA
            
            ##Assembly-Data-START##
            Assembly Method       :: Geneious Prime(R) v. 2023.1.2
            Sequencing Technology :: Illumina
            ##Assembly-Data-END##
FEATURES             Location/Qualifiers
     source          1..2569
                     /organism="Simian-Human immunodeficiency virus"
                     /mol_type="other RNA"
                     /strain="CAP256SU"
                     /db_xref="taxon:57667"
                     /country="USA"
                     /collection_date="01-Jun-2020"
     gene            1..2569
                     /gene="Env"
     CDS             1..2569
                     /gene="Env"
                     /codon_start=1
                     /product="envelope glycoprotein"
                     /translation="MRVMGIQRNYPQWWIWSMLGFWMLMICNGMWVTVYYGVPVWKEA
                     KTTLCIRC*SI*ERSA*CLGYTCLCTHRPQSTRNGFKKCNRKFQHVEK*HGGSDA*RC
                     N*FMGSKPQAMCKVDPTLCHSKLYQCYCQQ*QYNRGNEKLLFQYNHRIKR*EREKECT
                     FL*T*YSTTRWQL*SV*INKL*YLSHNTSLSKGLF*PNSYTLLCSSWLCDSKV***DI
                     HWNRTV**CQHSTMYTWN*ASDFNSTIVKW*PSRRRDNN*I*KYNKQCQNNNSTSQ*I
                     CKD*VYETQ**YKNKYKNRTRTSILCNRTSNRRHKRSTL*H**K*ME*NFTKGK*KIK
                     RILPS*EYNISTILRRGPRNYNTSL*LWRRIFLLQYIKPV**DIYG**YRYG**YRN*
                     QYTNHHNPLQNKTNYKHVAGGGTSNVCPSHCRKHNMYIKYHRTTIDKGWRKKQYGDIQ
                     TWRRKYEGQLEK*II*I*SGRS*AIRSSTH*CKKESGGERKKSSGNGSCVPWVLGSGR
                     KHYGRSINNADGTGQTIIVWYSATAKQFAEGYRGSTAYVETHGLGH*TAPGKSPGLGK
                     IPKGSTAPRDVGLLWKTHLHH*CILEL*LE**NLW*YLG*HDLDAVGERN*QLYRNNI
                     *IA*RITKPAGKE*TRFTSIGQMEQSVELV*HNKLAVVYKNIHNDSRRLDRFKNNFCC
                     AFFSK*S*AGILTSVVADPPPNPTGTRQARRNRRRRWRARQRQIHSIADRIVRTYLGR
                     PEEPVPLQLPPLERLNLNCSEDCATSGTQGVGSPQISLEHPPVLDPGTEE*CCNSSSL
                     PTIWVELFP*GGPSRLEICDRDSCGRVGRLMGDS*ERWKMDPRNP*ED*TRA*AHSLV
                     "
BASE COUNT      897 a    446 c    606 g    620 t
ORIGIN      
        1 atgagagtga tggggataca gaggaattat ccacaatggt ggatatggag catgttaggc
       61 ttttggatgc taatgatttg taatgggatg tgggtcacag tctactatgg ggtacctgtg
      121 tggaaagaag caaaaactac tctgtgcatc agatgctaaa gcatatgaga aagaagtgca
      181 taatgtctgg gctacacatg cctgtgtacc cacagacccc aatccacaag aaatggtttt
      241 aaaaaatgta acagaaaatt tcaacatgtg gaaaaatgac atggtggatc agatgcatga
      301 agatgtaatt agtttatggg atcaaagcct caagccatgt gtaaagttga ccccactctg
      361 tgtcactcta aactgtacca atgctactgc cagcaatagc agtataatag agggaatgaa
      421 aaattgctct ttcaatataa ccacagaatt aagagataag agagagaaaa agaatgcact
      481 tttttataaa cttgatatag tacaactaga tggcaactct agtcagtata gattaataaa
      541 ttgtaatacc tcagtcataa cacaagcctg tccaaaggtc tcttttgacc caattcctat
      601 acattattgt gctccagctg gttatgcgat tctaaagtgt aataataaga cattcactgg
      661 aacaggaccg tgtaataatg tcagcacagt acaatgtaca catggaatta agccagtgat
      721 ttcaactcaa ctattgttaa atggtagcct agcagaagga gagataataa ttagatctga
      781 aaatataaca aacaatgtca aaacaataat agtacatctc aatgaatctg taaagattga
      841 gtgtacgaga cccaataata atacaagaac aagtataaga ataggaccag gacaagcatt
      901 ttatgcaaca ggacaagtaa taggagacat aagagaagca cattgtaaca ttagtgaaag
      961 taaatggaat gaaactttac aaagggtaag taaaaaatta aaagaatact tccctcataa
     1021 gaatataaca tttcaaccat cctcaggagg ggacctagaa attacaacac atcactttaa
     1081 ttgtggagga gaatttttct attgcaatac atcaagcctg tttaatagga catatatggc
     1141 taatagtaca gatatggcta atagtacaga aactaacagt acacgaacca tcacaatccg
     1201 ctgcagaata aaacaaatta taaacatgtg gcaggaggtg ggacgagcaa tgtatgcccc
     1261 tcccattgca ggaaacataa catgtatatc aaatatcaca ggactactat tgacaaggga
     1321 tggaggaaaa aacaatacgg agacattcag acctggagga ggaaatatga aggacaattg
     1381 gagaagtgaa ttatataaat ataaagtggt agaagttaag ccattaggag tagcacccac
     1441 taatgcaaga aggagagtgg tggagagaga aaaaagagca gtgggaatgg gagctgtgtt
     1501 ccttgggttc ttgggagcgg caggaagcac tatgggcgca gcatcaataa cgctgacggt
     1561 acaggccaga caattattgt ctggtatagt gcaacagcaa agcaatttgc tgaaggctat
     1621 agaggctcaa cagcatatgt tgaaactcac ggtctggggc attaaacagc tccaggcaag
     1681 agtcctggcc ttggaaagat acctaaagga tcaacagctc ctagggatgt ggggctgctc
     1741 tggaaaactc atctgcacca ctaatgtata ttggaactct agttggagta ataaaactta
     1801 tggtgatatt tgggataaca tgacctggat gcagtgggag agagaaatta gcaattatac
     1861 agaaataata tatgaattgc ttgaagaatc acaaaaccag caggaaaaga atgaacaaga
     1921 tttactagca ttggacagat ggaacagtct gtggaattgg tttaacataa caaattggct
     1981 gtggtatata aaaatattca taatgatagt aggaggcttg ataggtttaa gaataatttt
     2041 tgctgtgctt tctttagtaa atagagttag gcagggatac tcacctctgt cgttgcagac
     2101 cctcctccca accccacggg gacccgccag gcccgaagga atagaagaag aaggtggaga
     2161 gcaaggcaga gacagatcca ttcgattgct gaccggattg tcagaactta tctgggacga
     2221 cctgaggaac ctgtgcctct tcagctacca ccacttgaga gacttaatct taattgcagc
     2281 gaggattgtg caacttctgg gacgcagggg gtgggaagcc ctcaaatatc tttggaacat
     2341 cctccagtat tggatccagg aactgaagaa tagtgctgca atagcagtag cctacctaca
     2401 atatgggtgg agctatttcc atgaggcggt ccaagccggc tggagatctg cgacagagac
     2461 tcttgcgggc gcgtggggag acttatggga gactcttagg agaggtggaa gatggatcct
     2521 cgcaatccct aggaggatta gacaagggct tgagctcact ctcttgtga
//
LOCUS       5593-W2-2-1-19-F10_SGA  2574 bp    RNA     linear   SYN 03-MAY-2023
DEFINITION  78,926 reads assembled to
            5593-W2-2-1-19-F10_S17_L001_R_001_read_consensus'.
ACCESSION   
VERSION
KEYWORDS    .
SOURCE      Simian-Human immunodeficiency virus
  ORGANISM  Simian-Human immunodeficiency virus
            Viruses; Riboviria; Pararnavirae; Artverviricota; Revtraviricetes;
            Ortervirales; Retroviridae; Orthoretrovirinae; Lentivirus; Primate
            lentivirus group.
REFERENCE   1  (bases 1 to 2574)
  AUTHORS   Bauer,A., Lindemuth,E., Marino,F.E., Krause,R., Joy,J.,
            Docken,S.S., Mallick,S., McCormick,K., Holt,C., Georgiev,I.,
            Felber,B., Keele,B.F., Veazey,R., Davenport,M.P., Li,H., Shaw,G.M.
            and Bar,K.J.
  TITLE     Adaptation of a transmitted/founder simian-human immunodeficiency
            virus 1 for enhanced replication in rhesus macaques
  JOURNAL   Unpublished
REFERENCE   2  (bases 1 to 2574)
  AUTHORS   Bauer,A., Lindemuth,E., Marino,F.E., Krause,R., Joy,J.,
            Docken,S.S., Mallick,S., McCormick,K., Holt,C., Georgiev,I.,
            Felber,B., Keele,B.F., Veazey,R., Davenport,M.P., Li,H., Shaw,G.M.
            and Bar,K.J.
  TITLE     Direct Submission
  JOURNAL   Submitted (03-MAY-2023) Infectious Diseases, University of
            Pennsylvania, 3610 Hamilton Walk, Philadelphia, PA 19104, USA
COMMENT     Bankit Comment: LocalID:5593-W2-2-1-19-F10_SGA
            Bankit Comment: BankIt2700193
            Bankit Comment: FeatPropSourceSeq:5593-W2-2-1-19-B4_SGA
            
            ##Assembly-Data-START##
            Assembly Method       :: Geneious Prime(R) v. 2023.1.2
            Sequencing Technology :: Illumina
            ##Assembly-Data-END##
FEATURES             Location/Qualifiers
     source          1..2574
                     /organism="Simian-Human immunodeficiency virus"
                     /mol_type="other RNA"
                     /strain="CAP256SU"
                     /db_xref="taxon:57667"
                     /country="USA"
                     /collection_date="01-Jun-2020"
     gene            1..2574
                     /gene="Env"
     CDS             1..2574
                     /gene="Env"
                     /codon_start=1
                     /product="envelope glycoprotein"
                     /translation="MRVMGIQRNYPQWWIWSMLGFWMLMICNGMWVTVYYGVPVWKEA
                     KTTLFCASDAKAYEKEVHNVWATHACVPTDPNPQEMVLKNVTENFNMWKNDMVDQMHE
                     DVISLWDQSLKPCVKLTPLCVTLNCTNATASNSSIIEGMKNCSFNITTELRDKREKKN
                     ALFYKLDIVQLDGNSSQYRLINCNTSVITQACPKVSFDPIPIHYCAPAGYAILKCNNK
                     TFTGTGPCNNVSTVQCTHGIKPVVSTQLLLNGSLAEGEIIIRSENITNNVKTIIVHLN
                     ESVKIECTRPNNNTRTSIRIGPGQAFYATGQVIGDIREAHCNISESKWNETLQRVSKK
                     LKEYFPHKNITFQPSSGGDLEITTHHFNCGGEFFYCNTSSLFNRTYMANSTDMANSTE
                     TNSTRTITIHCRIKQIINMWQEVGRAMYAPPIAGNITCISNITGLLLTRDGGKNNTET
                     FRPGGGNMKDNWRSELYKYKVVEVKPLGVAPTNARRRVVEREKRAVGMGAVFLGFLGA
                     AGSTMGAASITLTVQARQLLSGIVQQQSNLLKAIEAQQHMLKLTVWGIKQLQARVLAL
                     ERYLKDQQLLGMWGCSGKLICTTNVYWNSSWSNKTYGDIWDNMTWMQWEREISNYTEI
                     IYELLEESQNQQEKNEQDLLALDRWNSLWNWFNITNWLWYIKIFIMIVGGLIGLRIIF
                     AVLSLVNRVRQGYSPLSLQTLLPTPRGPARPEGIEEEGGEQGRDRSIRLLTGLSELIW
                     DDLRNLCLFSYHHLRDLILIAARIVQLLGRRGWEALKYLWNILQYWIQELKNSAAIAV
                     AYLQYGWSYFHEAVQAGWRSATETLAGAWGDLWETLRRGGRWILAIPRRIRQGLELTL
                     L"
BASE COUNT      898 a    446 c    606 g    624 t
ORIGIN      
        1 atgagagtga tggggataca gaggaattat ccacaatggt ggatatggag catgttaggc
       61 ttttggatgc taatgatttg taatgggatg tgggtcacag tctactatgg ggtacctgtg
      121 tggaaagaag caaaaactac tctattttgt gcatcagatg ctaaagcata tgagaaagaa
      181 gtgcataatg tctgggctac acatgcctgt gtacccacag accccaatcc acaagaaatg
      241 gttttaaaaa atgtaacaga aaatttcaac atgtggaaaa atgacatggt ggatcagatg
      301 catgaagatg taattagttt atgggatcaa agcctcaagc catgtgtaaa gttgacccca
      361 ctctgtgtca ctctaaactg taccaatgct actgccagca atagcagtat aatagaggga
      421 atgaaaaatt gctctttcaa tataaccaca gaattaagag ataagagaga gaaaaagaat
      481 gcactttttt ataaacttga tatagtacaa ctagatggca actctagtca gtatagatta
      541 ataaattgta atacctcagt cataacacaa gcctgtccaa aggtctcttt tgacccaatt
      601 cctatacatt attgtgctcc agctggttat gcgattctaa agtgtaataa taagacattc
      661 actggaacag gaccgtgtaa taatgtcagc acagtacaat gtacacatgg aattaagcca
      721 gtggtttcaa ctcaactatt gttaaatggt agcctagcag aaggagagat aataattaga
      781 tctgaaaata taacaaacaa tgtcaaaaca ataatagtac atctcaatga atctgtaaag
      841 attgagtgta cgagacccaa taataataca agaacaagta taagaatagg accaggacaa
      901 gcattttatg caacaggaca agtaatagga gacataagag aagcacattg taacattagt
      961 gaaagtaaat ggaatgaaac tttacaaagg gtaagtaaaa aattaaaaga atacttccct
     1021 cataagaata taacatttca accatcctca ggaggggacc tagaaattac aacacatcac
     1081 tttaattgtg gaggagaatt tttctattgc aatacatcaa gcctgtttaa taggacatat
     1141 atggctaata gtacagatat ggctaatagt acagaaacta acagtacacg aaccatcaca
     1201 atccactgca gaataaaaca aattataaac atgtggcagg aggtgggacg agcaatgtat
     1261 gcccctccca ttgcaggaaa cataacatgt atatcaaata tcacaggact actattgaca
     1321 agggatggag gaaaaaacaa tacggagaca ttcagacctg gaggaggaaa tatgaaggac
     1381 aattggagaa gtgaattata taaatataaa gtggtagaag ttaagccatt aggagtagca
     1441 cccactaatg caagaaggag agtggtggag agagaaaaaa gagcagtggg aatgggagct
     1501 gtgttccttg ggttcttggg agcggcagga agcactatgg gcgcagcatc aataacgctg
     1561 acggtacagg ccagacaatt attgtctggt atagtgcaac agcaaagcaa tttgctgaag
     1621 gctatagagg ctcaacagca tatgttgaaa ctcacggtct ggggcattaa acagctccag
     1681 gcaagagtcc tggccttgga aagataccta aaggatcaac agctcctagg gatgtggggc
     1741 tgctctggaa aactcatctg caccactaat gtatattgga actctagttg gagtaataaa
     1801 acttatggtg atatttggga taacatgacc tggatgcagt gggagagaga aattagcaat
     1861 tatacagaaa taatatatga attgcttgaa gaatcacaaa accagcagga aaagaatgaa
     1921 caagatttac tagcattgga cagatggaac agtctgtgga attggtttaa cataacaaat
     1981 tggctgtggt atataaaaat attcataatg atagtaggag gcttgatagg tttaagaata
     2041 atttttgctg tgctttcttt agtaaataga gttaggcagg gatactcacc tctgtcgttg
     2101 cagaccctcc tcccaacccc acggggaccc gccaggcccg aaggaataga agaagaaggt
     2161 ggagagcaag gcagagacag atccattcga ttgctgaccg gattgtcaga acttatctgg
     2221 gacgacctga ggaacctgtg cctcttcagc taccaccact tgagagactt aatcttaatt
     2281 gcagcgagga ttgtgcaact tctgggacgc agggggtggg aagccctcaa atatctttgg
     2341 aacatcctcc agtattggat ccaggaactg aagaatagtg ctgcaatagc agtagcctac
     2401 ctacaatatg ggtggagcta tttccatgag gcggtccaag ccggctggag atctgcgaca
     2461 gagactcttg cgggcgcgtg gggagactta tgggagactc ttaggagagg tggaagatgg
     2521 atcctcgcaa tccctaggag gattagacaa gggcttgagc tcactctctt gtga
//
LOCUS       5593-W2-2-1-19-G11_74%  2574 bp    RNA     linear   SYN 03-MAY-2023
DEFINITION  34,032 reads assembled to
            5593-W2-2-1-19-G11_S18_L001_R_001_read_consensus'.
ACCESSION   
VERSION
KEYWORDS    .
SOURCE      Simian-Human immunodeficiency virus
  ORGANISM  Simian-Human immunodeficiency virus
            Viruses; Riboviria; Pararnavirae; Artverviricota; Revtraviricetes;
            Ortervirales; Retroviridae; Orthoretrovirinae; Lentivirus; Primate
            lentivirus group.
REFERENCE   1  (bases 1 to 2574)
  AUTHORS   Bauer,A., Lindemuth,E., Marino,F.E., Krause,R., Joy,J.,
            Docken,S.S., Mallick,S., McCormick,K., Holt,C., Georgiev,I.,
            Felber,B., Keele,B.F., Veazey,R., Davenport,M.P., Li,H., Shaw,G.M.
            and Bar,K.J.
  TITLE     Adaptation of a transmitted/founder simian-human immunodeficiency
            virus 1 for enhanced replication in rhesus macaques
  JOURNAL   Unpublished
REFERENCE   2  (bases 1 to 2574)
  AUTHORS   Bauer,A., Lindemuth,E., Marino,F.E., Krause,R., Joy,J.,
            Docken,S.S., Mallick,S., McCormick,K., Holt,C., Georgiev,I.,
            Felber,B., Keele,B.F., Veazey,R., Davenport,M.P., Li,H., Shaw,G.M.
            and Bar,K.J.
  TITLE     Direct Submission
  JOURNAL   Submitted (03-MAY-2023) Infectious Diseases, University of
            Pennsylvania, 3610 Hamilton Walk, Philadelphia, PA 19104, USA
COMMENT     Bankit Comment: LocalID:5593-W2-2-1-19-G11_74%
            Bankit Comment: BankIt2700193
            Bankit Comment: FeatPropSourceSeq:5593-W2-2-1-19-B4_SGA
            
            ##Assembly-Data-START##
            Assembly Method       :: Geneious Prime(R) v. 2023.1.2
            Sequencing Technology :: Illumina
            ##Assembly-Data-END##
FEATURES             Location/Qualifiers
     source          1..2574
                     /organism="Simian-Human immunodeficiency virus"
                     /mol_type="other RNA"
                     /strain="CAP256SU"
                     /db_xref="taxon:57667"
                     /country="USA"
                     /collection_date="01-Jun-2020"
     gene            1..2574
                     /gene="Env"
     CDS             1..2574
                     /gene="Env"
                     /codon_start=1
                     /product="envelope glycoprotein"
                     /translation="MRVMGIQRNYPQWWIWSMLGFWMLMICNGMWVTVYYGVPVWKEA
                     KTTLFCASDAKAYEKEVHNVWATHACVPTDPNPQEMVLKNVTENFNMWKNDMVDQMHE
                     DVISLWDQSLKPCVKLTPLCVTLNCTNATASNSSIIEGMKNCSFNITTELRDKREKKN
                     ALFYKLDIVQLDGNSSQYRLINCNTSVITQACPKVSFDPIPIHYCAPAGYAILKCNNK
                     TFTGTGPCNNVSTVQCTHGIKPVISTQLLLNGSLAEGEIIIRSENITNNVKTIIVHLN
                     ESVKIECTRPNNNTRTSIRIGPGQAFYATGQVIGDIREAHCNISESKWNETLQRVSKK
                     LKEYFPHKNITFQPSSGGDLEITTHHFNCGGEFFYCNTSSLFNRTYMANSTDMANSTE
                     TNSTRTITIRCRIKQIINMWQEVGRAMYAPPIAGNITCISNITGLLLTRDGGKNNTET
                     FRPGGGNMKDNWRSELYKYKVVEVKPLGVAPTNARRRVVEREKRAVGMGAVFLGFLGA
                     AGSTMGAASITLTVQARQLLSGIVQQQSNLLKAIEAQQHMLKLTVWGIKQLQARVLAL
                     ERYLKDQQLLGMWGCSGKLICTTNVYWNSSWSNKTYGDIWDNMTWMQWEREISNYTEI
                     IYELLEESQNQQEKNEQDLLALDRWNSLWNWFNITNWLWYIKIFIMIVGGLIGLRIIF
                     AVLSLVNRVRQGYSPLSLQTLLPTPRGPARPEGIEEEGGEQGRDRSIRLLTGLSELIW
                     DDLRNLCLFSYHHLRDLILIAARIVQLLGRRGWEALKYLWNILQYWIQELKNSAAIAV
                     AYLQYGWSYFHEAVQAGWRSATETLAGAWGDLWETLRRGGRWILAIPRRIRQGLELTL
                     L"
BASE COUNT      898 a    446 c    606 g    624 t
ORIGIN      
        1 atgagagtga tggggataca gaggaattat ccacaatggt ggatatggag catgttaggc
       61 ttttggatgc taatgatttg taatgggatg tgggtcacag tctactatgg ggtacctgtg
      121 tggaaagaag caaaaactac tctattttgt gcatcagatg ctaaagcata tgagaaagaa
      181 gtgcataatg tctgggctac acatgcctgt gtacccacag accccaatcc acaagaaatg
      241 gttttaaaaa atgtaacaga aaatttcaac atgtggaaaa atgacatggt ggatcagatg
      301 catgaagatg taattagttt atgggatcaa agcctcaagc catgtgtaaa gttgacccca
      361 ctctgtgtca ctctaaactg taccaatgct actgccagca atagcagtat aatagaggga
      421 atgaaaaatt gctctttcaa tataaccaca gaattaagag ataagagaga gaaaaagaat
      481 gcactttttt ataaacttga tatagtacaa ctagatggca actctagtca gtatagatta
      541 ataaattgta atacctcagt cataacacaa gcctgtccaa aggtctcttt tgacccaatt
      601 cctatacatt attgtgctcc agctggttat gcgattctaa agtgtaataa taagacattc
      661 actggaacag gaccgtgtaa taatgtcagc acagtacaat gtacacatgg aattaagcca
      721 gtgatttcaa ctcaactatt gttaaatggt agcctagcag aaggagagat aataattaga
      781 tctgaaaata taacaaacaa tgtcaaaaca ataatagtac atctcaatga atctgtaaag
      841 attgagtgta cgagacccaa taataataca agaacaagta taagaatagg accaggacaa
      901 gcattttatg caacaggaca agtaatagga gacataagag aagcacattg taacattagt
      961 gaaagtaaat ggaatgaaac tttacaaagg gtaagtaaaa aattaaaaga atacttccct
     1021 cataagaata taacatttca accatcctca ggaggggacc tagaaattac aacacatcac
     1081 tttaattgtg gaggagaatt tttctattgc aatacatcaa gcctgtttaa taggacatat
     1141 atggctaata gtacagatat ggctaatagt acagaaacta acagtacacg aaccatcaca
     1201 atccgctgca gaataaaaca aattataaac atgtggcagg aggtgggacg agcaatgtat
     1261 gcccctccca ttgcaggaaa cataacatgt atatcaaata tcacaggact actattgaca
     1321 agggatggag gaaaaaacaa tacggagaca ttcagacctg gaggaggaaa tatgaaggac
     1381 aattggagaa gtgaattata taaatataaa gtggtagaag ttaagccatt aggagtagca
     1441 cccactaatg caagaaggag agtggtggag agagaaaaaa gagcagtggg aatgggagct
     1501 gtgttccttg ggttcttggg agcggcagga agcactatgg gcgcagcatc aataacgctg
     1561 acggtacagg ccagacaatt attgtctggt atagtgcaac agcaaagcaa tttgctgaag
     1621 gctatagagg ctcaacagca tatgttgaaa ctcacggtct ggggcattaa acagctccag
     1681 gcaagagtcc tggccttgga aagataccta aaggatcaac agctcctagg gatgtggggc
     1741 tgctctggaa aactcatctg caccactaat gtatattgga actctagttg gagtaataaa
     1801 acttatggtg atatttggga taacatgacc tggatgcagt gggagagaga aattagcaat
     1861 tatacagaaa taatatatga attgcttgaa gaatcacaaa accagcagga aaagaatgaa
     1921 caagatttac tagcattgga cagatggaac agtctgtgga attggtttaa cataacaaat
     1981 tggctgtggt atataaaaat attcataatg atagtaggag gcttgatagg tttaagaata
     2041 atttttgctg tgctttcttt agtaaataga gttaggcagg gatactcacc tctgtcgttg
     2101 cagaccctcc tcccaacccc acggggaccc gccaggcccg aaggaataga agaagaaggt
     2161 ggagagcaag gcagagacag atccattcga ttgctgaccg gattgtcaga acttatctgg
     2221 gacgacctga ggaacctgtg cctcttcagc taccaccact tgagagactt aatcttaatt
     2281 gcagcgagga ttgtgcaact tctgggacgc agggggtggg aagccctcaa atatctttgg
     2341 aacatcctcc agtattggat ccaggaactg aagaatagtg ctgcaatagc agtagcctac
     2401 ctacaatatg ggtggagcta tttccatgag gcggtccaag ccggctggag atctgcgaca
     2461 gagactcttg cgggcgcgtg gggagactta tgggagactc ttaggagagg tggaagatgg
     2521 atcctcgcaa tccctaggag gattagacaa gggcttgagc tcactctctt gtga
//
LOCUS       5593-W2-11-3-19-A2_SGA  2574 bp    RNA     linear   SYN 03-MAY-2023
DEFINITION  47,598 reads assembled to Filtered
            5593-W1-11-3-19-A2_S14_L001_R_001.contigs_reads Consensus.
ACCESSION   
VERSION
KEYWORDS    .
SOURCE      Simian-Human immunodeficiency virus
  ORGANISM  Simian-Human immunodeficiency virus
            Viruses; Riboviria; Pararnavirae; Artverviricota; Revtraviricetes;
            Ortervirales; Retroviridae; Orthoretrovirinae; Lentivirus; Primate
            lentivirus group.
REFERENCE   1  (bases 1 to 2574)
  AUTHORS   Bauer,A., Lindemuth,E., Marino,F.E., Krause,R., Joy,J.,
            Docken,S.S., Mallick,S., McCormick,K., Holt,C., Georgiev,I.,
            Felber,B., Keele,B.F., Veazey,R., Davenport,M.P., Li,H., Shaw,G.M.
            and Bar,K.J.
  TITLE     Adaptation of a transmitted/founder simian-human immunodeficiency
            virus 1 for enhanced replication in rhesus macaques
  JOURNAL   Unpublished
REFERENCE   2  (bases 1 to 2574)
  AUTHORS   Bauer,A., Lindemuth,E., Marino,F.E., Krause,R., Joy,J.,
            Docken,S.S., Mallick,S., McCormick,K., Holt,C., Georgiev,I.,
            Felber,B., Keele,B.F., Veazey,R., Davenport,M.P., Li,H., Shaw,G.M.
            and Bar,K.J.
  TITLE     Direct Submission
  JOURNAL   Submitted (03-MAY-2023) Infectious Diseases, University of
            Pennsylvania, 3610 Hamilton Walk, Philadelphia, PA 19104, USA
COMMENT     Bankit Comment: LocalID:5593-W2-11-3-19-A2_SGA
            Bankit Comment: BankIt2700193
            Bankit Comment: FeatPropSourceSeq:5593-W2-2-1-19-B4_SGA
            
            ##Assembly-Data-START##
            Assembly Method       :: Geneious Prime(R) v. 2023.1.2
            Sequencing Technology :: Illumina
            ##Assembly-Data-END##
FEATURES             Location/Qualifiers
     source          1..2574
                     /organism="Simian-Human immunodeficiency virus"
                     /mol_type="other RNA"
                     /strain="CAP256SU"
                     /db_xref="taxon:57667"
                     /country="USA"
                     /collection_date="01-Jun-2020"
     gene            1..2574
                     /gene="Env"
     CDS             1..2574
                     /gene="Env"
                     /codon_start=1
                     /product="envelope glycoprotein"
                     /translation="MRVMGIQRNYPQWWIWSMLGFWMLMICNGMWVTVYYGVPVWKEA
                     KTTLFCASDAKAYEKEVHNVWATHACVPTDPNPQEMVLKNVTENFNMWKNDMVDQMHE
                     DVISLWDQSLKPCVKLTPLCVTLNCTNATASNSSIIEGMKNCSFNITTELRDKREKKN
                     ALFYKLDIVQLDGNSNQYRLINCNTSVITQACPKVSFDPIPIHYCAPAGYAILKCNNK
                     TFTGTGPCNNVSTVQCTHGIKPVISTQLLLNGSLAEGEIIIRSENITNNVKTIIVHLN
                     ESVKIECTRPNNNTRTSIRIGPGQAFYATGQVIGDIREAHCNISESKWNETLQRVSKK
                     LKEYFPHKNITFQPSSGGDLEITTHHFNCGGEFFYCNTSSLFNRTYMANSTDMANSTE
                     TNSTRTITIHCRIKQIINMWQEVGRAMYAPPIAGNITCISNITGLLLTRDGGKNNTET
                     FRPGGGNMKDNWRSELYKYKVVEVKPLGVAPTNARRRVVEREKRAVGMGAVFLGFLGA
                     AGSTMGAASITLTVQARQLLSGIVQQQSNLLKAIEAQQHMLKLTVWGIKQLQARVLAL
                     ERYLKDQQLLGMWGCSGKLICTTNVYWNSSWSNKTYGDIWDNMTWMQWEREISNYTEI
                     IYELLEESQNQQEKNEQDLLALDRWNSLWNWFNITNWLWYIKIFIMIVGGLIGLRIIF
                     AVLSLVNRVRQGYSPLSLQTLLPTPRGPARPEGIEEEGGEQGRDRSIRLLTGLSELIW
                     DDLRNLCLFSYHHLRDLILIAARIVQLLGRRGWEALKYLWNILQYWIQELKNSAAIAV
                     AYLQYGWSYFHEAVQAGWRSATETLAGAWGDLWETLRRGGRWILAIPRRIRQGLELTL
                     L"
BASE COUNT      900 a    446 c    604 g    624 t
ORIGIN      
        1 atgagagtga tggggataca gaggaattat ccacaatggt ggatatggag catgttaggc
       61 ttttggatgc taatgatttg taatgggatg tgggtcacag tctactatgg ggtacctgtg
      121 tggaaagaag caaaaactac tctattttgt gcatcagatg ctaaagcata tgagaaagaa
      181 gtgcataatg tctgggctac acatgcctgt gtacccacag accccaatcc acaagaaatg
      241 gttttaaaaa atgtaacaga aaatttcaac atgtggaaaa atgacatggt ggatcagatg
      301 catgaagatg taattagttt atgggatcaa agcctcaagc catgtgtaaa gttgacccca
      361 ctctgtgtca ctctaaactg taccaatgct actgccagca atagcagtat aatagaggga
      421 atgaaaaatt gctctttcaa tataaccaca gaattaagag ataagagaga gaaaaagaat
      481 gcactttttt ataaacttga tatagtacaa ctagatggca actctaatca gtatagatta
      541 ataaattgta atacctcagt cataacacaa gcctgtccaa aggtctcttt tgacccaatt
      601 cctatacatt attgtgctcc agctggttat gcgattctaa agtgtaataa taagacattc
      661 actggaacag gaccgtgtaa taatgtcagc acagtacaat gtacacatgg aattaagcca
      721 gtgatttcaa ctcaactatt gttaaatggt agcctagcag aaggagagat aataattaga
      781 tctgaaaata taacaaacaa tgtcaaaaca ataatagtac atctcaatga atctgtaaag
      841 attgagtgta cgagacccaa taataataca agaacaagta taagaatagg accaggacaa
      901 gcattttatg caacaggaca agtaatagga gacataagag aagcacattg taacattagt
      961 gaaagtaaat ggaatgaaac tttacaaagg gtaagtaaaa aattaaaaga atacttccct
     1021 cataagaata taacatttca accatcctca ggaggggacc tagaaattac aacacatcac
     1081 tttaattgtg gaggagaatt tttctattgc aatacatcaa gcctgtttaa taggacatat
     1141 atggctaata gtacagatat ggctaatagt acagaaacta acagtacacg aaccatcaca
     1201 atccactgca gaataaaaca aattataaac atgtggcagg aggtgggacg agcaatgtat
     1261 gcccctccca ttgcaggaaa cataacatgt atatcaaata tcacaggact actattgaca
     1321 agggatggag gaaaaaacaa tacggagaca ttcagacctg gaggaggaaa tatgaaggac
     1381 aattggagaa gtgaattata taaatataaa gtggtagaag ttaagccatt aggagtagca
     1441 cccactaatg caagaaggag agtggtggag agagaaaaaa gagcagtggg aatgggagct
     1501 gtgttccttg ggttcttggg agcggcagga agcactatgg gcgcagcatc aataacgctg
     1561 acggtacagg ccagacaatt attgtctggt atagtgcaac agcaaagcaa tttgctgaag
     1621 gctatagagg ctcaacagca tatgttgaaa ctcacggtct ggggcattaa acagctccag
     1681 gcaagagtcc tggccttgga aagataccta aaggatcaac agctcctagg gatgtggggc
     1741 tgctctggaa aactcatctg caccactaat gtatattgga actctagttg gagtaataaa
     1801 acttatggtg atatttggga taacatgacc tggatgcagt gggagagaga aattagcaat
     1861 tatacagaaa taatatatga attgcttgaa gaatcacaaa accagcagga aaagaatgaa
     1921 caagatttac tagcattgga cagatggaac agtctgtgga attggtttaa cataacaaat
     1981 tggctgtggt atataaaaat attcataatg atagtaggag gcttgatagg tttaagaata
     2041 atttttgctg tgctttcttt agtaaataga gttaggcagg gatactcacc tctgtcgttg
     2101 cagaccctcc tcccaacccc acggggaccc gccaggcccg aaggaataga agaagaaggt
     2161 ggagagcaag gcagagacag atccattcga ttgctgaccg gattgtcaga acttatctgg
     2221 gacgacctga ggaacctgtg cctcttcagc taccaccact tgagagactt aatcttaatt
     2281 gcagcgagga ttgtgcaact tctgggacgc agggggtggg aagccctcaa atatctttgg
     2341 aacatcctcc agtattggat ccaggaactg aagaatagtg ctgcaatagc agtagcctac
     2401 ctacaatatg ggtggagcta tttccatgag gcggtccaag ccggctggag atctgcgaca
     2461 gagactcttg cgggcgcgtg gggagactta tgggagactc ttaggagagg tggaagatgg
     2521 atcctcgcaa tccctaggag gattagacaa gggcttgagc tcactctctt gtga
//
LOCUS       5593-W2-11-3-19-A6_SGA  2574 bp    RNA     linear   SYN 03-MAY-2023
DEFINITION  85,999 reads assembled to Filtered
            5593-W1-11-3-19-A6_S15_L001_R_001.contigs_reads Consensus.
ACCESSION   
VERSION
KEYWORDS    .
SOURCE      Simian-Human immunodeficiency virus
  ORGANISM  Simian-Human immunodeficiency virus
            Viruses; Riboviria; Pararnavirae; Artverviricota; Revtraviricetes;
            Ortervirales; Retroviridae; Orthoretrovirinae; Lentivirus; Primate
            lentivirus group.
REFERENCE   1  (bases 1 to 2574)
  AUTHORS   Bauer,A., Lindemuth,E., Marino,F.E., Krause,R., Joy,J.,
            Docken,S.S., Mallick,S., McCormick,K., Holt,C., Georgiev,I.,
            Felber,B., Keele,B.F., Veazey,R., Davenport,M.P., Li,H., Shaw,G.M.
            and Bar,K.J.
  TITLE     Adaptation of a transmitted/founder simian-human immunodeficiency
            virus 1 for enhanced replication in rhesus macaques
  JOURNAL   Unpublished
REFERENCE   2  (bases 1 to 2574)
  AUTHORS   Bauer,A., Lindemuth,E., Marino,F.E., Krause,R., Joy,J.,
            Docken,S.S., Mallick,S., McCormick,K., Holt,C., Georgiev,I.,
            Felber,B., Keele,B.F., Veazey,R., Davenport,M.P., Li,H., Shaw,G.M.
            and Bar,K.J.
  TITLE     Direct Submission
  JOURNAL   Submitted (03-MAY-2023) Infectious Diseases, University of
            Pennsylvania, 3610 Hamilton Walk, Philadelphia, PA 19104, USA
COMMENT     Bankit Comment: LocalID:5593-W2-11-3-19-A6_SGA
            Bankit Comment: BankIt2700193
            Bankit Comment: FeatPropSourceSeq:5593-W2-2-1-19-B4_SGA
            
            ##Assembly-Data-START##
            Assembly Method       :: Geneious Prime(R) v. 2023.1.2
            Sequencing Technology :: Illumina
            ##Assembly-Data-END##
FEATURES             Location/Qualifiers
     source          1..2574
                     /organism="Simian-Human immunodeficiency virus"
                     /mol_type="other RNA"
                     /strain="CAP256SU"
                     /db_xref="taxon:57667"
                     /country="USA"
                     /collection_date="01-Jun-2020"
     gene            1..2574
                     /gene="Env"
     CDS             1..2574
                     /gene="Env"
                     /codon_start=1
                     /product="envelope glycoprotein"
                     /translation="MRVMGIQRNYPQWWIWSMLGFWMLMICNGMWVTVYYGAPVWKEA
                     KTTLFCASDAKAYEKEVHNVWATHACVPTDPNPQEMVLKNVTENFNMWKNDMVDQMHE
                     DVISLWDQSLKPCVKLTPLCVTLNCTNATASNSSIIEGMKNCSFNITTELRDKREKKN
                     ALFYKLDIVQLDGNSSQYRLINCNTSVITQACPKVSFDPIPIHYCAPAGYAILKCNNK
                     TFTGTGPCNNVSTVQCTHGIKPVVSTQLLLNGSLAEGEIIIRSENITDNVKTIIVHLN
                     ESVKIECTRPNNNTRTSIRIGPGQAFYATGQVIGDIREAHCNISESKWNETLQRVSKK
                     LKEYFPHKNITFQPSSGGDLEITTHHFNCGGEFFYCNTSSLFNRTYMANSTDMANSTE
                     TNSTRTITIRCRIKQIINMWQEVGRAMYAPPIAGNITCISNITGLLLTRDGGKNNTET
                     FRPGGGNMKDNWRSELYKYKVVEVKPLGVAPTNARRRVVEREKRAVGMGAVFLGFLGA
                     AGSTMGAASITLTVQARQLLSGIVQQQSNLLKAIEAQQHMLKLTVWGIKQLQARVLAL
                     ERYLKDQQLLGMWGCSGKLICTTNVYWNSSWSNKTYGDIWDNMTWMQWEREISNYTEI
                     IYELLEESQNQQEKNEQDLLALDRWNSLWNWFNITNWLWYIKIFIMIVGGLIGLRIIF
                     AVLSLVNRVRQGYSPLSLQTLLPTPRGPARPEGIEEEGGEQGRDRSIRLLTGLSELIW
                     DDLRNLCLFSYHHLRDLILIAARIVQLLGRRGWEALKYLWNILQYWIQELKNSAAIAV
                     AYLQYGWSYFHEAVQAGWRSATETLAGAWGDLWETLRRGGRWILAIPRRIRQGLELTL
                     L"
BASE COUNT      896 a    447 c    608 g    623 t
ORIGIN      
        1 atgagagtga tggggataca gaggaattat ccacaatggt ggatatggag catgttaggc
       61 ttttggatgc taatgatttg taatgggatg tgggtcacag tctactatgg ggcacctgtg
      121 tggaaagaag caaaaactac tctattttgt gcatcagatg ctaaagcata tgagaaagaa
      181 gtgcataatg tctgggctac acatgcctgt gtacccacag accccaatcc acaagaaatg
      241 gttttaaaaa atgtaacaga aaatttcaac atgtggaaaa atgacatggt ggatcagatg
      301 catgaagatg taattagttt atgggatcaa agcctcaagc catgtgtaaa gttgacccca
      361 ctctgtgtca ctctaaactg taccaatgct actgccagca atagcagtat aatagaggga
      421 atgaaaaatt gctctttcaa tataaccaca gaattaagag ataagagaga gaaaaagaat
      481 gcactttttt ataaacttga tatagtacaa ctagatggca actctagtca gtatagatta
      541 ataaattgta atacctcagt cataacacaa gcctgtccaa aggtctcttt tgacccaatt
      601 cctatacatt attgtgctcc agctggttat gcgattctaa agtgtaataa taagacattc
      661 actggaacag gaccgtgtaa taatgtcagc acagtacaat gtacacatgg aattaagcca
      721 gtggtttcaa ctcaactatt gttaaatggt agcctagcag aaggagagat aataattaga
      781 tctgaaaata taacagacaa tgtcaaaaca ataatagtac atctcaatga atctgtaaag
      841 attgagtgta cgagacccaa taataataca agaacaagta taagaatagg accaggacaa
      901 gcattttatg caacaggaca agtaatagga gacataagag aagcacattg taacattagt
      961 gaaagtaaat ggaatgaaac tttacaaagg gtaagtaaaa aattaaaaga atacttccct
     1021 cataagaata taacatttca accatcctca ggaggggacc tagaaattac aacacatcac
     1081 tttaattgtg gaggagaatt tttctattgc aatacatcaa gcctgtttaa taggacatat
     1141 atggctaata gtacagatat ggctaatagt acagaaacta acagtacacg aaccatcaca
     1201 atccgctgca gaataaaaca aattataaac atgtggcagg aggtgggacg agcaatgtat
     1261 gcccctccca ttgcaggaaa cataacatgt atatcaaata tcacaggact actattgaca
     1321 agggatggag gaaaaaacaa tacggagaca ttcagacctg gaggaggaaa tatgaaggac
     1381 aattggagaa gtgaattata taaatataaa gtggtagaag ttaagccatt aggagtagca
     1441 cccactaatg caagaaggag agtggtggag agagaaaaaa gagcagtggg aatgggagct
     1501 gtgttccttg ggttcttggg agcggcagga agcactatgg gcgcagcatc aataacgctg
     1561 acggtacagg ccagacaatt attgtctggt atagtgcaac agcaaagcaa tttgctgaag
     1621 gctatagagg ctcaacagca tatgttgaaa ctcacggtct ggggcattaa acagctccag
     1681 gcaagagtcc tggccttgga aagataccta aaggatcaac agctcctagg gatgtggggc
     1741 tgctctggaa aactcatctg caccactaat gtatattgga actctagttg gagtaataaa
     1801 acttatggtg atatttggga taacatgacc tggatgcagt gggagagaga aattagcaat
     1861 tatacagaaa taatatatga attgcttgaa gaatcacaaa accagcagga aaagaatgaa
     1921 caagatttac tagcattgga cagatggaac agtctgtgga attggtttaa cataacaaat
     1981 tggctgtggt atataaaaat attcataatg atagtaggag gcttgatagg tttaagaata
     2041 atttttgctg tgctttcttt agtaaataga gttaggcagg gatactcacc tctgtcgttg
     2101 cagaccctcc tcccaacccc acggggaccc gccaggcccg aaggaataga agaagaaggt
     2161 ggagagcaag gcagagacag atccattcga ttgctgaccg gattgtcaga acttatctgg
     2221 gacgacctga ggaacctgtg cctcttcagc taccaccact tgagagactt aatcttaatt
     2281 gcagcgagga ttgtgcaact tctgggacgc agggggtggg aagccctcaa atatctttgg
     2341 aacatcctcc agtattggat ccaggaactg aagaatagtg ctgcaatagc agtagcctac
     2401 ctacaatatg ggtggagcta tttccatgag gcggtccaag ccggctggag atctgcgaca
     2461 gagactcttg cgggcgcgtg gggagactta tgggagactc ttaggagagg tggaagatgg
     2521 atcctcgcaa tccctaggag gattagacaa gggcttgagc tcactctctt gtga
//
LOCUS       5593-W2-11-3-19-A8_SGA  2574 bp    RNA     linear   SYN 03-MAY-2023
DEFINITION  76,124 reads assembled to Filtered
            5593-W1-11-3-19-A8_S16_L001_R_001.contigs_reads Consensus.
ACCESSION   
VERSION
KEYWORDS    .
SOURCE      Simian-Human immunodeficiency virus
  ORGANISM  Simian-Human immunodeficiency virus
            Viruses; Riboviria; Pararnavirae; Artverviricota; Revtraviricetes;
            Ortervirales; Retroviridae; Orthoretrovirinae; Lentivirus; Primate
            lentivirus group.
REFERENCE   1  (bases 1 to 2574)
  AUTHORS   Bauer,A., Lindemuth,E., Marino,F.E., Krause,R., Joy,J.,
            Docken,S.S., Mallick,S., McCormick,K., Holt,C., Georgiev,I.,
            Felber,B., Keele,B.F., Veazey,R., Davenport,M.P., Li,H., Shaw,G.M.
            and Bar,K.J.
  TITLE     Adaptation of a transmitted/founder simian-human immunodeficiency
            virus 1 for enhanced replication in rhesus macaques
  JOURNAL   Unpublished
REFERENCE   2  (bases 1 to 2574)
  AUTHORS   Bauer,A., Lindemuth,E., Marino,F.E., Krause,R., Joy,J.,
            Docken,S.S., Mallick,S., McCormick,K., Holt,C., Georgiev,I.,
            Felber,B., Keele,B.F., Veazey,R., Davenport,M.P., Li,H., Shaw,G.M.
            and Bar,K.J.
  TITLE     Direct Submission
  JOURNAL   Submitted (03-MAY-2023) Infectious Diseases, University of
            Pennsylvania, 3610 Hamilton Walk, Philadelphia, PA 19104, USA
COMMENT     Bankit Comment: LocalID:5593-W2-11-3-19-A8_SGA
            Bankit Comment: BankIt2700193
            Bankit Comment: FeatPropSourceSeq:5593-W2-2-1-19-B4_SGA
            
            ##Assembly-Data-START##
            Assembly Method       :: Geneious Prime(R) v. 2023.1.2
            Sequencing Technology :: Illumina
            ##Assembly-Data-END##
FEATURES             Location/Qualifiers
     source          1..2574
                     /organism="Simian-Human immunodeficiency virus"
                     /mol_type="other RNA"
                     /strain="CAP256SU"
                     /db_xref="taxon:57667"
                     /country="USA"
                     /collection_date="01-Jun-2020"
     gene            1..2574
                     /gene="Env"
     CDS             1..2574
                     /gene="Env"
                     /codon_start=1
                     /product="envelope glycoprotein"
                     /translation="MRVMGIQRNYPQWWIWSMLGFWMLMICNGMWVTVYYGVPVWKEA
                     KTTLFCASDAKAYEKEVHNVWATHACVPTDPNPQEMVLKNVTENFNMWKNDMVDQMHE
                     DVISLWDQSLKPCVKLTPLCVTLNCTNATASNSSIIEGMKNCSFNITTELRDKREKKN
                     ALFYKLDIVQLDGNSSQYRLINCNTSVITQACPKVSFDPIPIHYCAPAGYAILKCNNK
                     TFTGTGPCNNVSTVQCTHGIKPVISTQLLLNGSLAEGEIIIRSENITNNVKTIIVHLN
                     ESVKIECTRPNNNTRTSIRIGPGQAFYATGQVIGDIREAHCNISESKWNETLQRVSKK
                     LKEYFPHKNITFQPSSGGDLEITTHHFNCGGEFFYCNTSSLFNRTYMANSTDMANSTE
                     TNSTRTITIRCRIKQIINMWQEVGRAMYAPPIAGNITCISNITGLLLTRDGGKNNTET
                     FRPGGGNMKDNWRSELYKYKVVEVKPLGVAPTNARRRVVEREKRAVGMGAVFLGFLGA
                     AGSTMGAASITLTVQARQLLSGIVQQQSNLLKAIEAQQHMLKLTVWGIKQLQARVLAL
                     ERYLKDQQLLGMWGCSGKLICTTNVYWNSSWSNKTYGDIWDNMTWMQWEREISNYTEI
                     IYELLEESQNQQEKNEQDLLALDRWNSLWNWFNITNWLWYIKIFIMIVGGLIGLRIIF
                     AVLSLVNRVRQGYSPLSLQTLLPTPRGPARPEGIEEEGGEQGRDRSIRLLTGLSELIW
                     DDLRNLCLFSYHHLRDLILIAARIVQLLGRRGWEALKYLWNILQYWIQELKNSAAIAV
                     AYLQYGWSYFHEAVQAGWRSATETLAGAWGDLWETLRRGGRWILAIPRRIRQGLELTL
                     L"
BASE COUNT      898 a    446 c    606 g    624 t
ORIGIN      
        1 atgagagtga tggggataca gaggaattat ccacaatggt ggatatggag catgttaggc
       61 ttttggatgc taatgatttg taatgggatg tgggtcacag tctactatgg ggtacctgtg
      121 tggaaagaag caaaaactac tctattttgt gcatcagatg ctaaagcata tgagaaagaa
      181 gtgcataatg tctgggctac acatgcctgt gtacccacag accccaatcc acaagaaatg
      241 gttttaaaaa atgtaacaga aaatttcaac atgtggaaaa atgacatggt ggatcagatg
      301 catgaagatg taattagttt atgggatcaa agcctcaagc catgtgtaaa gttgacccca
      361 ctctgtgtca ctctaaactg taccaatgct actgccagca atagcagtat aatagaggga
      421 atgaaaaatt gctctttcaa tataaccaca gaattaagag ataagagaga gaaaaagaat
      481 gcactttttt ataaacttga tatagtacaa ctagatggca actctagtca gtatagatta
      541 ataaattgta atacctcagt cataacacaa gcctgtccaa aggtctcttt tgacccaatt
      601 cctatacatt attgtgctcc agctggttat gcgattctaa agtgtaataa taagacattc
      661 actggaacag gaccgtgtaa taatgtcagc acagtacaat gtacacatgg aattaagcca
      721 gtgatttcaa ctcaactatt gttaaatggt agcctagcag aaggagagat aataattaga
      781 tctgaaaata taacaaacaa tgtcaaaaca ataatagtac atctcaatga atctgtaaag
      841 attgagtgta cgagacccaa taataataca agaacaagta taagaatagg accaggacaa
      901 gcattttatg caacaggaca agtaatagga gacataagag aagcacattg taacattagt
      961 gaaagtaaat ggaatgaaac tttacaaagg gtaagtaaaa aattaaaaga atacttccct
     1021 cataagaata taacatttca accatcctca ggaggggacc tagaaattac aacacatcac
     1081 tttaattgtg gaggagaatt tttctattgc aatacatcaa gcctgtttaa taggacatat
     1141 atggctaata gtacagatat ggctaatagt acagaaacta acagtacacg aaccatcaca
     1201 atccgctgca gaataaaaca aattataaac atgtggcagg aggtgggacg agcaatgtat
     1261 gcccctccca ttgcaggaaa cataacatgt atatcaaata tcacaggact actattgaca
     1321 agggatggag gaaaaaacaa tacggagaca ttcagacctg gaggaggaaa tatgaaggac
     1381 aattggagaa gtgaattata taaatataaa gtggtagaag ttaagccatt aggagtagca
     1441 cccactaatg caagaaggag agtggtggag agagaaaaaa gagcagtggg aatgggagct
     1501 gtgttccttg ggttcttggg agcggcagga agcactatgg gcgcagcatc aataacgctg
     1561 acggtacagg ccagacaatt attgtctggt atagtgcaac agcaaagcaa tttgctgaag
     1621 gctatagagg ctcaacagca tatgttgaaa ctcacggtct ggggcattaa acagctccag
     1681 gcaagagtcc tggccttgga aagataccta aaggatcaac agctcctagg gatgtggggc
     1741 tgctctggaa aactcatctg caccactaat gtatattgga actctagttg gagtaataaa
     1801 acttatggtg atatttggga taacatgacc tggatgcagt gggagagaga aattagcaat
     1861 tatacagaaa taatatatga attgcttgaa gaatcacaaa accagcagga aaagaatgaa
     1921 caagatttac tagcattgga cagatggaac agtctgtgga attggtttaa cataacaaat
     1981 tggctgtggt atataaaaat attcataatg atagtaggag gcttgatagg tttaagaata
     2041 atttttgctg tgctttcttt agtaaataga gttaggcagg gatactcacc tctgtcgttg
     2101 cagaccctcc tcccaacccc acggggaccc gccaggcccg aaggaataga agaagaaggt
     2161 ggagagcaag gcagagacag atccattcga ttgctgaccg gattgtcaga acttatctgg
     2221 gacgacctga ggaacctgtg cctcttcagc taccaccact tgagagactt aatcttaatt
     2281 gcagcgagga ttgtgcaact tctgggacgc agggggtggg aagccctcaa atatctttgg
     2341 aacatcctcc agtattggat ccaggaactg aagaatagtg ctgcaatagc agtagcctac
     2401 ctacaatatg ggtggagcta tttccatgag gcggtccaag ccggctggag atctgcgaca
     2461 gagactcttg cgggcgcgtg gggagactta tgggagactc ttaggagagg tggaagatgg
     2521 atcctcgcaa tccctaggag gattagacaa gggcttgagc tcactctctt gtga
//
LOCUS       5593-W2-11-3-19-A12_SGA 2574 bp    RNA     linear   SYN 03-MAY-2023
DEFINITION  128,436 reads assembled to Filtered
            5593-W1-11-3-19-A12_S17_L001_R_001.contigs_reads Consensus.
ACCESSION   
VERSION
KEYWORDS    .
SOURCE      Simian-Human immunodeficiency virus
  ORGANISM  Simian-Human immunodeficiency virus
            Viruses; Riboviria; Pararnavirae; Artverviricota; Revtraviricetes;
            Ortervirales; Retroviridae; Orthoretrovirinae; Lentivirus; Primate
            lentivirus group.
REFERENCE   1  (bases 1 to 2574)
  AUTHORS   Bauer,A., Lindemuth,E., Marino,F.E., Krause,R., Joy,J.,
            Docken,S.S., Mallick,S., McCormick,K., Holt,C., Georgiev,I.,
            Felber,B., Keele,B.F., Veazey,R., Davenport,M.P., Li,H., Shaw,G.M.
            and Bar,K.J.
  TITLE     Adaptation of a transmitted/founder simian-human immunodeficiency
            virus 1 for enhanced replication in rhesus macaques
  JOURNAL   Unpublished
REFERENCE   2  (bases 1 to 2574)
  AUTHORS   Bauer,A., Lindemuth,E., Marino,F.E., Krause,R., Joy,J.,
            Docken,S.S., Mallick,S., McCormick,K., Holt,C., Georgiev,I.,
            Felber,B., Keele,B.F., Veazey,R., Davenport,M.P., Li,H., Shaw,G.M.
            and Bar,K.J.
  TITLE     Direct Submission
  JOURNAL   Submitted (03-MAY-2023) Infectious Diseases, University of
            Pennsylvania, 3610 Hamilton Walk, Philadelphia, PA 19104, USA
COMMENT     Bankit Comment: LocalID:5593-W2-11-3-19-A12_SGA
            Bankit Comment: BankIt2700193
            Bankit Comment: FeatPropSourceSeq:5593-W2-2-1-19-B4_SGA
            
            ##Assembly-Data-START##
            Assembly Method       :: Geneious Prime(R) v. 2023.1.2
            Sequencing Technology :: Illumina
            ##Assembly-Data-END##
FEATURES             Location/Qualifiers
     source          1..2574
                     /organism="Simian-Human immunodeficiency virus"
                     /mol_type="other RNA"
                     /strain="CAP256SU"
                     /db_xref="taxon:57667"
                     /country="USA"
                     /collection_date="01-Jun-2020"
     gene            1..2574
                     /gene="Env"
     CDS             1..2574
                     /gene="Env"
                     /codon_start=1
                     /product="envelope glycoprotein"
                     /translation="MRVMGIQRNYPQWWIWSMLGFWMLMICNGMWVTVYYGVPVWKEA
                     KTTLFCASDAKAYEKEVHNVWATHACVPTDPNPQEMVLKNVTENFNMWKNDMVDQMHE
                     DVISLWDQSLKPCVKLTPLCVTLNCTNATASNSSIIEGMKNCSFNITTELRDKREKKN
                     ALFYKLDIVQLDGNSSQYRLINCNTSVITQACPKVSFDPIPIHYCAPAGYAILKCNNK
                     TFTGTGPCNNVSTVQCTHGIKPVISTQLLLNGSLAEGEIIIRSENITNNVKTIIVHLN
                     ESVKIECTRPNNNTRTSIRIGPGQAFYATGQVIGDIREAHCNISESKWNETLQRVSKK
                     LKEYFPHKNITFQPSSGGDLEITTHHFNCGGEFFYCNTSSLFNRTYMANSTDMANSTE
                     TNSTRTITIRCRIKQIINMWQEVGRAMYAPPIAGNITCISNITGLLLTRDGGKNNTET
                     FRPGGGNMKDNWRSELYKYKVVEVKPLGVAPTNARRRVVEREKRAVGMGAVFLGFLGA
                     AGSTMGAASITLTVQARQLLSGIVQQQSNLLKAIEAQQHMLKLTVWGIKQLQARVLAL
                     ERYLKDQQLLGMWGCSGKLICTTNVYWNSSWSNKTYGDIWDNMTWMQWEREISNYTEI
                     IYELLEESQNQQEKNEQDLLALDRWNSLWNWFNITNWLWYIKIFIMIVGGLIGLRIIF
                     AVLSLVNRVRQGYSPLSLQTLLPTPRGPARPEGIEEEGGEQGRDRSIRLLTGLSELIW
                     DDLRNLCLFSYHHLRDLILIAARIVQLLGRRGWEALKYLWNILQYWIQELKNSAAIAV
                     AYLQYGWSYFHEAVQAGWRSATETLAGAWGDLWETLRRGGRWILAIPRRIRQGLELTL
                     L"
BASE COUNT      898 a    446 c    606 g    624 t
ORIGIN      
        1 atgagagtga tggggataca gaggaattat ccacaatggt ggatatggag catgttaggc
       61 ttttggatgc taatgatttg taatgggatg tgggtcacag tctactatgg ggtacctgtg
      121 tggaaagaag caaaaactac tctattttgt gcatcagatg ctaaagcata tgagaaagaa
      181 gtgcataatg tctgggctac acatgcctgt gtacccacag accccaatcc acaagaaatg
      241 gttttaaaaa atgtaacaga aaatttcaac atgtggaaaa atgacatggt ggatcagatg
      301 catgaagatg taattagttt atgggatcaa agcctcaagc catgtgtaaa gttgacccca
      361 ctctgtgtca ctctaaactg taccaatgct actgccagca atagcagtat aatagaggga
      421 atgaaaaatt gctctttcaa tataaccaca gaattaagag ataagagaga gaaaaagaat
      481 gcactttttt ataaacttga tatagtacaa ctagatggca actctagtca gtatagatta
      541 ataaattgta atacctcagt cataacacaa gcctgtccaa aggtctcttt tgacccaatt
      601 cctatacatt attgtgctcc agctggttat gcgattctaa agtgtaataa taagacattc
      661 actggaacag gaccgtgtaa taatgtcagc acagtacaat gtacacatgg aattaagcca
      721 gtgatttcaa ctcaactatt gttaaatggt agcctagcag aaggagagat aataattaga
      781 tctgaaaata taacaaacaa tgtcaaaaca ataatagtac atctcaatga atctgtaaag
      841 attgagtgta cgagacccaa taataataca agaacaagta taagaatagg accaggacaa
      901 gcattttatg caacaggaca agtaatagga gacataagag aagcacattg taacattagt
      961 gaaagtaaat ggaatgaaac tttacaaagg gtaagtaaaa aattaaaaga atacttccct
     1021 cataagaata taacatttca accatcctca ggaggggacc tagaaattac aacacatcac
     1081 tttaattgtg gaggagaatt tttctattgc aatacatcaa gcctgtttaa taggacatat
     1141 atggctaata gtacagatat ggctaatagt acagaaacta acagtacacg aaccatcaca
     1201 atccgctgca gaataaaaca aattataaac atgtggcagg aggtgggacg agcaatgtat
     1261 gcccctccca ttgcaggaaa cataacatgt atatcaaata tcacaggact actattgaca
     1321 agggatggag gaaaaaacaa tacggagaca ttcagacctg gaggaggaaa tatgaaggac
     1381 aattggagaa gtgaattata taaatataaa gtggtagaag ttaagccatt aggagtagca
     1441 cccactaatg caagaaggag agtggtggag agagaaaaaa gagcagtggg aatgggagct
     1501 gtgttccttg ggttcttggg agcggcagga agcactatgg gcgcagcatc aataacgctg
     1561 acggtacagg ccagacaatt attgtctggt atagtgcaac agcaaagcaa tttgctgaag
     1621 gctatagagg ctcaacagca tatgttgaaa ctcacggtct ggggcattaa acagctccag
     1681 gcaagagtcc tggccttgga aagataccta aaggatcaac agctcctagg gatgtggggc
     1741 tgctctggaa aactcatctg caccactaat gtatattgga actctagttg gagtaataaa
     1801 acttatggtg atatttggga taacatgacc tggatgcagt gggagagaga aattagcaat
     1861 tatacagaaa taatatatga attgcttgaa gaatcacaaa accagcagga aaagaatgaa
     1921 caagatttac tagcattgga cagatggaac agtctgtgga attggtttaa cataacaaat
     1981 tggctgtggt atataaaaat attcataatg atagtaggag gcttgatagg tttaagaata
     2041 atttttgctg tgctttcttt agtaaataga gttaggcagg gatactcacc tctgtcgttg
     2101 cagaccctcc tcccaacccc acggggaccc gccaggcccg aaggaataga agaagaaggt
     2161 ggagagcaag gcagagacag atccattcga ttgctgaccg gattgtcaga acttatctgg
     2221 gacgacctga ggaacctgtg cctcttcagc taccaccact tgagagactt aatcttaatt
     2281 gcagcgagga ttgtgcaact tctgggacgc agggggtggg aagccctcaa atatctttgg
     2341 aacatcctcc agtattggat ccaggaactg aagaatagtg ctgcaatagc agtagcctac
     2401 ctacaatatg ggtggagcta tttccatgag gcggtccaag ccggctggag atctgcgaca
     2461 gagactcttg cgggcgcgtg gggagactta tgggagactc ttaggagagg tggaagatgg
     2521 atcctcgcaa tccctaggag gattagacaa gggcttgagc tcactctctt gtga
//
LOCUS       5593-W2-11-3-19-B8_SGA  2574 bp    RNA     linear   SYN 03-MAY-2023
DEFINITION  Simian-Human immunodeficiency virus strain CAP256SU.
ACCESSION   
VERSION
KEYWORDS    .
SOURCE      Simian-Human immunodeficiency virus
  ORGANISM  Simian-Human immunodeficiency virus
            Viruses; Riboviria; Pararnavirae; Artverviricota; Revtraviricetes;
            Ortervirales; Retroviridae; Orthoretrovirinae; Lentivirus; Primate
            lentivirus group.
REFERENCE   1  (bases 1 to 2574)
  AUTHORS   Bauer,A., Lindemuth,E., Marino,F.E., Krause,R., Joy,J.,
            Docken,S.S., Mallick,S., McCormick,K., Holt,C., Georgiev,I.,
            Felber,B., Keele,B.F., Veazey,R., Davenport,M.P., Li,H., Shaw,G.M.
            and Bar,K.J.
  TITLE     Adaptation of a transmitted/founder simian-human immunodeficiency
            virus 1 for enhanced replication in rhesus macaques
  JOURNAL   Unpublished
REFERENCE   2  (bases 1 to 2574)
  AUTHORS   Bauer,A., Lindemuth,E., Marino,F.E., Krause,R., Joy,J.,
            Docken,S.S., Mallick,S., McCormick,K., Holt,C., Georgiev,I.,
            Felber,B., Keele,B.F., Veazey,R., Davenport,M.P., Li,H., Shaw,G.M.
            and Bar,K.J.
  TITLE     Direct Submission
  JOURNAL   Submitted (03-MAY-2023) Infectious Diseases, University of
            Pennsylvania, 3610 Hamilton Walk, Philadelphia, PA 19104, USA
COMMENT     Bankit Comment: LocalID:5593-W2-11-3-19-B8_SGA
            Bankit Comment: BankIt2700193
            Bankit Comment: FeatPropSourceSeq:5593-W2-2-1-19-B4_SGA
            
            ##Assembly-Data-START##
            Assembly Method       :: Geneious Prime(R) v. 2023.1.2
            Sequencing Technology :: Illumina
            ##Assembly-Data-END##
FEATURES             Location/Qualifiers
     source          1..2574
                     /organism="Simian-Human immunodeficiency virus"
                     /mol_type="other RNA"
                     /strain="CAP256SU"
                     /db_xref="taxon:57667"
                     /country="USA"
                     /collection_date="01-Jun-2020"
     gene            1..2574
                     /gene="Env"
     CDS             1..2574
                     /gene="Env"
                     /codon_start=1
                     /product="envelope glycoprotein"
                     /translation="MRVMGIQRNYPQWWIWSMLGFWMLMICNGMWVTVYYGVPVWKEA
                     KTTLFCASDAKAYEKEVHNVWATHACVPTDPNPQEMVLKNVTENFNMWKNDMVDQMHE
                     DVISLWDQSLKPCVKLTPLCVTLNCTNATASNSSIIEGMKNCSFNITTELRDKREKKN
                     ALFYKLDIVQLDGNSSQYRLINCNTSVITQACPKVSFDPIPIHYCAPAGYAILKCNNK
                     TFTGTGPCNNVSTVQCTHGIKPVISTQLLLNGSLAEGEIIIRSENITNNVKTIIVHLN
                     ESVKIECTRPNNNTRTSIRIGPGQAFYATGQVIGDIREAHCNISESKWNETLQRVSKK
                     LKEYFPHKNITFQPSSGGDLEITTHHFNCGGEFFYCNTSSLFNRTYMANSTDMANSTE
                     TNSTRTITIHCRIKQIINMWQEVGRAMYAPPIAGNITCISNITGLLLTRDGGKNNTET
                     FRPGGGNMKDNWRSELYKYKVVEVKPLGVAPTNARRRVVEREKRAVGMGAVFLGFLGA
                     AGSTMGAASITLTVQARQLLSGIVQQQSNLLKAIEAQQHMLKLTVWGIKQLQARVLAL
                     ERYLKDQQLLGMWGCSGKLICTTNVYWNSSWSNKTYGDIWDNMTWMQWEREISNYTEI
                     IYELLEESQNQQEKNEQDLLALDRWNSLWNWFNITNWLWYIKIFIMIVGGLIGLRIIF
                     AVLSLVNRVRQGYSPLSLQTLLPTPRGPARPEGIEEEGGEQGRDRSIRLLTGLSELIW
                     DDLRNLCLFSYHHLRDLILIAARIVQLLGRRGWEALKYLWNILQYWIQELKNSAAIAV
                     AYLQYGWSYFHEAVQAGWRSATETLAGAWGDLWETLRRGGRWILAIPRRIRQGLELTL
                     L"
BASE COUNT      899 a    446 c    605 g    624 t
ORIGIN      
        1 atgagagtga tggggataca gaggaattat ccacaatggt ggatatggag catgttaggc
       61 ttttggatgc taatgatttg taatgggatg tgggtcacag tctactatgg ggtacctgtg
      121 tggaaagaag caaaaactac tctattttgt gcatcagatg ctaaagcata tgagaaagaa
      181 gtgcataatg tctgggctac acatgcctgt gtacccacag accccaatcc acaagaaatg
      241 gttttaaaaa atgtaacaga aaatttcaac atgtggaaaa atgacatggt ggatcagatg
      301 catgaagatg taattagttt atgggatcaa agcctcaagc catgtgtaaa gttgacccca
      361 ctctgtgtca ctctaaactg taccaatgct actgccagca atagcagtat aatagaggga
      421 atgaaaaatt gctctttcaa tataaccaca gaattaagag ataagagaga gaaaaagaat
      481 gcactttttt ataaacttga tatagtacaa ctagatggca actctagtca gtatagatta
      541 ataaattgta atacctcagt cataacacaa gcctgtccaa aggtctcttt tgacccaatt
      601 cctatacatt attgtgctcc agctggttat gcgattctaa agtgtaataa taagacattc
      661 actggaacag gaccgtgtaa taatgtcagc acagtacaat gtacacatgg aattaagcca
      721 gtgatttcaa ctcaactatt gttaaatggt agcctagcag aaggagagat aataattaga
      781 tctgaaaata taacaaacaa tgtcaaaaca ataatagtac atctcaatga atctgtaaag
      841 attgagtgta cgagacccaa taataataca agaacaagta taagaatagg accaggacaa
      901 gcattttatg caacaggaca agtaatagga gacataagag aagcacattg taacattagt
      961 gaaagtaaat ggaatgaaac tttacaaagg gtaagtaaaa aattaaaaga atacttccct
     1021 cataagaata taacatttca accatcctca ggaggggacc tagaaattac aacacatcac
     1081 tttaattgtg gaggagaatt tttctattgc aatacatcaa gcctgtttaa taggacatat
     1141 atggctaata gtacagatat ggctaatagt acagaaacta acagtacacg aaccatcaca
     1201 atccactgca gaataaaaca aattataaac atgtggcagg aggtgggacg agcaatgtat
     1261 gcccctccca ttgcaggaaa cataacatgt atatcaaata tcacaggact actattgaca
     1321 agggatggag gaaaaaacaa tacggagaca ttcagacctg gaggaggaaa tatgaaggac
     1381 aattggagaa gtgaattata taaatataaa gtggtagaag ttaagccatt aggagtagca
     1441 cccactaatg caagaaggag agtggtggag agagaaaaaa gagcagtggg aatgggagct
     1501 gtgttccttg ggttcttggg agcggcagga agcactatgg gcgcagcatc aataacgctg
     1561 acggtacagg ccagacaatt attgtctggt atagtgcaac agcaaagcaa tttgctgaag
     1621 gctatagagg ctcaacagca tatgttgaaa ctcacggtct ggggcattaa acagctccag
     1681 gcaagagtcc tggccttgga aagataccta aaggatcaac agctcctagg gatgtggggc
     1741 tgctctggaa aactcatctg caccactaat gtatattgga actctagttg gagtaataaa
     1801 acttatggtg atatttggga taacatgacc tggatgcagt gggagagaga aattagcaat
     1861 tatacagaaa taatatatga attgcttgaa gaatcacaaa accagcagga aaagaatgaa
     1921 caagatttac tagcattgga cagatggaac agtctgtgga attggtttaa cataacaaat
     1981 tggctgtggt atataaaaat attcataatg atagtaggag gcttgatagg tttaagaata
     2041 atttttgctg tgctttcttt agtaaataga gttaggcagg gatactcacc tctgtcgttg
     2101 cagaccctcc tcccaacccc acggggaccc gccaggcccg aaggaataga agaagaaggt
     2161 ggagagcaag gcagagacag atccattcga ttgctgaccg gattgtcaga acttatctgg
     2221 gacgacctga ggaacctgtg cctcttcagc taccaccact tgagagactt aatcttaatt
     2281 gcagcgagga ttgtgcaact tctgggacgc agggggtggg aagccctcaa atatctttgg
     2341 aacatcctcc agtattggat ccaggaactg aagaatagtg ctgcaatagc agtagcctac
     2401 ctacaatatg ggtggagcta tttccatgag gcggtccaag ccggctggag atctgcgaca
     2461 gagactcttg cgggcgcgtg gggagactta tgggagactc ttaggagagg tggaagatgg
     2521 atcctcgcaa tccctaggag gattagacaa gggcttgagc tcactctctt gtga
//
LOCUS       5593-W2-11-3-19-C1_SGA  2254 bp    RNA     linear   SYN 03-MAY-2023
DEFINITION  UNVERIFIED: 38,972 reads assembled to Filtered
            5593-W1-11-3-19-C1_S21_L001_R_001.contigs_reads Consensus.
ACCESSION   
VERSION
KEYWORDS    UNVERIFIED.
SOURCE      Simian-Human immunodeficiency virus
  ORGANISM  Simian-Human immunodeficiency virus
            Viruses; Riboviria; Pararnavirae; Artverviricota; Revtraviricetes;
            Ortervirales; Retroviridae; Orthoretrovirinae; Lentivirus; Primate
            lentivirus group.
REFERENCE   1  (bases 1 to 2254)
  AUTHORS   Bauer,A., Lindemuth,E., Marino,F.E., Krause,R., Joy,J.,
            Docken,S.S., Mallick,S., McCormick,K., Holt,C., Georgiev,I.,
            Felber,B., Keele,B.F., Veazey,R., Davenport,M.P., Li,H., Shaw,G.M.
            and Bar,K.J.
  TITLE     Adaptation of a transmitted/founder simian-human immunodeficiency
            virus 1 for enhanced replication in rhesus macaques
  JOURNAL   Unpublished
REFERENCE   2  (bases 1 to 2254)
  AUTHORS   Bauer,A., Lindemuth,E., Marino,F.E., Krause,R., Joy,J.,
            Docken,S.S., Mallick,S., McCormick,K., Holt,C., Georgiev,I.,
            Felber,B., Keele,B.F., Veazey,R., Davenport,M.P., Li,H., Shaw,G.M.
            and Bar,K.J.
  TITLE     Direct Submission
  JOURNAL   Submitted (03-MAY-2023) Infectious Diseases, University of
            Pennsylvania, 3610 Hamilton Walk, Philadelphia, PA 19104, USA
COMMENT     GenBank staff is unable to verify sequence and/or annotation
            provided by the submitter.
            Bankit Comment: LocalID:5593-W2-11-3-19-C1_SGA
            Bankit Comment: BankIt2700193
            Bankit Comment: FeatPropSourceSeq:5593-W2-2-1-19-B4_SGA
            
            ##Assembly-Data-START##
            Assembly Method       :: Geneious Prime(R) v. 2023.1.2
            Sequencing Technology :: Illumina
            ##Assembly-Data-END##
FEATURES             Location/Qualifiers
     source          1..2254
                     /organism="Simian-Human immunodeficiency virus"
                     /mol_type="other RNA"
                     /strain="CAP256SU"
                     /db_xref="taxon:57667"
                     /country="USA"
                     /collection_date="01-Jun-2020"
BASE COUNT      803 a    383 c    509 g    559 t
ORIGIN      
        1 atgagagtga tggggataca gaggaattat ccacaatggt ggatatggag catgttaggc
       61 ttttggatgc taatgatttg taatgggatg tgggtcacag tctactatgg ggtacctgtg
      121 tggaaagaag caaaaactac tctattttgt gcatcagatg ctaaagcata tgagaaagaa
      181 gtgcataatg tctgggctac acatgcctgt gtacccacag accccaatcc acaagaaatg
      241 gttttaaaaa atgtaacaga aaatttcaac atgtggaaaa atgacatggt ggatcagatg
      301 catgaagatg taattagttt atgggatcaa agcctcaagc catgtgtaaa gttgacccca
      361 ctctgtgtca ctctaaactg taccaatgct actgccagca atagcagtat aatagaggga
      421 atgaaaaatt gctctttcaa tataaccaca gaattaagag ataagagaga gaaaaagaat
      481 gcactttttt ataaacttga tatagtacaa ctagatggca actctagtca gtatagatta
      541 ataaattgta atacctcagt cataacacaa gcctgtccaa aggtctcttt tgacccaatt
      601 cctatacatt attgtgctcc agctggttat gcgattctaa agtgtaataa taagacattc
      661 actggaacag gaccgtgtaa taatgtcagc acagtacaat gtacacatgg aattaagcca
      721 gtgatttcaa ctcaactatt gttaaatggt agcctagcag aaggagagat aataattaga
      781 tctgaaaata taacaaacaa tgtcaaaaca ataatagtac atctcaatga atctgtaaag
      841 attgagtgta cgagacccaa taataataca agaacaagta taagaatagg accaggacaa
      901 gcattttatg caacaggaca agtaatagga gacataagag aagcacattg taacattagt
      961 gaaagtaaat ggaatgaaac tttacaaagg gtaagtaaaa aattaaaaga atacttccct
     1021 cataagaata taacatttca accatcctca ggaggggacc tagaaattac aacacatcac
     1081 tttaattgtg gaggagaatt tttctattgc aatacatcaa gcctgtttaa taggacatat
     1141 atggctaata gtacagatat ggctaatagt acagaaacta acagtacacg aaccatcaca
     1201 atccgctgca gaataaaaac aaattataaa catgtggcag gaggtgggac gagcaatgta
     1261 tgcccctccc attgcaggaa acataacatg tatatcaaat atcacaggac tactattgac
     1321 aagggatgga ggaaaaaaca atacggagac attcagacct ggaggaggaa atatgaagga
     1381 caattggaga agtgaattat ataaatataa agtggtagaa gttaagccat taggagtagc
     1441 acccactaat gtatattgga actctagttg gagtaataaa acttatggtg atatttggga
     1501 taacatgacc tggatgcagt gggagagaga aattagcaat tatacagaaa taatatatga
     1561 attgcttgaa gaatcacaaa accagcagga aaagaatgaa caagatttac tagcattgga
     1621 cagatggaac agtctgtgga attggtttaa cataacaaat tggctgtggt atataaaaat
     1681 attcataatg atagtaggag gcttgatagg tttaagaata atttttgctg tgctttcttt
     1741 agtaaataga gttaggcagg gatactcacc tctgtcgttg cagaccctcc tcccaacccc
     1801 acggggaccc gccaggcccg aaggaataga agaagaaggt ggagagcaag gcagagacag
     1861 atccattcga ttgctgaccg gattgtcaga acttatctgg gacgacctga ggaacctgtg
     1921 cctcttcagc taccaccact tgagagactt aatcttaatt gcagcgagga ttgtgcaact
     1981 tctgggacgc agggggtggg aagccctcaa atatctttgg aacatcctcc agtattggat
     2041 ccaggaactg aagaatagtg ctgcaatagc agtagcctac ctacaatatg ggtggagcta
     2101 tttccatgag gcggtccaag ccggctggag atctgcgaca gagactcttg cgggcgcgtg
     2161 gggagactta tgggagactc ttaggagagg tggaagatgg atcctcgcaa tccctaggag
     2221 gattagacaa gggcttgagc tcactctctt gtga
//
LOCUS       5593-W2-11-3-19-C2_SGA  2574 bp    RNA     linear   SYN 03-MAY-2023
DEFINITION  62,824 reads assembled to Filtered
            5593-W1-11-3-19-C2_S22_L001_R_001.contigs_reads Consensus.
ACCESSION   
VERSION
KEYWORDS    .
SOURCE      Simian-Human immunodeficiency virus
  ORGANISM  Simian-Human immunodeficiency virus
            Viruses; Riboviria; Pararnavirae; Artverviricota; Revtraviricetes;
            Ortervirales; Retroviridae; Orthoretrovirinae; Lentivirus; Primate
            lentivirus group.
REFERENCE   1  (bases 1 to 2574)
  AUTHORS   Bauer,A., Lindemuth,E., Marino,F.E., Krause,R., Joy,J.,
            Docken,S.S., Mallick,S., McCormick,K., Holt,C., Georgiev,I.,
            Felber,B., Keele,B.F., Veazey,R., Davenport,M.P., Li,H., Shaw,G.M.
            and Bar,K.J.
  TITLE     Adaptation of a transmitted/founder simian-human immunodeficiency
            virus 1 for enhanced replication in rhesus macaques
  JOURNAL   Unpublished
REFERENCE   2  (bases 1 to 2574)
  AUTHORS   Bauer,A., Lindemuth,E., Marino,F.E., Krause,R., Joy,J.,
            Docken,S.S., Mallick,S., McCormick,K., Holt,C., Georgiev,I.,
            Felber,B., Keele,B.F., Veazey,R., Davenport,M.P., Li,H., Shaw,G.M.
            and Bar,K.J.
  TITLE     Direct Submission
  JOURNAL   Submitted (03-MAY-2023) Infectious Diseases, University of
            Pennsylvania, 3610 Hamilton Walk, Philadelphia, PA 19104, USA
COMMENT     Bankit Comment: LocalID:5593-W2-11-3-19-C2_SGA
            Bankit Comment: BankIt2700193
            Bankit Comment: FeatPropSourceSeq:5593-W2-2-1-19-B4_SGA
            
            ##Assembly-Data-START##
            Assembly Method       :: Geneious Prime(R) v. 2023.1.2
            Sequencing Technology :: Illumina
            ##Assembly-Data-END##
FEATURES             Location/Qualifiers
     source          1..2574
                     /organism="Simian-Human immunodeficiency virus"
                     /mol_type="other RNA"
                     /strain="CAP256SU"
                     /db_xref="taxon:57667"
                     /country="USA"
                     /collection_date="01-Jun-2020"
     gene            1..2574
                     /gene="Env"
     CDS             1..2574
                     /gene="Env"
                     /codon_start=1
                     /product="envelope glycoprotein"
                     /translation="MRVMGIQRNYPQWWIWSMLGFWMLMICNGMWVTVYYGVPVWKEA
                     KTTLFCASDAKAYEKEVHNVWATHACVPTDPNPQEMVLKNVTENFNMWKNDMVDQMHE
                     DVISLWDQSLKPCVKLTPLCVTLNCTNATASNSSIIEGMKNCSFNITTELRDKREKKN
                     ALFYKLDIVQLDGNSSQYRLINCNTSVITQACPKVSFDPIPIHYCAPAGYAILKCNNK
                     TFTGTGPCNNVSTVQCTHGIKPVISTQLLLNGSLAEGEIIIRSENITNNVKTIIVHLN
                     ESVKIGCTRPNNNTRTSIRIGPGQAFYATGQVIGDIREAHCNISESKWNETLQRVSKK
                     LKEYFPHKNITFQPSSGGDLEITTHHFNCGGEFFYCNTSSLFNRTYMANSTDMANSTE
                     TNSTRTITIRCRIKQIINMWQEVGRAMYAPPIAGNITCISNITGLLLTRDGGKNNTET
                     FRPGGGNMKDNWRSELYKYKVVEVKPLGVAPTNARRRVVEREKRAVGMGAVFLGFLGA
                     AGSTMGAASITLTVQARQLLSGIVQQQSNLLKAIEAQQHMLKLTVWGIKQLQARVLAL
                     ERYLKDQQLLGMWGCSGKLICTTNVYWNSSWSNKTYGDIWDNMTWMQWEREISNYTEI
                     IYELLEESQNQQEKNEQDLLALDRWNSLWNWFNITNWLWYIKIFIMIVGGLIGLRIIF
                     AVLSLVNRVRQGYSPLSLQTLLPTPRGPARPEGIEEEGGEQGRDRSIRLLTGLSELIW
                     DDLRNLCLFSYHHLRDLILIAARIVQLLGRRGWEALKYLWNILQYWIQELKNSAAIAV
                     AYLQYGWSYFHEAVQAGWRSATETLAGAWGDLWETLRRGGRWILAIPRRIRQGLELTL
                     L"
BASE COUNT      897 a    446 c    607 g    624 t
ORIGIN      
        1 atgagagtga tggggataca gaggaattat ccacaatggt ggatatggag catgttaggc
       61 ttttggatgc taatgatttg taatgggatg tgggtcacag tctactatgg ggtacctgtg
      121 tggaaagaag caaaaactac tctattttgt gcatcagatg ctaaagcata tgagaaagaa
      181 gtgcataatg tctgggctac acatgcctgt gtacccacag accccaatcc acaagaaatg
      241 gttttaaaaa atgtaacaga aaatttcaac atgtggaaaa atgacatggt ggatcagatg
      301 catgaagatg taattagttt atgggatcaa agcctcaagc catgtgtaaa gttgacccca
      361 ctctgtgtca ctctaaactg taccaatgct actgccagca atagcagtat aatagaggga
      421 atgaaaaatt gctctttcaa tataaccaca gaattaagag ataagagaga gaaaaagaat
      481 gcactttttt ataaacttga tatagtacaa ctagatggca actctagtca gtatagatta
      541 ataaattgta atacctcagt cataacacaa gcctgtccaa aggtctcttt tgacccaatt
      601 cctatacatt attgtgctcc agctggttat gcgattctaa agtgtaataa taagacattc
      661 actggaacag gaccgtgtaa taatgtcagc acagtacaat gtacacatgg aattaagcca
      721 gtgatttcaa ctcaactatt gttaaatggt agcctagcag aaggagagat aataattaga
      781 tctgaaaata taacaaacaa tgtcaaaaca ataatagtac atctcaatga atctgtaaag
      841 attgggtgta cgagacccaa taataataca agaacaagta taagaatagg accaggacaa
      901 gcattttatg caacaggaca agtaatagga gacataagag aagcacattg taacattagt
      961 gaaagtaaat ggaatgaaac tttacaaagg gtaagtaaaa aattaaaaga atacttccct
     1021 cataagaata taacatttca accatcctca ggaggggacc tagaaattac aacacatcac
     1081 tttaattgtg gaggagaatt tttctattgc aatacatcaa gcctgtttaa taggacatat
     1141 atggctaata gtacagatat ggctaatagt acagaaacta acagtacacg aaccatcaca
     1201 atccgctgca gaataaaaca aattataaac atgtggcagg aggtgggacg agcaatgtat
     1261 gcccctccca ttgcaggaaa cataacatgt atatcaaata tcacaggact actattgaca
     1321 agggatggag gaaaaaacaa tacggagaca ttcagacctg gaggaggaaa tatgaaggac
     1381 aattggagaa gtgaattata taaatataaa gtggtagaag ttaagccatt aggagtagca
     1441 cccactaatg caagaaggag agtggtggag agagaaaaaa gagcagtggg aatgggagct
     1501 gtgttccttg ggttcttggg agcggcagga agcactatgg gcgcagcatc aataacgctg
     1561 acggtacagg ccagacaatt attgtctggt atagtgcaac agcaaagcaa tttgctgaag
     1621 gctatagagg ctcaacagca tatgttgaaa ctcacggtct ggggcattaa acagctccag
     1681 gcaagagtcc tggccttgga aagataccta aaggatcaac agctcctagg gatgtggggc
     1741 tgctctggaa aactcatctg caccactaat gtatattgga actctagttg gagtaataaa
     1801 acttatggtg atatttggga taacatgacc tggatgcagt gggagagaga aattagcaat
     1861 tatacagaaa taatatatga attgcttgaa gaatcacaaa accagcagga aaagaatgaa
     1921 caagatttac tagcattgga cagatggaac agtctgtgga attggtttaa cataacaaat
     1981 tggctgtggt atataaaaat attcataatg atagtaggag gcttgatagg tttaagaata
     2041 atttttgctg tgctttcttt agtaaataga gttaggcagg gatactcacc tctgtcgttg
     2101 cagaccctcc tcccaacccc acggggaccc gccaggcccg aaggaataga agaagaaggt
     2161 ggagagcaag gcagagacag atccattcga ttgctgaccg gattgtcaga acttatctgg
     2221 gacgacctga ggaacctgtg cctcttcagc taccaccact tgagagactt aatcttaatt
     2281 gcagcgagga ttgtgcaact tctgggacgc agggggtggg aagccctcaa atatctttgg
     2341 aacatcctcc agtattggat ccaggaactg aagaatagtg ctgcaatagc agtagcctac
     2401 ctacaatatg ggtggagcta tttccatgag gcggtccaag ccggctggag atctgcgaca
     2461 gagactcttg cgggcgcgtg gggagactta tgggagactc ttaggagagg tggaagatgg
     2521 atcctcgcaa tccctaggag gattagacaa gggcttgagc tcactctctt gtga
//
LOCUS       5593-W2-11-3-19-C3_SGA  2574 bp    RNA     linear   SYN 03-MAY-2023
DEFINITION  65,298 reads assembled to Filtered
            5593-W1-11-3-19-C3_S23_L001_R_001.contigs_reads Consensus.
ACCESSION   
VERSION
KEYWORDS    .
SOURCE      Simian-Human immunodeficiency virus
  ORGANISM  Simian-Human immunodeficiency virus
            Viruses; Riboviria; Pararnavirae; Artverviricota; Revtraviricetes;
            Ortervirales; Retroviridae; Orthoretrovirinae; Lentivirus; Primate
            lentivirus group.
REFERENCE   1  (bases 1 to 2574)
  AUTHORS   Bauer,A., Lindemuth,E., Marino,F.E., Krause,R., Joy,J.,
            Docken,S.S., Mallick,S., McCormick,K., Holt,C., Georgiev,I.,
            Felber,B., Keele,B.F., Veazey,R., Davenport,M.P., Li,H., Shaw,G.M.
            and Bar,K.J.
  TITLE     Adaptation of a transmitted/founder simian-human immunodeficiency
            virus 1 for enhanced replication in rhesus macaques
  JOURNAL   Unpublished
REFERENCE   2  (bases 1 to 2574)
  AUTHORS   Bauer,A., Lindemuth,E., Marino,F.E., Krause,R., Joy,J.,
            Docken,S.S., Mallick,S., McCormick,K., Holt,C., Georgiev,I.,
            Felber,B., Keele,B.F., Veazey,R., Davenport,M.P., Li,H., Shaw,G.M.
            and Bar,K.J.
  TITLE     Direct Submission
  JOURNAL   Submitted (03-MAY-2023) Infectious Diseases, University of
            Pennsylvania, 3610 Hamilton Walk, Philadelphia, PA 19104, USA
COMMENT     Bankit Comment: LocalID:5593-W2-11-3-19-C3_SGA
            Bankit Comment: BankIt2700193
            Bankit Comment: FeatPropSourceSeq:5593-W2-2-1-19-B4_SGA
            
            ##Assembly-Data-START##
            Assembly Method       :: Geneious Prime(R) v. 2023.1.2
            Sequencing Technology :: Illumina
            ##Assembly-Data-END##
FEATURES             Location/Qualifiers
     source          1..2574
                     /organism="Simian-Human immunodeficiency virus"
                     /mol_type="other RNA"
                     /strain="CAP256SU"
                     /db_xref="taxon:57667"
                     /country="USA"
                     /collection_date="01-Jun-2020"
     gene            1..2574
                     /gene="Env"
     CDS             1..2574
                     /gene="Env"
                     /codon_start=1
                     /product="envelope glycoprotein"
                     /translation="MRVMGIQRNYPQWWIWSMLGFWMLMICNGMWVTVYYGVPVWKEA
                     KTTLFCASDAKAYEKEVHNVWATHACVPTDPNPQEMVLKNVTENFNMWKNDMVDQMHE
                     DVISLWDQSLKPCVKLTPLCVTLNCTNATASNSSIIEGMKNCSFNITTELRDKREKKN
                     ALFYKLDIVQLDGNSSQYRLINCNTSVITQACPKVSFDPIPIHYCAPAGYAILKCNNK
                     TFTGTGPCNNVSTVQCTHGIKPVISTQLLLNGSLAEGEIIIRSENITNNVKTIIVHLN
                     ESVKIECTRPNNNTRTSIRIGPGQAFYATGQVIGDIREAHCNISESKWNETLQRVSKK
                     LKEYFPHKNITFQPSSGGDLEITTHHFNCGGEFFYCNTSSLFNRTYMANSTDMANSTE
                     TNSTRTITIRCRIKQIINMWQEVGRAMYAPPIAGNITCISNITGLLLTRDGGKNNTET
                     FRPGGGNMKDNWRSELYKYKVVEVKPLGVAPTNARRRVVEREKRAVGMGAVFLGFLGA
                     AGSTMGAASITLTVQARQLLSGIVQQQSNLLKAIEAQQHMLKLTVWGIKQLQARVLAL
                     ERYLKDQQLLGMWGCSGKLICTTNVYWNSSWSNKTYGDIWDNMTWMQWEREISNYTEI
                     IYELLEESQNQQEKNEQDLLALDRWNSLWNWFNITNWLWYIKIFIMIVGGLIGLRIIF
                     AVLSLVNRVRQGYSPLSLQTLLPTPRGPARPEGIEEEGGEQGRDRSIRLLTGLSELIW
                     DDLRNLCLFSYHHLRDLILIAARIVQLLGRRGWEALKYLWNILQYWIQELKNSAAIAV
                     AYLQYGWSYFHEAVQAGWRSATETLAGAWGDLWETLRRGGRWILAIPRRIRQGLELTL
                     L"
BASE COUNT      898 a    446 c    606 g    624 t
ORIGIN      
        1 atgagagtga tggggataca gaggaattat ccacaatggt ggatatggag catgttaggc
       61 ttttggatgc taatgatttg taatgggatg tgggtcacag tctactatgg ggtacctgtg
      121 tggaaagaag caaaaactac tctattttgt gcatcagatg ctaaagcata tgagaaagaa
      181 gtgcataatg tctgggctac acatgcctgt gtacccacag accccaatcc acaagaaatg
      241 gttttaaaaa atgtaacaga aaatttcaac atgtggaaaa atgacatggt ggatcagatg
      301 catgaagatg taattagttt atgggatcaa agcctcaagc catgtgtaaa gttgacccca
      361 ctctgtgtca ctctaaactg taccaatgct actgccagca atagcagtat aatagaggga
      421 atgaaaaatt gctctttcaa tataaccaca gaattaagag ataagagaga gaaaaagaat
      481 gcactttttt ataaacttga tatagtacaa ctagatggca actctagtca gtatagatta
      541 ataaattgta atacctcagt cataacacaa gcctgtccaa aggtctcttt tgacccaatt
      601 cctatacatt attgtgctcc agctggttat gcgattctaa agtgtaataa taagacattc
      661 actggaacag gaccgtgtaa taatgtcagc acagtacaat gtacacatgg aattaagcca
      721 gtgatttcaa ctcaactatt gttaaatggt agcctagcag aaggagagat aataattaga
      781 tctgaaaata taacaaacaa tgtcaaaaca ataatagtac atctcaatga atctgtaaag
      841 attgagtgta cgagacccaa taataataca agaacaagta taagaatagg accaggacaa
      901 gcattttatg caacaggaca agtaatagga gacataagag aagcacattg taacattagt
      961 gaaagtaaat ggaatgaaac tttacaaagg gtaagtaaaa aattaaaaga atacttccct
     1021 cataagaata taacatttca accatcctca ggaggggacc tagaaattac aacacatcac
     1081 tttaattgtg gaggagaatt tttctattgc aatacatcaa gcctgtttaa taggacatat
     1141 atggctaata gtacagatat ggctaatagt acagaaacta acagtacacg aaccatcaca
     1201 atccgctgca gaataaaaca aattataaac atgtggcagg aggtgggacg agcaatgtat
     1261 gcccctccca ttgcaggaaa cataacatgt atatcaaata tcacaggact actattgaca
     1321 agggatggag gaaaaaacaa tacggagaca ttcagacctg gaggaggaaa tatgaaggac
     1381 aattggagaa gtgaattata taaatataaa gtggtagaag ttaagccatt aggagtagca
     1441 cccactaatg caagaaggag agtggtggag agagaaaaaa gagcagtggg aatgggagct
     1501 gtgttccttg ggttcttggg agcggcagga agcactatgg gcgcagcatc aataacgctg
     1561 acggtacagg ccagacaatt attgtctggt atagtgcaac agcaaagcaa tttgctgaag
     1621 gctatagagg ctcaacagca tatgttgaaa ctcacggtct ggggcattaa acagctccag
     1681 gcaagagtcc tggccttgga aagataccta aaggatcaac agctcctagg gatgtggggc
     1741 tgctctggaa aactcatctg caccactaat gtatattgga actctagttg gagtaataaa
     1801 acttatggtg atatttggga taacatgacc tggatgcagt gggagagaga aattagcaat
     1861 tatacagaaa taatatatga attgcttgaa gaatcacaaa accagcagga aaagaatgaa
     1921 caagatttac tagcattgga cagatggaac agtctgtgga attggtttaa cataacaaat
     1981 tggctgtggt atataaaaat attcataatg atagtaggag gcttgatagg tttaagaata
     2041 atttttgctg tgctttcttt agtaaataga gttaggcagg gatactcacc tctgtcgttg
     2101 cagaccctcc tcccaacccc acggggaccc gccaggcccg aaggaataga agaagaaggt
     2161 ggagagcaag gcagagacag atccattcga ttgctgaccg gattgtcaga acttatctgg
     2221 gacgacctga ggaacctgtg cctcttcagc taccaccact tgagagactt aatcttaatt
     2281 gcagcgagga ttgtgcaact tctgggacgc agggggtggg aagccctcaa atatctttgg
     2341 aacatcctcc agtattggat ccaggaactg aagaatagtg ctgcaatagc agtagcctac
     2401 ctacaatatg ggtggagcta tttccatgag gcggtccaag ccggctggag atctgcgaca
     2461 gagactcttg cgggcgcgtg gggagactta tgggagactc ttaggagagg tggaagatgg
     2521 atcctcgcaa tccctaggag gattagacaa gggcttgagc tcactctctt gtga
//
LOCUS       5593-W2-11-3-19-C6_SGA  2574 bp    RNA     linear   SYN 03-MAY-2023
DEFINITION  27,101 reads assembled to Filtered
            5593-W1-11-3-19-C6_S24_L001_R_001.contigs_reads Consensus.
ACCESSION   
VERSION
KEYWORDS    .
SOURCE      Simian-Human immunodeficiency virus
  ORGANISM  Simian-Human immunodeficiency virus
            Viruses; Riboviria; Pararnavirae; Artverviricota; Revtraviricetes;
            Ortervirales; Retroviridae; Orthoretrovirinae; Lentivirus; Primate
            lentivirus group.
REFERENCE   1  (bases 1 to 2574)
  AUTHORS   Bauer,A., Lindemuth,E., Marino,F.E., Krause,R., Joy,J.,
            Docken,S.S., Mallick,S., McCormick,K., Holt,C., Georgiev,I.,
            Felber,B., Keele,B.F., Veazey,R., Davenport,M.P., Li,H., Shaw,G.M.
            and Bar,K.J.
  TITLE     Adaptation of a transmitted/founder simian-human immunodeficiency
            virus 1 for enhanced replication in rhesus macaques
  JOURNAL   Unpublished
REFERENCE   2  (bases 1 to 2574)
  AUTHORS   Bauer,A., Lindemuth,E., Marino,F.E., Krause,R., Joy,J.,
            Docken,S.S., Mallick,S., McCormick,K., Holt,C., Georgiev,I.,
            Felber,B., Keele,B.F., Veazey,R., Davenport,M.P., Li,H., Shaw,G.M.
            and Bar,K.J.
  TITLE     Direct Submission
  JOURNAL   Submitted (03-MAY-2023) Infectious Diseases, University of
            Pennsylvania, 3610 Hamilton Walk, Philadelphia, PA 19104, USA
COMMENT     Bankit Comment: LocalID:5593-W2-11-3-19-C6_SGA
            Bankit Comment: BankIt2700193
            Bankit Comment: FeatPropSourceSeq:5593-W2-2-1-19-B4_SGA
            
            ##Assembly-Data-START##
            Assembly Method       :: Geneious Prime(R) v. 2023.1.2
            Sequencing Technology :: Illumina
            ##Assembly-Data-END##
FEATURES             Location/Qualifiers
     source          1..2574
                     /organism="Simian-Human immunodeficiency virus"
                     /mol_type="other RNA"
                     /strain="CAP256SU"
                     /db_xref="taxon:57667"
                     /country="USA"
                     /collection_date="01-Jun-2020"
     gene            1..2574
                     /gene="Env"
     CDS             1..2574
                     /gene="Env"
                     /codon_start=1
                     /product="envelope glycoprotein"
                     /translation="MRVMGIQRNYPQWWIWSMLGFWMLMICNGMWVTVYYGVPVWKEA
                     KTTLFCASDAKAYEKEVHNVWATHACVPTDPNPQEMVLKNVTENFNMWKNDMVDQMHE
                     DVISLWDQSLKPCVKLTPLCVTLNCTNATASNSSIIEGMKNCSFNITTELRDKREKKN
                     ALFYKLDIVQLDGNSSQYRLINCNTSVITQACPKVSFDPIPIHYCAPAGYAILKCNNK
                     TFTGTGPCNNVSTVQCTHGIKPVISTQLLLNGSLAEGEIIIRSENITNNVKTIIVHLN
                     ESVKIECTRPNNNTRTSIRIGPGQAFYATGQVIGDIREAHCNISESKWNETLQRVSKK
                     LKEYFPHKNITFQPSSGGDLEITTHHFNCGGEFFYCNTSSLFNRTYMANSTDMANSTE
                     TNSTRTITIRCRIKQIINMWQEVGRAMYAPPIAGNITCISNITGLLLTRDGGKNNTET
                     FRPGGGNMKDNWRSELYKYKVVEVKPLGVAPTNARRRVVEREKRAVGMGAVFLGFLGA
                     AGSTMGAASITLTVQARQLLSGIVQQQSNLLKAIEAQQHMLKLTVWGIKQLQARVLAL
                     ERYLKDQQLLGMWGCSGKLICTTNVYWNSSWSNKTYGDIWDNMTWMQWEREISNYTEI
                     IYELLEESQNQQEKNEQDLLALDRWNSLWNWFNITNWLWYIKIFIMIVGGLIGLRIIF
                     AVLSLVNRVRQGYSPLSLQTLLPTPRGPARPEGIEEEGGEQGRDRSIRLLTGLSELIW
                     DDLRNLCLFSYHHLRDLILIAARIVQLLGRRGWEALKYLWNILQYWIQELKNSAAIAV
                     AYLQYGWSYFHEAVQAGWRSATETLAGAWGDLWETLRRGGRWILAIPRRIRQGLELTL
                     L"
BASE COUNT      898 a    445 c    606 g    625 t
ORIGIN      
        1 atgagagtga tggggataca gaggaattat ccacaatggt ggatatggag catgttaggc
       61 ttttggatgc taatgatttg taatgggatg tgggtcacag tctactatgg ggtacctgtg
      121 tggaaagaag caaaaactac tctattttgt gcatcagatg ctaaagcata tgagaaagaa
      181 gtgcataatg tctgggctac acatgcctgt gtacccacag accccaatcc acaagaaatg
      241 gttttaaaaa atgtaacaga aaatttcaac atgtggaaaa atgacatggt ggatcagatg
      301 catgaagatg taattagttt atgggatcaa agcctcaagc catgtgtaaa gttgacccca
      361 ctctgtgtca ctctaaactg taccaatgct actgccagca atagcagtat aatagaggga
      421 atgaaaaatt gctctttcaa tataaccaca gaattaagag ataagagaga gaaaaagaat
      481 gcactttttt ataaacttga tatagtacaa ctagatggca actctagtca gtatagatta
      541 ataaattgta atacctcagt cataacacaa gcctgtccaa aggtctcttt tgacccaatt
      601 cctatacatt attgtgctcc agctggttat gcgattctaa agtgtaataa taagacattc
      661 actggaacag gaccgtgtaa taatgtcagc acagtacaat gtacacatgg aattaagcca
      721 gtgatttcaa ctcaactatt gttaaatggt agcctagcag aaggagagat aataattaga
      781 tctgaaaata taacaaacaa tgtcaaaaca ataatagtac atctcaatga atctgtaaag
      841 attgagtgta cgagacccaa taataataca agaacaagta taagaatagg accaggacaa
      901 gcattttatg caacaggaca agtaatagga gacataagag aagcacattg taacattagt
      961 gaaagtaaat ggaatgaaac tttacaaagg gtaagtaaaa aattaaaaga atacttccct
     1021 cataagaata taacatttca accatcctca ggaggggacc tagaaattac aacacatcac
     1081 tttaattgtg gaggagaatt tttctattgc aatacatcaa gcctgtttaa taggacatat
     1141 atggctaata gtacagatat ggctaatagt acagaaacta acagtacacg aaccatcaca
     1201 atccgctgca gaataaaaca aattataaac atgtggcagg aggtgggacg agcaatgtat
     1261 gcccctccca ttgcaggaaa cataacatgt atatcaaata tcacaggact actattgaca
     1321 agggatggag gaaaaaacaa tacggagaca ttcagacctg gaggaggaaa tatgaaggac
     1381 aattggagaa gtgaattata taaatataaa gtggtagaag ttaagccatt aggagtagca
     1441 cccactaatg caagaaggag agtggtggag agagaaaaaa gagcagtggg aatgggagct
     1501 gtgttccttg ggttcttggg agcggcagga agcactatgg gcgcagcatc aataacgctg
     1561 acggtacagg ccagacaatt attgtctggt atagtgcaac agcaaagcaa tttgctgaag
     1621 gctatagagg ctcaacagca tatgttgaaa ctcacggtct ggggcattaa acagctccag
     1681 gcaagagtcc tggccttgga aagataccta aaggatcaac agctcctagg gatgtggggc
     1741 tgctctggaa aactcatctg caccactaat gtatattgga attctagttg gagtaataaa
     1801 acttatggtg atatttggga taacatgacc tggatgcagt gggagagaga aattagcaat
     1861 tatacagaaa taatatatga attgcttgaa gaatcacaaa accagcagga aaagaatgaa
     1921 caagatttac tagcattgga cagatggaac agtctgtgga attggtttaa cataacaaat
     1981 tggctgtggt atataaaaat attcataatg atagtaggag gcttgatagg tttaagaata
     2041 atttttgctg tgctttcttt agtaaataga gttaggcagg gatactcacc tctgtcgttg
     2101 cagaccctcc tcccaacccc acggggaccc gccaggcccg aaggaataga agaagaaggt
     2161 ggagagcaag gcagagacag atccattcga ttgctgaccg gattgtcaga acttatctgg
     2221 gacgacctga ggaacctgtg cctcttcagc taccaccact tgagagactt aatcttaatt
     2281 gcagcgagga ttgtgcaact tctgggacgc agggggtggg aagccctcaa atatctttgg
     2341 aacatcctcc agtattggat ccaggaactg aagaatagtg ctgcaatagc agtagcctac
     2401 ctacaatatg ggtggagcta tttccatgag gcggtccaag ccggctggag atctgcgaca
     2461 gagactcttg cgggcgcgtg gggagactta tgggagactc ttaggagagg tggaagatgg
     2521 atcctcgcaa tccctaggag gattagacaa gggcttgagc tcactctctt gtga
//
LOCUS       5593-W2-11-3-19-C7_SGA  2574 bp    RNA     linear   SYN 03-MAY-2023
DEFINITION  47,156 reads assembled to Filtered
            5593-W1-11-3-19-C7_S25_L001_R_001.contigs_reads Consensus.
ACCESSION   
VERSION
KEYWORDS    .
SOURCE      Simian-Human immunodeficiency virus
  ORGANISM  Simian-Human immunodeficiency virus
            Viruses; Riboviria; Pararnavirae; Artverviricota; Revtraviricetes;
            Ortervirales; Retroviridae; Orthoretrovirinae; Lentivirus; Primate
            lentivirus group.
REFERENCE   1  (bases 1 to 2574)
  AUTHORS   Bauer,A., Lindemuth,E., Marino,F.E., Krause,R., Joy,J.,
            Docken,S.S., Mallick,S., McCormick,K., Holt,C., Georgiev,I.,
            Felber,B., Keele,B.F., Veazey,R., Davenport,M.P., Li,H., Shaw,G.M.
            and Bar,K.J.
  TITLE     Adaptation of a transmitted/founder simian-human immunodeficiency
            virus 1 for enhanced replication in rhesus macaques
  JOURNAL   Unpublished
REFERENCE   2  (bases 1 to 2574)
  AUTHORS   Bauer,A., Lindemuth,E., Marino,F.E., Krause,R., Joy,J.,
            Docken,S.S., Mallick,S., McCormick,K., Holt,C., Georgiev,I.,
            Felber,B., Keele,B.F., Veazey,R., Davenport,M.P., Li,H., Shaw,G.M.
            and Bar,K.J.
  TITLE     Direct Submission
  JOURNAL   Submitted (03-MAY-2023) Infectious Diseases, University of
            Pennsylvania, 3610 Hamilton Walk, Philadelphia, PA 19104, USA
COMMENT     Bankit Comment: LocalID:5593-W2-11-3-19-C7_SGA
            Bankit Comment: BankIt2700193
            Bankit Comment: FeatPropSourceSeq:5593-W2-2-1-19-B4_SGA
            
            ##Assembly-Data-START##
            Assembly Method       :: Geneious Prime(R) v. 2023.1.2
            Sequencing Technology :: Illumina
            ##Assembly-Data-END##
FEATURES             Location/Qualifiers
     source          1..2574
                     /organism="Simian-Human immunodeficiency virus"
                     /mol_type="other RNA"
                     /strain="CAP256SU"
                     /db_xref="taxon:57667"
                     /country="USA"
                     /collection_date="01-Jun-2020"
     gene            1..2574
                     /gene="Env"
     CDS             1..2574
                     /gene="Env"
                     /codon_start=1
                     /product="envelope glycoprotein"
                     /translation="MRVMGIQRNYPQWWIWSMLGFWMLMICNGMWVTVYYGVPVWKEA
                     KTTLFCASDAKAYEKEVHNVWATHACVPTDPNPQEMVLKNVTENFNMWKNDMVDQMHE
                     DVISLWDQSLKPCVKLTPLCVTLNCTNATASNSSIIEGMKNCSFNITTELRDKREKKN
                     ALFYKLDIVQLDGNSSQYRLINCNTSVITQACPKVSFDPIPIHYCAPAGYAILKCNNK
                     TFTGTGPCNNVSTVQCTHGIKPVISTQLLLNGSLAEGEIIIRSENITNNVKTIIVHLN
                     ESVKIECTRPNNNTRTSIRIGPGQAFYATGQVIGDIREAHCNISESKWNETLQRVSKK
                     LKEYFPHKNITFQPSSGGDLEITTHHFNCGGEFFYCNTSSLFNRTYMANSTDMANSTE
                     TNSTRTITIRCRIKQIINMWQEVGRAMYAPPIAGNITCISNITGLLLTRDGGKNNTET
                     FRPGGGNMKDNWRSELYKYKVVEVKPLGVAPTNARRRVVEREKRAVGMGAVFLGFLGA
                     AGSTMGAASITLTVQARQLLSGIVQQQSNLLKAIEAQQHMLKLTVWGIKQLQARVLAL
                     ERYLKDQQLLGMWGCSGKLICTTNVYWNSSWSNKTYGDIWDNMTWMQWEREISNYTEI
                     IYELLEESQNQQEKNEQDLLALDRWNSLWNWFNITNWLWYIKIFIMIVGGLIGLRIIF
                     AVLSLVNRVRQGYSPLSLQTLLPTPRGPARPEGIEEEGGEQGRDRSIRLLTGLSELIW
                     DDLRNLCLFSYHHLRDLILIAARIVQLLGRRGWEALKYLWNILQYWIQELKNSAAIAV
                     AYLQYGWSYFHEAVQAGWRSATETLAGAWGDLWETLRRGGRWILAIPRRIRQGLELTL
                     L"
BASE COUNT      898 a    446 c    606 g    624 t
ORIGIN      
        1 atgagagtga tggggataca gaggaattat ccacaatggt ggatatggag catgttaggc
       61 ttttggatgc taatgatttg taatgggatg tgggtcacag tctactatgg ggtacctgtg
      121 tggaaagaag caaaaactac tctattttgt gcatcagatg ctaaagcata tgagaaagaa
      181 gtgcataatg tctgggctac acatgcctgt gtacccacag accccaatcc acaagaaatg
      241 gttttaaaaa atgtaacaga aaatttcaac atgtggaaaa atgacatggt ggatcagatg
      301 catgaagatg taattagttt atgggatcaa agcctcaagc catgtgtaaa gttgacccca
      361 ctctgtgtca ctctaaactg taccaatgct actgccagca atagcagtat aatagaggga
      421 atgaaaaatt gctctttcaa tataaccaca gaattaagag ataagagaga gaaaaagaat
      481 gcactttttt ataaacttga tatagtacaa ctagatggca actctagtca gtatagatta
      541 ataaattgta atacctcagt cataacacaa gcctgtccaa aggtctcttt tgacccaatt
      601 cctatacatt attgtgctcc agctggttat gcgattctaa agtgtaataa taagacattc
      661 actggaacag gaccgtgtaa taatgtcagc acagtacaat gtacacatgg aattaagcca
      721 gtgatttcaa ctcaactatt gttaaatggt agcctagcag aaggagagat aataattaga
      781 tctgaaaata taacaaacaa tgtcaaaaca ataatagtac atctcaatga atctgtaaag
      841 attgagtgta cgagacccaa taataataca agaacaagta taagaatagg accaggacaa
      901 gcattttatg caacaggaca agtaatagga gacataagag aagcacattg taacattagt
      961 gaaagtaaat ggaatgaaac tttacaaagg gtaagtaaaa aattaaaaga atacttccct
     1021 cataagaata taacatttca accatcctca ggaggggacc tagaaattac aacacatcac
     1081 tttaattgtg gaggagaatt tttctattgc aatacatcaa gcctgtttaa taggacatat
     1141 atggctaata gtacagatat ggctaatagt acagaaacta acagtacacg aaccatcaca
     1201 atccgctgca gaataaaaca aattataaac atgtggcagg aggtgggacg agcaatgtat
     1261 gcccctccca ttgcaggaaa cataacatgt atatcaaata tcacaggact actattgaca
     1321 agggatggag gaaaaaacaa tacggagaca ttcagacctg gaggaggaaa tatgaaggac
     1381 aattggagaa gtgaattata taaatataaa gtggtagaag ttaagccatt aggagtagca
     1441 cccactaatg caagaaggag agtggtggag agagaaaaaa gagcagtggg aatgggagct
     1501 gtgttccttg ggttcttggg agcggcagga agcactatgg gcgcagcatc aataacgctg
     1561 acggtacagg ccagacaatt attgtctggt atagtgcaac agcaaagcaa tttgctgaag
     1621 gctatagagg ctcaacagca tatgttgaaa ctcacggtct ggggcattaa acagctccag
     1681 gcaagagtcc tggccttgga aagataccta aaggatcaac agctcctagg gatgtggggc
     1741 tgctctggaa aactcatctg caccactaat gtatattgga actctagttg gagtaataaa
     1801 acttatggtg atatttggga taacatgacc tggatgcagt gggagagaga aattagcaat
     1861 tatacagaaa taatatatga attgcttgaa gaatcacaaa accagcagga aaagaatgaa
     1921 caagatttac tagcattgga cagatggaac agtctgtgga attggtttaa cataacaaat
     1981 tggctgtggt atataaaaat attcataatg atagtaggag gcttgatagg tttaagaata
     2041 atttttgctg tgctttcttt agtaaataga gttaggcagg gatactcacc tctgtcgttg
     2101 cagaccctcc tcccaacccc acggggaccc gccaggcccg aaggaataga agaagaaggt
     2161 ggagagcaag gcagagacag atccattcga ttgctgaccg gattgtcaga acttatctgg
     2221 gacgacctga ggaacctgtg cctcttcagc taccaccact tgagagactt aatcttaatt
     2281 gcagcgagga ttgtgcaact tctgggacgc agggggtggg aagccctcaa atatctttgg
     2341 aacatcctcc agtattggat ccaggaactg aagaatagtg ctgcaatagc agtagcctac
     2401 ctacaatatg ggtggagcta tttccatgag gcggtccaag ccggctggag atctgcgaca
     2461 gagactcttg cgggcgcgtg gggagactta tgggagactc ttaggagagg tggaagatgg
     2521 atcctcgcaa tccctaggag gattagacaa gggcttgagc tcactctctt gtga
//
LOCUS       5593-W2-11-3-19-C10_SGA 2574 bp    RNA     linear   SYN 03-MAY-2023
DEFINITION  36,299 reads assembled to Filtered
            5593-W1-11-3-19-C10_S26_L001_R_001.contigs_reads Consensus.
ACCESSION   
VERSION
KEYWORDS    .
SOURCE      Simian-Human immunodeficiency virus
  ORGANISM  Simian-Human immunodeficiency virus
            Viruses; Riboviria; Pararnavirae; Artverviricota; Revtraviricetes;
            Ortervirales; Retroviridae; Orthoretrovirinae; Lentivirus; Primate
            lentivirus group.
REFERENCE   1  (bases 1 to 2574)
  AUTHORS   Bauer,A., Lindemuth,E., Marino,F.E., Krause,R., Joy,J.,
            Docken,S.S., Mallick,S., McCormick,K., Holt,C., Georgiev,I.,
            Felber,B., Keele,B.F., Veazey,R., Davenport,M.P., Li,H., Shaw,G.M.
            and Bar,K.J.
  TITLE     Adaptation of a transmitted/founder simian-human immunodeficiency
            virus 1 for enhanced replication in rhesus macaques
  JOURNAL   Unpublished
REFERENCE   2  (bases 1 to 2574)
  AUTHORS   Bauer,A., Lindemuth,E., Marino,F.E., Krause,R., Joy,J.,
            Docken,S.S., Mallick,S., McCormick,K., Holt,C., Georgiev,I.,
            Felber,B., Keele,B.F., Veazey,R., Davenport,M.P., Li,H., Shaw,G.M.
            and Bar,K.J.
  TITLE     Direct Submission
  JOURNAL   Submitted (03-MAY-2023) Infectious Diseases, University of
            Pennsylvania, 3610 Hamilton Walk, Philadelphia, PA 19104, USA
COMMENT     Bankit Comment: LocalID:5593-W2-11-3-19-C10_SGA
            Bankit Comment: BankIt2700193
            Bankit Comment: FeatPropSourceSeq:5593-W2-2-1-19-B4_SGA
            
            ##Assembly-Data-START##
            Assembly Method       :: Geneious Prime(R) v. 2023.1.2
            Sequencing Technology :: Illumina
            ##Assembly-Data-END##
FEATURES             Location/Qualifiers
     source          1..2574
                     /organism="Simian-Human immunodeficiency virus"
                     /mol_type="other RNA"
                     /strain="CAP256SU"
                     /db_xref="taxon:57667"
                     /country="USA"
                     /collection_date="01-Jun-2020"
     gene            1..2574
                     /gene="Env"
     CDS             1..2574
                     /gene="Env"
                     /codon_start=1
                     /product="envelope glycoprotein"
                     /translation="MRVMGIQRNYPQWWIWSMLGFWMLMICNGMWVTVYYGVPVWKEA
                     KTTLFCASDAKAYEKEVHNVWATHACVPTDPNPQEMVLKNVTENFNMWKNDMVDQMHE
                     DVISLWDQSLKPCVKLTPLCVTLNCTNATASNSSIIEGMKNCSFNITTELRDKREKKN
                     ALFYKLDIVQLDGNSSQYRLINCNTSVITQACPKVSFDPIPIHYCAPAGYAILKCNNK
                     TFTGTGPCNNVSTVQCTHGIKPVISTQLLLNGSLAEGEIIIRSENITNNVKTIIVHLN
                     ESVKIECTRPNNNTRTSIRIGPGQAFYATGQVIGDIREAHCNISESKWNETLQRVSKK
                     LKEYFPHKNITFQPSSGGDLEITTHHFNCGGEFFYCNTSSLFNRTYMANSTDMANSTE
                     TNSTRTITIHCRIKQIINMWQEVGRAMYAPPIAGNITCISNITGLLLTRDGGKNNTET
                     FRPGGGNMKDNWRSELYKYKVVEVKPLGVAPTNARRRVVEREKRAVGMGAVFLGFLGA
                     AGSTMGAASITLTVQARQLLSGIVQQQSNLLKAIEAQQHMLKLTVWGIKQLQARVLAL
                     ERYLKDQQLLGMWGCSGKLICTTNVYWNSSWSNKTYGDIWDNMTWMQWEREISNYTEI
                     IYELLEESQNQQEKNEQDLLALDRWNSLWNWFNITNWLWYIKIFIMIVGGLIGLRIIF
                     AVLSLVNRVRQGYSPLSLQTLLPTPRGPARPEGIEEEGGEQGRDRSIRLLTGLSELIW
                     DDLRNLCLFSYHHLRDLILIAARIVQLLGRRGWEALKYLWNILQYWIQELKNSAAIAV
                     AYLQYGWSYFHEAVQAGWRSATETLAGAWGDLWETLRRGGRWILAIPRRIRQGLELTL
                     L"
BASE COUNT      899 a    446 c    605 g    624 t
ORIGIN      
        1 atgagagtga tggggataca gaggaattat ccacaatggt ggatatggag catgttaggc
       61 ttttggatgc taatgatttg taatgggatg tgggtcacag tctactatgg ggtacctgtg
      121 tggaaagaag caaaaactac tctattttgt gcatcagatg ctaaagcata tgagaaagaa
      181 gtgcataatg tctgggctac acatgcctgt gtacccacag accccaatcc acaagaaatg
      241 gttttaaaaa atgtaacaga aaatttcaac atgtggaaaa atgacatggt ggatcagatg
      301 catgaagatg taattagttt atgggatcaa agcctcaagc catgtgtaaa gttgacccca
      361 ctctgtgtca ctctaaactg taccaatgct actgccagca atagcagtat aatagaggga
      421 atgaaaaatt gctctttcaa tataaccaca gaattaagag ataagagaga gaaaaagaat
      481 gcactttttt ataaacttga tatagtacaa ctagatggca actctagtca gtatagatta
      541 ataaattgta atacctcagt cataacacaa gcctgtccaa aggtctcttt tgacccaatt
      601 cctatacatt attgtgctcc agctggttat gcgattctaa agtgtaataa taagacattc
      661 actggaacag gaccgtgtaa taatgtcagc acagtacaat gtacacatgg aattaagcca
      721 gtgatttcaa ctcaactatt gttaaatggt agcctagcag aaggagagat aataattaga
      781 tctgaaaata taacaaacaa tgtcaaaaca ataatagtac atctcaatga atctgtaaag
      841 attgagtgta cgagacccaa taataataca agaacaagta taagaatagg accaggacaa
      901 gcattttatg caacaggaca agtaatagga gacataagag aagcacattg taacattagt
      961 gaaagtaaat ggaatgaaac tttacaaagg gtaagtaaaa aattaaaaga atacttccct
     1021 cataagaata taacatttca accatcctca ggaggggacc tagaaattac aacacatcac
     1081 tttaattgtg gaggagaatt tttctattgc aatacatcaa gcctgtttaa taggacatat
     1141 atggctaata gtacagatat ggctaatagt acagaaacta acagtacacg aaccatcaca
     1201 atccactgca gaataaaaca aattataaac atgtggcagg aggtgggacg agcaatgtat
     1261 gcccctccca ttgcaggaaa cataacatgt atatcaaata tcacaggact actattgaca
     1321 agggatggag gaaaaaacaa tacggagaca ttcagacctg gaggaggaaa tatgaaggac
     1381 aattggagaa gtgaattata taaatataaa gtggtagaag ttaagccatt aggagtagca
     1441 cccactaatg caagaaggag agtggtggag agagaaaaaa gagcagtggg aatgggagct
     1501 gtgttccttg ggttcttggg agcggcagga agcactatgg gcgcagcatc aataacgctg
     1561 acggtacagg ccagacaatt attgtctggt atagtgcaac agcaaagcaa tttgctgaag
     1621 gctatagagg ctcaacagca tatgttgaaa ctcacggtct ggggcattaa acagctccag
     1681 gcaagagtcc tggccttgga aagataccta aaggatcaac agctcctagg gatgtggggc
     1741 tgctctggaa aactcatctg caccactaat gtatattgga actctagttg gagtaataaa
     1801 acttatggtg atatttggga taacatgacc tggatgcagt gggagagaga aattagcaat
     1861 tatacagaaa taatatatga attgcttgaa gaatcacaaa accagcagga aaagaatgaa
     1921 caagatttac tagcattgga cagatggaac agtctgtgga attggtttaa cataacaaat
     1981 tggctgtggt atataaaaat attcataatg atagtaggag gcttgatagg tttaagaata
     2041 atttttgctg tgctttcttt agtaaataga gttaggcagg gatactcacc tctgtcgttg
     2101 cagaccctcc tcccaacccc acggggaccc gccaggcccg aaggaataga agaagaaggt
     2161 ggagagcaag gcagagacag atccattcga ttgctgaccg gattgtcaga acttatctgg
     2221 gacgacctga ggaacctgtg cctcttcagc taccaccact tgagagactt aatcttaatt
     2281 gcagcgagga ttgtgcaact tctgggacgc agggggtggg aagccctcaa atatctttgg
     2341 aacatcctcc agtattggat ccaggaactg aagaatagtg ctgcaatagc agtagcctac
     2401 ctacaatatg ggtggagcta tttccatgag gcggtccaag ccggctggag atctgcgaca
     2461 gagactcttg cgggcgcgtg gggagactta tgggagactc ttaggagagg tggaagatgg
     2521 atcctcgcaa tccctaggag gattagacaa gggcttgagc tcactctctt gtga
//
LOCUS       5593-W2-11-3-19-D11_SGA 2574 bp    RNA     linear   SYN 03-MAY-2023
DEFINITION  55,818 reads from 5593-W1-11-3-19-D11_S27_L001_R_001.merged mapped
            to 57,197 locations in
            SHIV.C.CH505.3C_no_vector_766_Env_primers_mapped using Geneious.
ACCESSION   
VERSION
KEYWORDS    .
SOURCE      Simian-Human immunodeficiency virus
  ORGANISM  Simian-Human immunodeficiency virus
            Viruses; Riboviria; Pararnavirae; Artverviricota; Revtraviricetes;
            Ortervirales; Retroviridae; Orthoretrovirinae; Lentivirus; Primate
            lentivirus group.
REFERENCE   1  (bases 1 to 2574)
  AUTHORS   Bauer,A., Lindemuth,E., Marino,F.E., Krause,R., Joy,J.,
            Docken,S.S., Mallick,S., McCormick,K., Holt,C., Georgiev,I.,
            Felber,B., Keele,B.F., Veazey,R., Davenport,M.P., Li,H., Shaw,G.M.
            and Bar,K.J.
  TITLE     Adaptation of a transmitted/founder simian-human immunodeficiency
            virus 1 for enhanced replication in rhesus macaques
  JOURNAL   Unpublished
REFERENCE   2  (bases 1 to 2574)
  AUTHORS   Bauer,A., Lindemuth,E., Marino,F.E., Krause,R., Joy,J.,
            Docken,S.S., Mallick,S., McCormick,K., Holt,C., Georgiev,I.,
            Felber,B., Keele,B.F., Veazey,R., Davenport,M.P., Li,H., Shaw,G.M.
            and Bar,K.J.
  TITLE     Direct Submission
  JOURNAL   Submitted (03-MAY-2023) Infectious Diseases, University of
            Pennsylvania, 3610 Hamilton Walk, Philadelphia, PA 19104, USA
COMMENT     Bankit Comment: LocalID:5593-W2-11-3-19-D11_SGA
            Bankit Comment: BankIt2700193
            Bankit Comment: FeatPropSourceSeq:5593-W2-2-1-19-B4_SGA
            
            ##Assembly-Data-START##
            Assembly Method       :: Geneious Prime(R) v. 2023.1.2
            Sequencing Technology :: Illumina
            ##Assembly-Data-END##
FEATURES             Location/Qualifiers
     source          1..2574
                     /organism="Simian-Human immunodeficiency virus"
                     /mol_type="other RNA"
                     /strain="CAP256SU"
                     /db_xref="taxon:57667"
                     /country="USA"
                     /collection_date="01-Jun-2020"
     gene            1..2574
                     /gene="Env"
     CDS             1..2574
                     /gene="Env"
                     /codon_start=1
                     /product="envelope glycoprotein"
                     /translation="MRVMGIQRNYPQWWIWSMLGFWMLMICNGMWVTVYYGVPVWKEA
                     KTTLFCASDAKAYEKEVHNVWATHACVPTDPNPQEMVLKNVTENFNMWKNDMVDQMHE
                     DVISLWDQSLKPCVKLTPLCVTLNCTNATASNSSIIEGMKNCSFNITTELRDKREKKN
                     ALFYKLDIVQLDGNSSQYRLINCNTSVITQACPKVSFDPIPIHYCAPAGYAILKCNNK
                     TFTGTGPCNNVSTVQCTHGIKPVISTQLLLNGSLAEGEIIIRSENITNNVKTIIVHLN
                     ESVKIECTRPNNNTRTSIRIGPGQAFYATGQVIGDIREAHCNISESKWNETLQRVSKK
                     LKEYFPHKNITFQPSSGGDLEITTHHFNCGGEFFYCNTSSLFNRTYMANSTDMANSTE
                     TNSTRTITIHCRIKQIINMWQEVGRAMYAPPIAGNITCISNITGLLLTRDGGKNNTET
                     FRPGGGNMKDNWRSELYKYKVVEVKPLGVAPTNARRRVVEREKRAVGMGAVFLGFLGA
                     AGSTMGAASITLTVQARQLLSGIVQQQSNLLKAIEAQQHMLKLTVWGIKQLQARVLAL
                     ERYLKDQQLLGMWGCSGKLICTTNVYWNSSWSNKTYGDIWDNMTWMQWEREISNYTEI
                     IYELLEESQNQQEKNEQDLLALDRWNSLWNWFNITNWLWYIKIFIMIVGGLIGLRIIF
                     AVLSLVNRVRQGYSPLSLQTLLPTPRGPARPEGIEEEGGEQGRDRSIRLLTGLSELIW
                     DDLRNLCLFSYHHLRDLILIAARIVQLLGRRGWEALKYLWNILQYWIQELKNSAAIAV
                     AYLQYGWSYFHEAVQAGWRSATETLAGAWGDLWETLRRGGRWILAIPRRIRQGLELTL
                     L"
BASE COUNT      899 a    446 c    605 g    624 t
ORIGIN      
        1 atgagagtga tggggataca gaggaattat ccacaatggt ggatatggag catgttaggc
       61 ttttggatgc taatgatttg taatgggatg tgggtcacag tctactatgg ggtacctgtg
      121 tggaaagaag caaaaactac tctattttgt gcatcagatg ctaaagcata tgagaaagaa
      181 gtgcataatg tctgggctac acatgcctgt gtacccacag accccaatcc acaagaaatg
      241 gttttaaaaa atgtaacaga aaatttcaac atgtggaaaa atgacatggt ggatcagatg
      301 catgaagatg taattagttt atgggatcaa agcctcaagc catgtgtaaa gttgacccca
      361 ctctgtgtca ctctaaactg taccaatgct actgccagca atagcagtat aatagaggga
      421 atgaaaaatt gctctttcaa tataaccaca gaattaagag ataagagaga gaaaaagaat
      481 gcactttttt ataaacttga tatagtacaa ctagatggca actctagtca gtatagatta
      541 ataaattgta atacctcagt cataacacaa gcctgtccaa aggtctcttt tgacccaatt
      601 cctatacatt attgtgctcc agctggttat gcgattctaa agtgtaataa taagacattc
      661 actggaacag gaccgtgtaa taatgtcagc acagtacaat gtacacatgg aattaagcca
      721 gtgatttcaa ctcaactatt gttaaatggt agcctagcag aaggagagat aataattaga
      781 tctgaaaata taacaaacaa tgtcaaaaca ataatagtac atctcaatga atctgtaaag
      841 attgagtgta cgagacccaa taataataca agaacaagta taagaatagg accaggacaa
      901 gcattttatg caacaggaca agtaatagga gacataagag aagcacattg taacattagt
      961 gaaagtaaat ggaatgaaac tttacaaagg gtaagtaaaa aattaaaaga atacttccct
     1021 cataagaata taacatttca accatcctca ggaggggacc tagaaattac aacacatcac
     1081 tttaattgtg gaggagaatt tttctattgc aatacatcaa gcctgtttaa taggacatat
     1141 atggctaata gtacagatat ggctaatagt acagaaacta acagtacacg aaccatcaca
     1201 atccactgca gaataaaaca aattataaac atgtggcagg aggtgggacg agcaatgtat
     1261 gcccctccca ttgcaggaaa cataacatgt atatcaaata tcacaggact actattgaca
     1321 agggatggag gaaaaaacaa tacggagaca ttcagacctg gaggaggaaa tatgaaggac
     1381 aattggagaa gtgaattata taaatataaa gtggtagaag ttaagccatt aggagtagca
     1441 cccactaatg caagaaggag agtggtggag agagaaaaaa gagcagtggg aatgggagct
     1501 gtgttccttg ggttcttggg agcggcagga agcactatgg gcgcagcatc aataacgctg
     1561 acggtacagg ccagacaatt attgtctggt atagtgcaac agcaaagcaa tttgctgaag
     1621 gctatagagg ctcaacagca tatgttgaaa ctcacggtct ggggcattaa acagctccag
     1681 gcaagagtcc tggccttgga aagataccta aaggatcaac agctcctagg gatgtggggc
     1741 tgctctggaa aactcatctg caccactaat gtatattgga actctagttg gagtaataaa
     1801 acttatggtg atatttggga taacatgacc tggatgcagt gggagagaga aattagcaat
     1861 tatacagaaa taatatatga attgcttgaa gaatcacaaa accagcagga aaagaatgaa
     1921 caagatttac tagcattgga cagatggaac agtctgtgga attggtttaa cataacaaat
     1981 tggctgtggt atataaaaat attcataatg atagtaggag gcttgatagg tttaagaata
     2041 atttttgctg tgctttcttt agtaaataga gttaggcagg gatactcacc tctgtcgttg
     2101 cagaccctcc tcccaacccc acggggaccc gccaggcccg aaggaataga agaagaaggt
     2161 ggagagcaag gcagagacag atccattcga ttgctgaccg gattgtcaga acttatctgg
     2221 gacgacctga ggaacctgtg cctcttcagc taccaccact tgagagactt aatcttaatt
     2281 gcagcgagga ttgtgcaact tctgggacgc agggggtggg aagccctcaa atatctttgg
     2341 aacatcctcc agtattggat ccaggaactg aagaatagtg ctgcaatagc agtagcctac
     2401 ctacaatatg ggtggagcta tttccatgag gcggtccaag ccggctggag atctgcgaca
     2461 gagactcttg cgggcgcgtg gggagactta tgggagactc ttaggagagg tggaagatgg
     2521 atcctcgcaa tccctaggag gattagacaa gggcttgagc tcactctctt gtga
//
LOCUS       5593-W2-11-3-19-E10_SGA 2574 bp    RNA     linear   SYN 03-MAY-2023
DEFINITION  72,899 reads assembled to Filtered
            5593-W1-11-3-19-E10_S30_L001_R_001.contigs_reads Consensus.
ACCESSION   
VERSION
KEYWORDS    .
SOURCE      Simian-Human immunodeficiency virus
  ORGANISM  Simian-Human immunodeficiency virus
            Viruses; Riboviria; Pararnavirae; Artverviricota; Revtraviricetes;
            Ortervirales; Retroviridae; Orthoretrovirinae; Lentivirus; Primate
            lentivirus group.
REFERENCE   1  (bases 1 to 2574)
  AUTHORS   Bauer,A., Lindemuth,E., Marino,F.E., Krause,R., Joy,J.,
            Docken,S.S., Mallick,S., McCormick,K., Holt,C., Georgiev,I.,
            Felber,B., Keele,B.F., Veazey,R., Davenport,M.P., Li,H., Shaw,G.M.
            and Bar,K.J.
  TITLE     Adaptation of a transmitted/founder simian-human immunodeficiency
            virus 1 for enhanced replication in rhesus macaques
  JOURNAL   Unpublished
REFERENCE   2  (bases 1 to 2574)
  AUTHORS   Bauer,A., Lindemuth,E., Marino,F.E., Krause,R., Joy,J.,
            Docken,S.S., Mallick,S., McCormick,K., Holt,C., Georgiev,I.,
            Felber,B., Keele,B.F., Veazey,R., Davenport,M.P., Li,H., Shaw,G.M.
            and Bar,K.J.
  TITLE     Direct Submission
  JOURNAL   Submitted (03-MAY-2023) Infectious Diseases, University of
            Pennsylvania, 3610 Hamilton Walk, Philadelphia, PA 19104, USA
COMMENT     Bankit Comment: LocalID:5593-W2-11-3-19-E10_SGA
            Bankit Comment: BankIt2700193
            Bankit Comment: FeatPropSourceSeq:5593-W2-2-1-19-B4_SGA
            
            ##Assembly-Data-START##
            Assembly Method       :: Geneious Prime(R) v. 2023.1.2
            Sequencing Technology :: Illumina
            ##Assembly-Data-END##
FEATURES             Location/Qualifiers
     source          1..2574
                     /organism="Simian-Human immunodeficiency virus"
                     /mol_type="other RNA"
                     /strain="CAP256SU"
                     /db_xref="taxon:57667"
                     /country="USA"
                     /collection_date="01-Jun-2020"
     gene            1..2574
                     /gene="Env"
     CDS             1..2574
                     /gene="Env"
                     /codon_start=1
                     /product="envelope glycoprotein"
                     /translation="MRVMGIQRNYPQWWIWSMLGFWMLMICNGMWVTVYYGVPVWKEA
                     KTTLFCASDAKAYEKEVHNVWATHACVPTDPNPQEMVLKNVTENFNMWKNDMVDQMHE
                     DVISLWDQSLKPCVKLTPLCVTLNCTNATASNSSIIEGMKNCSFNITTELRDKREKKN
                     ALFYKLDIVQLDGNSSQYRLINCNTSVITQACPKVSFDPIPIHYCAPAGYAILKCNNK
                     TFTGTGPCNNVSTVQCTHGIKPVVSTQLLLNGSLAEGEIIIRSENITNNVKTIIVHLN
                     ESVKIECTRPNNNTRTSIRIGPGQAFYATGQVIGDIREAHCNISESKWNETLQRVSKK
                     LKEYFPHKNITFQPSSGGDLEITTHHFNCGGEFFYCNTSSLFNRTYMANSTDMANSTE
                     TNSTRTITIHCRIKQIINMWQEVGRAMYAPPIAGNITCISNITGLLLTRDGGKNNTET
                     FRPGGGNMKDNWRSELYKYKVVEVKPLGVAPTNARRRVVEREKRAVGMGAVFLGFLGA
                     AGSTMGAASITLTVQARQLLSGIVQQQSNLLKAIEAQQHMLKLTVWGIKQLQARVLAL
                     ERYLKDQQLLGMWGCSGKLICTTNVYWNSSWSNKTYGDIWDNMTWMQWEREISNYTEI
                     IYELLEESQNQQEKNEQDLLALDRWNSLWNWFNITNWLWYIKIFIMIVGGLIGLRIIF
                     AVLSLVNRVRQGYSPLSLQTLLPTPRGPARPEGIEEEGGEQGRDRSIRLLTGLSELIW
                     DDLRNLCLFSYHHLRDLILIAARIVQLLGRRGWEALKYLWNILQYWIQELKNSAAIAV
                     AYLQYGWSYFHEAVQAGWRSATETLAGAWGDLWETLRRGGRWILAIPRRIRQGLELTL
                     L"
BASE COUNT      898 a    446 c    606 g    624 t
ORIGIN      
        1 atgagagtga tggggataca gaggaattat ccacaatggt ggatatggag catgttaggc
       61 ttttggatgc taatgatttg taatgggatg tgggtcacag tctactatgg ggtacctgtg
      121 tggaaagaag caaaaactac tctattttgt gcatcagatg ctaaagcata tgagaaagaa
      181 gtgcataatg tctgggctac acatgcctgt gtacccacag accccaatcc acaagaaatg
      241 gttttaaaaa atgtaacaga aaatttcaac atgtggaaaa atgacatggt ggatcagatg
      301 catgaagatg taattagttt atgggatcaa agcctcaagc catgtgtaaa gttgacccca
      361 ctctgtgtca ctctaaactg taccaatgct actgccagca atagcagtat aatagaggga
      421 atgaaaaatt gctctttcaa tataaccaca gaattaagag ataagagaga gaaaaagaat
      481 gcactttttt ataaacttga tatagtacaa ctagatggca actctagtca gtatagatta
      541 ataaattgta atacctcagt cataacacaa gcctgtccaa aggtctcttt tgacccaatt
      601 cctatacatt attgtgctcc agctggttat gcgattctaa agtgtaataa taagacattc
      661 actggaacag gaccgtgtaa taatgtcagc acagtacaat gtacacatgg aattaagcca
      721 gtggtttcaa ctcaactatt gttaaatggt agcctagcag aaggagagat aataattaga
      781 tctgaaaata taacaaacaa tgtcaaaaca ataatagtac atctcaatga atctgtaaag
      841 attgagtgta cgagacccaa taataataca agaacaagta taagaatagg accaggacaa
      901 gcattttatg caacaggaca agtaatagga gacataagag aagcacattg taacattagt
      961 gaaagtaaat ggaatgaaac tttacaaagg gtaagtaaaa aattaaaaga atacttccct
     1021 cataagaata taacatttca accatcctca ggaggggacc tagaaattac aacacatcac
     1081 tttaattgtg gaggagaatt tttctattgc aatacatcaa gcctgtttaa taggacatat
     1141 atggctaata gtacagatat ggctaatagt acagaaacta acagtacacg aaccatcaca
     1201 atccactgca gaataaaaca aattataaac atgtggcagg aggtgggacg agcaatgtat
     1261 gcccctccca ttgcaggaaa cataacatgt atatcaaata tcacaggact actattgaca
     1321 agggatggag gaaaaaacaa tacggagaca ttcagacctg gaggaggaaa tatgaaggac
     1381 aattggagaa gtgaattata taaatataaa gtggtagaag ttaagccatt aggagtagca
     1441 cccactaatg caagaaggag agtggtggag agagaaaaaa gagcagtggg aatgggagct
     1501 gtgttccttg ggttcttggg agcggcagga agcactatgg gcgcagcatc aataacgctg
     1561 acggtacagg ccagacaatt attgtctggt atagtgcaac agcaaagcaa tttgctgaag
     1621 gctatagagg ctcaacagca tatgttgaaa ctcacggtct ggggcattaa acagctccag
     1681 gcaagagtcc tggccttgga aagataccta aaggatcaac agctcctagg gatgtggggc
     1741 tgctctggaa aactcatctg caccactaat gtatattgga actctagttg gagtaataaa
     1801 acttatggtg atatttggga taacatgacc tggatgcagt gggagagaga aattagcaat
     1861 tatacagaaa taatatatga attgcttgaa gaatcacaaa accagcagga aaagaatgaa
     1921 caagatttac tagcattgga cagatggaac agtctgtgga attggtttaa cataacaaat
     1981 tggctgtggt atataaaaat attcataatg atagtaggag gcttgatagg tttaagaata
     2041 atttttgctg tgctttcttt agtaaataga gttaggcagg gatactcacc tctgtcgttg
     2101 cagaccctcc tcccaacccc acggggaccc gccaggcccg aaggaataga agaagaaggt
     2161 ggagagcaag gcagagacag atccattcga ttgctgaccg gattgtcaga acttatctgg
     2221 gacgacctga ggaacctgtg cctcttcagc taccaccact tgagagactt aatcttaatt
     2281 gcagcgagga ttgtgcaact tctgggacgc agggggtggg aagccctcaa atatctttgg
     2341 aacatcctcc agtattggat ccaggaactg aagaatagtg ctgcaatagc agtagcctac
     2401 ctacaatatg ggtggagcta tttccatgag gcggtccaag ccggctggag atctgcgaca
     2461 gagactcttg cgggcgcgtg gggagactta tgggagactc ttaggagagg tggaagatgg
     2521 atcctcgcaa tccctaggag gattagacaa gggcttgagc tcactctctt gtga
//
LOCUS       5593-W2-11-3-19-E12_SGA 2574 bp    RNA     linear   SYN 03-MAY-2023
DEFINITION  33,911 reads assembled to Filtered
            5593-W1-11-3-19-E12_S31_L001_R_001.contigs_reads Consensus.
ACCESSION   
VERSION
KEYWORDS    .
SOURCE      Simian-Human immunodeficiency virus
  ORGANISM  Simian-Human immunodeficiency virus
            Viruses; Riboviria; Pararnavirae; Artverviricota; Revtraviricetes;
            Ortervirales; Retroviridae; Orthoretrovirinae; Lentivirus; Primate
            lentivirus group.
REFERENCE   1  (bases 1 to 2574)
  AUTHORS   Bauer,A., Lindemuth,E., Marino,F.E., Krause,R., Joy,J.,
            Docken,S.S., Mallick,S., McCormick,K., Holt,C., Georgiev,I.,
            Felber,B., Keele,B.F., Veazey,R., Davenport,M.P., Li,H., Shaw,G.M.
            and Bar,K.J.
  TITLE     Adaptation of a transmitted/founder simian-human immunodeficiency
            virus 1 for enhanced replication in rhesus macaques
  JOURNAL   Unpublished
REFERENCE   2  (bases 1 to 2574)
  AUTHORS   Bauer,A., Lindemuth,E., Marino,F.E., Krause,R., Joy,J.,
            Docken,S.S., Mallick,S., McCormick,K., Holt,C., Georgiev,I.,
            Felber,B., Keele,B.F., Veazey,R., Davenport,M.P., Li,H., Shaw,G.M.
            and Bar,K.J.
  TITLE     Direct Submission
  JOURNAL   Submitted (03-MAY-2023) Infectious Diseases, University of
            Pennsylvania, 3610 Hamilton Walk, Philadelphia, PA 19104, USA
COMMENT     Bankit Comment: LocalID:5593-W2-11-3-19-E12_SGA
            Bankit Comment: BankIt2700193
            Bankit Comment: FeatPropSourceSeq:5593-W2-2-1-19-B4_SGA
            
            ##Assembly-Data-START##
            Assembly Method       :: Geneious Prime(R) v. 2023.1.2
            Sequencing Technology :: Illumina
            ##Assembly-Data-END##
FEATURES             Location/Qualifiers
     source          1..2574
                     /organism="Simian-Human immunodeficiency virus"
                     /mol_type="other RNA"
                     /strain="CAP256SU"
                     /db_xref="taxon:57667"
                     /country="USA"
                     /collection_date="01-Jun-2020"
     gene            1..2574
                     /gene="Env"
     CDS             1..2574
                     /gene="Env"
                     /codon_start=1
                     /product="envelope glycoprotein"
                     /translation="MRVMGIQRNYPQWWIWSMLGFWMLMICNGMWVTVYYGVPVWKEA
                     KTTLFCASDAKAYEKEVHNVWATHACVPTDPNPQEMVLKNVTENFNMWKNDMVDQMHE
                     DVISLWDQSLKPCVKLTPLCVTLNCTNATASNSSIIEGMKNCSFNITTELRDKREKKN
                     ALFYKLDIVQLDGNSSQYRLINCNTSVITQACPKVSFDPIPIHYCAPAGYAILKCNNK
                     TFTGTGPCNNVSTVQCTHGIKPVVSTQLLLNGSLAEGEIIIRSENITNNVKTIIVHLN
                     ESVKIECTRPNNNTRTSIRIGPGQAFYATGQVIGDIREAHCNISESKWNETLQRVSKK
                     LKEYFPHKNITFQPSSGGDLEITTHHFNCGGEFFYCNTSSLFNRTYMANSTDMANSTE
                     TNSTRTITIHCRIKQIINMWQEVGRAMYAPPIAGNITCISNITGLLLTRDGGKNNTET
                     FRPGGGNMKDNWRSELYKYKVVEVKPLGVAPTNARRRVVEREKRAVGMGAVFLGFLGV
                     AGSTMGAASITLTVQARQLLSGIVQQQSNLLKAIEAQQHMLKLTVWGIKQLQARVLAL
                     ERYLKDQQLLGMWGCSGKLICTTNVYWNSSWSNKTYGDIWDNMTWMQWEREISNYTEI
                     IYELLEESQNQQEKNEQDLLALDRWNSLWNWFNITNWLWYIKIFIMIVGGLIGLRIIF
                     AVLSLVNRVRQGYSPLSLQTLLPTPRGPARPEGIEEEGGEQGRDRSIRLLTGLSELIW
                     DDLRNLCLFSYHHLRDLILIAARIVQLLGRRGWEALKYLWNILQYWIQELKNSAAIAV
                     AYLQYGWSYFHEAVQAGWRSATETLAGAWGDLWETLRRGGRWILAIPRRIRQGLELTL
                     L"
BASE COUNT      898 a    445 c    606 g    625 t
ORIGIN      
        1 atgagagtga tggggataca gaggaattat ccacaatggt ggatatggag catgttaggc
       61 ttttggatgc taatgatttg taatgggatg tgggtcacag tctactatgg ggtacctgtg
      121 tggaaagaag caaaaactac tctattttgt gcatcagatg ctaaagcata tgagaaagaa
      181 gtgcataatg tctgggctac acatgcctgt gtacccacag accccaatcc acaagaaatg
      241 gttttaaaaa atgtaacaga aaatttcaac atgtggaaaa atgacatggt ggatcagatg
      301 catgaagatg taattagttt atgggatcaa agcctcaagc catgtgtaaa gttgacccca
      361 ctctgtgtca ctctaaactg taccaatgct actgccagca atagcagtat aatagaggga
      421 atgaaaaatt gctctttcaa tataaccaca gaattaagag ataagagaga gaaaaagaat
      481 gcactttttt ataaacttga tatagtacaa ctagatggca actctagtca gtatagatta
      541 ataaattgta atacctcagt cataacacaa gcctgtccaa aggtctcttt tgacccaatt
      601 cctatacatt attgtgctcc agctggttat gcgattctaa agtgtaataa taagacattc
      661 actggaacag gaccgtgtaa taatgtcagc acagtacaat gtacacatgg aattaagcca
      721 gtggtttcaa ctcaactatt gttaaatggt agcctagcag aaggagagat aataattaga
      781 tctgaaaata taacaaacaa tgtcaaaaca ataatagtac atctcaatga atctgtaaag
      841 attgagtgta cgagacccaa taataataca agaacaagta taagaatagg accaggacaa
      901 gcattttatg caacaggaca agtaatagga gacataagag aagcacattg taacattagt
      961 gaaagtaaat ggaatgaaac tttacaaagg gtaagtaaaa aattaaaaga atacttccct
     1021 cataagaata taacatttca accatcctca ggaggggacc tagaaattac aacacatcac
     1081 tttaattgtg gaggagaatt tttctattgc aatacatcaa gcctgtttaa taggacatat
     1141 atggctaata gtacagatat ggctaatagt acagaaacta acagtacacg aaccatcaca
     1201 atccactgca gaataaaaca aattataaac atgtggcagg aggtgggacg agcaatgtat
     1261 gcccctccca ttgcaggaaa cataacatgt atatcaaata tcacaggact actattgaca
     1321 agggatggag gaaaaaacaa tacggagaca ttcagacctg gaggaggaaa tatgaaggac
     1381 aattggagaa gtgaattata taaatataaa gtggtagaag ttaagccatt aggagtagca
     1441 cccactaatg caagaaggag agtggtggag agagaaaaaa gagcagtggg aatgggagct
     1501 gtgttccttg ggttcttggg agtggcagga agcactatgg gcgcagcatc aataacgctg
     1561 acggtacagg ccagacaatt attgtctggt atagtgcaac agcaaagcaa tttgctgaag
     1621 gctatagagg ctcaacagca tatgttgaaa ctcacggtct ggggcattaa acagctccag
     1681 gcaagagtcc tggccttgga aagataccta aaggatcaac agctcctagg gatgtggggc
     1741 tgctctggaa aactcatctg caccactaat gtatattgga actctagttg gagtaataaa
     1801 acttatggtg atatttggga taacatgacc tggatgcagt gggagagaga aattagcaat
     1861 tatacagaaa taatatatga attgcttgaa gaatcacaaa accagcagga aaagaatgaa
     1921 caagatttac tagcattgga cagatggaac agtctgtgga attggtttaa cataacaaat
     1981 tggctgtggt atataaaaat attcataatg atagtaggag gcttgatagg tttaagaata
     2041 atttttgctg tgctttcttt agtaaataga gttaggcagg gatactcacc tctgtcgttg
     2101 cagaccctcc tcccaacccc acggggaccc gccaggcccg aaggaataga agaagaaggt
     2161 ggagagcaag gcagagacag atccattcga ttgctgaccg gattgtcaga acttatctgg
     2221 gacgacctga ggaacctgtg cctcttcagc taccaccact tgagagactt aatcttaatt
     2281 gcagcgagga ttgtgcaact tctgggacgc agggggtggg aagccctcaa atatctttgg
     2341 aacatcctcc agtattggat ccaggaactg aagaatagtg ctgcaatagc agtagcctac
     2401 ctacaatatg ggtggagcta tttccatgag gcggtccaag ccggctggag atctgcgaca
     2461 gagactcttg cgggcgcgtg gggagactta tgggagactc ttaggagagg tggaagatgg
     2521 atcctcgcaa tccctaggag gattagacaa gggcttgagc tcactctctt gtga
//
LOCUS       5593-W2-11-3-19-F12_SGA 2574 bp    RNA     linear   SYN 03-MAY-2023
DEFINITION  10,283 reads assembled to Filtered
            5593-W1-11-3-19-F12_S33_L001_R_001.contigs_reads Consensus.
ACCESSION   
VERSION
KEYWORDS    .
SOURCE      Simian-Human immunodeficiency virus
  ORGANISM  Simian-Human immunodeficiency virus
            Viruses; Riboviria; Pararnavirae; Artverviricota; Revtraviricetes;
            Ortervirales; Retroviridae; Orthoretrovirinae; Lentivirus; Primate
            lentivirus group.
REFERENCE   1  (bases 1 to 2574)
  AUTHORS   Bauer,A., Lindemuth,E., Marino,F.E., Krause,R., Joy,J.,
            Docken,S.S., Mallick,S., McCormick,K., Holt,C., Georgiev,I.,
            Felber,B., Keele,B.F., Veazey,R., Davenport,M.P., Li,H., Shaw,G.M.
            and Bar,K.J.
  TITLE     Adaptation of a transmitted/founder simian-human immunodeficiency
            virus 1 for enhanced replication in rhesus macaques
  JOURNAL   Unpublished
REFERENCE   2  (bases 1 to 2574)
  AUTHORS   Bauer,A., Lindemuth,E., Marino,F.E., Krause,R., Joy,J.,
            Docken,S.S., Mallick,S., McCormick,K., Holt,C., Georgiev,I.,
            Felber,B., Keele,B.F., Veazey,R., Davenport,M.P., Li,H., Shaw,G.M.
            and Bar,K.J.
  TITLE     Direct Submission
  JOURNAL   Submitted (03-MAY-2023) Infectious Diseases, University of
            Pennsylvania, 3610 Hamilton Walk, Philadelphia, PA 19104, USA
COMMENT     Bankit Comment: LocalID:5593-W2-11-3-19-F12_SGA
            Bankit Comment: BankIt2700193
            Bankit Comment: FeatPropSourceSeq:5593-W2-2-1-19-B4_SGA
            
            ##Assembly-Data-START##
            Assembly Method       :: Geneious Prime(R) v. 2023.1.2
            Sequencing Technology :: Illumina
            ##Assembly-Data-END##
FEATURES             Location/Qualifiers
     source          1..2574
                     /organism="Simian-Human immunodeficiency virus"
                     /mol_type="other RNA"
                     /strain="CAP256SU"
                     /db_xref="taxon:57667"
                     /country="USA"
                     /collection_date="01-Jun-2020"
     gene            1..2574
                     /gene="Env"
     CDS             1..2574
                     /gene="Env"
                     /codon_start=1
                     /product="envelope glycoprotein"
                     /translation="MRVMGIQRNYPQWWIWSMLGFWMLMICNGMWVTVYYGVPVWKEA
                     KTTLFCASDAKAYEKEVHNVWATHACVPTDPNPQEMVLKNVTENFNMWKNDMVDQMHE
                     DVISLWDQSLKPCVKLTPLCVTLNCTNATASNSSIIEGMKNCSFNITTELRDKREKKN
                     ALFYKLDIVQLDGNSSQYRLINCNTSVITQACPKVSFDPIPIHYCAPAGYAILKCNNK
                     TFTGTGPCNNVSTVQCTHGIKPVISTQLLLNGSLAEGEIIIRSENITNNVKTIIVHLN
                     ESVKIECTRPNNNTRTSIRIGPGQAFYATGQVIGDIREAHCNISESKWNETLQRVSKK
                     LKEYFPHKNITFQPSSGGDLEITTHHFNCGGEFFYCNTSSLFNRTYMANSTDMANSTE
                     TNSTRTITIHCRIKQIINMWQEVGRAMYAPPIAGNITCISNITGLLLTRDGGKNNTET
                     FRPGGGNMKDNWRSELYKYKVVEVKPLGVAPTNARRRVVEREKRAVGMGAVFLGFLGA
                     AGSTMGAASITLTVQARQLLSGIVQQQSNLLKAIEAQQHMLKLTVWGIKQLQARVLAL
                     ERYLKDQQLLGMWGCSGKLICTTNVYWNSSWSNKTYGDIWDNMTWMQWEREISNYTEI
                     IYELLEESQNQQEKNEQDLLALDRWNSLWNWFNITNWLWYIKIFIMIVGGLIGLRIIF
                     AVLSLVNRVRQGYSPLSLQTLLPTPRGPARPEGIEEEGGEQGRDRSIRLLTGLSELIW
                     DDLRNLCLFSYHHLRDLILIAARIVQLLGRRGWEALKYLWNILQYWIQELKNSAAIAV
                     AYLQYGWSYFHEAVQAGWRSATETLAGAWGDLWETLRRGGRWILAIPRRIRQGLELTL
                     L"
BASE COUNT      899 a    446 c    605 g    624 t
ORIGIN      
        1 atgagagtga tggggataca gaggaattat ccacaatggt ggatatggag catgttaggc
       61 ttttggatgc taatgatttg taatgggatg tgggtcacag tctactatgg ggtacctgtg
      121 tggaaagaag caaaaactac tctattttgt gcatcagatg ctaaagcata tgagaaagaa
      181 gtgcataatg tctgggctac acatgcctgt gtacccacag accccaatcc acaagaaatg
      241 gttttaaaaa atgtaacaga aaatttcaac atgtggaaaa atgacatggt ggatcagatg
      301 catgaagatg taattagttt atgggatcaa agcctcaagc catgtgtaaa gttgacccca
      361 ctctgtgtca ctctaaactg taccaatgct actgccagca atagcagtat aatagaggga
      421 atgaaaaatt gctctttcaa tataaccaca gaattaagag ataagagaga gaaaaagaat
      481 gcactttttt ataaacttga tatagtacaa ctagatggca actctagtca gtatagatta
      541 ataaattgta atacctcagt cataacacaa gcctgtccaa aggtctcttt tgacccaatt
      601 cctatacatt attgtgctcc agctggttat gcgattctaa agtgtaataa taagacattc
      661 actggaacag gaccgtgtaa taatgtcagc acagtacaat gtacacatgg aattaagcca
      721 gtgatttcaa ctcaactatt gttaaatggt agcctagcag aaggagagat aataattaga
      781 tctgaaaata taacaaacaa tgtcaaaaca ataatagtac atctcaatga atctgtaaag
      841 attgagtgta cgagacccaa taataataca agaacaagta taagaatagg accaggacaa
      901 gcattttatg caacaggaca agtaatagga gacataagag aagcacattg taacattagt
      961 gaaagtaaat ggaatgaaac tttacaaagg gtaagtaaaa aattaaaaga atacttccct
     1021 cataagaata taacatttca accatcctca ggaggggacc tagaaattac aacacatcac
     1081 tttaattgtg gaggagaatt tttctattgc aatacatcaa gcctgtttaa taggacatat
     1141 atggctaata gtacagatat ggctaatagt acagaaacta acagtacacg aaccatcaca
     1201 atccactgca gaataaaaca aattataaac atgtggcagg aggtgggacg agcaatgtat
     1261 gcccctccca ttgcaggaaa cataacatgt atatcaaata tcacaggact actattgaca
     1321 agggatggag gaaaaaacaa tacggagaca ttcagacctg gaggaggaaa tatgaaggac
     1381 aattggagaa gtgaattata taaatataaa gtggtagaag ttaagccatt aggagtagca
     1441 cccactaatg caagaaggag agtggtggag agagaaaaaa gagcagtggg aatgggagct
     1501 gtgttccttg ggttcttggg agcggcagga agcactatgg gcgcagcatc aataacgctg
     1561 acggtacagg ccagacaatt attgtctggt atagtgcaac agcaaagcaa tttgctgaag
     1621 gctatagagg ctcaacagca tatgttgaaa ctcacggtct ggggcattaa acagctccag
     1681 gcaagagtcc tggccttgga aagataccta aaggatcaac agctcctagg gatgtggggc
     1741 tgctctggaa aactcatctg caccactaat gtatattgga actctagttg gagtaataaa
     1801 acttatggtg atatttggga taacatgacc tggatgcagt gggagagaga aattagcaat
     1861 tatacagaaa taatatatga attgcttgaa gaatcacaaa accagcagga aaagaatgaa
     1921 caagatttac tagcattgga cagatggaac agtctgtgga attggtttaa cataacaaat
     1981 tggctgtggt atataaaaat attcataatg atagtaggag gcttgatagg tttaagaata
     2041 atttttgctg tgctttcttt agtaaataga gttaggcagg gatactcacc tctgtcgttg
     2101 cagaccctcc tcccaacccc acggggaccc gccaggcccg aaggaataga agaagaaggt
     2161 ggagagcaag gcagagacag atccattcga ttgctgaccg gattgtcaga acttatctgg
     2221 gacgacctga ggaacctgtg cctcttcagc taccaccact tgagagactt aatcttaatt
     2281 gcagcgagga ttgtgcaact tctgggacgc agggggtggg aagccctcaa atatctttgg
     2341 aacatcctcc agtattggat ccaggaactg aagaatagtg ctgcaatagc agtagcctac
     2401 ctacaatatg ggtggagcta tttccatgag gcggtccaag ccggctggag atctgcgaca
     2461 gagactcttg cgggcgcgtg gggagactta tgggagactc ttaggagagg tggaagatgg
     2521 atcctcgcaa tccctaggag gattagacaa gggcttgagc tcactctctt gtga
//
LOCUS       5593-W2-11-3-19-G2_SGA  2574 bp    RNA     linear   SYN 03-MAY-2023
DEFINITION  26,001 reads assembled to Filtered
            5593-W1-11-3-19-G2_S34_L001_R_001.contigs_reads Consensus.
ACCESSION   
VERSION
KEYWORDS    .
SOURCE      Simian-Human immunodeficiency virus
  ORGANISM  Simian-Human immunodeficiency virus
            Viruses; Riboviria; Pararnavirae; Artverviricota; Revtraviricetes;
            Ortervirales; Retroviridae; Orthoretrovirinae; Lentivirus; Primate
            lentivirus group.
REFERENCE   1  (bases 1 to 2574)
  AUTHORS   Bauer,A., Lindemuth,E., Marino,F.E., Krause,R., Joy,J.,
            Docken,S.S., Mallick,S., McCormick,K., Holt,C., Georgiev,I.,
            Felber,B., Keele,B.F., Veazey,R., Davenport,M.P., Li,H., Shaw,G.M.
            and Bar,K.J.
  TITLE     Adaptation of a transmitted/founder simian-human immunodeficiency
            virus 1 for enhanced replication in rhesus macaques
  JOURNAL   Unpublished
REFERENCE   2  (bases 1 to 2574)
  AUTHORS   Bauer,A., Lindemuth,E., Marino,F.E., Krause,R., Joy,J.,
            Docken,S.S., Mallick,S., McCormick,K., Holt,C., Georgiev,I.,
            Felber,B., Keele,B.F., Veazey,R., Davenport,M.P., Li,H., Shaw,G.M.
            and Bar,K.J.
  TITLE     Direct Submission
  JOURNAL   Submitted (03-MAY-2023) Infectious Diseases, University of
            Pennsylvania, 3610 Hamilton Walk, Philadelphia, PA 19104, USA
COMMENT     Bankit Comment: LocalID:5593-W2-11-3-19-G2_SGA
            Bankit Comment: BankIt2700193
            Bankit Comment: FeatPropSourceSeq:5593-W2-2-1-19-B4_SGA
            
            ##Assembly-Data-START##
            Assembly Method       :: Geneious Prime(R) v. 2023.1.2
            Sequencing Technology :: Illumina
            ##Assembly-Data-END##
FEATURES             Location/Qualifiers
     source          1..2574
                     /organism="Simian-Human immunodeficiency virus"
                     /mol_type="other RNA"
                     /strain="CAP256SU"
                     /db_xref="taxon:57667"
                     /country="USA"
                     /collection_date="01-Jun-2020"
     gene            1..2574
                     /gene="Env"
     CDS             1..2574
                     /gene="Env"
                     /codon_start=1
                     /product="envelope glycoprotein"
                     /translation="MRVMGIQRNYPQWWIWSMLGFWMLMICNGMWVTVYYGVPVWKEA
                     KTTLFCASDAKAYEKEVHNVWATHACVPTDPNPQEMVLKNVTENFNMWKNDMVDQMHE
                     DVISLWDQSLKPCVKLTPLCVTLNCTNATASNSSIIEGMKNCSFNITTELRDKREKKN
                     ALFYKLDIVQLDGNSSQYRLINCNTSVITQACPKVSFDPIPIHYCAPAGYAILKCNNK
                     TFTGTGPCNNVSTVQCTHGIKPVVSTQLLLNGSLAEGEIIIRSENITNNVKTIIVHLN
                     ESVKIECTRPNNNTRTSIRIGPGQAFYATGQVIGDIREAHCNISESKWNETLQRVSKK
                     LKEYFPHKNITFQPSSGGDLEITTHHFNCGGEFFYCNTSSLFNRTYMANSTDMANSTE
                     TNSTRTITIRCRIKQIINMWQEVGRAMYAPPIAGNITCISNITGLLLTRDGGKNNTET
                     FRPGGGNMKDNWRSELYKYKVVEVKPLGVAPTNARRRVVEREKRAVGMGAVFLGFLGA
                     AGSTMGAASITLTVQARQLLSGIVQQQSNLLKAIEAQQHMLKLTVWGIKQLQARVLAL
                     ERYLKDQQLLGMWGCSGKLICTTNVYWNSSWSNKTYGDIWDNMTWMQWEREISNYTEI
                     IYELLEESQNQQEKNEQDLLALDRWNSLWNWFNITNWLWYIKIFIMIVGGLIGLRIIF
                     AVLSLVNRVRQGYSPLSLQTLLPTPRGPARPEGIEEEGGEQGRDRSIRLLTGLSELIW
                     DDLRNLCLFSYHHLRDLILIAARIVQLLGRRGWEALKYLWNILQYWIQELKNSAAIAV
                     AYLQYGWSYFHEAVQAGWRSATETLAGAWGDLWETLRRGGRWILAIPRRIRQGLELTL
                     L"
BASE COUNT      897 a    446 c    607 g    624 t
ORIGIN      
        1 atgagagtga tggggataca gaggaattat ccacaatggt ggatatggag catgttaggc
       61 ttttggatgc taatgatttg taatgggatg tgggtcacag tctactatgg ggtacctgtg
      121 tggaaagaag caaaaactac tctattttgt gcatcagatg ctaaagcata tgagaaagaa
      181 gtgcataatg tctgggctac acatgcctgt gtacccacag accccaatcc acaagaaatg
      241 gttttaaaaa atgtaacaga aaatttcaac atgtggaaaa atgacatggt ggatcagatg
      301 catgaagatg taattagttt atgggatcaa agcctcaagc catgtgtaaa gttgacccca
      361 ctctgtgtca ctctaaactg taccaatgct actgccagca atagcagtat aatagaggga
      421 atgaaaaatt gctctttcaa tataaccaca gaattaagag ataagagaga gaaaaagaat
      481 gcactttttt ataaacttga tatagtacaa ctagatggca actctagtca gtatagatta
      541 ataaattgta atacctcagt cataacacaa gcctgtccaa aggtctcttt tgacccaatt
      601 cctatacatt attgtgctcc agctggttat gcgattctaa agtgtaataa taagacattc
      661 actggaacag gaccgtgtaa taatgtcagc acagtacaat gtacacatgg aattaagcca
      721 gtggtttcaa ctcaactatt gttaaatggt agcctagcag aaggagagat aataattaga
      781 tctgaaaata taacaaacaa tgtcaaaaca ataatagtac atctcaatga atctgtaaag
      841 attgagtgta cgagacccaa taataataca agaacaagta taagaatagg accaggacaa
      901 gcattttatg caacaggaca agtaatagga gacataagag aagcacattg taacattagt
      961 gaaagtaaat ggaatgaaac tttacaaagg gtaagtaaaa aattaaaaga atacttccct
     1021 cataagaata taacatttca accatcctca ggaggggacc tagaaattac aacacatcac
     1081 tttaattgtg gaggagaatt tttctattgc aatacatcaa gcctgtttaa taggacatat
     1141 atggctaata gtacagatat ggctaatagt acagaaacta acagtacacg aaccatcaca
     1201 atccgctgca gaataaaaca aattataaac atgtggcagg aggtgggacg agcaatgtat
     1261 gcccctccca ttgcaggaaa cataacatgt atatcaaata tcacaggact actattgaca
     1321 agggatggag gaaaaaacaa tacggagaca ttcagacctg gaggaggaaa tatgaaggac
     1381 aattggagaa gtgaattata taaatataaa gtggtagaag ttaagccatt aggagtagca
     1441 cccactaatg caagaaggag agtggtggag agagaaaaaa gagcagtggg aatgggagct
     1501 gtgttccttg ggttcttggg agcggcagga agcactatgg gcgcagcatc aataacgctg
     1561 acggtacagg ccagacaatt attgtctggt atagtgcaac agcaaagcaa tttgctgaag
     1621 gctatagagg ctcaacagca tatgttgaaa ctcacggtct ggggcattaa acagctccag
     1681 gcaagagtcc tggccttgga aagataccta aaggatcaac agctcctagg gatgtggggc
     1741 tgctctggaa aactcatctg caccactaat gtatattgga actctagttg gagtaataaa
     1801 acttatggtg atatttggga taacatgacc tggatgcagt gggagagaga aattagcaat
     1861 tatacagaaa taatatatga attgcttgaa gaatcacaaa accagcagga aaagaatgaa
     1921 caagatttac tagcattgga cagatggaac agtctgtgga attggtttaa cataacaaat
     1981 tggctgtggt atataaaaat attcataatg atagtaggag gcttgatagg tttaagaata
     2041 atttttgctg tgctttcttt agtaaataga gttaggcagg gatactcacc tctgtcgttg
     2101 cagaccctcc tcccaacccc acggggaccc gccaggcccg aaggaataga agaagaaggt
     2161 ggagagcaag gcagagacag atccattcga ttgctgaccg gattgtcaga acttatctgg
     2221 gacgacctga ggaacctgtg cctcttcagc taccaccact tgagagactt aatcttaatt
     2281 gcagcgagga ttgtgcaact tctgggacgc agggggtggg aagccctcaa atatctttgg
     2341 aacatcctcc agtattggat ccaggaactg aagaatagtg ctgcaatagc agtagcctac
     2401 ctacaatatg ggtggagcta tttccatgag gcggtccaag ccggctggag atctgcgaca
     2461 gagactcttg cgggcgcgtg gggagactta tgggagactc ttaggagagg tggaagatgg
     2521 atcctcgcaa tccctaggag gattagacaa gggcttgagc tcactctctt gtga
//
LOCUS       5593-W2-11-3-19-G4_SGA  2574 bp    RNA     linear   SYN 03-MAY-2023
DEFINITION  22,523 reads assembled to Filtered
            5593-W1-11-3-19-G4_S35_L001_R_001.contigs_reads Consensus.
ACCESSION   
VERSION
KEYWORDS    .
SOURCE      Simian-Human immunodeficiency virus
  ORGANISM  Simian-Human immunodeficiency virus
            Viruses; Riboviria; Pararnavirae; Artverviricota; Revtraviricetes;
            Ortervirales; Retroviridae; Orthoretrovirinae; Lentivirus; Primate
            lentivirus group.
REFERENCE   1  (bases 1 to 2574)
  AUTHORS   Bauer,A., Lindemuth,E., Marino,F.E., Krause,R., Joy,J.,
            Docken,S.S., Mallick,S., McCormick,K., Holt,C., Georgiev,I.,
            Felber,B., Keele,B.F., Veazey,R., Davenport,M.P., Li,H., Shaw,G.M.
            and Bar,K.J.
  TITLE     Adaptation of a transmitted/founder simian-human immunodeficiency
            virus 1 for enhanced replication in rhesus macaques
  JOURNAL   Unpublished
REFERENCE   2  (bases 1 to 2574)
  AUTHORS   Bauer,A., Lindemuth,E., Marino,F.E., Krause,R., Joy,J.,
            Docken,S.S., Mallick,S., McCormick,K., Holt,C., Georgiev,I.,
            Felber,B., Keele,B.F., Veazey,R., Davenport,M.P., Li,H., Shaw,G.M.
            and Bar,K.J.
  TITLE     Direct Submission
  JOURNAL   Submitted (03-MAY-2023) Infectious Diseases, University of
            Pennsylvania, 3610 Hamilton Walk, Philadelphia, PA 19104, USA
COMMENT     Bankit Comment: LocalID:5593-W2-11-3-19-G4_SGA
            Bankit Comment: BankIt2700193
            Bankit Comment: FeatPropSourceSeq:5593-W2-2-1-19-B4_SGA
            
            ##Assembly-Data-START##
            Assembly Method       :: Geneious Prime(R) v. 2023.1.2
            Sequencing Technology :: Illumina
            ##Assembly-Data-END##
FEATURES             Location/Qualifiers
     source          1..2574
                     /organism="Simian-Human immunodeficiency virus"
                     /mol_type="other RNA"
                     /strain="CAP256SU"
                     /db_xref="taxon:57667"
                     /country="USA"
                     /collection_date="01-Jun-2020"
     gene            1..2574
                     /gene="Env"
     CDS             1..2574
                     /gene="Env"
                     /codon_start=1
                     /product="envelope glycoprotein"
                     /translation="MRVMGIQRNYPQWWIWSMLGFWMLMICNGMWVTVYYGVPVWKEA
                     KTTLFCASDAKAYEKEVHNVWATHACVPTDPNPQEMVLKNVTENFNMWKNDMVDQMHE
                     DVISLWDQSLKPCVKLTPLCVTLNCTNATASNSSIIEGMKNCSFNITTELRDKREKKN
                     ALFYKLDIVQLDGNSSQYRLINCNTSVITQACPKVSFDPIPIHYCAPAGYAILKCNNK
                     TFTGTGPCNNVSTVQCTHGIKPVISTQLLLNGSLAEGEIIIRSENITNNVKTIIVHLN
                     ESVKIECTRPNNNTRTSIRIGPGQAFYATGQVIGDIREAHCNISESKWNETLQRVSKK
                     LKEYFPHKNITFQPSSGGDLEITTHHFNCGGEFFYCNTSSLFNRTYMANSTDMANSTE
                     TNSTRTITIRCRIKQIINMWQEVGRAMYAPPIAGNITCISNITGLLLTRDGGKNNTET
                     FRPGGGNMKDNWRSELYKYKVVEVKPLGVAPTNARRRVVEREKRAVGMGAVFLGFLGA
                     AGSTMGAASITLTVQARQLLSGIVQQQSNLLKAIEAQQHMLKLTVWGIKQLQARVLAL
                     ERYLKDQQLLGMWGCSGKLICTTNVYWNSSWSNKTYGDIWDNMTWMQWEREISNYTEI
                     IYELLEESQNQQEKNEQDLLALDRWNSLWNWFNITNWLWYIKIFIMIVGGLIGLRIIF
                     AVLSLVNRVRQGYSPLSLQTLLPTPRGPARPEGIEEEGGEQGRDRSIRLLTGLSELIW
                     DDLRNLCLFSYHHLRDLILIAARIVQLLGRRGWEALKYLWNILQYWIQELKNSAAIAV
                     AYLQYGWSYFHEAVQAGWRSATETLAGAWGDLWETLRRGGRWILAIPRRIRQGLELTL
                     L"
BASE COUNT      898 a    446 c    606 g    624 t
ORIGIN      
        1 atgagagtga tggggataca gaggaattat ccacaatggt ggatatggag catgttaggc
       61 ttttggatgc taatgatttg taatgggatg tgggtcacag tctactatgg ggtacctgtg
      121 tggaaagaag caaaaactac tctattttgt gcatcagatg ctaaagcata tgagaaagaa
      181 gtgcataatg tctgggctac acatgcctgt gtacccacag accccaatcc acaagaaatg
      241 gttttaaaaa atgtaacaga aaatttcaac atgtggaaaa atgacatggt ggatcagatg
      301 catgaagatg taattagttt atgggatcaa agcctcaagc catgtgtaaa gttgacccca
      361 ctctgtgtca ctctaaactg taccaatgct actgccagca atagcagtat aatagaggga
      421 atgaaaaatt gctctttcaa tataaccaca gaattaagag ataagagaga gaaaaagaat
      481 gcactttttt ataaacttga tatagtacaa ctagatggca actctagtca gtatagatta
      541 ataaattgta atacctcagt cataacacaa gcctgtccaa aggtctcttt tgacccaatt
      601 cctatacatt attgtgctcc agctggttat gcgattctaa agtgtaataa taagacattc
      661 actggaacag gaccgtgtaa taatgtcagc acagtacaat gtacacatgg aattaagcca
      721 gtgatttcaa ctcaactatt gttaaatggt agcctagcag aaggagagat aataattaga
      781 tctgaaaata taacaaacaa tgtcaaaaca ataatagtac atctcaatga atctgtaaag
      841 attgagtgta cgagacccaa taataataca agaacaagta taagaatagg accaggacaa
      901 gcattttatg caacaggaca agtaatagga gacataagag aagcacattg taacattagt
      961 gaaagtaaat ggaatgaaac tttacaaagg gtaagtaaaa aattaaaaga atacttccct
     1021 cataagaata taacatttca accatcctca ggaggggacc tagaaattac aacacatcac
     1081 tttaattgtg gaggagaatt tttctattgc aatacatcaa gcctgtttaa taggacatat
     1141 atggctaata gtacagatat ggctaatagt acagaaacta acagtacacg aaccatcaca
     1201 atccgctgca gaataaaaca aattataaac atgtggcagg aggtgggacg agcaatgtat
     1261 gcccctccca ttgcaggaaa cataacatgt atatcaaata tcacaggact actattgaca
     1321 agggatggag gaaaaaacaa tacggagaca ttcagacctg gaggaggaaa tatgaaggac
     1381 aattggagaa gtgaattata taaatataaa gtggtagaag ttaagccatt aggagtagca
     1441 cccactaatg caagaaggag agtggtggag agagaaaaaa gagcagtggg aatgggagct
     1501 gtgttccttg ggttcttggg agcggcagga agcactatgg gcgcagcatc aataacgctg
     1561 acggtacagg ccagacaatt attgtctggt atagtgcaac agcaaagcaa tttgctgaag
     1621 gctatagagg ctcaacagca tatgttgaaa ctcacggtct ggggcattaa acagctccag
     1681 gcaagagtcc tggccttgga aagataccta aaggatcaac agctcctagg gatgtggggc
     1741 tgctctggaa aactcatctg caccactaat gtatattgga actctagttg gagtaataaa
     1801 acttatggtg atatttggga taacatgacc tggatgcagt gggagagaga aattagcaat
     1861 tatacagaaa taatatatga attgcttgaa gaatcacaaa accagcagga aaagaatgaa
     1921 caagatttac tagcattgga cagatggaac agtctgtgga attggtttaa cataacaaat
     1981 tggctgtggt atataaaaat attcataatg atagtaggag gcttgatagg tttaagaata
     2041 atttttgctg tgctttcttt agtaaataga gttaggcagg gatactcacc tctgtcgttg
     2101 cagaccctcc tcccaacccc acggggaccc gccaggcccg aaggaataga agaagaaggt
     2161 ggagagcaag gcagagacag atccattcga ttgctgaccg gattgtcaga acttatctgg
     2221 gacgacctga ggaacctgtg cctcttcagc taccaccact tgagagactt aatcttaatt
     2281 gcagcgagga ttgtgcaact tctgggacgc agggggtggg aagccctcaa atatctttgg
     2341 aacatcctcc agtattggat ccaggaactg aagaatagtg ctgcaatagc agtagcctac
     2401 ctacaatatg ggtggagcta tttccatgag gcggtccaag ccggctggag atctgcgaca
     2461 gagactcttg cgggcgcgtg gggagactta tgggagactc ttaggagagg tggaagatgg
     2521 atcctcgcaa tccctaggag gattagacaa gggcttgagc tcactctctt gtga
//
LOCUS       5593-W2-11-3-19-H8_SGA  2574 bp    RNA     linear   SYN 03-MAY-2023
DEFINITION  45,277 reads assembled to Filtered
            5593-W1-11-3-19-H8_S37_L001_R_001.contigs_reads Consensus.
ACCESSION   
VERSION
KEYWORDS    .
SOURCE      Simian-Human immunodeficiency virus
  ORGANISM  Simian-Human immunodeficiency virus
            Viruses; Riboviria; Pararnavirae; Artverviricota; Revtraviricetes;
            Ortervirales; Retroviridae; Orthoretrovirinae; Lentivirus; Primate
            lentivirus group.
REFERENCE   1  (bases 1 to 2574)
  AUTHORS   Bauer,A., Lindemuth,E., Marino,F.E., Krause,R., Joy,J.,
            Docken,S.S., Mallick,S., McCormick,K., Holt,C., Georgiev,I.,
            Felber,B., Keele,B.F., Veazey,R., Davenport,M.P., Li,H., Shaw,G.M.
            and Bar,K.J.
  TITLE     Adaptation of a transmitted/founder simian-human immunodeficiency
            virus 1 for enhanced replication in rhesus macaques
  JOURNAL   Unpublished
REFERENCE   2  (bases 1 to 2574)
  AUTHORS   Bauer,A., Lindemuth,E., Marino,F.E., Krause,R., Joy,J.,
            Docken,S.S., Mallick,S., McCormick,K., Holt,C., Georgiev,I.,
            Felber,B., Keele,B.F., Veazey,R., Davenport,M.P., Li,H., Shaw,G.M.
            and Bar,K.J.
  TITLE     Direct Submission
  JOURNAL   Submitted (03-MAY-2023) Infectious Diseases, University of
            Pennsylvania, 3610 Hamilton Walk, Philadelphia, PA 19104, USA
COMMENT     Bankit Comment: LocalID:5593-W2-11-3-19-H8_SGA
            Bankit Comment: BankIt2700193
            Bankit Comment: FeatPropSourceSeq:5593-W2-2-1-19-B4_SGA
            
            ##Assembly-Data-START##
            Assembly Method       :: Geneious Prime(R) v. 2023.1.2
            Sequencing Technology :: Illumina
            ##Assembly-Data-END##
FEATURES             Location/Qualifiers
     source          1..2574
                     /organism="Simian-Human immunodeficiency virus"
                     /mol_type="other RNA"
                     /strain="CAP256SU"
                     /db_xref="taxon:57667"
                     /country="USA"
                     /collection_date="01-Jun-2020"
     gene            1..2574
                     /gene="Env"
     CDS             1..2574
                     /gene="Env"
                     /codon_start=1
                     /product="envelope glycoprotein"
                     /translation="MRVMGIQRNYPQWWIWSMLGFWMLMICNGMWVTVYYGVPVWKEA
                     KTTLFCASDAKAYEKEVHNVWATHACVPTDPNPQEMVLKNVTENFNMWKNDMVDQMHE
                     DVISLWDQSLKPCVKLTPLCVTLNCTNATASNSSIIEGMKNCSFNITTELRDKREKKN
                     ALFYKLDIVQLDGNSSQYRLINCNTSVITQACPKVSFDPIPIHYCAPAGYAILKCNNK
                     TFTGTGPCNNVSTVQCTHGIKPVISTQLLLNGSLAEGEIIIRSENITNNVKTIIVHLN
                     ESVKIECTRPNNNTRTSIRIGPGQAFYATGQVIGDIREAHCNISESKWNETLQRVSKK
                     LKEYFPHKNITFQPSSGGDLEITTHHFNCGGEFFYCNTSSLFNRTYMANSTDMANSTE
                     TNSTRTITIHCRIKQIINMWQEVGRAMYAPPIAGNITCISNITGLLLTRDGGKNNTET
                     FRPGGGNMKDNWRSELYKYKVVEVKPLGVAPTNARRRVVEREKRAVGMGAVFLGFLGA
                     AGSTMGAASITLTVQARQLLSGIVQQQSNLLKAIEAQQHMLKLTVWGIKQLQARVLAL
                     ERYLKDQQLLGMWGCSGKLICTTNVYWNSSWSNKTYGDIWDNMTWMQWEREISNYTEI
                     IYELLEESQNQQEKNEQDLLALDRWNSLWNWFNITNWLWYIKIFIMIVGGLIGLRIIF
                     AVLSLVNRVRQGYSPLSLQTLLPTPRGPARPEGIEEEGGEQGRDRSIRLLTGLSELIW
                     DDLRNLCLFSYHHLRDLILIAARIVQLLGRRGWEALKYLWNILQYWIQELKNSAAIAV
                     AYLQYGWSYFHEAVQAGWRSATETLAGAWGDLWETLRRGGRWILAIPRRIRQGLELTL
                     L"
BASE COUNT      899 a    446 c    605 g    624 t
ORIGIN      
        1 atgagagtga tggggataca gaggaattat ccacaatggt ggatatggag catgttaggc
       61 ttttggatgc taatgatttg taatgggatg tgggtcacag tctactatgg ggtacctgtg
      121 tggaaagaag caaaaactac tctattttgt gcatcagatg ctaaagcata tgagaaagaa
      181 gtgcataatg tctgggctac acatgcctgt gtacccacag accccaatcc acaagaaatg
      241 gttttaaaaa atgtaacaga aaatttcaac atgtggaaaa atgacatggt ggatcagatg
      301 catgaagatg taattagttt atgggatcaa agcctcaagc catgtgtaaa gttgacccca
      361 ctctgtgtca ctctaaactg taccaatgct actgccagca atagcagtat aatagaggga
      421 atgaaaaatt gctctttcaa tataaccaca gaattaagag ataagagaga gaaaaagaat
      481 gcactttttt ataaacttga tatagtacaa ctagatggca actctagtca gtatagatta
      541 ataaattgta atacctcagt cataacacaa gcctgtccaa aggtctcttt tgacccaatt
      601 cctatacatt attgtgctcc agctggttat gcgattctaa agtgtaataa taagacattc
      661 actggaacag gaccgtgtaa taatgtcagc acagtacaat gtacacatgg aattaagcca
      721 gtgatttcaa ctcaactatt gttaaatggt agcctagcag aaggagagat aataattaga
      781 tctgaaaata taacaaacaa tgtcaaaaca ataatagtac atctcaatga atctgtaaag
      841 attgagtgta cgagacccaa taataataca agaacaagta taagaatagg accaggacaa
      901 gcattttatg caacaggaca agtaatagga gacataagag aagcacattg taacattagt
      961 gaaagtaaat ggaatgaaac tttacaaagg gtaagtaaaa aattaaaaga atacttccct
     1021 cataagaata taacatttca accatcctca ggaggggacc tagaaattac aacacatcac
     1081 tttaattgtg gaggagaatt tttctattgc aatacatcaa gcctgtttaa taggacatat
     1141 atggctaata gtacagatat ggctaatagt acagaaacta acagtacacg aaccatcaca
     1201 atccactgca gaataaaaca aattataaac atgtggcagg aggtgggacg agcaatgtat
     1261 gcccctccca ttgcaggaaa cataacatgt atatcaaata tcacaggact actattgaca
     1321 agggatggag gaaaaaacaa tacggagaca ttcagacctg gaggaggaaa tatgaaggac
     1381 aattggagaa gtgaattata taaatataaa gtggtagaag ttaagccatt aggagtagca
     1441 cccactaatg caagaaggag agtggtggag agagaaaaaa gagcagtggg aatgggagct
     1501 gtgttccttg ggttcttggg agcggcagga agcactatgg gcgcagcatc aataacgctg
     1561 acggtacagg ccagacaatt attgtctggt atagtgcaac agcaaagcaa tttgctgaag
     1621 gctatagagg ctcaacagca tatgttgaaa ctcacggtct ggggcattaa acagctccag
     1681 gcaagagtcc tggccttgga aagataccta aaggatcaac agctcctagg gatgtggggc
     1741 tgctctggaa aactcatctg caccactaat gtatattgga actctagttg gagtaataaa
     1801 acttatggtg atatttggga taacatgacc tggatgcagt gggagagaga aattagcaat
     1861 tatacagaaa taatatatga attgcttgaa gaatcacaaa accagcagga aaagaatgaa
     1921 caagatttac tagcattgga cagatggaac agtctgtgga attggtttaa cataacaaat
     1981 tggctgtggt atataaaaat attcataatg atagtaggag gcttgatagg tttaagaata
     2041 atttttgctg tgctttcttt agtaaataga gttaggcagg gatactcacc tctgtcgttg
     2101 cagaccctcc tcccaacccc acggggaccc gccaggcccg aaggaataga agaagaaggt
     2161 ggagagcaag gcagagacag atccattcga ttgctgaccg gattgtcaga acttatctgg
     2221 gacgacctga ggaacctgtg cctcttcagc taccaccact tgagagactt aatcttaatt
     2281 gcagcgagga ttgtgcaact tctgggacgc agggggtggg aagccctcaa atatctttgg
     2341 aacatcctcc agtattggat ccaggaactg aagaatagtg ctgcaatagc agtagcctac
     2401 ctacaatatg ggtggagcta tttccatgag gcggtccaag ccggctggag atctgcgaca
     2461 gagactcttg cgggcgcgtg gggagactta tgggagactc ttaggagagg tggaagatgg
     2521 atcctcgcaa tccctaggag gattagacaa gggcttgagc tcactctctt gtga
//
LOCUS       5593-W2-A7-3-6-19_SGA   2574 bp    RNA     linear   SYN 03-MAY-2023
DEFINITION  169,701 reads assembled to Filtered
            5593-W2-A7-3-6-19_S13_L001_R_001.contigs_reads Consensus.
ACCESSION   
VERSION
KEYWORDS    .
SOURCE      Simian-Human immunodeficiency virus
  ORGANISM  Simian-Human immunodeficiency virus
            Viruses; Riboviria; Pararnavirae; Artverviricota; Revtraviricetes;
            Ortervirales; Retroviridae; Orthoretrovirinae; Lentivirus; Primate
            lentivirus group.
REFERENCE   1  (bases 1 to 2574)
  AUTHORS   Bauer,A., Lindemuth,E., Marino,F.E., Krause,R., Joy,J.,
            Docken,S.S., Mallick,S., McCormick,K., Holt,C., Georgiev,I.,
            Felber,B., Keele,B.F., Veazey,R., Davenport,M.P., Li,H., Shaw,G.M.
            and Bar,K.J.
  TITLE     Adaptation of a transmitted/founder simian-human immunodeficiency
            virus 1 for enhanced replication in rhesus macaques
  JOURNAL   Unpublished
REFERENCE   2  (bases 1 to 2574)
  AUTHORS   Bauer,A., Lindemuth,E., Marino,F.E., Krause,R., Joy,J.,
            Docken,S.S., Mallick,S., McCormick,K., Holt,C., Georgiev,I.,
            Felber,B., Keele,B.F., Veazey,R., Davenport,M.P., Li,H., Shaw,G.M.
            and Bar,K.J.
  TITLE     Direct Submission
  JOURNAL   Submitted (03-MAY-2023) Infectious Diseases, University of
            Pennsylvania, 3610 Hamilton Walk, Philadelphia, PA 19104, USA
COMMENT     Bankit Comment: LocalID:5593-W2-A7-3-6-19_SGA
            Bankit Comment: BankIt2700193
            Bankit Comment: FeatPropSourceSeq:5593-W2-2-1-19-B4_SGA
            
            ##Assembly-Data-START##
            Assembly Method       :: Geneious Prime(R) v. 2023.1.2
            Sequencing Technology :: Illumina
            ##Assembly-Data-END##
FEATURES             Location/Qualifiers
     source          1..2574
                     /organism="Simian-Human immunodeficiency virus"
                     /mol_type="other RNA"
                     /strain="CAP256SU"
                     /db_xref="taxon:57667"
                     /country="USA"
                     /collection_date="01-Jun-2020"
     gene            1..2574
                     /gene="Env"
     CDS             1..2574
                     /gene="Env"
                     /codon_start=1
                     /product="envelope glycoprotein"
                     /translation="MRVMGIQRNYPQWWIWSMLGFWMLMICNGMWVTVYYGVPVWKEA
                     KTTLFCASDAKAYEKEVHNVWATHACVPTDPNPQEMVLKNVTENFNMWKNDMVDQMHE
                     DVISLWDQSLKPCVKLTPLCVTLNCTNATASNSSIIEGMKNCSFNITTELRDKREKKN
                     ALFYKLDIVQLDGNSSQYRLINCNTSVITQACPKVSFDPIPIHYCAPAGYAILKCNNK
                     TFTGTGPCNNVSTVQCTHGIKPVISTQLLLNGSLAEGEIIIRSENITNNVKTIIVHLN
                     ESVKIECTRPNNNTRTSIRIGPGQAFYATGQVIGDIREAHCNISESKWNETLQRVSKK
                     LKEYFPHKNITFQPSSGGDLEITTHHFNCGGEFFYCNTSSLFNRTYMANSTDMANSTE
                     TNSTRTITIRCRIKQIINMWQEVGRAMYAPPIAGNITCISNITGLLLTRDGGKNNTET
                     FRPGGGNMKDNWRSELYKYKVVEVKPLGVAPTNARRRVVEREKRAVGMGAVFLGFLGA
                     AGSTMGAASITLTVQARQLLSGIVQQQSNLLKAIEAQQHMLKLTVWGIKQLQARVLAL
                     ERYLKDQQLLGMWGCSGKLICTTNVYWNSSWSNKTYGDIWDNMTWMQWEREISNYTEI
                     IYELLEESQNQQEKNEQDLLALDRWNSLWNWFNITNWLWYIKIFIMIVGGLIGLRIIF
                     AVLSLVNRVRQGYSPLSLQTLLPTPRGPARPEGIEEEGGEQGRDRSIRLLTGLSELIW
                     DDLRNLCLFSYHHLRDLILIAARIVQLLGRRGWEALKYLWNILQYWIQELKNSAAIAV
                     AYLQYGWSYFHEAVQAGWRSATETLAGAWGDLWETLRRGGRWILAIPRRIRQGLELTL
                     L"
BASE COUNT      898 a    446 c    606 g    624 t
ORIGIN      
        1 atgagagtga tggggataca gaggaattat ccacaatggt ggatatggag catgttaggc
       61 ttttggatgc taatgatttg taatgggatg tgggtcacag tctactatgg ggtacctgtg
      121 tggaaagaag caaaaactac tctattttgt gcatcagatg ctaaagcata tgagaaagaa
      181 gtgcataatg tctgggctac acatgcctgt gtacccacag accccaatcc acaagaaatg
      241 gttttaaaaa atgtaacaga aaatttcaac atgtggaaaa atgacatggt ggatcagatg
      301 catgaagatg taattagttt atgggatcaa agcctcaagc catgtgtaaa gttgacccca
      361 ctctgtgtca ctctaaactg taccaatgct actgccagca atagcagtat aatagaggga
      421 atgaaaaatt gctctttcaa tataaccaca gaattaagag ataagagaga gaaaaagaat
      481 gcactttttt ataaacttga tatagtacaa ctagatggca actctagtca gtatagatta
      541 ataaattgta atacctcagt cataacacaa gcctgtccaa aggtctcttt tgacccaatt
      601 cctatacatt attgtgctcc agctggttat gcgattctaa agtgtaataa taagacattc
      661 actggaacag gaccgtgtaa taatgtcagc acagtacaat gtacacatgg aattaagcca
      721 gtgatttcaa ctcaactatt gttaaatggt agcctagcag aaggagagat aataattaga
      781 tctgaaaata taacaaacaa tgtcaaaaca ataatagtac atctcaatga atctgtaaag
      841 attgagtgta cgagacccaa taataataca agaacaagta taagaatagg accaggacaa
      901 gcattttatg caacaggaca agtaatagga gacataagag aagcacattg taacattagt
      961 gaaagtaaat ggaatgaaac tttacaaagg gtaagtaaaa aattaaaaga atacttccct
     1021 cataagaata taacatttca accatcctca ggaggggacc tagaaattac aacacatcac
     1081 tttaattgtg gaggagaatt tttctattgc aatacatcaa gcctgtttaa taggacatat
     1141 atggctaata gtacagatat ggctaatagt acagaaacta acagtacacg aaccatcaca
     1201 atccgctgca gaataaaaca aattataaac atgtggcagg aggtgggacg agcaatgtat
     1261 gcccctccca ttgcaggaaa cataacatgt atatcaaata tcacaggact actattgaca
     1321 agggatggag gaaaaaacaa tacggagaca ttcagacctg gaggaggaaa tatgaaggac
     1381 aattggagaa gtgaattata taaatataaa gtggtagaag ttaagccatt aggagtagca
     1441 cccactaatg caagaaggag agtggtggag agagaaaaaa gagcagtggg aatgggagct
     1501 gtgttccttg ggttcttggg agcggcagga agcactatgg gcgcagcatc aataacgctg
     1561 acggtacagg ccagacaatt attgtctggt atagtgcaac agcaaagcaa tttgctgaag
     1621 gctatagagg ctcaacagca tatgttgaaa ctcacggtct ggggcattaa acagctccag
     1681 gcaagagtcc tggccttgga aagataccta aaggatcaac agctcctagg gatgtggggc
     1741 tgctctggaa aactcatctg caccactaat gtatattgga actctagttg gagtaataaa
     1801 acttatggtg atatttggga taacatgacc tggatgcagt gggagagaga aattagcaat
     1861 tatacagaaa taatatatga attgcttgaa gaatcacaaa accagcagga aaagaatgaa
     1921 caagatttac tagcattgga cagatggaac agtctgtgga attggtttaa cataacaaat
     1981 tggctgtggt atataaaaat attcataatg atagtaggag gcttgatagg tttaagaata
     2041 atttttgctg tgctttcttt agtaaataga gttaggcagg gatactcacc tctgtcgttg
     2101 cagaccctcc tcccaacccc acggggaccc gccaggcccg aaggaataga agaagaaggt
     2161 ggagagcaag gcagagacag atccattcga ttgctgaccg gattgtcaga acttatctgg
     2221 gacgacctga ggaacctgtg cctcttcagc taccaccact tgagagactt aatcttaatt
     2281 gcagcgagga ttgtgcaact tctgggacgc agggggtggg aagccctcaa atatctttgg
     2341 aacatcctcc agtattggat ccaggaactg aagaatagtg ctgcaatagc agtagcctac
     2401 ctacaatatg ggtggagcta tttccatgag gcggtccaag ccggctggag atctgcgaca
     2461 gagactcttg cgggcgcgtg gggagactta tgggagactc ttaggagagg tggaagatgg
     2521 atcctcgcaa tccctaggag gattagacaa gggcttgagc tcactctctt gtga
//
